# Supplementary material for: MetClo: methylase-assisted hierarchical DNA assembly using a single type IIS restriction enzyme
Source: Nucleic Acids Res. 2018 Jul 9;46(19):e113. doi: 10.1093/nar/gky596 (PMC6212791; doi:10.1093/nar/gky596)
Supplement: Supplementary Data [file gky596_supplemental_files.zip › sequences.gb]

LOCUS       M2NmeMC58II-zeo-arsb    3465 bp    DNA     linear       29-APR-2018
DEFINITION  Synthetic construct.
ACCESSION   
COMMENT     
FEATURES             Location/Qualifiers
     promoter        1089..1123
                     /label="J23100"
     CDS             1149..1799
                     /label="M2.NmeMC58II"
     CDS             1992..2366
                     /label="ZeoR"
ORIGIN      
        1 TTCTGTTACC CATCCAATTG TTCAAAATTC TTGCTGATGA AACCCGTCTG GGCATCGTTT
       61 TACTGCTCAG CGAACTGGGA GAGTTATGCG TCTGCGATCT CTGCACTGCT CTCGACCAGT
      121 CGCAGCCCAA GATCTCCCGC CACCTGGCAT TGCTGCGTGA AAGCGGGCTA TTGCTGGACC
      181 GCAAGCAAGG TAAGTGGGTT CATTACCGCT TATCACCGCA TATTCCAGCA TGGGCGGCGA
      241 AAATTATTGA TGAGGCCTGG CGATGTGAAC AGGAAAAGGT TCAGGCGATT GTCCGCAACC
      301 TGGCTCGACA AAACTGTTCC GGGGACAGTA AGAACATTTG CAGTTAAAAA TTTAGCTAAA
      361 CACATATGAA TTTTCAGATG TGTTTTATCC GGGAGGCATT ATGTTACTGG CAGGCGCTAT
      421 CTTTGTCCTG ACCATCGTAT TGGTTATCTG GCAGCCGAAA GGTTTAGGCA TCGGCTGGAG
      481 TGCAACGCTC GGCGCAGTAC TGGCGTTAGT TACGGGCGTG GTCCATCCGG GTGATATTCC
      541 GGTGGTGTGG AATATCGTCT GGAACGCGAC GGCTGCGTTT ATCGCCGTCA TTATCATCAG
      601 CCTGCTGCTG GATGAGTCCG GCTTTTTTGA ATGGGCGGCG CTGCACGTCT CACGCTGGGG
      661 TAATGGTCGT GGTCGCTTGC TGTTTACCTG GATTGTCCTG CTCGGTGCTG CCGTTGCCGC
      721 CCTGTTTGCC AATGATGGCG CGGCGCTTAT TTTGACACCG ATTGTCATCG CCATGCTGCT
      781 GGCTTTAGGG TTCAGTAAAG GCACTACGCT GGCGTTCGTG ATGGCGGCCG GATTCATTGC
      841 CGATACCGCC AGCCTGCCGC TTATTGTCTC CAACCTGGTG AATATCGTTT CCGCTGATTT
      901 CTTTGGCCTC GGCTTTCGCG AATACGCCTC GGTGATGGTG CCGGTGGATA TCGCCGCGAT
      961 TGTTGCCACG CTGGTGATGT TACATCTCTA TTTTCGCAAA GATATTCCGC AGAACTACGA
     1021 TATGGCGCTG CTGAAATCTC CCGCAGAAGC GATCAAAGAT CCTGCTACGT TCAAAACTGG
     1081 GCAAGGAGTT GACGGCTAGC TCAGTCCTAG GTACAGTGCT AGCTACTAGA GAAAGAGGAG
     1141 AAATACATAT GATCACAATC TCAAACGAAG ATAATATGAT CCTGATGAGT CGCTATCCAG
     1201 ACAAGTACTT TGACCTGGCC ATTGTTGACC CCCCTTATGG AATCTTGAAC AAAACTAAAC
     1261 GCGGTGGAGA TTATAAATTC AACATGAACG AATACAGCCA GTGGGATATT AAACCTGACC
     1321 AGACCTACTT CAACGAGTTA TTTCGCGTTA GCAAGAATCA GATTATTTGG GGGGGCAACT
     1381 ATTTTGGAGA ATTGTGGTTA CGTAGCGAAT ATAATAAGGG CTTCATTATC TGGGACAAGA
     1441 ACCAACCGGA AACCTTAAAC AATTTTTCGA TGGCAGAAAT GGCCTGGTCA AGTTTCGATC
     1501 GCCCATCGAA GATTTTTCGC TTCAGTGTTC GTAAAAACCG CAACAAGACA CATCCGACGC
     1561 AGAAGCCAGT AGAGCTTTAC CAATGGTTAT TGAAGATGTA CGCAAAACAG GGTGATAAAA
     1621 TTTTGGATAC ACACCTGGGA TCTGGGACTT TAGCGATTGC ATGTTGTATT GCCCAATTTG
     1681 ATTTAACAGC GTGTGAGATT AACTCTGATT ATTACCAGCA GTCCATCGAG AAGATTAAGA
     1741 ACAACTTGCC CGAAGCACGC ATTTCCTTTG GCCACCCTGG CTACTGTATC ATCGAATAAC
     1801 GCTACTAACT GTCTATGCCT GGGAAAGGGT GGGCAGGAGA TGGGGCAGTG CAGGAAAAGT
     1861 GGCACTATGA ACCCTGCAGC CCTAGTTTGA CAATTAATCA TTGGCATAGT ATATCTGCAT
     1921 AGTATAATAC AACTCACTAT AGCAATTGTA CTAACCTTCT TCTCTTTCCT CTCCTGACAG
     1981 GAGGAGCCAT CATGGCCAAG TTGACCAGTG CCGTTCCGGT GCTCACCGCG CGCGACGTCG
     2041 CCGGAGCGGT CGAGTTCTGG ACCGACCGGC TCGGGTTCTC CCGGGACTTC GTGGAGGACG
     2101 ACTTCGCCGG TGTGGTCCGG GACGACGTGA CCCTGTTCAT CAGCGCGGTC CAGGACCAGG
     2161 TGGTGCCGGA CAACACCCTG GCCTGGGTGT GGGTGCGCGG CCTGGACGAG CTGTACGCCG
     2221 AGTGGTCGGA GGTCGTGTCC ACGAACTTCC GGGACGCCTC CGGGCCGGCC ATGACCGAGA
     2281 TCGGCGAGCA GCCGTGGGGG CGGGAGTTCG CCCTGCGCGA CCCGGCCGGC AACTGCGTGC
     2341 ACTTTGTGGC AGAGGAGCAG GACTGATTAC CTGTAACAGA GCATTAGCGC AAGGTGATTT
     2401 TTGTCTTCTT GCGCTAATTT TTTCTGGGTT GTTTTACTGC TTCTGCTGGT GGGATTTTTC
     2461 GTCCTGGAAC CGCTCGGCAT TCCGGTGAGC GCCATTGCAG CTGTGGGCGC GCTGATATTA
     2521 TTTGTCGTCG CTAAACGCGG TCATGCGATT AATACGGGTA AAGTCCTGCG CGGTGCCCCC
     2581 TGGCAGATTG TCATCTTCTC GCTCGGCATG TATCTGGTGG TTTATGGCCT GCGCAATGCC
     2641 GGATTAACGG AATATCTTTC TGGCGTACTC AACGTGCTGG CGGATAACGG CCTGTGGGCC
     2701 GCGACGCTCG GCACCGGATT CCTCACCGCC TTCCTCTCTT CTATTATGAA CAATATGCCG
     2761 ACGGTACTGG TTGGCGCGTT GTCCATTGAT GGCAGCACGG CATCTGGCGT TATCAAAGAA
     2821 GCGATGGTTT ATGCCAATGT GATTGGCTGC GATTTGGGAC CGAAAATTAC CCCAATTGGT
     2881 AGCCTGGCTA CGCTACTCTG GCTGCACGTA CTTTCGCAGA AGAATATGAC TATCAGCTGG
     2941 GGATATTACT TCCGTACAGG GATTATCATG ACCCTGCCTG TGCTGTTTGT GACGCTGGCT
     3001 GCGCTGGCGC TACGTCTCTC TTTCACTTTG TAATGAGATA CTGATATGAG CAACATTACC
     3061 ATTTATCACA ACCCGGCCTG CGGCACGTCG CGTAATACGC TGGAGATGAT CCGCAACAGC
     3121 GGCACAGAAC CGACTATTAT CCATTATCTG GAAACTCCGC CAACGCGCGA TGAACTGGTC
     3181 AAACTCATTG CCGATATGGG GATTTCCGTA CGCGCGCTGC TGCGTAAAAA CGTCGAACCG
     3241 TATGAGGAGC TGGGCCTTGC GGAAGATAAA TTTACTGACG ATCGGTTAAT CGACTTTATG
     3301 CTTCAGCACC CGATTCTGAT TAATCGCCCG ATTGTGGTGA CGCCGCTGGG AACTCGCCTG
     3361 TGCCGCCCTT CAGAAGTGGT GCTGGAAATT CTGCCAGATG CGCAAAAAGG CGCATTCTCC
     3421 AAGGAAGATG GCGAGAAAGT GGTTGATGAA GCGGGTAAGC GCCTG 
//

LOCUS       MOsp807II-zeo-arsb      3882 bp    DNA     linear       29-APR-2018
DEFINITION  Synthetic construct.
ACCESSION   
COMMENT     
FEATURES             Location/Qualifiers
     promoter        1089..1123
                     /label="J23100"
     CDS             1149..2216
                     /label="M.Osp807II"
     CDS             2409..2783
                     /label="ZeoR"
ORIGIN      
        1 TTCTGTTACC CATCCAATTG TTCAAAATTC TTGCTGATGA AACCCGTCTG GGCATCGTTT
       61 TACTGCTCAG CGAACTGGGA GAGTTATGCG TCTGCGATCT CTGCACTGCT CTCGACCAGT
      121 CGCAGCCCAA GATCTCCCGC CACCTGGCAT TGCTGCGTGA AAGCGGGCTA TTGCTGGACC
      181 GCAAGCAAGG TAAGTGGGTT CATTACCGCT TATCACCGCA TATTCCAGCA TGGGCGGCGA
      241 AAATTATTGA TGAGGCCTGG CGATGTGAAC AGGAAAAGGT TCAGGCGATT GTCCGCAACC
      301 TGGCTCGACA AAACTGTTCC GGGGACAGTA AGAACATTTG CAGTTAAAAA TTTAGCTAAA
      361 CACATATGAA TTTTCAGATG TGTTTTATCC GGGAGGCATT ATGTTACTGG CAGGCGCTAT
      421 CTTTGTCCTG ACCATCGTAT TGGTTATCTG GCAGCCGAAA GGTTTAGGCA TCGGCTGGAG
      481 TGCAACGCTC GGCGCAGTAC TGGCGTTAGT TACGGGCGTG GTCCATCCGG GTGATATTCC
      541 GGTGGTGTGG AATATCGTCT GGAACGCGAC GGCTGCGTTT ATCGCCGTCA TTATCATCAG
      601 CCTGCTGCTG GATGAGTCCG GCTTTTTTGA ATGGGCGGCG CTGCACGTCT CACGCTGGGG
      661 TAATGGTCGT GGTCGCTTGC TGTTTACCTG GATTGTCCTG CTCGGTGCTG CCGTTGCCGC
      721 CCTGTTTGCC AATGATGGCG CGGCGCTTAT TTTGACACCG ATTGTCATCG CCATGCTGCT
      781 GGCTTTAGGG TTCAGTAAAG GCACTACGCT GGCGTTCGTG ATGGCGGCCG GATTCATTGC
      841 CGATACCGCC AGCCTGCCGC TTATTGTCTC CAACCTGGTG AATATCGTTT CCGCTGATTT
      901 CTTTGGCCTC GGCTTTCGCG AATACGCCTC GGTGATGGTG CCGGTGGATA TCGCCGCGAT
      961 TGTTGCCACG CTGGTGATGT TACATCTCTA TTTTCGCAAA GATATTCCGC AGAACTACGA
     1021 TATGGCGCTG CTGAAATCTC CCGCAGAAGC GATCAAAGAT CCTGCTACGT TCAAAACTGG
     1081 GCAAGGAGTT GACGGCTAGC TCAGTCCTAG GTACAGTGCT AGCTACTAGA GAAAGAGGAG
     1141 AAATACATAT GGCAAAGAAG GACACAAACC TTAAGCTTTC CCACCTTTAT AAGGGTAACG
     1201 TATCGGAAGT CTACGGGCGC TGGCCTAGTC CGGACTTAAT TGTATCGGAT GGGGCATACG
     1261 GTGTTCGTGG ATTTCGCGGG GACACCGTTG ACGCTGCCGG GTTGACGGAC TGGTATAAGC
     1321 CACACGTGCT GGCGTGGGCC AAAGCGGCCA AGCCTTCCAC TTCTTTGTGG TTTTGGAACA
     1381 CAGAAGTAGG CTGGGCCACG GTCCACCCTT TATTATTGTC CACCGGATGG GAATACGTGC
     1441 AGTTAGCTGT CTGGGATAAA GGACTGGCGC ACATTGCCGG CAATGTTAAC GGGAAAACAA
     1501 TCCGTCAATT GCCCGTGGTA ACAGAGGTGG CGGCCCTTTA TCGCCGTACG GTGTACCTGG
     1561 AAACTGGAGA CGGACTTACA TTAAACGCAA AGTCATGGTT GCGCGCAGAG TGGCGTCGCT
     1621 CGGGCCTGTC CCTTTCAAAG TCGAATGAAG CGTGTGGTGT GAAGAACGCT GCGACCCGTA
     1681 AATATTTGAC AGCAGACTGG CTGTGGTACT GGCCGCCTGG TGACGCGGTC CAAAAGATGG
     1741 CGGAGTACTG CATGCAATAT GGTAAAAAAA CTTCTTGGCC CTATTTCAGT CTGGATGGCA
     1801 AAACTATGAT TTCAGCTCAT GATTGGGATA GTTTACGCAC TACATGGAAT CACCGCAATG
     1861 GAGTCACAAA CGTGTGGAGC CGTCCGCCGT TGGCCGATAG TGAGCGTTTG AAAGGGACAA
     1921 TGGAACGCTC CGCACCTCGC ACGTATAAAC CCACCAAACA GTCAGCAGCA CATCTGAACC
     1981 AAAAGCCCCT GGACCTGATG CTTACTCAGG TAGCAGCAGC CAGTAATGTC GGCGATACAG
     2041 TCTGGGAACC ATTTGGAGGT CTGTGCTCGG CTAGTGTGGC ATCGTCATTA CTTGGTCGCC
     2101 GCAGTTACGC TGCAGAAATT GACGACACAT TTTACAAGTT AGCAGCGGCC CGCCTGAATG
     2161 AGGCAAATGC CTATTTTGAA TCGAACGGTG TTTACGAGTT TAAAGAAGGG GAATAACGCT
     2221 ACTAACTGTC TATGCCTGGG AAAGGGTGGG CAGGAGATGG GGCAGTGCAG GAAAAGTGGC
     2281 ACTATGAACC CTGCAGCCCT AGTTTGACAA TTAATCATTG GCATAGTATA TCTGCATAGT
     2341 ATAATACAAC TCACTATAGC AATTGTACTA ACCTTCTTCT CTTTCCTCTC CTGACAGGAG
     2401 GAGCCATCAT GGCCAAGTTG ACCAGTGCCG TTCCGGTGCT CACCGCGCGC GACGTCGCCG
     2461 GAGCGGTCGA GTTCTGGACC GACCGGCTCG GGTTCTCCCG GGACTTCGTG GAGGACGACT
     2521 TCGCCGGTGT GGTCCGGGAC GACGTGACCC TGTTCATCAG CGCGGTCCAG GACCAGGTGG
     2581 TGCCGGACAA CACCCTGGCC TGGGTGTGGG TGCGCGGCCT GGACGAGCTG TACGCCGAGT
     2641 GGTCGGAGGT CGTGTCCACG AACTTCCGGG ACGCCTCCGG GCCGGCCATG ACCGAGATCG
     2701 GCGAGCAGCC GTGGGGGCGG GAGTTCGCCC TGCGCGACCC GGCCGGCAAC TGCGTGCACT
     2761 TTGTGGCAGA GGAGCAGGAC TGATTACCTG TAACAGAGCA TTAGCGCAAG GTGATTTTTG
     2821 TCTTCTTGCG CTAATTTTTT CTGGGTTGTT TTACTGCTTC TGCTGGTGGG ATTTTTCGTC
     2881 CTGGAACCGC TCGGCATTCC GGTGAGCGCC ATTGCAGCTG TGGGCGCGCT GATATTATTT
     2941 GTCGTCGCTA AACGCGGTCA TGCGATTAAT ACGGGTAAAG TCCTGCGCGG TGCCCCCTGG
     3001 CAGATTGTCA TCTTCTCGCT CGGCATGTAT CTGGTGGTTT ATGGCCTGCG CAATGCCGGA
     3061 TTAACGGAAT ATCTTTCTGG CGTACTCAAC GTGCTGGCGG ATAACGGCCT GTGGGCCGCG
     3121 ACGCTCGGCA CCGGATTCCT CACCGCCTTC CTCTCTTCTA TTATGAACAA TATGCCGACG
     3181 GTACTGGTTG GCGCGTTGTC CATTGATGGC AGCACGGCAT CTGGCGTTAT CAAAGAAGCG
     3241 ATGGTTTATG CCAATGTGAT TGGCTGCGAT TTGGGACCGA AAATTACCCC AATTGGTAGC
     3301 CTGGCTACGC TACTCTGGCT GCACGTACTT TCGCAGAAGA ATATGACTAT CAGCTGGGGA
     3361 TATTACTTCC GTACAGGGAT TATCATGACC CTGCCTGTGC TGTTTGTGAC GCTGGCTGCG
     3421 CTGGCGCTAC GTCTCTCTTT CACTTTGTAA TGAGATACTG ATATGAGCAA CATTACCATT
     3481 TATCACAACC CGGCCTGCGG CACGTCGCGT AATACGCTGG AGATGATCCG CAACAGCGGC
     3541 ACAGAACCGA CTATTATCCA TTATCTGGAA ACTCCGCCAA CGCGCGATGA ACTGGTCAAA
     3601 CTCATTGCCG ATATGGGGAT TTCCGTACGC GCGCTGCTGC GTAAAAACGT CGAACCGTAT
     3661 GAGGAGCTGG GCCTTGCGGA AGATAAATTT ACTGACGATC GGTTAATCGA CTTTATGCTT
     3721 CAGCACCCGA TTCTGATTAA TCGCCCGATT GTGGTGACGC CGCTGGGAAC TCGCCTGTGC
     3781 CGCCCTTCAG AAGTGGTGCT GGAAATTCTG CCAGATGCGC AAAAAGGCGC ATTCTCCAAG
     3841 GAAGATGGCG AGAAAGTGGT TGATGAAGCG GGTAAGCGCC TG 
//

LOCUS       MXmnI-zeo-arsb          4677 bp    DNA     linear       29-APR-2018
DEFINITION  Synthetic construct.
ACCESSION   
COMMENT     
FEATURES             Location/Qualifiers
     promoter        1089..1123
                     /label="J23100"
     CDS             1149..3011
                     /label="M.XmnI"
     CDS             3204..3578
                     /label="ZeoR"
ORIGIN      
        1 TTCTGTTACC CATCCAATTG TTCAAAATTC TTGCTGATGA AACCCGTCTG GGCATCGTTT
       61 TACTGCTCAG CGAACTGGGA GAGTTATGCG TCTGCGATCT CTGCACTGCT CTCGACCAGT
      121 CGCAGCCCAA GATCTCCCGC CACCTGGCAT TGCTGCGTGA AAGCGGGCTA TTGCTGGACC
      181 GCAAGCAAGG TAAGTGGGTT CATTACCGCT TATCACCGCA TATTCCAGCA TGGGCGGCGA
      241 AAATTATTGA TGAGGCCTGG CGATGTGAAC AGGAAAAGGT TCAGGCGATT GTCCGCAACC
      301 TGGCTCGACA AAACTGTTCC GGGGACAGTA AGAACATTTG CAGTTAAAAA TTTAGCTAAA
      361 CACATATGAA TTTTCAGATG TGTTTTATCC GGGAGGCATT ATGTTACTGG CAGGCGCTAT
      421 CTTTGTCCTG ACCATCGTAT TGGTTATCTG GCAGCCGAAA GGTTTAGGCA TCGGCTGGAG
      481 TGCAACGCTC GGCGCAGTAC TGGCGTTAGT TACGGGCGTG GTCCATCCGG GTGATATTCC
      541 GGTGGTGTGG AATATCGTCT GGAACGCGAC GGCTGCGTTT ATCGCCGTCA TTATCATCAG
      601 CCTGCTGCTG GATGAGTCCG GCTTTTTTGA ATGGGCGGCG CTGCACGTCT CACGCTGGGG
      661 TAATGGTCGT GGTCGCTTGC TGTTTACCTG GATTGTCCTG CTCGGTGCTG CCGTTGCCGC
      721 CCTGTTTGCC AATGATGGCG CGGCGCTTAT TTTGACACCG ATTGTCATCG CCATGCTGCT
      781 GGCTTTAGGG TTCAGTAAAG GCACTACGCT GGCGTTCGTG ATGGCGGCCG GATTCATTGC
      841 CGATACCGCC AGCCTGCCGC TTATTGTCTC CAACCTGGTG AATATCGTTT CCGCTGATTT
      901 CTTTGGCCTC GGCTTTCGCG AATACGCCTC GGTGATGGTG CCGGTGGATA TCGCCGCGAT
      961 TGTTGCCACG CTGGTGATGT TACATCTCTA TTTTCGCAAA GATATTCCGC AGAACTACGA
     1021 TATGGCGCTG CTGAAATCTC CCGCAGAAGC GATCAAAGAT CCTGCTACGT TCAAAACTGG
     1081 GCAAGGAGTT GACGGCTAGC TCAGTCCTAG GTACAGTGCT AGCTACTAGA GAAAGAGGAG
     1141 AAATACATAT GCGTGATCTT GCTAGTACTT ATCGTCGTGC CCACAATACC ATGCGCAATT
     1201 TAGATGGACT TCAACCGCAA GAGGCGTTTG AGGAACTGCT GAAGTTCTTA TTCTTAAAGC
     1261 AAATGTCCGA GGAAGATGGT ATCGCCCCTA CAACGGGAAG CGCGATTCGC AAACGCTTTG
     1321 CATTCCACCT GTCCCGCCAC AGTAGTTGGA GCACGAGTTT ATGGCGCGAT CGTGACTTTC
     1381 ACCTTTCAGA CCAGTGCTTA GAACAATTGA ACGCTCTGTT CAGCGGGATT AATTTCACAC
     1441 AGATCGATTA TGATATTCGT TCGGCGGCTC TTCGTGAGTT TTTGACACCA GAAGTACGCA
     1501 AGGGACTTGG GATCTTTCTG ACTCCTGATG AAGTCGTACG TGAGGTAGTC TCGTTTGTAG
     1561 ACCCGCCCAG CTCTGCTAAA TGCCTGGATC CTGCGTGCGG ATCGGGGACC TTTTTAATTG
     1621 AAGTGATCAA GAAGTGGCGT AAGGAAAATG CGCAGAAGAT CAGTGTCTGG GGGGCGGATA
     1681 AGAACCCTCG TATGCTTTTA ATTGGAGAAC TTAACCTTGG TCACTTCCCT GGCTTAACGT
     1741 TTAATCGCGC CCTGATGGAC TCGCTTGTCG AACCGGGCAA ACGCCATTCT AAACCCTGGT
     1801 GTCGCTACGG CTACTTCGAT TTTATTCTTA CCAATCCTCC ATTCGGCGTA ACAGTCGAAG
     1861 CCTCGGGTGC GGCTTACTCG GGGTACGATA TCGCGTTTAC AGCAAATGGA GAGCCACGCG
     1921 CCCGCCAAAG CTCAGAATGG TTATTTGTTG AACAATCGCT TCGCTGGCTG AAGCCTGGCG
     1981 GAACTTTGGC TGTAGTGTTG CCTCGCAGCG TTCTGACGAA CCCATCGTCA GCGTACGAAC
     2041 GTAGCTTGTT GGCGAAACTT GGCTACCTGA AGGCTGTCAT TCAATTGCCA CCGGAAACGT
     2101 TCTTGGTGAC CGGGGCGCAG ACAAACACAG TGGTAGCCTT CATTGAGAAA TACGCTTCTG
     2161 ATAAGGACCG TGAAAAGAAA GTAGGAGTAG TCCAGGCGAC CTTATCGAAT GTCGGATACG
     2221 ACAGCACAGG ACGCCCGCGT CAAGGGTCGC AACTTGATGG TTTAGCCAAG CATATGCGCG
     2281 ACCCAAAAGG TTCACCCTGT GATTATGTTT CTGTCCTGGC TCCCCAGAAG GCTGACCGCA
     2341 CCTTCGAGGC ACTGTCTGCG AAGTCCGCGT CAAAACGTCG CTCGAACCTT GGTGTTCCTT
     2401 TAGGTGATTT GGCCAGCGAG ATTCGCACCG GACGTACGCC ACCTCGTGCA GCATATAGTG
     2461 AGAATGGCGG TCTTTTTCTT ATCAAGGTAG GCAACTTGAC TGGGAGTGGA ATTAACTGGA
     2521 TTGCTCGCGA CCGTAACTTT ATTGATACGT CAACGATGAC TAGTCGCAAA CTTGGGGGCA
     2581 TTCAATTGGT CAAAAACGGC GACATCGTCT TAACTAGTAG CGCACACAGT CCAGTCTATA
     2641 TTGCAAAGAA AGTTGACATT ATCACCAAAG TTCCAGAATG GGTAGGCGGC CGTGCATCAT
     2701 TTGTGGGAGA AGTAATGTTG GTGCGCCCAA AGCAAGAACG CATTGCACCT ATGTTACTGC
     2761 TGGCCTACTT ACGCCAACCG ACAGTGGCCT CTCAGATCCA GGAAATGGTG CGCGGTCAGA
     2821 CGGCGCACTT ACACGCAGAT GATCTTGCGG CTCTGATGGT CCCTACATCA GTGCTGGATG
     2881 CTTCCGATGA CTGGCGTGAG GTGCAGGAAT TGCTGGTCGA AGAGGTAGCC TTAAATGACC
     2941 GCCTGAACGA GATCGCACGT TTACAACAGA GTATCGCGAA CAAGTTAAGC GATGGTTTGC
     3001 GCGCCGGGTA ACGCTACTAA CTGTCTATGC CTGGGAAAGG GTGGGCAGGA GATGGGGCAG
     3061 TGCAGGAAAA GTGGCACTAT GAACCCTGCA GCCCTAGTTT GACAATTAAT CATTGGCATA
     3121 GTATATCTGC ATAGTATAAT ACAACTCACT ATAGCAATTG TACTAACCTT CTTCTCTTTC
     3181 CTCTCCTGAC AGGAGGAGCC ATCATGGCCA AGTTGACCAG TGCCGTTCCG GTGCTCACCG
     3241 CGCGCGACGT CGCCGGAGCG GTCGAGTTCT GGACCGACCG GCTCGGGTTC TCCCGGGACT
     3301 TCGTGGAGGA CGACTTCGCC GGTGTGGTCC GGGACGACGT GACCCTGTTC ATCAGCGCGG
     3361 TCCAGGACCA GGTGGTGCCG GACAACACCC TGGCCTGGGT GTGGGTGCGC GGCCTGGACG
     3421 AGCTGTACGC CGAGTGGTCG GAGGTCGTGT CCACGAACTT CCGGGACGCC TCCGGGCCGG
     3481 CCATGACCGA GATCGGCGAG CAGCCGTGGG GGCGGGAGTT CGCCCTGCGC GACCCGGCCG
     3541 GCAACTGCGT GCACTTTGTG GCAGAGGAGC AGGACTGATT ACCTGTAACA GAGCATTAGC
     3601 GCAAGGTGAT TTTTGTCTTC TTGCGCTAAT TTTTTCTGGG TTGTTTTACT GCTTCTGCTG
     3661 GTGGGATTTT TCGTCCTGGA ACCGCTCGGC ATTCCGGTGA GCGCCATTGC AGCTGTGGGC
     3721 GCGCTGATAT TATTTGTCGT CGCTAAACGC GGTCATGCGA TTAATACGGG TAAAGTCCTG
     3781 CGCGGTGCCC CCTGGCAGAT TGTCATCTTC TCGCTCGGCA TGTATCTGGT GGTTTATGGC
     3841 CTGCGCAATG CCGGATTAAC GGAATATCTT TCTGGCGTAC TCAACGTGCT GGCGGATAAC
     3901 GGCCTGTGGG CCGCGACGCT CGGCACCGGA TTCCTCACCG CCTTCCTCTC TTCTATTATG
     3961 AACAATATGC CGACGGTACT GGTTGGCGCG TTGTCCATTG ATGGCAGCAC GGCATCTGGC
     4021 GTTATCAAAG AAGCGATGGT TTATGCCAAT GTGATTGGCT GCGATTTGGG ACCGAAAATT
     4081 ACCCCAATTG GTAGCCTGGC TACGCTACTC TGGCTGCACG TACTTTCGCA GAAGAATATG
     4141 ACTATCAGCT GGGGATATTA CTTCCGTACA GGGATTATCA TGACCCTGCC TGTGCTGTTT
     4201 GTGACGCTGG CTGCGCTGGC GCTACGTCTC TCTTTCACTT TGTAATGAGA TACTGATATG
     4261 AGCAACATTA CCATTTATCA CAACCCGGCC TGCGGCACGT CGCGTAATAC GCTGGAGATG
     4321 ATCCGCAACA GCGGCACAGA ACCGACTATT ATCCATTATC TGGAAACTCC GCCAACGCGC
     4381 GATGAACTGG TCAAACTCAT TGCCGATATG GGGATTTCCG TACGCGCGCT GCTGCGTAAA
     4441 AACGTCGAAC CGTATGAGGA GCTGGGCCTT GCGGAAGATA AATTTACTGA CGATCGGTTA
     4501 ATCGACTTTA TGCTTCAGCA CCCGATTCTG ATTAATCGCC CGATTGTGGT GACGCCGCTG
     4561 GGAACTCGCC TGTGCCGCCC TTCAGAAGTG GTGCTGGAAA TTCTGCCAGA TGCGCAAAAA
     4621 GGCGCATTCT CCAAGGAAGA TGGCGAGAAA GTGGTTGATG AAGCGGGTAA GCGCCTG
//

LOCUS       pMOBG_3A1              60293 bp    DNA     circular     29-APR-2018
DEFINITION  Synthetic construct.
ACCESSION   POC1415
COMMENT     
FEATURES             Location/Qualifiers
     CDS             54352..54885
                     /label="GentR"
     rep_origin      54890..60280
                     /label="oriF"
ORIGIN      
        1 CACTCTGTGA AGACAATGCC ATTCCTGCCC TGGCTAATTA GCTAACCCTC GGAACGGTAG
       61 GGAGTCTGTT CCGCTTTAAG TTCGTTAATT GTTGTGTGTG GACCCGTGAT TTTAAAATCT
      121 GCAAAGCCAA TACGTTCGCA TTGATTCGGG CTCGCGCAGT CGTGGGGGGT CGGAGCGCAT
      181 GCAAGTAATA TTACTTTTCA TTATGTGTTG AGTATGTCAC GAGCTAGACT CTGGAAAACG
      241 AACTGGCTGT AAATTGTTTT ATCACGTATC TCGGCTTACA GGGAATTTAC TTGTGGGCGG
      301 CTGTCGGTGC TCTGAGGGGG TAGACACTTA TTAAGCTTGG GTGACTATCT TGAGAGTCCA
      361 TTGGAGTATG TCTCTCTCAA CTCATCTACT ATCGCGTGTT TCCGCGGTCG GTAGCTGGTG
      421 GTTCCGTGCT GCTCCATGGG GTAGGGCATT GGGAGAGTCT ACTTTGCCGT ATGAGCAAGG
      481 GTGAAGTTCT TAATACAGTG ATTTAATTTA CACACCCTCC AATCTATATA ACGCATAGTC
      541 TGATGACCAT TCGAGGTGGG AAGGCTGGCG GGTGTTTCTG TTTCTAGTTT TAAGTTTATC
      601 ACGTGGCTGG TGGCGAACTT CGTTTGAGGT GTATCGTTAT TCGGAGTGAG TCGCCCATGG
      661 GAACGGGAAC CCAGATCCGT GGGCAAAGAG CGCACGGGTT GAACGGAGAT ATTACTGGGC
      721 TCCTCGATTG ATTGGTTGGA GGTCGTAGGG TATAAATGTC TTAGGTCCTG TGAAGCTAAG
      781 GTGTGGTGAG ACACCGACTT CATAAGTCGT TGGTACAAAT TGCATGGATC GTACGTGTGG
      841 TCAGATTAGT ATTCTTTTCT AGCATATGGG GTCTTAGCTT TTTTGGGTTC AGCACGGGTG
      901 CGTCTATCTG CGGCAATGCC TGTAGGTTAG TTGTCTTGCT TGGGATACCC CCTGCTCATG
      961 TATAAATAGG CGTGGGATTG GAACGGAGTG CAGGGACGAG AGCACGCTAA GCTGGTATGG
     1021 ACTACGTCTT ACACGAAAGA AGGACGTTTT CACTAGCAGG GAGGGGGGAG TTAATAGTCA
     1081 TGCAGTTACG ATTGGCAGAG AGGTTGCTTA CAGAATGGGT ACGGTGCAGC CTGATTAAAA
     1141 TTACAGCCCT CCTCGGGGCG TACCTTCGAG CTTGCGAATA TGTCGTACTG TTTCCCGTGT
     1201 TGGGTTAGCG TGATTGTATT TGACTACCGA AATTCTGAGG TAAGAAAGTA ACACCTTTCG
     1261 TGGGTGTGAC TTCTAAAATG CATCACTCTA CGCTCGGGAG GAGCGTGAAT AAGGCGCTAG
     1321 ATTGGTGCCC ACTAGCGTAC ATGGTAGGTA GATTGTAGGT GCGCATGCGT ATCCGTAATC
     1381 CATGCGTCAG TCACTATTGA GTATAGCTTT TGGCTGTCTC CGTTGGGTGA TGATGGACGA
     1441 TCATTGCCGG TGTATTCCAC TCCTTTCGTA TTTTGTCATC TGTGTTTGGC AATTCACGTT
     1501 ACCTGAGCGA CTTGGCTTCG CCATCTGAAG GACAATTTAG TGTTTCTCAT TTGCATTAGG
     1561 TGAGGGGCAG ATTTAGCGCT GCTATGGACG TAGCACGTCC ACTTGAGGTG TTCGTGAGTT
     1621 TGGCGTCATC ACGCAGACTA GGGCACTACA TTGACGGGTC GAGTCAATGA GTTCCATACG
     1681 GTGATTTCTA ATACGTAGGC CGCAGGTTTT GGGTACTGGT AAACGGGTGC TGGTACTCGC
     1741 CGTGAAGAGG GTCTTTATAC TTAGTAGCGC TCGTAGCTTT GTCTCATGTC CTGGGGGTGG
     1801 ATAGGACGTT ACGGAAACAA ATCAGCAGGG CGCCCCTTCG TATAGCCACA TTGCACGACA
     1861 ACGCCTATTT GAATGGTGTC CGCTCGTCAA TATGGCCGCG TGTTGAATGT TTTCACGAGT
     1921 CACGCGGCGA GGAACGCCGT GATCGAGGGG GATATAGGGT GTTTCGTGGG GGCAGACTTG
     1981 CTTTGGCTCG TAGCGCGGCT TGGGGAGGGT AGTCGTGGTT TTTAGTTTTT TTTGCGCGAT
     2041 CGAGGAGTTC TATGAGTTCG TATCTAACTC GGCATATATG CCCGGATCAT TTGAGTGTCT
     2101 GTGATATACA ATGCTTGCTT AAGTGTATTG CTGTGTGAAA CCTTTCGTTT GAATTTAACA
     2161 CGGCACTGGT CGATATGGAT GTGTTATATC ATGTTGAACG GCCATAATAT TGTTGAAGGG
     2221 AGTTTAGGAA ATTTAAGTTA GGGTCGGTTG TAACAAAGCA CACTACGTAA CTCTGGGTGT
     2281 TTGGAGTGAA TCGCGAGCAA AAAAGGGTCG GCACCGACCG GGATGAATGC CACCATACGG
     2341 TGGTCGACTA TGAAGGTCTG GTTTTATAGG GGCCTTGAGG TCGTATGTAG GATTTAGCAA
     2401 GTCTGCGCAG AATGAGCTCT GATGGGCTGT AGAGTTTAAT GGAAGTTCTC GCACCCGCTT
     2461 CGCTGGATTG CCGTAGCCTG TAGGTCTGCA TGCGTCAAGT ATGGAGGGTG AGTTGCTGTG
     2521 AGCGAGCATG CCATCCTTTA CGTCATTAGT GTAGAATTAG ACTTGTCCTA CTTTAACGGT
     2581 GTTGTCGTGT ATTTGGTTCA GTTAACTGTA ACAGCCGCTG GGGAGTGCGT CGGGCAGGTG
     2641 TGTACCGCTG ATATAATCCA TGCTTTTTTG GTCATAACTG AAGAAGGTCA CGCAACAGTT
     2701 ACGAATGTTG TCCGATCCGG ATTAACTATA TGTGGCACTT TATATATGCT AGGCGTTGTT
     2761 GTGTGATTGA TTGGTGTATG AATGGGTGTT TTTATTTGGT CTGGTTGGCT TACCTCGCGC
     2821 TATGACGTTT GCTCAGGGGT TGGCGGTCCG CATCCACTAT GGATTGCTCA CTTTCGGGCA
     2881 TAGACGACTA TTGTATAACT TTGTCCTTAC TCGCCGCTGG GTTTTGAACT ATGACCATTA
     2941 TTTGATCAGG AGGGGTTTTC GCTTCTTTCG TTGAGCTATC CCAGTTGATC ACCGCAGTCG
     3001 ATGGGGGCTG ATGCCGGGTT ACTTTATCCA ACGTGCGCCC CGATGTAGTA GTCGTTTTTG
     3061 TGTATTGGAG ACGTCGGCAT AGGAGAACTA CATTTTTAGG TGCGTAACAG AGAAGGGTCA
     3121 TATTCCTTGG GTCGTTTCGT ATCCTTACGG TCAAACCCTA ACCGCTTATG GCCTGGTTTT
     3181 CTCAGAAGGA ACGGCTAGTG CAAGTGTGCT TTAGTAAGAG ATGATGTTTG TAGCCATAGT
     3241 CACTATCAAG GGTTCTGGTC ACGGTGTAGT GTAGGGGGTT GGTGCCCACG GTCCGAAGAT
     3301 ACGGCTGTGA GGGGTCAGGT TTGTGGGCTT CTGCATGTAC GCTGTCCTGG CTGCTCAGTG
     3361 TGTTACGTAA ACGGAAATAT TTGGGTAGGT TAATTGAGAT GGCCACGGTT TGATGGATAT
     3421 AGCGGTTTTA ATGAGGCGTA CAGTGTTGAT GGAGCATCTG TAGCGGTAGG AGCCAGTTTA
     3481 TTTAATAGCC TGGTTGCTCC GCCCATCTGG AGGAATGACT AAATGGACGA GTTTGCCGGT
     3541 CATCGTAGTA CGTGTTGGCA TCGAGGGGGG GTGAGCGTGG ATTTGGACGT GGTTTGAGGT
     3601 GCGGAAGGGG GCTGCGCGGT GTTGGAGGTT AAGCTTCTAG GAGTCGCCTG ATGCTCGAGG
     3661 ACATTCGGAC ATTCTTGGTG TAGAACGGAT GATGGCTTCA GTGAAATGCT GGTTACTAGT
     3721 GTACCAGGTT ACGGCATATT GAGGTGCCCT CTGCAGTTGG AAACGGTGTG AAATGGGTTC
     3781 TCGTGGGGGT CCTGTGCTGC CGGTTATAAA GTATAAACTC ATTTTAATAC ACTGGCGTCA
     3841 AGAACTTCTT AAGACTAGTC AAAGGAAATG TAGGGCCTGT GTGTCGAACA TCCAGTGCCT
     3901 TGAATATGAT GTGCGGCTAA TTAATCTAGG ACCGTCATAT TCAGTCTGCT TTAGAGGTGG
     3961 CAATAAGCGC GACACAGAAT CATGGTTGTA ATCGCGATTT GGAGAAATCA GCTGGAGAGG
     4021 TGGTACAGAA GATTATTTTA AATGTATCGA AACCAATGAG TGTGCCTGGG GTTTTATTAT
     4081 GGCCCCTGCT TATGGGGGTA TATGAGATCT GTATTCTTGT ATTAACTATA ACGACAGTGT
     4141 ATGGGAAGGT CCTTGTGGGT CTGTGGTGTT CGAAAGGCGT ATATTGATAT TTGTTGCGGG
     4201 CACTGGTGCG TCCTTCAAGT GGGGTCGGTA TTGAATTCAC GACACTGCTT ATGGGGGGTC
     4261 TTTGAGTATG GGAAGGCATT TGGGCGTGTT ACTCTAGCCA ATAGGAATGA TGGTATGAAT
     4321 ATAATTTTGG CCGCGTAGTA TTGTATGTTC TCTCAGCGGG CAAATTGTAA TAGGCTCGAG
     4381 ATGTTGGCGG TTAAAGTGCA CTTCTGGTGT GTAGACTGTA TGCGGAACTG TAACGGTTAG
     4441 TTCTCGGGTG CGCAGACCGC ATCTTAGTGC ACTCTTTCTC TCAGTTGCTT GTGGTTTATC
     4501 AGAGCAACAC ACCATTGTCA GCCAGTGGTG TGGGTAATTT TCTAACGGAC AGAGATTTAA
     4561 TGTTAATTAA GTTGTCGTTT TTATGGGTAT TAGAAGTAGT GGGCCCTGCC TGTCTGTGAG
     4621 GTCCGGTTAT CGCCTTCTCG GCCAGTCTAA TACCTGATTC TTGTGCGTTT GATGTTGAGT
     4681 ATTATTTGAG CGGGTTTATT TCTCCGTGCC ATTTTGTCTT TTTAGCGATG ATGCTGCTTG
     4741 ATCCTAAGTC TTACGAGCTT GTGGCGTACG GGCTGGAGAG CCGTGGAAGT TGGTCAATTA
     4801 CACGGATCTA GTTTGATATG AATAGCCTAC GATGACTTTG GTGTGCGCAC CTCGCGGGCG
     4861 GCTGAGTGAT ATATCTGTGG TTATTGTAGG TGGCCATTCC TCAAATAAAC CCGTGAGTAA
     4921 CGCCTGGCTT ATCCTTAGCT CTTCGCTTAT GGTGTATAAG TTTGGCTAGT GACGTATGCC
     4981 ATGACCTACA ACAAGAGCCG GTCACCTACG TCTTGTAGGA GTCGCCGGAG TGTGGAGGGG
     5041 CGCTGATTGC TGAAGAGGCG TCCATGCTGT TGGATTCGAA TCATGGGGTA GCGGCTAATA
     5101 AGCGCACAAT GTGAGCATCC GCTTTAATAT TTGAGGCCTG TCCATTGCTT GTGTCTAGTT
     5161 GTATATGTCT ATGCCGGTGA GAACTGCGTT CGGAAACCTA TTGCCATACG TGAAGTATTT
     5221 GATATAGAGA GGCTCCATCC CGGAGTTTAG AGTATACGAG CTCACGTGGG GGAGGCCGGT
     5281 ACGGCGGACG GGGTGGCGAG TTTGCAGGGT GGGGGTCGTC TAACCATTGC AGATGCAATA
     5341 TTATGTGTGT ACGCCAATTC TCGGGCAGAG TAATTATGCG GGTACAGACG GGGGGGGTAA
     5401 AACGTAGTGC TATTGGGAAG GCTCACTAGA CAGTTTTTGC GAGTGATTAA ACGGCGGTGG
     5461 AGATTTTTAT TGGTCGAGAC ATGGAAGGGT GTAGCTTTCG GCCTATGGGA TTTATGTTGG
     5521 TACACAGGCA ACCTGTGGTG TACAGGTTGC TCTGAGTGAG GCACGGAGGG TAGCAAATTT
     5581 GGCCGCGATT TACCGGAGGC ATTTACAACT TTCAAATTTG TCGTCATCTA AAACTGAGTT
     5641 AAGTAAGCTC ACTTCCGGAC CATCGTTCCA GAGGTACACC ACCTAAGAAT AACTTAGGGT
     5701 ACGTCTCGCA GCGGGACTGT GCTAATGCAT AGGCATACCG ATAGTGTGGT GCCCAGAGGT
     5761 TGGGTCGTTT CTGGTTTCTC GATGATGGGT CTAACATTGA TAGACTGGAC AGTATTCTCA
     5821 GTTTAAAAGG TAATCGGACG ACAATGAGTG GAGTAGGTGA TTGCGATTCG TTTACATGTT
     5881 GAATGGGCGA ATTATGCGAC AGGCGTAGTG ACATAGCTGT GGTGGATCTT GTTACTTCGG
     5941 CGGTACATTT TCGGATGGTA TACTGGTCAA GTTATACATC GCGTAGGTGT ATTATGGGCT
     6001 TGCCAGAGGG TTTAGAAGTC CGAACATGGA TGTGGTTAGG AGGGACGTTT AACAGCCCCG
     6061 CAAACAGGCG AAGTGGCGCA CGAGCTTGTG CCACCTAAGT TATGGTGGGC ACGTGGAAGA
     6121 TTGCAAAGAG AGGGTACTGG TACGGTGGGG CCCGTCGACG AGGAATAGTG GCCGAGTCTT
     6181 GCGGCTTTAG AGGTTTTTTT GGGAAGCGCT CCTCACTCAT GAGTAACAGC GCCTTGGTGC
     6241 TGTCGCTTCT TTATTTTCCC ACAGAGGTGA ACGTACGACT TACTGGTCGG TATTATTGGT
     6301 ATAACGATAA TGCCAGTGGC TCATGATACT ACTTAGTTGA TTATGGTGAT ACTGACGCCT
     6361 GTCTATCGGG AATCCGGGTA TCTAACAACA AGCAGAGTAA GACCGCCGAT GCCAAAATCA
     6421 TATAGGTCTG ACCTTATCGG CATATATACC TCTTGTCGAT GCCATAAGAC AGATTTTCTT
     6481 ATCAGTCTAT TTGTCAGTTT ATTTTTTGGT GAGAGATACG TTCATACTCG TTACATATAG
     6541 TGCTAGGTGC GGTCAGGTAT GGAACCTCAA GATGCAAAAA AGTTCGATTC GGTACATAGC
     6601 GTTGCCGTCT GTTTATGGTG GCGTCGGTTC TATGGGGTTA CATGTGCCGG CTGAAATTGT
     6661 CTAGTGCTTA AGAGCATCAT TGATGCCTTA CGAATATGTT ATGTGTGGTT GCAGATTCGG
     6721 TATACTACGG TTACCACTAG TAACTTGCAT CACCAGTGCC GTAGGAGACT GAAGAGTCTG
     6781 GCGAGAGCCA TAAGTCGTCG TCTCCGGATG GGTTACGCGT TGGTGGTCAC TACAAACCGG
     6841 GGCACAGGGT AAACGGTTAG ATGGGCGGTT TTGACGCCGG AGCCTCTAAT TTTGGGTCTT
     6901 TACAAGGAAC GTTCGTAGTC TGTTATGGAT ATTTATCGGG GTATGGATCA GAATTTCCAC
     6961 TGATGAATTT TGAGTGGTGT TGAGATGGTT ACTGGTTCCA AAAGGTATGT GATTGGAGGC
     7021 GGTTTGAGCC GGGGGTACCC TAGGATCTCC GGCGTCCCGA TTACAGACTT TGTTCTAGGA
     7081 AATCCTTGAG ACTAGAGGGA TAAAGCCTGA AGGATTTGCG TGACTTTGTG GCCGACTTAT
     7141 TTTGAACAGT CAATCGACGA TACTACATTG GTGTCGATTA ACCTGCGTCT GTTCGTATGT
     7201 CATGGGTGGT TTGTGGTTCC AGAGGAGACA TCCTCGTTTG CTTTATATAT GGGATCGTAC
     7261 GCTGTTCGGT ATTTCGTTTC TTGGGGGGAG AGCTATCGTT TTCGTGTATC TAGGTGGGAG
     7321 TCTCTTCTCG GTCTAGGAGG AGATGTAAGG TGTCTACGAT TAGGACGGAT ATGAATCGGG
     7381 TCAGGTGATC GTGGAACGTA CCGGAATTTG GAAGTTATGA GTCATTGGGC GTTTGCGCTT
     7441 GTTAACTCGT GAACTTCGCC ATGCTGGGCG CTAATTGGGT ATTCAGTATG GTTAACTCTA
     7501 AGTAGGTATC TTCTGTATTG AATTATCGTT AAAGGGTCTG AGTTTATACT ACAAACTAGC
     7561 CGACAACGCA TTTCTGCAGA GGTATGTGCT GCTAGGCCCA TAATCAATAA ACAGTACTGC
     7621 CAAAAACTTG AGAAGAGATT CGGTTACCAG ACTAAGTGCT TTAGGTTCGA AATCTAGAGC
     7681 GACTCTGGGG AATATCCGCC CATCTGGTTG ACATAGTGTG TCGTGTGTTA GCTCGGATAG
     7741 TACTTACCGT GAGTGTAGGA ACGACGTATA ACGCAAAATG GGCAATTCCT CCTTTATTGC
     7801 GAGAAAATCG CGTCGGGTCA GATTTCTGAT CCGGGGGTGT GAGACGTGTG TGCTAGGCTG
     7861 ACTTGATGGT TATAAACTGG GCTACAGTGG GCGCCGCGTG TTGGGTTGGC GTTAGTCTCT
     7921 ATGTTACGTA ATCAGCGTCT GCGATATCAA CTAGCGGTTA AATTTACGGA GTAAAGTAGA
     7981 ATCGTATCAC TCGCAAATTA GGGGTTCAGG TAGATTTTGG CGGGTTTAAT CGGCTCCTAA
     8041 TTGGAAGCTT AATAGCTGAC TGTAAGTAGC GTGTTCTTTT GAATAGGGTT TAAATCTGGT
     8101 TTAAAAGTAT GTGTTACATT CTAAGGTGGT CTTGGCAGCC GGGGGCACGG TTAGGTCATT
     8161 GGATAACGCT AAGGGTTCTC ACACTCGCTA TTTTTTGTGG TGGAAGGATT AGCGTTGTAG
     8221 GGATTGCAAT TCTGGATAGT CGATATGATG TTTGAAACCG TGGGGGTGCC ACTACCTCAG
     8281 AATTCACTAC TGTAATCAAG GTTACCTTGC CGGGTAAGTC TCCGGGATGA AGATCTGGGG
     8341 ATTCTAGTGT GATTGACTTT CGTACTAATA GGTTTGGATG GAGTATTGGA GAATTCCTGG
     8401 TACTTTTGGC ATTTTAGGGA GATAATCGTT GGATTGTAGG TTGTGGGTTT AAGTCCAGGT
     8461 AGGGTTTCGG TTGTCAAGTT CTCGCGGAGG CTAGTTTATA TTCGCGTAGC GCTGGGCAAG
     8521 AGGTTCTACT CGAATTGTTT ACTTGTTCTA CTTCAGCTGG TGCAACTGGG AAGGGTAAAT
     8581 CGTAAGTCCG GTGCTGTGAG AATCGAGCGT GTGCTTAGAG TACGGTTCAT ATCCGTAATA
     8641 ACCGTGCATG TTATTTTAGG TCGGAATTGG GGGTACTGGT TGGTATTAGA TGGGTACTTG
     8701 CTTGTCACAA GTATAAACGA GTTGTCGGGT GAACTCGTTC TGAATATGAT GTCAAATGGC
     8761 GCAGTCTGCT TCAACACAAG TAAAGGCCTT GCTGTTTATA TCCTTTGTGC GAAATTAAAT
     8821 GATGCAATCG GGTCAAGAAA ATAGTGGGGA AAGTTAGCGT GCATATGCAA GTTTACTTAG
     8881 ACTCTAATTT ATGAGCAAAA TGTTTGGGCT GCCTCATAGC GAAGTGATCT CGTGCCGGGC
     8941 GTTTAAATGA TTAGATGGCC TGGTGGTATT CTGGATTACC CTTCGATGTA TTGGGCGCAG
     9001 ATGTGTATCC AGCCGCGACA GATGCGAACT GTTGAGTGTA AGATCAGGGG GTTGCTGTGA
     9061 GGGAGCCAGG CGGTAATTTG GTACGTGGGT ATTGGGCAAG AGTTTCGCGG CCTAAAGACC
     9121 TGTGCTCATT GCTGACACGT AGTTTCATTC CTCAGAGTTC ATTGAGTGGG CCCGGGTCGG
     9181 ACTAACGTAT TTACTAGCCT AATCCTTGAT CGGCTGCTCA TAGGAATTCG GGGGGCGGTA
     9241 CGGGAATACT GTCACGTACT AAGTAGTCAA GTGTAGTCTA GTCTCCCATG TGGTGGTTGG
     9301 CGTTATGTTT TATTATACTG GATGGTTTTG CTAAGGATGG TGCATTAATG AATTGGGAGA
     9361 CTTTGCGGGC GGGAAATCGT GCCGGGGTTC GTAATTGACC ATTGGACTGG GGTGAGTGGG
     9421 ATTACGAACG GAAGTCAGCT CAGGACTCAT TTCCATGGGG TTCGTATGTC TCACCCTCCT
     9481 TAATGGCTTA GGTGTAAGTA TAACAATGAG ATAACATGTC AGCAGTTGGA AAACTAATTG
     9541 TGATTTCACG GGGGGCCGAT GATGGGGTAA GTCTCAGTTG CCCAGATGAA CAGATGCGAA
     9601 CTGGCTATTC GTTCCAATTC GGTGTATAGT TAACATTACT ATGCTGTGCC TAAATTAGGG
     9661 ATGTGCTAGG TGCCTGTACA ATTGGAGTGC GCGAGTAGGG AATGTGTGAC GAAGTAACGG
     9721 GGTTCTTTCA GGCAAAACAA GCAGCTTGTG CGGTGGGCAG CAGAGGCTTG GTTCTAGGAC
     9781 GTTCCTCGTT AGAAGGGCAT TACGCTAGCG AAAAGTACTA TTAGGGGAGG CTGTATTTCC
     9841 ATTATTAACC CGGGGTGGTA GACGTCGTTG GACGCCGTGT GTGGGTTTCG CCGGTTCCTT
     9901 ATATTCGCAG AGCTTTCGTT TATAATATGG ACATTTCCAC ATTAAATTTA GTGATGTCCA
     9961 TTGTGTTAGC TCGACCTTTG TATTGTGGAG TGGTGTGTCG AGTCAGGGGA TTTGAGCATT
    10021 GACAGTGGAT TCGAGATATT ATCGAGGTTG GGGCGACGTT GGATCAGTGA TCTCTTCCTT
    10081 GCAATACATT GGTGTTATGA GTATATAGCC TGCTCGGATC ACGGCATGTG TAGCTCTGAC
    10141 CTGGTCGTCA ATCTGTAGCG CTAACGTAAT AGAAATGGGC GTGCGTGGGT GAGGGTGGGG
    10201 AACTGACCGT GCAATACCGG CTGGGCGGAT CGGGGGTTTG CCATGACATC CCGGTTGTTC
    10261 TGCATAGGCG TTTAAGTTAA AGTAGTTATG TATCAGGTGT CCCCGGAGTA TCCTAGTGGA
    10321 TGATTATAGG AATGGTTGGC AAACCTCTCC GTGTGTTATA TCGTTTTGTA CTGTCTAGAT
    10381 GGATGCGGGT ACATGAAAAT GCAACAACTT GTTTGTCTCA CAGTCCTAGA AGGGCTCAGG
    10441 CACTTAGAGG GTCGCCGCGG CACTGATTTG GCGGTAGCCT ATTGATCTCT CACTAGTCTC
    10501 ATGTAGTTGC TATCAGTGAC GTGCACTGGC GTCTTGGTGA GTCAACTCCG TTTACTAAAC
    10561 CTGCACTATT AACCTTCCTT CTCGGAAGTT ACGCACATGT TATTTGTTGA CTCTCACCAT
    10621 ACCCTGTTAA CTGCAATGAC TGGAGGTGGT TAATGTTGGA CCGTTCTACT CTTGTAGGTA
    10681 CCTTGTCTGT GGAGTGGTGC CTTTCCTCAC TAGTACGACG CGGACAGCTT ACGCAAACGA
    10741 GGTGCAATAC AGCTGGATAT GGCGATTTGT TGCATAGTGG AGGTGGAATT ACAGTAGGAA
    10801 TTATAAGGGG GACTGGAAGA ATGAGACGTG TTTGGGTCGG ATCGGTGTGA GAGAGGCTGG
    10861 CGGAACTTGC TTGGACGTCG AGTCCGGAGG GTCAGAGAGG AGCATTCGGT TTAAGTCCGT
    10921 TGTGGTGTTA CTGGTGTCAA CCGCGTAATG TCTGTCTTTC GCTTTTAGTG CTTGGTTAAA
    10981 ACGTGTTAGT GAGTGTCCAG TAAGGATATT TCGGGCTCAT AAGACGCCCA TGCAGGAAAT
    11041 GGATTCAACG CTACATGTGG AGAAGATCAC ATATATGATG TATGGCATCC GTCACACCTG
    11101 TTTATAACTT GGAAGCATGG CGTGCAACAG GGTAAGGTAT CAGCCTTTTC TTGAGCGGTG
    11161 AGATCGGTAA ATCGCCCTTC TACGGCATCT ACCAAGTCAG TACACCTTAG TCTCCAGGAG
    11221 CTTTTATGAT TAAATATCGC AGCGGGAAGT CTTTAAAGGG GGCAGCTGGG GGTAATTAAA
    11281 TGCGCGGACC TTTTCTTGCC CGGAGCCGAT ATGTGGATTA TCTGGCGACA GTTCTTGCCC
    11341 CGTTTGTTTG AGTAGTTCAT GTTTTTATCA CTCGATCGCA GCTTCATACA GCATCTTTGA
    11401 GCCGGATGAC CTGCACGTCT TGTGTTTTGC GTACTCAGTG AGGGAGTTTG TCGTCGATTC
    11461 GCAATATTTG ACTGGAGACG TACTTCAACT GGATCTGTCT GAAAACTTTA CAGGGATCTC
    11521 AGCCAGATTT GGATGTGGAG TCAAGTGCCC TGTTGAAAGG TTCCGCTTGC CCCGATAGTG
    11581 TAGCAAGCTG GCGGACTTTG GGAATCGATT GTGGACCGGG TAGCATCAAA GGGTTTTGAG
    11641 GTACGTTGGA CTGTATTGAT TCATAGACCA ATAATTAGGA TCTATTCAGA CGAGGAATCA
    11701 GGTCGGCACG CAAGGGTATG GGATGAGTAC GTTTTTTTCA TGGCGCCGGC TTGAAGCGTG
    11761 TGAAGATCAG TAAGGATTGC TTTGATGCTG TTAGAAGCAG TAATCATCCA GCGATTTTTA
    11821 AGTTATGAGC AGGGCCGTAG TCTGATTTCT CCTCCGCGGC GGGCAGAAAC TAGATGTCAT
    11881 TTGTTTGTGC CTATCAAATA CAATTTGACT GGGGGTTTTT CAACTGTGCA GATCACTTAT
    11941 CATGTTGGAC CGTCGGTCGG TCATTGATCA TGTAGGTGCA GATTCTGTAG GAGAGATCAT
    12001 TACTCACCTT ATGGAGGTAA ATCAGCTCCG CGTTACGATT GGTCAAATTT ATGGATTTCG
    12061 TAAATTTGCT ATTACATTCG TTGGTACGGT CCTAATTCGA ATGTCCAGAC TTTTCTTGTG
    12121 TGCTATATTG AGCTGTAAAC GATATTGCTA CAGGCCAAAC GGGGCCTGTC CTGTCCTTAT
    12181 TCATGTGACC TGTGCCAGAG TTTAAACATC ACCGGTGGAG CTAGTTTGTC TGTTTTTGGC
    12241 TGTCGATTGG AGTTGCTAGG ATTACGAATA TTGCCGAGGA GTTAATTTCT CTCGATATCG
    12301 GGTTCACGGG GTTCCGGTGT ATGTGCTTCA GTATGTTAGG TGAGGAATAC ATATAGAACA
    12361 CAAGGGATGT TGGCAGCATA TTGTAGTAGT GGTTTCGCCA TTGATCGTGG TTGTGGAGAT
    12421 GGTTTGCGTA TACGGCGGTA CGGCGTGACT GCGTTCCGCC AACGGGCCGG AATTAAAGAT
    12481 ACCGGGAGCG AAGAATACTC TGTATTGCGT CTGGTATGTT TCGGTTAGAG TAGTGCTCGT
    12541 GGTCATATAG ATGGTAGGAC TGCTTCGTGT TGTTATTGTC AAACAATTTG TAGGTTTGTG
    12601 ATCTTTGTTA CCTCCGGGTT GGTTGTGAGA GGGCCGGTTT GTCGCGGACT TCTGGCCATG
    12661 TTCCTGTAGA GAAGTGCGTA AGCAAGGGAA GTCTTACCTT CTTGTTGTCC ATGAAGAACG
    12721 GTTTCGATGT ATTGGGTTTC GGCTAGATTC TTTGATGTCA TCGTAGGGCG TAGGGTATCT
    12781 CCTCCTAGCT ATAATTGATG CGCTAGTGTG TGCCGGTTGC AAGTTGTTTT GTCCTTAGTG
    12841 TCTAGTTGAG GATGCAAGTA CGCAACTGAA GGTAGCGTTC CTCCTCTGCA CTCTGCATCG
    12901 GGTAGCACTC GGCTAGTTCA GATCCTTTGT CGCTTAGAGT CTCCGTCAGA TGGTTCATGA
    12961 GGTGCGTACT ATGCTGTTAG GGTGCCGGCC TAGGCGAGTC TTTATGATGT CTCTTTATGG
    13021 AACGCACTAC ATCAAATTCA GGACATTTGA TAAGCAGTGG GGGGCTCGTT ATACTGATGA
    13081 GGAAAATTTC CGTTGGATTG GTTTCCTATT AAAGTTTACG TTTGTTCAGG CCTTATGGGG
    13141 GGGCAGGATG TGCGTTCGAG TGAGAGGTGT GAATGGTGCC CGACCGCTTA CGGCACTGGC
    13201 AATGACTCGG ACTTATTCGT ATGAGACTAG AAACGTTTGT GAAACTAGGT TCAGGGTTTG
    13261 TAGCGGTTAT CCAAATGTTT AGAGTCGAGT GAAGGTTGAT ATCACCTGCG AGTCTGGTTG
    13321 AGCTTGGTTT TCAACTTTTT GATAAAGTTT GCAGAGCGAG TATAGTGGAA TCTATGAAAT
    13381 TGGTATAATG TTCGGACTTC TCAGTGCATT ATGTTTACGG ATTTTTAGGT TATCACGGGG
    13441 GTTAGTGCGG GTTCAGCTAC GACCGACGGT CAGTTTAGAG ACGGCCGGGT TGGCAAAGTA
    13501 TGGGAGTTCG GAGTGTGGAG ACTAGTTTTG TTGGGATTAC GCACATTGTA GGTATTGTTT
    13561 GTCCTGTTTT TTGCTACCGT TGGTATACTA ATGGCATTCT CCTAGGCAGG TGGTGTGATG
    13621 GATTCGAACG GATTTTTTAT CCAGAGTTTA GTCGTAGGTT GTGCGAAAGG TTTGCGGGAG
    13681 CCGCCCTCAG GGGTGCTCTG AATCCCAAGT GTAGTTGGAG GATGCTTCAG TTTTTCGCAT
    13741 GATCTTTAGT AGCTGTTAAC TGACAATATT AAATTTTGTG CATGACACGA GTGACGTGCA
    13801 TTTATCTGTC TAGAGGGTTC GCACCGGTGA TGTGGGGCTC CATCTCATAG GTCGGCGAGT
    13861 CTGTAACGGT CTACACCACT GCCCAGAGGC GTTTGTATTT TGTGGATTGA AAATCAACGT
    13921 CTAGTCTTAG GGGTCGATGG GGCTCAGACA AAATCGCATG TCGCGGGGGG TCGTGGTCTT
    13981 AATACCTGAT GCCCCAGTCA ACTCAAATCT TCGGCCGGTC AGATTGTTCA GTACGGGTAT
    14041 CCTGCAAGTA GTGAGATAAA GATAACAATT GCGCTCCGGG TAAATAGGCG AGGTTCTGAG
    14101 CCTGAATTAT TGGACCTTCA TTAGTTTAAC TTTTCACAAA GGTTAAACTC TGTATGACAG
    14161 GGTTCGGGGA TGTGTCGGGA GTGGATTGAT ATACGTTTAT CAGGCTGACT AGTAAGAGGC
    14221 GTTGAAATAG GTGATGTGAC TGGAAAGGCT TGGGAAGCAA AGGAAGTGTC TTAGGCGGCC
    14281 TCACACTCGG CGAGTGTTAG CGAAATATAA TGATGAAATC ATCAGTCAGT ACCGGGCATT
    14341 CCGCGACTAA TCACAGTTGT GGGAGTCCAT GTTACAACCG GGCCGTTCCG CATGGTAAGG
    14401 GGGTGAGTGG GAGCTCATAT AATCTCGGTA GGAACTGTAT TGGTTAGTTC GGGTTACTGC
    14461 CGCTGATGGA GTAGCAGCGC TCAGCCCCTA TATGTGGCTT AGGAGGGAGT ACTGTCTCCG
    14521 GCTCTCTCCG AGAGCCAGAC CCTGGATATT CCTACAATCT TTGCGTCCGT TGGCTCGGAC
    14581 CTTAGATGGC GTTTTAGGTT GGGTCTGTTT TGTGTCCGGT TCGGTGTCAC TGCTCTATTT
    14641 CACGCTGCTA GTTCGGCCTG TAGTCATTGC CTTGTCCGGA CCGAAGTGTT GCGTTTTGTG
    14701 TGCATTTTAT GAGAGGGTAC TATTGTTTAA TCAGTAATCA GTACGAGAGC TTATTCTTTG
    14761 ATGGTTGATT AGTGTGGTTT CATTGGTGCG GTGATTCATT ATCATAAATT GCGTGCGGCT
    14821 CTTGGGAGAC GTTAGCGGCA CATCAAGGAG GGCCGTGGTT AAGAGCGGTT CTTAAGTATT
    14881 GAGTAGAATG AGGCGTTCTT CTTAGCATTG ACATGTTTAA TAGGGGGCTA CTAGTGGCTC
    14941 TACGTTGTTG TGTATAAACT GGTTTGCGCT GTCGAGGCAA TCACAGAGGA GCAGGGTATA
    15001 TTTGCTGCAA TACGGTCGTT GGCATACTTC GTGTAGGCTG TTTGATGACT CTTGTAGAGC
    15061 AAGCTACGGG GCGCCATGAT TAGCCTTTTG CTTGGTTAGA TTAGGTAATT GCCAAGTGAG
    15121 CTACAGTTCG GTTGTGAACA TGGCTTAAGC TGATTCATAT AGGCGTTAGC GTTTACTTGT
    15181 TGGGGTTTCC TGCCATCAAA AACCTCATGC CTCGACTTGC AGCGGTGGCT TCTCCTTTTT
    15241 GTATATGCGA GATTTGGAAC TAAATCTTAG GTACACTTTT GACTTGAATT TCGTTGTTAC
    15301 TTTGTCTTGG GTACCAAATC CGTTGCGATG AACCTGGTCA CACTCGGGAT TAAGCAATCC
    15361 CCATACAGTA TCATACGGGA TTAGTACTTT GCTTGCCGGT CGTCGGACTG GGCGTTCCCG
    15421 AGTTAGTGGA GTGAGAGCCC GCTGCACAAT CAGCGAGTTA TCGTGGTATG TGAGGAGATT
    15481 CTGCTCGGGA ATATGTTCAT TGTTTCGAGG GGTACGAACT AGGTTGAGTT ATCATAGGAA
    15541 CTAGGAATTG TGTATAGTAC ATGTCCTGCT TGTGGTAGTT CGGTCGCGGT GGAGCTTGAG
    15601 GCCCTGCCAA TCACTTCTAC TCTTCTAATT GTGTTGAGTG TCTAGTTAGG CAGAACGAGG
    15661 GCTTTATGTT CACACAGTGG TTACAGTACC GGAAAATACC CGTCGTGTAG CAGATGACTC
    15721 ATGTCTTTAC GCTCTACGCT TAAGGGCGTT GTTTATATAC CGGGCTGGCG ACAATGATTG
    15781 GTTATAAGAA ATCACTTATG TGGGGATCGG ATAAAGTCGA ATAGGCACGA GAATAAATTG
    15841 ACGCAGATAG TGACACCCGT GCCTACTAGC GTTTGAGTAG CCGCGGGGAG CTTTGTAGTG
    15901 CGTCATGCTG ACGGTACTGT GGTAGATACT GAGATAGAGA GGCGATAGTG TCAAAGTCAC
    15961 AAGGTTGGCG GGGGGGCCTT GGGCGTGGGG AGTGATACAT CGCGGGCTGT GCCAGTTGCT
    16021 GACCAGTGCA AAGGAGGTAC GTGTCACCGC ATTTTCTTGG TAATAGCTGC TAGGGTAGCG
    16081 TTGGGGAGCG TACATGCGGG GTCATGGGAC GTGCTGGTTC ATTTATGCGC GAGCCGTTCT
    16141 TGTAGTTTGA AGCATAGGTG TGTTTGTGTG TGAGCATCTG ATACTAGTCG ATTGACTAAT
    16201 TTTTTACCCG TGTTTTAACC TTATTTAATG GTGGAATTGG CTCCGATTGT TATCAGTTGT
    16261 ATCGCTACTC CCAGTGTGAC TTTTCATTTC TTTGTTAGGC TTTGTATATG AGGGGGCATG
    16321 CTGCTGGAAG GAATTCTTCG GCCGGGTAGA GTGGTTTGGT TGACTAGGCC GTGCGATAGC
    16381 TAGGGGACTT CCCACAGTCA GGAGGTTATG AGGCAGGGAG GTTGATCGTC CTGATCAAAG
    16441 GAACGGGAAG AGTCGCGTAG GCGAGGCGGA GGGGCTGGAC ATAGCTCAGT CAGGAGCTCT
    16501 GCCGTATAGC ATTAACCCTG TTTTAATTGG TTGGACTGGG ATCCGGGTTC TGTGTTGACG
    16561 GGAGGTCTTA GGTGTGAGAA TTATTGGCAA TATTTCAAAT ACGCGCTGTT ATAGCGTGTC
    16621 GGGCCTAGCG GTGATCGCTA ATATTTTGGA TTGTTGGTTC AAGCTGGTAT AGTGCGAAGG
    16681 TAGTGTAGTA GAGTCGGTGA CGGGGTGTGC CAACGGTTTT TGGTGAACCA GGGTATAGTG
    16741 TTATCTGAAC TACACCGTGC AACGATGTGT TGTATGTGAG GTGACTAGCC TTGTCCAGAT
    16801 CTTAGGTTCT TCATCTGATG ACGGCAGTAG AATGAAAAGT CCTTAGTTAT TGGGTGATAG
    16861 TAGATCCAGG GACTTGCAGC GGTGTGACGC CCGGTGTGAA CCTGGATCGC GTTACATCCC
    16921 CACGTTGTCT GGGAGCATAT CGTGTTTTAG TGGCGTTCTA GGCCGAGAAA ATATGGTTGA
    16981 CTACTTCATA GAAGTTGGCA TTGCAAGCTG TGTGATGGTA GGGTGCACGG CCGCGAGCGT
    17041 ATGTCACGTA GGTACTGGGC TGCATCTAGA TAGTACCAGA CGGGTGTTGT CCGCCTCGGA
    17101 AACAATGAAT GCACAGTGAT TGTTAGCGGG CGTATGGGTG ATTGTCCCGT ACCCTAAACA
    17161 AGCTTAGCGC TTAGTTAGGA ATGACAACTG TTGGATGTAT GAGCAGCCCC CGCTCGTCAT
    17221 AACGTCACCG GCGTCGGTAG TGTGGAGTTG AGAATGTGCA TTGGATCAAT AATTGTAGAA
    17281 ATTAGTTATT TCCCCTCATC TTTCCCGCAC TCGTGAGTCT TTAGTTAACG TGTAAGGCAC
    17341 AAGAGCTTAA TATTGTACCT CCGTGTTATT GGTTGAGAAG ATGCGATCTT TTGTCCTATA
    17401 CGAGCCAAGT AGAAAGAAAG CGTCACATCG TTTGAGTGCG AGCTAATGGG TCTTTGTCAT
    17461 CTCCATTTCC TTGAGTAGAA ATTGCTATCG TGCTAGCGAG GTCATACAAG AGAACCTCCG
    17521 TGGTTGGTTC GAGTGGTACA TTAGGGTAAT GTAGATGGTG ATCGGCTTCG GTACGTTAGT
    17581 CCATAGTGTT ATCTTTCGTT GGACTCACAT ATAAGGGATT AGTGATGTGG TATACCGGGG
    17641 GGTAGTTTAG GTTGAAGTGT GTGGCCCGAA AGGTATCCCG GGGAGTTGCG AATGTCGGGA
    17701 GGCGAGCTAG TGTGCCGTTA ATGGTAGTAA GGGTTAAAAG TTCTCGTCAT GCTCATTTTT
    17761 TTCACCTTAA CGTCATGAGG TTTAAGGGCG CAGCATGGGC CTTACTTGGA ATCTAGTAAT
    17821 TCGGAACGCA GCACTGGATA TTAGCGGTGA CGCTTGTCGA GTAGACTAGC CCCGACGCAA
    17881 TATGAAGCGG CACAGAAAGG GAGGCGAATA GGTAGCCTGT TCAGTGGTCT AATATGATAA
    17941 TCGGTTGTGA GCTGGGCGTG TCAGATGTAA CAGCATTCGC CGGTTAAAGT TTAAGCTTGC
    18001 GACAAACGGT TACTTGGGCA CGGGAAACCG TCTGGAGGGT ACTATGGTGG TAAGACCTCG
    18061 TGGTAGTGGG ATTGATTGAG AATATCGGTC TAGATTTGAT GCAGTTACTT ATAGGATCTA
    18121 TCGGCGGAAC ATTGGAATGG ACTGCTTTCT GGTTCTGGAT GGCTGGGTGA GGGGGAATGC
    18181 AAGCCGAGAT GAAATGCAGG CGGCTTACCT TTGAAATTCG CTTTGTTCGG CTAGACCACG
    18241 ATTGAGGACT TGACCAAAAT ACACGTTGAG GGTAGCTCTA AAATTGCACG CCTTGACATG
    18301 TAGCTGTAGG CGTGCTAACT GTATGTTAGC CCAGTTGAAC CGTTGCGCAC TTGCCAGCAA
    18361 AGGTTCCAGA AGGTGAGTAA TGTGTAGGTA AGAGGGCGTT GGGATGTGCG GGACCAGAAC
    18421 CAGTTATTGT TGAACTATGT AACTGGAGGT AGACCACCTA CACCCAGTGT ACGGAGTAGA
    18481 GTGGTTTGGA CCTGGGCGCA GCGGGGGCAG TACTGGTGGC GTGGAGAGAA TGTGTCTGGG
    18541 GCAGTATTTG TCCGGTGGGC CAATTGATCT AAATCTGGGG TGCCCCCCAA ATCCCTATAG
    18601 GACATCTGGA GTTACGGGCT TAGGATCGGG CTAGGAATCC GGGCGGGAGC TGTGCAGTCT
    18661 TGTATTCATT TTAACAATGT GATATGATGA TGGAGAGGTC AGAACGATAC TGAGCGCGCC
    18721 CGCCATCCAG CCATGCTGCT TCGGTAACTT TTTGGTGTAC GGTGGACCAT TTTAGTGTGC
    18781 ATCAGCGCTC TGGGCATACC ACGTGTTGTA CCATAGCTTT TGGCTGGGTC CGGATATAGT
    18841 GATAAGCACG TAAGGATTCG GGTCATGCAC TAGGTAATGT TAGCTTGTGA ACTGCGCTGC
    18901 CGTTTTTCCA GGAGGTGCGG GACGCCGGCT GGGAGTATAG GACAGGGAGC CCTATCGTAG
    18961 TAAGCGATCG TCATTTGTAT TCTCGGTGCG CTTGAGTAAC TTTGGCGAGT TATGGGTCAC
    19021 GAGGGTCGTC CCACGCAGGT GTCATCGGCG TCGAGTCTAC ACGCAACTAG GGAGATGGGT
    19081 AGACCATTTT TTTTCCTGGT ATGGCCTAAA TAATCGTTGA GCGTACGGAA GTATGGATCG
    19141 TCCCGGGTCC TAGAATGTAC GGCCCGACGA AGGAGGAGAT GCCTGTCATT CTAATATCCA
    19201 AGTATATGTT GGTTGTCCTA GGAACAACTA GTCCTGACCT TTCGCGGTTT GTGAAGGATT
    19261 GATTCAGAGT GCTGGAACAC ACTCAAACCG TTGTGTTTTA CTTATTGGAC TCTCGTTCGC
    19321 CCATGGAGGG GGGTATCAAA CTTCGTCTAG GTATGTCGTG ATCTTGTGGA CCCGTGTTTT
    19381 CGGGGAGATT TACCAGGGGC TCTGGCCGGA GAAAGCAGGC TTGAAACTCT GTTAATCGCT
    19441 AGATTGAGTT TATATATGGT GATAGGAGCA GGGCTTTATT TTCATAGTTC GTGTACAGTA
    19501 CCGCAAAGCA CCAGGCTGGA GTAGGTGCTA GGCGTCTTTA TGTCACGATT ACGCAGAAGA
    19561 AAGCCCAGAA GTGGTTCTCT TATAGTTGTT GCAGTTAACC CGGGCGGGGT TGCTGTTTGC
    19621 GGGTGCACTC AGAATCATTT TTGGTTTGCA TAACTTTGCG TGGGCTTTGG GAGGCCGAAC
    19681 ACAAACTGTC GGTGACACCA CATACGATGT ACGTGAGTGT GGCGAGAGAA GTTTCGGCAA
    19741 TGTCTTTGTT GCGCCTAACT TGTATTGCTA AAATGAGATC ACTAGTCTAA TTACAGATGC
    19801 GTTAGTTCTT GAGAGGACGC GGCTATGTTT AACCGGCAGG TTCGATCATG TTCGTATTGT
    19861 TGTAGGCCAT GGGATGAGAG CGAGCCGATC AGTGTAGTGG TGGGAGTTTG GGCACTTCTG
    19921 TCGGTAGAGA ATGCGTAAGT AGCTTGTGAA TAACTGGGCC TACGGACTTT GGTTGGTGTC
    19981 TCGAATCGCG ATGTTTCTAA GAGACGCATG CTTGCTGTGT GGCAACACCA CTACAGGTGG
    20041 TTTACTTCGT CAAAAATTGT CGAAAATGCC AGAGACTGCG GGGATCCATT ACTGCCTACG
    20101 AGAGAGAGAG ACGGTCATAT TCGTTTTAAT CAATAAACAC TTGATTCGCA GGGAACTCTC
    20161 GCATTGGCTA TCCTGAGAGT TGGCAAGAAA AGGGTAAGGC GCAAAGGGTG AGCGGGCATC
    20221 GATTATCGGA AGATGACAAC GGCGCGCACT CTTCGCAAGT TGGTCGCCCA CAGGTGCAAC
    20281 GGTAAGGTCT ATGAATTGCG CTCACTGCGT TACAAAATCC AGTGAGGAGT CTAGCAATTT
    20341 GATTAATAGT AGATATGGAA TGTCAAGCGG CTGGGTGTGT TTCGTCGGAT TAACCGTTGC
    20401 AAAATTGGAA ACACATAGAC TATTCAAGCT GTATCTTGTG ATACAGGTGG CAATTTTCCA
    20461 CTTTGCATTC TGGTATTTGG GCGAGAAATT AACATAATGC TCGTATCTTT GTTTGTCACA
    20521 GTAAACGTTG GCTATCTTTT AGTATCGATG TAGGTTTTAT TACCAATGTT TTCTTAAGCC
    20581 GGACACGCGT TTCTATAATG CGGCCTTCCC ATTTTTGAGA GGGTGGTGTG AAAAGGGGCG
    20641 AGAGGTTCAC TGGGTGTTAT CTCATACTAT ACGCTCGAGA ATCAGGAGTA GTATGCTTAC
    20701 CTTCCGTAAG CCAGTTTCCG ATTCAGAGCG GGACCGGTAC TTGTAAAGTT GCTTATAACT
    20761 GTTTTCGCAT TTCCACACAT ACACTTTCGC GGCTGCAAAG GTTGAGAAAT ATATCGGATG
    20821 TATTTCATCT TGGTTACGTA GGGGGTGAGA CTTCGATAGG AGTCTTGTTT TTAAATAATT
    20881 TTTGCGATGT GCAAAGGTCT GTCGATAAAT CATCATCGGT GGGCGGGTGT TGTCAGACTC
    20941 GGCGGATTGC ACGCTTGTTA CAGATTGAGC TATGGTGCGG TAGCATCGTG CTCGGTGCAA
    21001 GGGGGGGTAG CGGGTCCTTT TGAAGGGTCG GGTAGAATGG GAGCGTACTT GCGCGGTATC
    21061 GGGTACCCGT TATCATTATT TCAAGGTAGC CGGCGCAACG GGACAAATCT TGTTTGTATC
    21121 AACGCACTTA ATTGTCGGCC ATCTGTGTTC TATTGGTGTC ATGAAGCAGT ATTAACTGGA
    21181 ATCATACCAT GAGAAACGCA GTTCTTCTGT AGCCAGTGTG GAGGAATTGC GTGCCCATCA
    21241 GCATGTTCTT CGTATTACAG GAGCTACTTG CGGATGCTTG GGACGATAGT GTCCTCGGGT
    21301 GCGGTGTCCT AGTGGACCAG GTGTCACGCT ACACTCTTGG GGAGAAGGTT GGCGTCGCGT
    21361 GCCAGGGTGG TAGTTATGTA GAGGAGGGAT AAGAGTTTTA GCTTCGATGC CGGCAGGGTT
    21421 TTGTCAGGTA GGCTTACGGA AGTTCAGCCG GTCGATATAT CATCGGATTT TCGCAGCGGT
    21481 TATACTCGAT GGTGCCTCTG TCTCTGGCGT CTAAGTAGTG GCAAGTGATG GGTTTGGGGC
    21541 CCACTAAACC CCATTTTCTA AACTGGTTCT GCCTGCGAAT ATGCGTTCGA CTGTCTACGA
    21601 TAGGCAACAA TAGTGGAGAT GGCTACGTCT ACCAGAATAC CGATGTGACG GAGATCTATA
    21661 ACTCCGGCTC CCTTCGGTGG GCCACTAAAT TTTACTGTCA TTAAACAACG TCAGTCCATG
    21721 AGTTGAACGC TTTATTTGTG TGTTCCAGCC GATTTTTGAC TTATTGACTC GTCGTGAGTC
    21781 AGTAACGAAT CAGGTTTCTG TAGGATTGGG GGTCATGGCG AATATTTCGA GTTATCTTGG
    21841 GGCAGGGTTA CATTAAGTTG TTCGAAAAGG TTGTTGGACC TAACTTGTAC AGAGACTGGT
    21901 GTTGGCAAGA ATGCGGAGTC CGTGGGTAGG CCGTGGTCTA ATGTCGTGGA GTTGTTGTGC
    21961 TCGTTGGACG AACACGTCAA GATAAATGGA GGCAGAGTAG CCGACGACTA GCAGACCGTT
    22021 TTATGCACGT GTTTTGTCAC CCTTGGGATA GTGTGGTGAA GTTGTTATAC ATCCTGTTAC
    22081 TTTCGGGCCA TAGAGTTCAG TTGCCATCTT CGAGGTCGGA GGTTAGTTGG CTTGTGTAAT
    22141 AGTTCTACAG CGATCAATTA CTATGGGACG AGCCTGTGTT GTGTCTTTTC TCGACAGTGC
    22201 TGTAGGTTCT AACGGTAGCC ATGGCTTGGA AAGGTTCGGT TCCCGTTTTA AAGACGATCA
    22261 CGACCTCCGG GTACTTGATC TTTCTTGGAT AGATCAATTT GTCTGCGAGG GCAGTTTACG
    22321 TTTCAGCGTG AGTCAGAGGA GCCGTACACA CGTGCGGTTG CATAGTCTGT TACATAGGTG
    22381 GATAAAGCGT TTGTCAGCTG CGATAATTTG ACGCCTTTAG GTTTGCGGTC AATAATTTGG
    22441 TGGAGGGTCC CGTCGGTATG AGTGTTTACC GTTTCAGATG TCTCTTTGAT GGCGTGGAAT
    22501 ACTTCGCTAC TTTATATTAA CTTATTTAAT TCGGTGGTGA CCTAGATTCG TAGATTCATC
    22561 TGCCTTTATA GGCAATTAAA GACAAACTCA CAACTGGAGT GGTTCGTCAG TTTTAGTCGA
    22621 CGTTTAAAAA CAGTAGGGCG GGAGCATGGG AATCGATCTG GGGGTTGCCT CCATTTGGAG
    22681 GGTTTTTACA TCTGTTAGTA AGGATTATGG CTGATAAGAC GGGTGGATGA GCTTATGCTT
    22741 GGTAAGAAAT TAGAGGTCCG CTGTAAACAT TAGCTAAATA TATCTACAAG CATCCCTTAC
    22801 GTATATTGGT AACGCCTGCG AAAGGCGGGG CAATCGGTAT TATGCTTTCT CTGGCTCTGG
    22861 ACGACATTAA TTGATACTCC GACCTAGATT TGACTATCTC TAGCACTTAT AGTCGATTTT
    22921 ATACTTCTTA TCGGCGGATT CGCAATCCAT GTGTTAGAGT TCATTCTTTT ATGCAGTTCC
    22981 GCCACTTCGT GTTGTGGGTT AGGGTGCTGG TCAGCCGCTT CTCTTCCGTG ATTGTTTCTT
    23041 GTGCCCATGT GGCGTTACTG ATCTGCATTT TTTGCTCAAC GAGCGTCACG CGATGCGTGA
    23101 ATGGCCATGG GGCCAAGCTT TACTATTTGG GGATCAGCGT GTTCGGCGCC TCGAATACCC
    23161 GGAGGGTTGA CAGCGAGTCG CATGTCGCGC TTAGGGAGGA GCGGTTGAAA GCAAAGTTTC
    23221 AGATTGGGGT CAAAATATTA AACAAGAGAC GGCCGTTTCA TCGATACTTA CAGTTTGGAA
    23281 GAGGCTCGTA GGATGACGGA GGGAACTTGT GGTAATACTG TAATCATGTA ACTCTAGCCG
    23341 GCTAGGGCTA GTACTGGGGC TGAGTAAGGA AGAGGGACTT TTGTGTGGAG GTTAATACAG
    23401 TAACGGCAGT TGGTCGCCCT TTGCTAGTGG GCACTATTTA GCCGTTGCAG GATTGTCATG
    23461 GGGACATTGG AGTTGGGTTG CCGTCGTAGG GTCGAGTTCA TTTTCAATGG TTGTAAGTTT
    23521 GTAGGAGATC AGAGAGTTTT GGCATGAGCA ATTGTTAGGC GTGCATAAGT GGACTGTGAC
    23581 GGTGATATAT GACATGAATT CTGTTCACAT CATAGGGATC TAATACGTGC TATATTCTGG
    23641 TCAGTCTTGG CGCTCAAGGT AGGAAATGCG GGTTTGTTTG TGTGGGTGGT TATGTGTAAT
    23701 GGGCCTAGCT TCCAAATGGC AGCTTAGAAT ATACTTAATA ATTGGTGTAT CACTATTGGG
    23761 TGAAGCTTAT TCATTTGGTA GCGGACTGGC CACATTCTTT TCTATAGTGT AATTCTTATA
    23821 CGTCTTAGGC TTCTTGACGG GCCTAGCTAA TAACGCTTTG GATGACCTGG GATGCCCTGG
    23881 ACTTGCTTAA CTTGGGTGTA TGTCTTTGGC CACGCGGCGA AGTGATTTTC AATGGTTGGT
    23941 TGAAGAAAGT TGGGGTTTAG CAATGCGGGG CCAGGGATTT TCGTAGTGGT AAAGCCAGTA
    24001 GTATTAGCAA TCGGGAAGGC GGGTACGACT CGTTGGGCAA TAAGGCTCCG TTTGTTTGTC
    24061 TACCTGTAAT AAACCCTTCT AGGTATACGC GAATTGGGTG CTGGCACCGA AACCAGCGAA
    24121 TAAATTATTC CATGCCGATA AATAATAGGA TCCGAGCCAT TCAAGTGTGT TAGGAATATT
    24181 TCAGATAAAA TAGCTTTACG ACTAGAATCC ATGCGCACCA TAGAATCCTC GTGCTACTTA
    24241 GATTATTGTC GTCGCTCGAG TGAAGTTTCT ACGGGAGTGT TCATAACTTG CATCCGTCGG
    24301 TAAGAGATTA TTGGAACAGC ACTGGCTTGA AAAAACTTTC GATTGTACTG CAACGGTATG
    24361 TTCATTACAG TCGGTATAGA ATGGGGTTGA TACGATGCCT ATGTGATAAT GGATGATAGT
    24421 ACTTGGATTT AAAACAGTCT TGGTAAGACC GTCTTGGGGG AGGGAAGGTC CCTTGGGGAC
    24481 AGAGAACTAC GAGGTCATTC GGGCGTCTTT GTGGGGGATT ATTGGGGCCA GACAATAGTA
    24541 GTTATGCGAT GATTTTATAG TTGGAGCTGT GCGCATGTGG TGGTTCGGGG GACTATGGAG
    24601 AAGATATACG GCGAAATTTG GGAGGAGGGG GTTCATTCTT GTACGCATAG GTAGGGAGTA
    24661 TGAGGATTCC GCCTGCGAGT ATCGAGTGTG GCTTGCGAGG ACCGGGGTTT GGGAGAGGGC
    24721 CGGTTAAATG GAGCGAGTCA ATATTGTGTT AGGGAAGCGA GATCTACAGG ACAGCGAGAC
    24781 AGACCTTCCT GTGGATGGAA TCGGGTTTTG AATTGGAGTC CGTTATGGGG TGTTTAACCC
    24841 ATAGTACTGG GAGCCCTGAC CGTATAGGTG TGGAAACAGG GTTTTAATCG ACCATTCGGG
    24901 CTAGTCACGT TTGCAAATAG TTTATTCGTT GCTTACGTTG AGGGTGGGGT GGGCTTTTAT
    24961 GATTTATGCA CCAGGCTGTC ATTATCGTGC AGCAAAGGGT TAACAAGTTG CTCTTCATTA
    25021 TATGCGCTTT TACATGCATC CGGCGTGAGT TTAATCCATC AACTATGCCT CTGGAGACTT
    25081 GTGCTCTCTT CAATGTTGGG AGGGGTACTT ATATAGGCAT AGGGGGGCCT ATCGTAAAAC
    25141 TATAGTGTAG TGTTTTTTGT AGGATTTCCG GTGTGCCCCG GTGTAACGGT CGAACGATAT
    25201 ACCCCGACGG GAGGGAGCTT AAGTATTATA CGAAGCATTA CTCCATGAGG TTACAGTGTT
    25261 TTGGGGCAGC TCATGATAGA CTGGGTCCTC AGGTTTACGT GAGTCAAGCT CGGGGATTTT
    25321 GTCGTTTTGC CATATGAGCA ACGCAGGGAG TCAATTTAGT GGCACTGACT TTTAAGTTGG
    25381 GCGCCCGAGC GGTAAGACGT CGAGCCGCTA GTTTGGTCCG TATAGGTCTG AATTGTTGTG
    25441 TTGACAAAGC GATAAGACGG TTCTTAGCGT CCAAGGAGAG TCATGGAATA CTTCTATTCG
    25501 CACTAGGCAC CTCGGGCCGG AGGTCATAAA GTCCATGTTA TGATGGTATA GTTCCGGTAC
    25561 AAGCAGTAGA TTTGGCTCAT TGCTTGTAAG GGAGCGTGGT AATGGAAATT TAAGGGCTAT
    25621 TTATAGATTC TAGGAATAGG GGGTCTTGAG TGCAACGGAT TGCTTTTACG GGTTCCTCTA
    25681 TGCTCGCGCG GAACTCAGTA TTGGCCGCGA AGTGTTCTTG GGATGGGCGG CCGAATTTAT
    25741 GTTGTGTATA GGGATGAAGT ATAATTGCCT TAATGGGGGC AGAGCTATAG GTGCTCCCGG
    25801 CGGTTGGCCG CGATGGCTTC TTCCGTGCCA GATGATATAG TGATTCGCGC GAAGATTAGG
    25861 TCCGGGCTAT GTGATATTGT AGGGGACTTT TGAAGAATTG TGATGTGGAT TGTACATGCG
    25921 AAGGCATTCG TTTTGCTCTA GCTGCGTCCC TGTTTGCAGT AGTTCTGCGT ATGGTTCTTG
    25981 ATCGAAATAG CGCTTACTAT TTTAGGCACT TAATTCTGTG TTTGCTTATA TGTGTCATTC
    26041 CTTTTGAAGG ATTTGCGCGT ATTAGTGGAG CGGTGATCAT TCCGAGGATG GGTGTAATAA
    26101 TTGGGTCTGG GGTCTGGATT TATGGCTTAT TTGGGTGCTG AACGTCAGTT TGAACTAGAT
    26161 GGTTGCTGCT TGATAGACAA TGGTATGAGG GGCCGCGAAC TTTAGCCCAT TGTCTCGCAG
    26221 ATGTTATAGC GCTTCCGAGG TGGTATCCTG ACGAGGTTGT TATGCTTGGT CGGTTGGAAT
    26281 TAGCCGGTCT AGATGTATGG CTCCGAGACG TGTTTACATC TGGAGAGATT TTACAATGGG
    26341 ATGGTTCGCG AGGACTTGCC AGGGAAGCGG GTTTCTTGTT AATGCAGGGC GTTGATGCCT
    26401 TATATTAAGG CATGACTTGA AGTGTTTAGT ATTTCATTAT TTAATATTGC TTTGACTGGG
    26461 AACTTGATCG GCACTCTGGT AGTGGACTGT GGATGGACCC CTGGAAAGAA TCATTTGGAC
    26521 AATGGTTTGA TCTAATAGTA TTGGTGGATG AACGTCGGGC AACTGCCAAA TATATTGCAC
    26581 GAAGGCTCAT TCTCGGGACT TCTTTAGGGA GCATATAGAG TCCGGTAACC GCGAGGAGGA
    26641 CAGTAAGTCT ACCTATATTC GCAAACTGTG GCGGGCGTGA TGTCTAGGGG GGCTATTGAG
    26701 CAGAGTCGTC GCACGTGCAC CACTAGGACC TGATGGACGA TGTTTTAATA AGTTCCAAAG
    26761 TGTATTGGGG TTACACGTCT TATGAGGGTA CTTGGTGAAC GTATGATCAC TACTCGCGAG
    26821 GTAGTGACTG TATTTAAGAA GCCGTGGACG GCGTTCGATA CTGGATAGTC CCGTACCTTG
    26881 GAATTACTAC ATCGCGGTGT GCTTACTTGT GTGAGAGACA TCAATTGATA TTGAATTTAG
    26941 CTACTATTAC ATTAAGGTTT ATGTTCTTCA TTGGATATGT TTCTTACGAT TTTTGGTTAA
    27001 TCGGATCTCT GTGCGCGTGG ACCAGTGGGA GACTTCTCCC AGCTGACAGA GTCCTGTGAA
    27061 GTTCCCGCGT TCGCAACGTA CATACATTTT CAACAAGTGG GCTGATTGTT GTGATGCGGT
    27121 TGACCTATCC GTTTCACTGG TTGGGCGGGC AAGTCGGGTA GTATGCTGGT ACCCTTGTTA
    27181 ATGGCGCGTT TAAGATGGGT TACGCCTGTG TAGGGCATAT GGTTGGAATG AACTCGTCGA
    27241 TGGGGTTTTT GGCTGTGGCT TTGGGAGCCC GCGGAACCTG ATAAAAGCTA CGTAAAAAGG
    27301 TTCGGCTTGT GAAGTGGCAT ACGATGGCCT TGCAGAGGAT TTGGGTGGTA CCGTTAATCG
    27361 TCGGAGAATG AGCGGATTTT AATACAGTTA GAGTGCGTAA GCTTCTTGAT CTGCCTTATA
    27421 CTCATTGCTC TAACCCGTGA AGGGACGGGT GATCGCCGTG CATGGCGGAT GGATTGTAAT
    27481 CGACGGTTGT ATTCACAGTT TTGTAAGGTG GAGGTAGAAG TCAGCCGCCT CCCTTCGCTG
    27541 TTTGAAATGG TCACCTGATT AGACTTCCGG CGTCGGTGGG GTCGGTTAGG TAGGTTCGAT
    27601 TTGGTGTGTT ATAGGATGCT TAGTTCGTCT GATTATAGTT GCTTTATGCG AGACGGCTCA
    27661 GTGAGGTTAA AGTTTAGGTT CGTAGGAACC GTATGTTTGC CATGAGCCGG CAGGGTTAGA
    27721 TGACTATTCC TCAAGCGCTT GGACGCACGA ACCTGTAGTG CGGCAATCCG TGGGATTTGC
    27781 ACAGCCAAGT TATTCACATG TGCGTCGTGG AGTGACGAAA GTAGAATGCG GTTGTTTTGG
    27841 ATGGCGGGGG CGCTGGAAGG CAAAAACGTT TGATTGCCCG TTGTAGCTTG AAACTAATTT
    27901 ATTGGGATAC TCTTTGGCAA AATGGCATAA TTAACCTGGG GTCGTCATAG TTCTGGGAAA
    27961 TATCAATGTT GGCCGCGACT ATCATTAGCG GTAAGTTTTT GCGCACCTGG GTCCAATCAT
    28021 TGACTATTAA ACGCTACATC AGCCGTCAAG CCGGTTTACT TATTTGTCCG GAGCGTGTTC
    28081 AAGCCCATGC GACATTTGCT GGCAGTTAAG GCAGCGGTTT GTCATTGAGG GATTCCGTGT
    28141 TGCGTTTGTT CTCGTGGGCA CATCTGCACT TTGCGTCTGC GGCGGCTTAC GGTGGATGAC
    28201 TGCAAACAGG CTTGTTTCTG AAGGCAGTCA TGAATAGCTC TTTTGGTGGG GGTCGCACAT
    28261 CCCGATGACC CAAACGTTAT GTTAAATATG CAAATCATGT TATAGCTGTT TGGAACAGCC
    28321 CGGCTGTGAT GCGTCGTGGG TTGTTGCGGA CAGATTGTGA GTGGCGGTGA AAATAAGCCT
    28381 GATACCGGAC AATTGGCTTG GATTTTCTTC ATAGGGATCT GTTGTGAGGC CTCCGATTTG
    28441 TAGCGCGAGC ACCCGGCCCG TTTCGTGCTA CGATCGTCGA GGCCGATCGG ATTAATTTAG
    28501 AGGCCGCTTG TGGCCGGTGA TTCAGCATAT AGTTGATAGT CTGGGTTATA CGCGGTCGGT
    28561 GCGTGAAACA CGACTCTTTG TCCTAGTACC GTGGTGTTTT TGTAAACAGT AGGATCGACT
    28621 GGAGGCTCTT CTTCCTCAGA GTAGAAGCAT CTGGTGGTTT TATGATAACT TGAGCACCTT
    28681 TCACCGAGTT TTGTAAGACG GTGATGCATT GCTCTGGAGA CTCATTTATT CGGCGTGGAT
    28741 TTAATGGTCC GTGTGCGTGG GCATAGTGGA GCCAAATACT TATGCTATGG GGGGTGGGGA
    28801 CTCGTATGTG GGATGTATTG GGTCTATACT GCGTCCTTCG GTGGGGTTAT TATGTTGTGC
    28861 TCGATAGGCG ATGACATGCG GTGTGTTGGC CACAAAGGGA TTTGCTTGGC ACATAATACT
    28921 ATAGCATCTT TTACTCCATG CGGTTGGAAT AGGGACGAAT CTGTTGGGGA GCGCCTAGGG
    28981 AACCTTCCGG CTTATCCTGT GCCGTGTAGG TCCGTATTTG GAACCTATTT TGGATTTCGT
    29041 CGCGACTTGC ATGAATTGCG TATACATGTC CGGATTTTTG ATTAGTAACA TTGTGTCTGC
    29101 CACGATGTAG GCGCATAGCA ACACGCGATC GCATTCACAT AGCACAATTC TTCATTTATG
    29161 CGGGGTGGGC CTAGTGTCGA GGTCCAAGGA ATCGAGGCAT TACTAGTATG GCTAGGACGG
    29221 TGAAAGGGAA AGCAACGAGT GGGTAATGCG GCGACCAGGT CGACTTCTCG GTGCGCAATA
    29281 TGGTCGTCTG GGTGCCTTTC TAGATAATCG CTTGTACGGG TGAGGTCGGA CCTTAATCGT
    29341 TTGCCGCCCA GATTTAGTAC GCTTATTACC GCTAGATCCG ATGGGGGTAA TGAGCTTCCG
    29401 TTCGTGGGGT GGAGTAGTAA TGGTAATCTG GGATGTCTCG GGAGTCATAT GAGCGTCTAA
    29461 GAAGCGCGGT TAAGGAGGGA TGCATATGAG GGGACGGGCC CGGTCTAAAA CCCCGTCGTG
    29521 CTAATATGCC AGATAAGTTA CATGGGCGAG TTCAAACGGT CTTTTGTCAC GCGCTACTCG
    29581 ATATATGAGG CGATGAGGGG TCATGGGCCG GATTGTCCAG TGACGTTTAG GGCGCGAAAG
    29641 GTGCAGAAGA ATGCCGGTGG TAGGCGAACG TTACACGACA GAGGTGGAGC TGCTGTGTGT
    29701 GATCTGGGTG AGTTAAGGCG GGGTCATTCG GCCTTCGTAC GGAATGGAGT TTCTGGTTGC
    29761 GACATGAAGA AGATTCTAAG AGTGGACACA CCCGCTATGC GCCTAAGGAG ACAGGTAGCT
    29821 TTGTTAACGA TTGGCCTTAT TAGGGTTGTG GTGAGGCGAG CATGTGTTCT GAAACATGTT
    29881 GTGCGCACCC CTATCCAGAT TAAGGCATTA AGATCGAGTA CGAGGTGGAT GGAAATCTGT
    29941 TGGCCGATAT GTCCGAGTTT TTTTTGCGAT TTGTTCGGTA GCGGTCGGTT ATTATCACGA
    30001 TAGGACGGGC GCGATTGGGC TCTTCTTTTT TTCGAGGTGC ACCACGCAGT GACGGTCAGT
    30061 ATAGACTGGG CTTCAAGGTA ATTAAGGTCT GAGGTCTATG TCAACTCACG GTGGCCTGGG
    30121 AAAGATACGA CGTACGGGCG GGGAATCTTT GGTCACGAAT TGTTCAGCTT CGTTCCGTAA
    30181 GTGATTGCCG GATTTAAGTG ATGCTAATCA GTGTTGTGGC TACTTATCCC TGTGCGTTCC
    30241 GTTCGAGGCG TAGTCTTTTT GTTGGCCGGA CTTACAGATT ACGTTGGTCC GACGTAGCCG
    30301 GTATCGGGGA ATCGGGGGAG TACTTGACTG CTGCATCTGA ACAGGCGGCG CAATGAGCGG
    30361 ATCCGTTTTA GTGAGAGGTT AGAGCCGGAA GTACAGTGGT CGAGGTCCCG TCCTGTGACT
    30421 TTACGGGAGG TATGTACACA TGGGTATGGG TCAGGAGATG GAGACTTACT GCGGCTCGTT
    30481 TTCCGCGGAG ACAGGCTACC TATCGAGGGG GGGACTATAT CAGTACTTAA ACTTGGTAGA
    30541 ATAAAGGCCA GTGTATATTG ACTTTAAGGT TGTAGCTTGG GTGTTGGGGG TTACAATCTC
    30601 GTTGTTGTGC CACGTACGCA TACTTGGCAT ATGTAGTGAA CTAGACTCCG CGTGTAACAT
    30661 ATAGTGTGGA GACAGACATT ACATGTAACT TCACGTGGCC ATGGATGCAG TCCTTGGCCC
    30721 GTTGCGCGGT TTATGGGTGA TGTTTAGTGA ATGACCTACT AAGGCGAGAA CCCGCGGTTG
    30781 GGGAGAGACA AATGCCTAGC GAGTTAATAG TAGTGATATG GCGTTGCTAC TGTGGATTCA
    30841 GACGGTTCAT TTAAGTTGTC ATACCCGATC CGTTGTCGTC GTCACCATGT CGGACAAGAT
    30901 GCAACGGGCG TTCAGCGTGG AGGTGGACGT TGTCTCGGCC TAACATCCGA GCCCGGCCGA
    30961 AGGATCTGCT ATTGGTTGTT GTCTTGCGGC CTAGGACTAG GTTGTGTTCT TTACCGAGTC
    31021 CTTGTTAAAA GGTGTGCTAT CGGGGCTGTC TTGGTAAGGT CGCAGTGGTG GTACCCGTGA
    31081 CGGCCTAAGG TTTATGGGTA AGTGAGCGAC TAAGCACACT TGTGTGGAAA TCTGTTTTAC
    31141 GGTGCTGCCG TAAAAGTTTG GGGATGAGCA TGACCACGGG GACATCGATG TGCGCGTCTT
    31201 GTTAGTAGAG GTGTCTTAGA ATTCTGCGAG GGGGGTCCCA AGGGCGGTAC GGTTATACGT
    31261 CGTGGCGATT GGTAACCGGC GAAGGTGGCT AGCTTTCGAT ACGATGTACG CCGTTGCTGG
    31321 GGCATTGGCT TCCAGGGTGA CGATGTATGT CGTGTTCGTC AGTGGGGGGG ACTCGGATGA
    31381 AAGACGCGAT TCGCTCATGT GGCATTATCC CCCTTGACCT TCTGGGGTGA GATCGCGGGC
    31441 CGAACTGGCT GCAATGGAGG GTCGTTGTCT TTGGGAGGTC AGTGGTGCGT AATGCCGAAG
    31501 TCATGATTAA TGCGCTGGTT TTACAGACGC CCCAAGTTCC CGAATGGTTC ATTAGTGATG
    31561 GGATGCGCTA GCGTTACGGG ACTTTAGTGG CCGGTTGGAT GACAACGCAT TTGGGAAGAG
    31621 ATGCACTACA ATAACGTTGT TAGCTTTAGG TTCGATGCAA TTGTTCTGCG GCAATTTTTG
    31681 ATGTCGTGGG ATGAGTGTAA TTATCTTTTA AGAAGTGTGG TGTAGGCCGA CTGTTTTGAT
    31741 ACCACATCTC GAAATGATGG GCCTTGCCTA TGTGGTCGTA GAGCCGGCAG AATGTCGAGC
    31801 GCATTTGTGT TTCAGACGGT CACTATTCTT TCGAGGTTCG GATTCACGTG GTTCAGCTTT
    31861 GAAATTTTAA AGCAAAGTAA TGTATGGTAT TAGGCGTTTT GTAACGCTTG TCTGGCTTGG
    31921 CTATCGTATC GTAGATTAGA CTAAATCTTT TATGGAAGAT ATGAGCTGGA GCAGATAAGC
    31981 ACCGATTACT CAACAGGCTT GGTATTAGGC GCACTGTAAG GTGCCGGTCG AACCGGATTT
    32041 CCCAGTCTCG CTCCGTGAGG CGTGCGTGGT TGAAGTTGGT GGCCGGGGAT CCCTGACATT
    32101 GGGGTTTTAG AGTTTAGAAT GGTGTACAGA AGTTCAGGTG AACGTGCATT CAGAACCGAA
    32161 TCGTTTTCTT ATTGAGTTGC GCACCATTTT TTACTCCGAG TAGAGCGCTG TAGTCATTTC
    32221 GCGGAACGCG ATACGTTGGA GAGTAATATT ATAGTGGGAC GTGTCGCTGT ACGCCTGGTT
    32281 AGCAAGCTGG GGCGGTCTTG TCCAGCTAGT AATGTGTGTC AGAATGGAGC AGTCTCACAT
    32341 TAGTCGGTTA AATTTCCTGG ACAAGCCTGA ACATAGGTGC GCAGTTTTGC ATCGTGCTAC
    32401 CTGTACTCAA GTAATGGTTG TTATGTCCTA ACACAATGGG TTTGGGGCTA AGACGCTTCG
    32461 GTCGGATTAC GCGTGAGAGC CCTTGATAGC GACAAGGGCC CTGCTTGTTT TGAATGGATG
    32521 ACGGATTTGG CGTAGGCCGT CAGGAATTGG GTCTTGTTAA GTATTATCGG AGTTTTGGTC
    32581 AAAAGCCGTG AGGCTATAGG GCGTCACCTT TTGTCCCACC GCTTAAGACG AGCTGATAGC
    32641 TTCTGGTGAT TCGCCGTGGA TCGGGTGTGG CTGCCTGGGT ATCTTGCCAT CATTGTGGGG
    32701 ACATTATTTA TAGGTCGGCG CTCGGATGGG GATTGAGGGG AACTCGTGTC GGTGAAGTTC
    32761 GTGGTAGTAC GGGAGATAAG CAGTTTCACG CTGGGCCCTT ATGCCTACCG GTGTCTTAAA
    32821 TGAGAATAGT TGTTTGTGTT CATTTTCCCC TTTTTTATGT GGTTGTATTC CTTTTCTTTA
    32881 AGTAGGGAAT TCATTTACCT AATCGGGTCC GATGATTCTC GAGTTTCGTA TTAAGCCGGG
    32941 CTGGGGTGTT GGCCCTCGGT TAGGGGCAAT TCGGGTTGTG CGCTGATGTG CGATTATGAG
    33001 AGTCAATTGA ATGCCTTTAC TGGCTTTCGC GTGCACTTGT TATATGGCTG TAGCATAATA
    33061 GTGTTGAAGT GTAGGCTTCC AGGGTGGCTA TGAGTATTAG TGCTAACGCA TCAAACACGG
    33121 TCGTGATCTA CTATTTCGAT TAACAATTAT TAACGGTTCC TTTGGTATTA ATCAAATACG
    33181 TGTTATGAAG CATTGGATTG TTTATGTAGT ATGTGATTGG CGTAGTAAAA ACTCTTCTCT
    33241 CACAGGGTTA CTTAAAGCCT ATCGCCTTAG TGGGGGGTTG CGATGGTGTT AGTTACGTGG
    33301 ATGTAAGCGG GTTTTATGTC TGGATCAAAT TTTTAGTTCG GCGTGTTAGA AAGGCATGTA
    33361 CAGGGTGCCG GACATAATGG CCCCTCCCGA TCTGGTGCCA GCTGGTCCAT TTGGAGGTAG
    33421 GTGGGGAGAT GAGGGACTGC GTATAGGCCA GGGAGGCAGA CAGGCTATGA AACGAGGCGG
    33481 TGTTGCGACC GACGTCATAC GCGTAAGAGT ATTATAGACG TCTTGTGGGT TGTTTCATGA
    33541 TCTTTCTACT TAAGTTATAA CTATGCTTAT AGTCGGAAGT GATTTGTCTA CGCAGTTAGC
    33601 GGAAGCAGGT TTAATAGCTG TGGTAGGGGA CGCAGCCCTA GTAGGGTGAG AGAATACCAG
    33661 GAGTGTGCGT ATGGGTCGTT GTGTTAGTTT AGTTAACTGG GCGCCGGCGT GTTCAGCGAG
    33721 CCGGGAATGG GGGAACCAGG CGATAGCTAC ACAATATATC GATCTTCGTT TACAGACTAG
    33781 AGCGGCGTTG TTGGCGGGAA AGTGTTTGCT GTTGCCTTAG ATCTACACTT AGACTGGGTA
    33841 AGAGGCCAAT GGTAAGCCGT GTAGCTTCGG ATGTCGCAAC CACGCCTGTT TGAAATAGGG
    33901 GTAAGCATGT TGGGCTGGGC TCATCCTAGC TAGGAGCCAC GCCTTCAATA TGCATGGAGT
    33961 GGTCACATCG ATGGGCGGCT AGCGGAGTAT TTCTAGTTAT GGGTCCCACG TGTTAGTGAG
    34021 GAGCGCTCTG GTCGCAGTCG ATTGGAGAGG AAGCTGTGCG ACATGTTCAA GTTGTCACAT
    34081 CTTAGATTAT TTCTGAGGAG CTTCGTGCCT GGCGCTATTA GGTGTTTTTG TTTTCTTTAG
    34141 GTAATATTAG GTTTTGCAGG CTCGTGCTCT GCCGGCTCGC GGTAAAATCA TTCTGAATGT
    34201 ATTTATACGT GGTCGTGAAG TTACCTTACA TATGCGGGCT AATGTCCCCG ATAGCTTGAA
    34261 GAGCGCAGCA AGGGAACCCT TATGTTAGAA GGAGTCGATT TTACGATTAG GGAGACTAAA
    34321 TTTATTTACA CCACCCCAAG TTGGACGTTA AGGTGAGGTG AGTGTTCGGG CAAGTAGTAG
    34381 TTTCAAGACG GAAAGCTTTT TAGGCTACTG GGCTGGCGCA GTGGCGACAA ACTAGTGAGT
    34441 GACTTAGTCT GTGGGTATGG CCCGGGGAAC GGTTTGCGTT TTGACTGCAG GAGTCGTCGT
    34501 AATAATATCC TAATTTGTCC AGGGTTGTGC AAATCTTCCA CTATGGGTTT GTTGTAGTTG
    34561 GGGAGGCAAG AGAAAGCTGA GCCGTAGCTA GCGGTTACTG TGTCCATTGA GTTTCTCGGA
    34621 TATTCGTCTT GTTGTGATCC GTGTCGACGC TGGAGTTTTT TGGTCTGATT TCTTATGGCT
    34681 CTTGGGTGGT GTTAGATCGC AAGTTACGCT GGCTTTCCTG GAATCGGGCC GTTTGGCTGT
    34741 TATCAAGGGT GTGCAGGCCA GAGATTGTTC TATGCGTCAG TGCGTGGGGA ACGGATGCAT
    34801 CGAGCTGGGT TGGAGGATGG TTGGGCTGGG CCACGTGAGC CATTCTCGGT GGGTGATTTT
    34861 ATAGAGGGCT TAAAGTAAGG GAACTCGTGT TAGCACATTA AAGAAATTAA GGCCGGGGAT
    34921 GTGACATTAT TCCCGGGGCT CACCAGGTTT ATGCTAGCGG TCTATATATG GAGCTGAGTA
    34981 ATCGACGTGG GCAGAGTTAA TTTTCATATA TCTGGGTGCT CGTGTGAGGG TTTACGGGTT
    35041 TTGGCGTATT AACGGGGCAC ACTTAGAGGA ACCGCCCCCG TGCGAGCGAT TCGTTCGCTT
    35101 TGCGGCCTCC TGGTATGAGT GGGGTCTGCC AAATTGCGGG AACACTCTTT TGGAGATGTC
    35161 CAACTTTGTG ATTGCTTTTA GTGGCTTAAT GTTCTGTTGT TTGTGGATCG TGTTCTTATT
    35221 TTCTTTATTG GGACGTAGAC GTGTTACCTT CGTGGTAAAA AGCCTCCTGC CGTACTGTTG
    35281 TGTAGGGACT TTCTGAGTCG GGTCGTTTTG TTCGCGGCCT GAGGAGGCTT TTAAACGGGG
    35341 GACCAACTGG GTCGTGTGGT CGTAAGGGAT GTGGAGTCGG TATCAGTTCT GCAGCTGGTG
    35401 GGGGTCCAGT CTGCCAGCTA GATTGGGCTT TGTTGGGTGT CATATCAATG GCTGACTGGG
    35461 ATGACGTGCA GTGAGCTATG GTGATTCTGA GGTGTTACAC AGGCCAACGA GTGGGGTCTG
    35521 CCCGTCAAAA AGTGGTATAA GATGGGGGGG GAAAGCCCGC TCGACTTGAT TTCCGCAAGG
    35581 TTGGCTGTCT TTGGTAGATC CTTTGCTGAG GGTTTAGAAG CCTCTTTGTA TAAGCTACAG
    35641 GTAGTTGTGG GCCGTTAGGT TAAATGTGGG CGACTGGATA TGAGGGTCAT GTGTCGGAGC
    35701 TCAAAGTCTG CAGGGGATGT AAAGGTATGA CACAACAACT AGGCGTCTTT AGTTTGCGTT
    35761 TTTTTGTGCG CCGTTCCAAT TTAGAGTTCT TCATTAAATG AGTTATTGTT TATCTCATCT
    35821 CGGTTTAGGA TGTCTGACGA ACGGGTAGGG CCTAGTTACA GACACCTGGC GGATTAAAAC
    35881 GCCTGACAGG CCATGTTACG CCTGGTTTTT GTGTGTATTT TCGCTGGGGT TTAAGATTAC
    35941 ACTGCGCCAA TTAACCGAGC CTTGGGTACT TTAGAGCAAC CGCATTTGGA AACGAGGAAA
    36001 ACCATGCGTT ATTGATAGAT GGAATTAAGG AGGAATGTGT CGACTGTGCC TTGGCAATGC
    36061 AGAATGATGT ACCGTTACTA GTGGACTCGA TGGCGAGTAT GGATCTTGCA CTTCGTTATA
    36121 TGGGAGTTGT AGGCGCAGGT GAAGTCGGCG AGGCCGCGTG CGTATATCTA TAGCTACTGC
    36181 GCAATTGTGG TGGCGGACGG TCTGTTGGCG GTTGGCCATC GTGTGTGACC CGTAGATAGG
    36241 TGGGATCTTA ACCTTCAGTC CAATTAATCC TGTTTCTTTG TTAATAGGTG GATCTAGTAA
    36301 GGAGGTACTG TTGTCACCAC GGCTATAATT TCGGTTGGTG GCCTCCGGAT TGGGTTGCTT
    36361 GTGGTAGGCG GGGCTTGGAA CGGTGCCGAG CAGGCGCATC CTTTTCTTGT TTAAAATGGC
    36421 ACTTAATGCA CTAGATTTGG TTCGGAATGT TGGACTTTTA GTTGTTAGCC GGGTGTCGGG
    36481 TATTGTACAT AGGTGCATTG GGGGCTCAGG CTGTTCGAGC GACGGAAACG TCGTAAATCT
    36541 CATTGTGTGC CTTCTTGATA ACAATGTCTG CGTGTGAATT CGGGGCAACT AGACGGTAGT
    36601 CTAGAAAGCG AGTCTGGCAC GAGTATAACA TAGTGAAATT CAACCAGTTA GCCTACAGGT
    36661 GGCCCTGCAT TAACTTCATG ATCTTTGTTG GTTTGTAGTG AGGTGGCCCA TGTCTGCCGA
    36721 GGCTCAAGAT ATTATTGGGA TAAAGCAGTC TAGAATGTTT AGTTCACGAA GGGTGGGAAG
    36781 GCGCCGGACC GAGGCAAAAT TAGCAGTTCT CCCAGTCTTT CGTGTGAACC GTACGCTCTA
    36841 ATTTCGTGTG TGGCATAATC GATTGATACG CTCCTGGGGC AAGGGTTGGG CTCTATATTG
    36901 ATAGTCTAGA ATTTTTGAAG GCATCCAGCG ATTAGTCAGT GCCGCAGCAG GATTTTTTCG
    36961 CGTTATTATC TGTAATTTTT AGCTTGCATG ATCAATTACC TGCACCTGGG CTCCTACTGT
    37021 TTTCTGCCGC TGGTTGTGAG TACTACATAC CCGTACGGAG TTAATTGGGG GGAGCGAATT
    37081 TCAGTTGTAA TTTTTTTTGG GGAATGTGCC CTTTACATTA CAGGTAGCGT ATATTACGGC
    37141 GTGTACTTGT GGCATAAGTT CGTCCCCCTG GCCTAGTGTT CCCCGACCCT CTTGACGACT
    37201 AATCTTGTTA ACACGAAGAA CAGGGGGAAA ATGTCGAAGG TAGATACGGG GCTCTGTGCT
    37261 ATTCGGGACA GCTTTCTAAT CAGAATACAT TGTTGTCCTG CCTGAACGGA TTAATTATCA
    37321 GAGCACGGGA GAAAGTGCCG CGTCACGTTA TGAGGGGGGC TCGTAGTCGC GCGAGTTATT
    37381 AGCGCAGGTA GCGATTTGAG TTTGTGGTCG ATTGAGTGAT CGGTTCCGTA GGACGTCTAC
    37441 ATCCTGTGCT CGTAGTACGG AATTTCACTC AGTTCGTATA GGGATAGATA TCTTTACTCT
    37501 TTTAATTACG GACATGGTTG ATCTGTCGCT AGTCAGAATC GTATACTGGA TTTTCTTACC
    37561 GATGGTATCT CACCTCGATT CGATTACCCA ATAGTACGAC ATCGACCGGA GCACCTAGTT
    37621 CGTATTTCGG GTGAGGGTTT GATCATGGTA GGGTACTACA CTCAGTCCTT ATATATAGTA
    37681 TGGATCGGGT TTGCGGTGTT CGGTGGTAAC TAGGGGAATC GAGTATCTCA GAAGGAACGC
    37741 GAAGTGTGCT TCTCGAATTT AATTAGCAGC TGCTTCTCTT TATTAGCGTA TATGGAGTTT
    37801 CGTCAAGTGT GCATCTAATA TTGAAGGGAG TGGTAATGAT CCCCCCGTCG CTGGAGAACA
    37861 CGATTATTGC ATACGTCCTA GGTTTGTGAG AGAGCACACG TCATTGATAG TGGGTTGAGC
    37921 AGATTTATCT CTTTTTTGCC ATATTTTTAG CATATATCCC AGTATTGAGA ATTACTCTAG
    37981 TCCTTATCTT TACTACTACT ACAGACTACG GACGGACACC CTTGTTTGTT TTTGGATTGG
    38041 CTGTTCCTTT CCTTACGTCG GCAGATCGCA GTTGTTGCAG CTAGGCAAGA GTGTTTCATG
    38101 AGGGGGAATT AGGAACTAGT AGAACTGATT CTAATTTGCA GTGAGTGGTA GTTATAGGGT
    38161 TGGGACATTC CTGTATGTGG TATTAACTCC TATAAAAGGT TTTTATGTCA ATGACCGGAA
    38221 AGTGTAATAT TATACGTACA CTTCTTTCAC TAGTACTAGG CTCCTCTTAG GTTGATTTTG
    38281 AGCATGGTGC GTTTATATAT CGGTGTATGA ACGGTCTGGG TGGCTATGAT TGATCTGGAA
    38341 GCCGCTAAGT TACGCATTCT TTGGTTCGAT GATACGAACG CCTTTAATTA TGTTTTGAGA
    38401 CTTTATTGTC CTACTAGTAT CGTCTAGTTT ATAGGGGTGG CGGCGTGTTC GTTGTTGTCT
    38461 AGTACCGCTG GGTGGATTGT TAGCGGCTTA GAATGGGTAA GGCTGCACTT CGACAGAGGA
    38521 CTGGTTGGGA TGAGTTGTTA TCTTAATTGC CGAGAGTTAG ACGTAATAAG TAGTGTTCGT
    38581 GGGGTGTCGA GTTTGCGGTT CGTTGCATGC CTGGCGTTAG GATGTGGTGC CAGGGGTTTG
    38641 AGACTTCGTC TGGCCTAACG TATTCTTAGG GAACGGTTGT GCTTAACGGC AACACCGCAT
    38701 TGATAGTGAG AGTGTCTATC GTTCGATCTC AGCTAAGCGG TTCCGACGTT CCGGAGCGAT
    38761 TGGTATGGGC GTTTGGCCAT TCTCCGGCCC GCGGCGAGCC GATCTTTCGG GTCATGCGGA
    38821 TGTTGGAGCT CAGCAAACAG GAGCTCAGGA CACGATGTTT TTCGGGGACG GATTGTTGTC
    38881 GTATCGTCGC TAGATACATG TAAAACATGG TGCGTAGCTG GTGTGCGTGA TCTAGATCGT
    38941 AATGCAGGGC CTATAGAGGA GCTCGGATTA CTAATGGGAG ATACTCGTAA GGTTTGACGG
    39001 CAAGCTTCGA TGGTGACCCG TCTATTATTA GAATATGCTT CAAAGCTGAT TCAGTGAGCG
    39061 ATTTGGGTTA GTTAGTGGCC CTTTGTGTAG ATTCCCCTGT ATATAAGCCT TGGGTTTGGA
    39121 GCGGTACTGA CGGGTCGTTG GTTGCGGCAT ACCTTTGCTG ACCCACTTGC CGCTTAGGAG
    39181 GCTGGTATCT GTTATTGGGC ACGTCCATCT TACCGGAGTA TTGAGTTTCA GTAATTCAGA
    39241 CGTTGCTTTG GTTGTCGGGT AGGGGGCGGT CATTAATGCG TGTTCTGGGC CTCTGATGTG
    39301 GTAGATGGGA ATGTCGCGAT GCGTGTCGTA GGCAACGGCA CGGCGTGTAT CGCCATGGTT
    39361 GCGGTGCTAT TATGGCTCGG GTTTATTTTC TCAGATGATG AATTCCAGCT ACGCGATGTA
    39421 CGCTGTTGGA AGTTTACTGT AGGATGTAGG TGCCACTCGC GCTGCGCTGC CGTTTTAGTA
    39481 CAGCATTCGA GCCGAACTAC AGTACTCTAA ACTTGTGCTG GTTCGAACTC TGGTAGTGTG
    39541 AACAAGGGGT GCTATGGTTG GCTATGAACG GTAGAAATTC AAATCGGAAC GGCTCGCATT
    39601 TTGAGTAGAG TGTGGGGTCG GGGACCAACG TTTCTACTTT CGGTCCAAAA CGTATATCTT
    39661 ACAAGTTTTT TTATAGAAGG GTGACTATCG TGACACCAAA GGCGTGTCTA ATGGCGCTAT
    39721 ACATAGGATC GTGGTCTTTG GGGAGTACGG CGTCAAGCTG GGACCAGTTA GAGGTGGTCA
    39781 CCATGAGCGA GGTCGTCGGA GTAGGTGCAT ACGGTATAAT GACAGATGTA GCAGCGCGCG
    39841 TTGTCGGCGT TGAGTCGGGA GAAAAATGTG TTCACGCTAC GGGAGAGCGG GAAGGTTGGG
    39901 GTTATGGTAG TGGGTGGCGA GTGAGGAACG GGAATACACG GAGTTAACTC CATATACCGG
    39961 GTGTGGTTGG GGCTGGGGCA CTGCGATGTG CACTAAGAAG TTGTTCGATT CTGGAAAGAG
    40021 TGTTGAATGG ATCTCTGACA CTCCCGCGAT GGGGTTACCC GTTGGTGGTT TTAAAGCGTT
    40081 CATTCTCTTA TGGAAAGTTT TCCACGGCAG TGATTAGGTA GGTGCAATAC CGAGACTAGT
    40141 CAGTTAGTCG GAGCGTCCTT TATTCGCCGT AATGTTGGAT ACCTCTAGTC CGTACAATGT
    40201 AGTCCTATGC GGTTCGGTTT GTGTCGGGCG TCGTGGTCGC GCGTAAGCAT GTTTGCCGGT
    40261 GTTTGAGTTC GTGAGGGGCA GGCAGTGCCA CCTGCGACGC GCATGGTGTA CTGACTTCCT
    40321 ACTTCATGTA CAAGCACTCC GTTATTGAGA GCATTGTTAC GGGGTTATGG GTATCGGGTT
    40381 TGGAATGACA TCCGAAGAGT TCGGAGTGCA TGTTGGTAGG GGTTGACGGA GGGTAAGTAA
    40441 TCGTGACTCA TCAGATCGAT TTTAGAGGGG CAAGGCGCTG CCCTCGTGTC CTTAGTAAAC
    40501 ACATATTTGC TTAGCGTGCA GACGAGTGTG GTGATAAGAA TTGGGACGGT ATTTTTGAGG
    40561 TAAGGTTGTC TGGTTGGCTT GAGATTCAGG TTTACGGAAG GAGACGGAGG CGTTTTTGCC
    40621 GCTATCCTGT GGGGAGTCAG TGGCAATGTT CGTTGATATA TGTGGTGTCG CGGGAGTGAA
    40681 GCGCTGGGAT AGTGGATGGA CTCCCTGCCG CAACTGATTC TATCAAGAGC GTTTAGGTGG
    40741 TTTGCGACTG TTAGCTGGCG TGTGGGCCGC TAGTGAATTT ATGTGCTGGG CCTGTGGGAT
    40801 CGGGGTACTA AGGATTCTTC TACGGTGCCT TGGTCGGTTC GTCATAAGTG TTTTTTCGGT
    40861 AGTAATATGT TTTGCACTAT TTGACAAGTT ATTTACATGG GTTTTGTGTA CCGAAACCCT
    40921 GTCCCCTCAT GCGGGGATTA AAGACCCGGT TCGTACGAAT CTCGGTGTCT TACTTTGTAG
    40981 TCGGAATCCG GAAAGTATTC ATTGAAGTCA CTTGCTTTGT GATAATTTCA GGGTGTAGAT
    41041 TTTCATTTGT CGGACTGATG TCTGGGGGTA TAGGCCATCA CTGGACTACA AGCACTGCAT
    41101 CAGGTAACGT ATCCTGGGGG CGCGGCATTG TGCAGAAGGT TGTCAGGACT CCCCCTCATT
    41161 GGGATATGTG ACACGGTAGA ATTGGAATAA GCATGATACT ATCGGTGATC AATACGTGAG
    41221 TTCGGTTCGC AAAGATCACT TGTGGTGTTT ACACGCCTTC AAAGCATTGT TTGCATGAAG
    41281 TGTGGAGTGC GCCTGCTGTG GACGAGGTAA GATGGACGAA TTAATAGGTT GCTTGGTGAC
    41341 TCTGGGGGCC CTATGTGCGG TAGGATTCTG AAGAGGGATC GTGTACTGGC GGGTCAGGGT
    41401 AGGCGGGTAC AGTGAGCTAT TAGCGAGATG GTCATCCGGA TGGCCAGTTG ATAGGGTGCC
    41461 GAGCGATAAT GTAGACGATG GAGGGCTACT GTAATTGAAA AAGTTTGGCT AATGATAATT
    41521 GGAGTAGCTT TGACCGCGGT AGTAGAGGTA CATAAACGTA TATTTTTCCA GCCAGTAGGT
    41581 GTGCGGACTA AATTCCTGTA CAGGCAGCGA GTAAGGTCGG GGCCTTCGAA GTCATTATGA
    41641 TATCAACTCG ATGGTTCCAC CATACTTGGC TAAGCTCGAC TCAAACTTTG GTGGATGCTG
    41701 CCTTCGATTT TCAATTCTGT TATACCCTAA ATTGATTGCA AGATGGGTGC GGCTCAAGAT
    41761 ATTGCTGTGG CGCAGACAAG ATATCCTGCC TGTGATAGGA TACGTAACAA CGTGGCGCGG
    41821 AGGATTTGAA TCGGGGTGTA TTCAGCGGCT ACCGTTCATT CATCAACGGC CCTAAGGTTC
    41881 GGTCGGAACA TTCAGCCGCC CACGGGTTTT CAGCGATATT GTTGTGGGGG GACGCGTGGC
    41941 GTACGTCTTA GCAAGGAGAA TTTCGCATTC TCTAATAGGA TATGCGTTGT TGATTAGTTT
    42001 TACTGCGGGG GCAGGGGCGG ATCGTCCAGA ACAAAGGATG GAGCCGGCCG CTCGTCGAAG
    42061 TTTAGAATGG GTCCATTGAG GGAGCGTGGA ATAATGTGTC AGTAAAGGGG ACCACTAAAG
    42121 TTCTGTATGA GATTATGATG GGACAAGTAA AGTGCGCGGT AGTAACCCTG GCGGCAATAG
    42181 GACGGTGGGT TTGCAAAATT TGCTCGGTTG TGTACCCACT GCAGACGATG GGACACTCGA
    42241 TGTGTTACCG CGGTTTCATG TGTGGCAGGA AAAGGTTTAC GGGGTGTCAG GCTTGAATCT
    42301 GGTTCGGTGG GGGCCGTGGA GTTAGTACAG CAGCGCGGAT TCTTGGACCG GTTCCGCAGT
    42361 CTCGGTTAGA GGCGACCGGA CTTGGTGAGA TGTGAGTGCA TGTTGACCGG AACAAGTTAC
    42421 TGACGCCGCC GTTGCTTAGC CAGACTGTAG TGTCTACTCA GGCTGTATGG GCCCCTAGAT
    42481 GTAGTTTGTA GGTTCTAAGG ATGATGCGGC CAGTGGGTGT GAGATCAGGC AGAGGGCGCA
    42541 TTTTTAACCT GGGAGTTTCG GAGGGCGGGT TTGGCCTCCG AGTTACGGGC ACTCGTTGTA
    42601 GTTTTGTGCT TGTATTGTTA AAATTCAAAA TCCTCGAGTT CTGGTATGAA GGCCATCGGG
    42661 TCCAAAGCCA CTATTGTTAT AGGGTGGTGA GCAGATTTGT TGCTATAAAA CATGGACGGT
    42721 ACGCATGGTG GTTGGTCGTT GATGATCAAA TTGTGTTGGA CCGCACTGAG CACAGTGCGT
    42781 TTCATGTTTG TGCCCTCGTA GAGACGTAGG TGTCGGCTCA GGTCGTACTG TTTCAGTGTG
    42841 GATGCTTCTC ACGACAAAGC CTGTACTTTC GATAAATGGT AGGATAATTC TTAACCATGT
    42901 GGTTATGGTT GGTCGTTGAA CGAGACTCGA GCTTCCGTAT TAGGGTGGTT TGGCTGCTCG
    42961 TTAAGATACG TATCCATTTT GTTCATGAGG GGAGTTGTGC GAAGGGAACG TGCCCTCTTT
    43021 TTCAGTTTAA CGGATAAGCG CTTAGGGACG CTGTTCAGGT TCGCGGGAAG GACATCGTTA
    43081 CGGGCCATCT CTCAGTGCCG GGTGTTAGGT GCTTGTTCAA CTTACCAATC TCTCCATCTA
    43141 TTCAGTCACT TGCGGGTGAC TGTTACAGTC CAAAAATCCC AGGTAGGTCC ACTGTATCAT
    43201 AGCTTCCAGT CTGACCCGTG CGATTCTCGT CGCAGTGTGG CGTGCATGTG GGATTCTGTG
    43261 CAAGTGCTTG TGTAACAGGT CAGACTTGTC GAGGAGCAGA TAGCCCAGAT CCAGTCGTTG
    43321 TACTTAAGTG GTCATATTTA TAGGTTAGGA GCGCCCGAAT GGTGGGATTT AGTCGATTCT
    43381 CCATGACTTA ATGTTGTTAT GTCGTGTGGA GTGGCGACGC GAGACTATGG CTCGTTCCTG
    43441 GTAATTGGAA GGAGAAACTG CTGAACGACC GGGCGACCGG GTCAGTGGCT GTCTCGCTTG
    43501 AGGGATTACA GGAACCTCAT TGTTACACTT GCTTCGTGTA CTCCGCCTTT ATAGCTAGTC
    43561 TTGATTGTGA GGTGCGCCGT GATCCTATAA GAGGTTCTCT TGCAGTGGAT CTCGCTCGCG
    43621 GGTGGTAACT TGGAACCCGA GTCGGCTGAC TAATTCAATG GGTTAATCCC AGAGCAAATG
    43681 TGAGGCTAAG TAAGGAGAGG CTCCCCGGAC TCTATTTTCT TTGCTGGCTT ATGTGATAGG
    43741 TGGGTATTTT TACTGCAAAT AGTTTCGGCA CTCACCCGGC TTCCCGCCTC CGGGATCAAA
    43801 GAGTGACTGG GTATGGCGAC GTAGTTACAC GTTGTGCTAT TTTAGTTACG CATAACCGAT
    43861 TAAACTCTTC TGTTTGAGAT GGCCTCCGTT GCGACTGATA TTTCAGATAG TGGAGCTGCA
    43921 CCTAAAGATA TACGTATCGT CCGGGCTAAG GTTGCCGTTT AGAGACATAA TAGTGGTAAG
    43981 CTGTTGTGCC TGTTCGGAGC GGGGTTCTCC TTTTGATTGA GACTGGCCTT GCAGGATCGT
    44041 GACTATAGTA ACCCATGATG GAAAGAGGCC CTTACATCTG CTCATGGTTA ATTGCGCCAG
    44101 CCGTCGTCGA GACATGACAA CAGTGGAATC GCGCGCTGAG GGGTCTTTAC TTGGTTGGGC
    44161 CTTCCTTTTA CGTAATACTA GATTAATGCT CCCGGTCACC TTGTGCGTTC AATTGACCTA
    44221 TTGAAAATTG TACCACGTCA TCCGAGTGGG CCTTGCTATT TGGGTACTTC GCTTGTCCGC
    44281 ATTTTATTTG CCAATGAGGT TAGGTTCGGT GGTGGCGGAC TGTGTGCCGA GTTGCGACTT
    44341 ACATTAATGG AGAGCAGGGT ATGAGTGAAG CCGTTTTCCC GACCTTCTAT CACTCATCCG
    44401 CCGCGCTGGA TGCCGGGATA CTCCGTATGG CCGTCAAGTG CGATGCAGAC TATCTATTGC
    44461 CATCGTGGGG GCCTTTGTAA TGAACTCCGC AATGATCGCA AGGGAAATTA CACTTATGTG
    44521 GTGATTTGAT TACAGTTGTT ATAACGATAT GTATTAGGTG TGACGGACGA CCTGGTCCTT
    44581 GTTCAATCGT AAACGGTGCG TAGAATCAGA TTCAGTGTAA GGATCACTAG GCGAGGAGGC
    44641 GCGGGGAAAG ATACTAAGGA AGTTTGACCC CGTGTAACAT GAGGAGTTAT TAGTTTTACT
    44701 TATGTGTTCT CAGGTGGCGC TCACGTATTC GGGTGGGCTG GTGAATCGTA GGGGCTTATA
    44761 CTTTATGTGT TGTCTTAACA CGGTCGTATT AACAGTTGCG AAGCAGCGGT GTTTACAAAA
    44821 GTGCGCGGTG TGGTTAAGAG GGGGAGCCCG TCAGGTGGAG CTACGAATGT TAGACTCACG
    44881 TTGGTATGCG GATATTTTGA TACCGTTCAT AGTAACTGAA GTGTGTTCTT GTGCTAGCAG
    44941 CTTCAATCTC TGGGGCCAAG ATTGGGGAAG TTAGGGCAGA CTATTGGGGG AAAGGCGGGC
    45001 TGATATTTGT TTGATAGGAC CTTGTTTGCT ATGTTAACAT TACGTTTCAT GTGCGCTCAG
    45061 ATGCGGTTAG TGCCCTGGTT GTTCAGGCAA TGTTAGTAAC GTTGCTAGTT TACTCAAACC
    45121 AGCTGTGTTT AGCCATTGGG TGTGGTGTTG ACACTTTAAG GATGTCCCTG AGTGTGTGTA
    45181 TGGTCTAATT TCGCCGTGAT ATAGGTTAAT CTTAAACTGG AGAGGACTGT CATTGCCGTT
    45241 GAGTGAGTTA CAAGGGCGCG TGATAAGTGT TTGCGTGCTA CTGTGTTTCG GCGGTCTGGT
    45301 AGTTGAGCTA CCTTGAGCGA TACTGTTTAT GTTGATTACG GTGGCTAGTT TACTTCCACA
    45361 TCTTGATCGG CGCATTGGGG GCTGTTCGTG TTGGTCAAGT CCTACCGGGG ACCAATAAAT
    45421 ATTCCTGCAA ATCAAGTCGG AAGTTGCGAA GTTTTACCAT ATATCTCATA CGTGGAAAGT
    45481 GTATCAACGT TGCCTTAACA TCGTGTCTGG ATGGGGTGTG CCAATTCGTA GTGTCCAACC
    45541 CAGGGTTGGG TTTAGTGGCA GAATTGCGGT GTCTAATATT TGATAATCTG TACGGATTCG
    45601 TGTTTCTCCG GGCATGCAAC GGGCCCCGCG GCATTGGGCG CTTATTAACT TTAGATGGGT
    45661 GTGTCCACAT GGTTTTAGAG TGCAATCTGC TCCCTTGCTT TTGGTGTTGC TCGGTATCGG
    45721 CTGCTGGTTT TCCGTGCTAT ATGGGGATCG GGATTTTAGG ATTCGTACAT AAACCTGTTT
    45781 GTAGTCTGTA CAAGCAGCGT AGAACAAGCG GCTGTTAACT AAGATCCGAA TTGGTCACGT
    45841 ATTTAACTAG GATGATTTTG ATCCAATGCC GTGACTATTG GCTGTCGTAG GAGTTCATGG
    45901 ATGAGTAATC ACGCTACATT TGAGTAGGGA TCTTAGCTGA TGTTGGGCAG AGAATACGCG
    45961 GTAAGATCGG ACACGAGAGG ACAGGTATAG GGTGCATTGC GGCTCATCCT TACCAGTTAC
    46021 GTATGCCTTG TGAAGCATGT GATTTAGATA TGGTCGATCT TAGGTGCTGA TGCGGGCTTG
    46081 TTGCTAAAGT TTGTGCCACG CGGCGGGTGC CGGAGCGGGG TAGGGGTGTT TCCAAATGTT
    46141 TGGTGGACCG CTTAATGTTA GATGCCTGAG AGCAGATGGT GCCAGATGTC AACTGGTGCT
    46201 GCTTTTGTTT TTCTAGTAGC TAGTTGTCCC ACGGGGTAGG GGAAACGACT CGTGCTTTTC
    46261 GAAGGAGATA AGGTTTTTAG TCAGTTAGGG GTAGGATACT CTGTTTTTTC AAAACGTGGG
    46321 TCGGGCTGTA GCCACCTGTG GCAAATGGAT CATGCGGCGG CAGGGATTGA TGATATGGCT
    46381 ATGCCGTTTC TCAGAGCGGG TTTTGCTATG CTATGTGGGA TGGCTCGTCG CGAGCATTAC
    46441 AGGATAAAGA GTATACGTTC AACCTAAAAG TCTTGCTCAC TTCGGAAGGG CGGTGAGATA
    46501 GAGCTTCACT CCTCGAGTTG CCTACGGAGG TGGTGTCTGG TGCGAAGATG CTTTTATGTC
    46561 GAGGGCTGTA AGCAGGGTTC TCAAACTAAG GAGAATTGGG CACAGCTGTA CAATTGTAAT
    46621 ATCCCGAGAT CCTGCGTTTT TGATCTGGGA GAGGAGAGCT CTCCTTCTCC AGTCCCTTTG
    46681 TATGTATTCG CCAAGTCGTG TCAATCGGGT GGATTGGTGA GAGTAGTTGG GGGTCATCTT
    46741 GTTTTAGAAG AGTTTGGTTG CCAAACGCAA TCGCTGCGTT AGGAGGCGTC CATGAGGAGC
    46801 GGGTAACATA CGCCACGCTG GAACATTTGC CTGTTATGTC CTCAGTTCTG GGTTACTTTA
    46861 TGTAATTGCT ATATCGGAGT CCACACGATT CGAGTGTTGG CTTTGGTCGC AATCGGCGTT
    46921 CATGGTTTGT GGGTATATAA TTGGGGTCGC TCCCAGCAGA AGCGAAGTAT GAGAAGTACG
    46981 CTGGATGCGC CGCAAAGTTG TAGCCTGTCA GCTAGGTCGG TTGTAGCCCC TCTGCTGCTT
    47041 ATTACTCCTA GTTAATCGTA AGCCCAGAAT ACGCATGGGC TACTGTGTTT CTAAACTTAG
    47101 GGATACATAC TGGGGTTAGG TTCCGGCCTG TAGGTCGTGG TAGTGCAATC CATCTACTAC
    47161 ATGCAAGGTT ATCTGTATCG AGAAGAGCTT TACCGTATGC ATTATGCCAT AGGGAGCGTT
    47221 CATAATTACG ATAACATACT GGTCGGGTGT GGTTTAGGTT GTATATGTTG GGTGTGTATA
    47281 AGCTCCAGGA GTAAAGAGAA TGGGATTACA GCGCGGATGT TACATATACT TCTAAGTATT
    47341 TTTGTATGGT ATTATACCCT GAAGGCCCAG GGGCTTCAGA AAACTGACCC AGTTAAACAT
    47401 TTTGGTACTG GCTTGTTATT TGAGCAGTCC ACTGATCGGA GAAGGTCAGT CAATCTCAAA
    47461 ACGACGAGTG TTTATTGGTC ATGGTGCGTT CGGGTTGTCG GGGTTGTCGT TCCTATGTGA
    47521 TACATTTATG TTATGCAGGC TGTGCTGCCA AGTTAGTAAT GTTCGATTAT CGGAAGAAGC
    47581 TTACACGGGG GTACAGCGGG ATATATCGTT CGCCTGCGGA GGAGCTTGTT CTGCCATAAG
    47641 GTCGGTTCAA TCGGTGGGTG TGCGGTTGGG GTCGAGTGGT ACTTGTTACA ATGGTTGTTA
    47701 TGGAGCGCGG TGTGTCACTG GTAATATGTA ATTTGTGACG CTAAGAAATA CTGGGTACGG
    47761 CACGCGCCTC CTTTCGGACA TCACCTGTCG TAAGCGGGTT GGGGGGGGTA TTGACGGAGC
    47821 TATCGGCGGC TTTGGAGGGG GACAGACTTC CATTGTAGAG TTCTTCCTTC CGCATGATGT
    47881 AGCTATCTTG TTTTTAGGTG TCTCAGCACG ATAGGCGCAG ATAATATAGA GAAGCCCGCA
    47941 TCGACTCAAT TTCGTCGTAC AAGCATATGT TTGGGAGTAC TTTTGAGTTG TTCTCTGTTG
    48001 GGGGGCACCC GGTTGCGTTG ACGTCTAGCC TGCCAATTAC ACCTTGTGTG ATTGGTAAAG
    48061 GTCTGAAGGG CCAATATTCT TTCGGAGTGA GCGTTGTGGA GTAGAAGTGG GGTGTTGCAA
    48121 GGCACTTATC TGTGGTACAT CCGAGATGCG GGTATTCTCC TTGTTAATTC TAGGGTTTGG
    48181 GAAAGTATAG TTATGCAATT ATTCCCAGAG TGTTCTGTGC TTTGGAGAGG ATGGAGGTAT
    48241 ACGGTAGTCT GTCTGGGATA ATACCTTTAG CCTGCCTCTG TCGGCTATCA TAGGCGTTGT
    48301 GTAGGTTTGA GCCAGGGTTC ACCTGGGACT TCGCGCTTAA GACTATGTTC AGTATTTTAG
    48361 TATAAGAGCA TGCCCTAGTA AGTAACATGA TAAGCGGTTA TTTGATGATT GTTGACTGAG
    48421 TTTCGCACTT ATTCCGTGTT GGGTTTGTAC GTAATAAAGC ATTCTATGGT ATTTTGAGTT
    48481 GGGTAGGGAT ACGATGCAAG ATCGTTACAA CGATTATGTC ATATGTTTGG GGGATTTGTT
    48541 ATGATGAGTA ACAAGATTAC GAGAGCTATT TGTGCTTTAA GCCGGGCGAA ATTTCGGAGT
    48601 TGGCCAGAAG AATTGATAAA CGGAGATGAT CGGGGCCTGT CTCCCTGACC TGCCGTCATC
    48661 GGGACCCGCA GAGTGGTCAA GCGCCAGTTA GGCTGGCTGA CACTTACCGA ACGCCGTCGT
    48721 GCGACTCTCG GTGATTATCT TGGGTAATCG GTGCATCTGG GGTTTTTGGT ATATGTTTCA
    48781 GGCGGTTAGC CACGGGCAAC GTTTTCGGCC CCATGGTTGC CCCCGGGCAT CCTGTGTAAG
    48841 CAAGGGTTCG GGTAGTGATG CTGATCTATA ATACGACAGT TGCGGATGAG ATTTAATTGT
    48901 TCAAAGTCAT AATACGGTAG TGCCATCACT CTCCTACTTA AAATGGCTAT TTGCCGTTTC
    48961 GACCCGGTCG AGTACAGGGG TAGTAAGCCT GTCCCGAGCA GATTAGGCGC TTCTATGTTG
    49021 CTGCATTAGG TGCAGTATAG GGGTCTTGTT GTTGGTGAGC ATAGCGTTTC ATAGGGGCTC
    49081 TTGGGGGACG TTGACATAGG TGGCGGGTTT GGCTAACGTG CTGATAATAA GGACGGCGCG
    49141 TGGGTGTAGT CAAGCTTATC TTCCGATAAC CCAATCCGGG TTGGTCGAGT CTGCGGACTG
    49201 TATTTTATTA CACTCGTGAA AAGGTTAAAC AGGACGGCTT CGAATGGTGA CAACTTTGGT
    49261 TGCATTGTGA AGGGCCGCAC TTAGGTTACC TCTACTGGTG CCGGGGTAAG CGAGTGCGGA
    49321 AATTATTGGT ACGTAGTGGA TTACTGGATA GTTCAGGTGT GCTGCCTTGG ATCAACTATT
    49381 TCTGTATGAC GGTGCCTACT GGGCGGAAGT CAGTCACGGC TACATTTACA GTATGAATTG
    49441 CGTCTCTCAG CGGTGCGCGG CGGCAATTCC GTCGACAGGT GACTCGGTGG GAGATTACAG
    49501 ATGAGGACGC ACCGAATTTG CTAGTAGGCC ATAAAAGGTG TGGTTGAAGG CCGATCAGAA
    49561 TCGGTTTACG ATTGACTGTA GAACGTAGGA TAATAGTTCT AGCCATCCGT ATGCCCCCGT
    49621 AGGGGTACTA CCCTAGAGTT GTACATATAA GTATACTTGG GGGCTTCCCA AATGTTGGCT
    49681 AAGGGGCAAT GGGCTTTACG TCCCACGAGG TGGTGCTTGA CTTTGTCCCT ACCGAGACTA
    49741 ATGAGCATAA CTCGGCGTTA GGTATGTGCT ATTGGTCCAG GATTCCCCAT TACCTACGGT
    49801 CATGATTCCA TGGATAAAGG TTTTAGGTTA TCTATGTCTT ATTTAAATCT AGGTTACATG
    49861 CGTGATGCCT TGTATACAAT CTCCTTTTCA CAGGATCGTG ATTGGAAGTG TAGTATATGA
    49921 GTCTAAGACG TGGGTCGTCA TTGATGCAGA TGGGCTCGTG ATTCGTGTCA AGTGGAGGTA
    49981 GGTTCGCTGC ACCCCCGTTT GATTGTATAG ACCCAAATGA GATGGCTGTA TATGAAAAAA
    50041 CATGAGTACG AGTTTTATTA GTATAGTGGT TTTCGTATGG ACACTACGTC AGGGGGTACA
    50101 CAGGGTGTTG TGGTACATTC CAAGAGGGAT GTAGAGTTGC TTGTCTGTAT TAAGGTTACA
    50161 CGGGCATTGA ACTCGATCTT GCGGGAAAAG TGTTAAGTAT GAACATGTGT CGGACGTAGA
    50221 GAGGTCGTTC GGGATATGGC CACAAGTGTG AGTACAGAAA GCCGGCGGGA CGAGCATACG
    50281 TCAGCAGTTC ATCAAATATC GTATTCGTAC GAGCATATAA TACCTGGTCC TATTTCTTCC
    50341 CCCCGTAGTG TATGACAGTT TATTAGAACG CGTGAAAGCC AGGGCGCAGC ATGGTCTAAG
    50401 TTAGGGTGTA ACTCGGGGTT TTTTGTCCTT TGATGCTTCT GTAGCGTGTA AGGAGGGGAG
    50461 ATGGCTACCG TGGTTTGCCT CATTTAGCAG TGGTTTTTTG GCGTCGTCTC TGTCTCGTGG
    50521 TAAACTCGTT CCGCTGGGGT TACATTGCTC GGGCTTGCGG GGTCAGACTG CGGTGTGGAA
    50581 TAGTGAGGGT GGTCGTTTGT GCCCGTGCGC GGCTACCATA TGCTTTATGT TTACGTCACA
    50641 AGAGCGTATG AATAGCGTTC AAAGTAAAAA ACTTGATGTT AATGGACATG CCTTAGGAGT
    50701 GTTTTAGCGC CATCTGATGG AAATGACTCG ATCGATCGTC ACTTCGCGGG ATATCGAAGT
    50761 AGAGCAAGTG GGGTCTAACT TAATTTTTCA CAATATTGCA TTTGGCTGGT CAAGAAAATT
    50821 TTGCGGTAAC CGACTTCTAA GTCGTTTAGG GGGTGCTGGA TGTTGATCAT GTCTTGTGGG
    50881 GTATAGGTTA GTCAGTAACT GACCGCCTGC TGTCTTAACC AATGACGACT AGTAGGACGG
    50941 AATAGGATTA GTGTAGTGAG CCTGGTGGCT TCGTCGTCCG TTGCAGGCGC TGGAGAGGTT
    51001 AGTGGATGCT AATCTCATGG TGTTATAGTT TAGGGTAGTG CCAATGGGTA TTTTTGTCGC
    51061 GGCGGTTTTA AAACGTGGAA TATTGAGTAC TTACGTTGGG TGCACTGTAG AGAGTTGGTT
    51121 AGTTTGCTTT CCTGTATGTG GGTGGCTAGA GAGGATCCTT GGATCATTGC ATCTTTGGTG
    51181 GAAACGGGAC TTGTCCTTCA AGAACTGGGC TGCTGAATGG GGTAGATTAA GATGCCAATG
    51241 GGGTTAAGGG CCAGAGATTA GTGGTAGCGC ACTGCTGGAG GAAATTCCCC ATCCGAGGTA
    51301 ACTTTTACGT TATGGATTAT GATGAGGTGC AGGGCTTCAA GGTAAAACTG TGGTTTCCAG
    51361 TTTTATCTAG TGCAATCTCC AAATCGAACA TGCTATCACA TGAGAATGCT GGCCGTGTGC
    51421 TTAATCTATT GTTATCGATT TCGTTTGCGT AGCTGTTGGA TAAAGATGGC TAGCGTAGGT
    51481 AGTTGTACTG AATATATCTC TTATTCGATC ACGATATATA CTGGGTAGGC ATCGAGTTGA
    51541 GCATATACCG GAGGGGTTCG GAGGCTAGAG ACATGTGAGC TTATTTCTTT AAACTCCGTA
    51601 ACTGGCGGAG TCAATAGTAT GCGACCTTTC TCTCCAGATG TTCGTATGAT TTAAATCGTG
    51661 TGTAATTCTT GGTGTCCGCA TTTGGTATAG CAGCTCTCGG ACTTTCATTA ACCAGTTCCA
    51721 CGGGCGGTCG TGAATCTAGG CTTCGGGCAT TACCCCAATC TGCTCGCGAG GGTAGAATTT
    51781 TTTCTGACGG CAGTCCTAGA GGGGAGTTTA GCAATTCAAC GGTTTGCGGT GATGCTTGTC
    51841 TCACTGGAGG TTAGTGTGCT TGTTAACAGG TATCACTTTT GGGGGAGGGT TTGTGTGGCA
    51901 CCCGTGCCAT GCGAGTTTAG GCTGGCAGTT ACGGCCTATA CAGTTGTTGT CTAGGAATCA
    51961 CTAAAGTATC GGTGGAAAGT TAAGCGTTCC ACTTTTGGAT TGGACCTTGG TTGTTTAGAT
    52021 CTCAAATAAC TGATTTTATG AGGCCATTCT CTATGCGGGT TCAATATGCA AGAGGGCAGA
    52081 TATGTTTAGG TCGGGTGATT TATTTTTCAA CAGAGCTCGA GTTATGAGTA CCCACCGTCA
    52141 TTGATGTGCG ACCTTAGAGA GATTCTAGTG TCGATTGTGC GGGCTCAGGT ATGATAACTC
    52201 GTCGGTGTCT GAGGAAATCA GGAGAGTAGT ACTACTTCTA ACTGTTGCAA GCACGTAGAT
    52261 CTATTCACTT TTACAGATCT CGATCCGTAC CCGCTACAGC CTTTAGGTGC GCGTCGGAAG
    52321 TATGGCACAT ATGGATGAAT AGGCTCTTCG AACTTATTGG AACCGGCTGG TAAGAGAGTG
    52381 CAAGGCTGGG GTACTTACGA CAAGTTTCTT CTTGACAGCG GGACTGGAAT TCGTTCGTGC
    52441 AGCGGGAATA TCCAGTGCAG GAGTGGTCTA TACGCATTAG AGCGAAACAA GATGTTGATG
    52501 CGGTCCCCTT TTATTCTGTC AATATAAGAG AGTGCGCCAG GACTTTATGG TGTGTGGCCA
    52561 GACTGCTCTA GCACATTGGC TGTTCTGACG TCTAGAGAGG GGTGGAGGGT TGGATGTGGT
    52621 ATGCGCCTTT CGGTGTCTCT GGTTCGAGTT CGTTAGGGTC CAGCAGTGGG CATGCAGGAG
    52681 GTACAATACG TACTCGTACT TATTGACTCT GACCGGCGCC GTTGTGACGT CACGGCATTG
    52741 TGTGCCAAAA TTAGTACTGT TCTACCAATG GCTTCAGAGA GCATTGAATT AAGATATGTG
    52801 GGGGCCTATG GGCTCTGTCT GATGCCCAAG CGTGCTTCCG GACTGGGCGC GGTCGGGAAA
    52861 TCCGTGTAGG CTTGTGTAAT GGTAAGGAGC GTGGTTGCTA GCGGGTTCGC GGTGGGGGTG
    52921 CTTCGATCCG GCGACTGCTT TGCGATTGCG AGATTTGTCG ATTCTCGGGT ATTTTGTGAC
    52981 TATCCGGTGT GGTGGTGAGC ATCACTTCAG TTTTTACGTC CGTGCGACCA AGACTGATCG
    53041 CTTGTATAAA TGGTGCGTTT TAGAGAAATT TTGTTCGCTA TTGGTGCCGG ATTAGTCAGT
    53101 GTGTCTGTTT TGCTTGGCTG GCGGGTAGGC AGCGAGGTTG TCTACGCCGT ATTGTGGTAT
    53161 GGGTCCTAGC GTCTGAGTTA TTGTCGTGTG TGTGTAATTG AACGGCCTTT TGTGTACGCC
    53221 CATCACAGCA GTGCGAACTC AGGGCGCAAG ATTCCAGTTC TGCGCTCACG ACTCTTGTCG
    53281 GGTTCAGTGT GTGTATTTGT ATCAAATTTG TTATAAAGAT CAGAACATTA ATTTTTTACA
    53341 TCTTAAGTAT TAACCATCGG CTTTTTTATC GCGGATGCTA TGTCGTCTGA AATGGCTAAT
    53401 GATGCCACAC TATAGCGCAT TTATAACTTC CTACAGCAGT AAGGGTGGAC ATGCGATGTG
    53461 CGAGTGCTCT AGACAGAGTG GTGCCTCGAG GGCCTCGGAC GATGGGCTAC TTTAGGCAGT
    53521 CAGCCGCTAG AAAATCGTCT GACTGGTGTG CGCAGTTGCG GCTTGCAGTG GATTACGCCC
    53581 GCCGGGTAAT TGGCAATGGG GTATCATGCA TACGTTTAGT ATAGTGAATG GAGGGTAGGG
    53641 GATGGTCTGA GCGGATGGGA GTCTGGAGGG ACGGGTGAAG GGAGTTATGG GGGGGCGTGG
    53701 TTTATTGTGG AATTGGGCAC GGTAAAAGAG CCGTCACAGA TTGGAACTCG ATAGGACGTT
    53761 AAGGGCGCAT GCAACCCAGT GTACAGAAGC GGGGTGGGGG TGGGTGTGCT TTAATCTCTT
    53821 ATCCACTTTC TTGGGTATGT GTGGAATTTA CTTGGGTGAG TGCACCCTAG ATAGATTAGT
    53881 GTTGGGGAAT TGTACGATTA TGTGACCTTA CGTCAGGCAC CGTCATGGAA CCTTCAAACA
    53941 TATAAGATAG CGGCATATTG CCTCGTCAGA AATCTGACAG TCTTGGTATT TGGATATGGC
    54001 TGGTTGAGTC GGACATGCAG TTGGTACACC GGCGAATCGT GGGGTTAGCG GGTGCAGCTT
    54061 TCGGGAGCGG ACGGAGGGGG ACGTATGAAG GGGCAGAAGA AATGGTTTAA AATGTCAGTG
    54121 AACGAGGGTC TAGTCTTAGC GGGTTTTATT GGGGTTTAAC TGGCTCCAGA TTGATTAAGA
    54181 ATGTCGTATA CGTGTCGAAG GCCTTGTGCA AGAGAATCGG TGTTTGCTTC TTGTCTTCAC
    54241 GAAGTGTGCG GCCGCCTTCA GCGGCCGCAC GAATCCATGT GGGAGTTTAT TCTTGACACA
    54301 GATATTTATG ATATAATAAC TGAGTAAGCT TAACATAAGG AGGAAAAACA TATGTTACGC
    54361 AGCAGCAACG ATGTTACGCA GCAGGGCAGT CGCCCTAAAA CAAAGTTAGG TGGCTCAAGT
    54421 ATGGGCATCA TTCGCACATG TAGGCTCGGC CCTGACCAAG TCAAATCCAT GCGGGCTGCT
    54481 CTTGATCTTT TCGGTCGTGA GTTCGGAGAC GTAGCCACCT ACTCCCAACA TCAGCCGGAC
    54541 TCCGATTACC TCGGGAACTT GCTCCGTAGT AAGACATTCA TCGCGCTTGC TGCCTTCGAC
    54601 CAAGAAGCGG TTGTTGGCGC TCTCGCGGCT TACGTTCTGC CCAAGTTTGA GCAGCCGCGT
    54661 AGTGAGATCT ATATCTATGA TCTCGCAGTC TCCGGCGAGC ACCGGAGGCA GGGCATTGCC
    54721 ACCGCGCTCA TCAATCTCCT CAAGCATGAG GCCAACGCGC TTGGTGCTTA TGTGATCTAC
    54781 GTGCAAGCAG ATTACGGTGA CGATCCCGCA GTGGCTCTCT ATACAAAGTT GGGCATACGG
    54841 GAAGAAGTGA TGCACTTTGA TATCGACCCA AGTACCGCCA CCTAAGAGCT GGAGCGGCGT
    54901 AACCGTCGCA CAGGAAGGAC AGAGAAAGCG CGGATCTGGG AAGTGACGGA CAGAACGGTC
    54961 AGGACCTGGA TTGGGGAGGC GGTTGCCGCC GCTGCTGCTG ACGGTGTGAC GTTCTCTGTT
    55021 CCGGTCACAC CACATACGTT CCGCCATTCC TATGCGATGC ACATGCTGTA TGCCGGTATA
    55081 CCGCTGAAAG TTCTGCAAAG CCTGATGGGA CATAAGTCCA TCAGTTCAAC GGAAGTCTAC
    55141 ACGAAGGTTT TTGCGCTGGA TGTGGCTGCC CGGCTCCGGG TGCAGTTTGC GATGCCGGAG
    55201 TCTGATGCGG TTGCGATGCT GAAACAATTA TCCTGAGAAT AAATGCCTTG GCCTTTATAT
    55261 GGAAATGTGG AACTGAGTGG ATATGCTGTT TTTGTCTGTT AAACAGAGAA GCTGGCTGTT
    55321 ATCCACTGAG AAGCGAACGA AACAGTCGGG AAAATCTCCC ATTATCGTAG AGATCCGCAT
    55381 TATTAATCTC AGGAGCCTGT GTAGCGTTTA TAGGAAGTAG TGTTCTGTCA TGATGCCTGC
    55441 AAGCGGTAAC GAAAACGATT TGAATATGCC TTCAGGAACA ATAGAAATCT TCGTGCGGTG
    55501 TTACGTTGAA GTGGAGCGGA TTATGTCAGC AATGGACAGA ACAACCTAAT GAACACAGAA
    55561 CCATGATGTG GTCTGTCCTT TTACAGCCAG TAGTGCTCGC CGCAGTCGAG CGACAGGGCG
    55621 AAGCCCTCGA GTGAGCGAGG AAGCACCAGG GAACAGCACT TATATATTCT GCTTACACAC
    55681 GATGCCTGAA AAAACTTCCC TTGGGGTTAT CCACTTATCC ACGGGGATAT TTTTATAATT
    55741 ATTTTTTTTA TAGTTTTTAG ATCTTCTTTT TTAGAGCGCC TTGTAGGCCT TTATCCATGC
    55801 TGGTTCTAGA GAAGGTGTTG TGACAAATTG CCCTTTCAGT GTGACAAATC ACCCTCAAAT
    55861 GACAGTCCTG TCTGTGACAA ATTGCCCTTA ACCCTGTGAC AAATTGCCCT CAGAAGAAGC
    55921 TGTTTTTTCA CAAAGTTATC CCTGCTTATT GACTCTTTTT TATTTAGTGT GACAATCTAA
    55981 AAACTTGTCA CACTTCACAT GGATCTGTCA TGGCGGAAAC AGCGGTTATC AATCACAAGA
    56041 AACGTAAAAA TAGCCCGCGA ATCGTCCAGT CAAACGACCT CACTGAGGCG GCATATAGTC
    56101 TCTCCCGGGA TCAAAAACGT ATGCTGTATC TGTTCGTTGA CCAGATCAGA AAATCTGATG
    56161 GCACCCTACA GGAACATGAC GGTATCTGCG AGATCCATGT TGCTAAATAT GCTGAAATAT
    56221 TCGGATTGAC CTCTGCGGAA GCCAGTAAGG ATATACGGCA GGCATTGAAG AGTTTCGCGG
    56281 GGAAGGAAGT GGTTTTTTAT CGCCCTGAAG AGGATGCCGG CGATGAAAAA GGCTATGAAT
    56341 CTTTTCCTTG GTTTATCAAA CGTGCGCACA GTCCATCCAG AGGGCTTTAC AGTGTACATA
    56401 TCAACCCATA TCTCATTCCC TTCTTTATCG GGTTACAGAA CCGGTTTACG CAGTTTCGGC
    56461 TTAGTGAAAC AAAAGAAATC ACCAATCCGT ATGCCATGCG TTTATACGAA TCCCTGTGTC
    56521 AGTATCGTAA GCCGGATGGC TCAGGCATCG TGTCTCTGAA AATCGACTGG ATCATAGAGC
    56581 GTTACCAGCT GCCTCAAAGT TACCAGCGTA TGCCTGACTT CCGCCGCCGC TTCCTGCAGG
    56641 TCTGTGTTAA TGAGATCAAC AGCAGAACTC CAATGCGCCT CTCATACATT GAGAAAAAGA
    56701 AAGGCCGCCA GACGACTCAT ATCGTATTTT CCTTCCGCGA TATCACTTCC ATGACGACAG
    56761 GATAGTCTGA GGGTTATCTG TCACAGATTT GAGGGTGGTT CGTCACATTT GTTCTGACCT
    56821 ACTGAGGGTA ATTTGTCACA GTTTTGCTGT TTCCTTCAGC CTGCATGGAT TTTCTCATAC
    56881 TTTTTGAACT GTAATTTTTA AGGAAGCCAA ATTTGAGGGC AGTTTGTCAC AGTTGATTTC
    56941 CTTCTCTTTC CCTTCGTCAT GTGACCTGAT ATCGGGGGTT AGTTCGTCAT CATTGATGAG
    57001 GGTTGATTAT CACAGTTTAT TACTCTGAAT TGGCTATCCG CGTGTGTACC TCTACCTGGA
    57061 GTTTTTCCCA CGGTGGATAT TTCTTCTTGC GCTGAGCGTA AGAGCTATCT GACAGAACAG
    57121 TTCTTCTTTG CTTCCTCGCC AGTTCGCTCG CTATGCTCGG TTACACGGCT GCGGCGAGCG
    57181 CTAGTGATAA TAAGTGACTG AGGTATGTGG TGTTCTTATC TCCTTTTGTA GTGTTGCTCT
    57241 TATTTTAAAC AACTTTGCGG TTTTTTGATG ACTTTGCGAT TTTGTTGTTG CTTTGCAGTA
    57301 AATTGCAAGA TTTAATAAAA AAACGCAAAG CAATGATTAA AGGATGTTCA GAATGAAACT
    57361 CATGGAAACA CTTAACCAGT GCATAAACGC TGGTCATGAA ATGACGAAGG CTATCGCCAT
    57421 TGCACAGTTT AATGATGACA GCCCGGAAGC GAGGAAAATA ACCCGGCGCT GGAGAATAGG
    57481 TGAAGCAGCG GATTTAGTTG GGGTTTCTTC TCAGGCTATC AGAGATGCCG AGAAAGCAGG
    57541 GCGACTACCG CACCCGGATA TGGAAATTCG AGGACGGGTT GAGCAACGTG TTGGTTATAC
    57601 AATTGAACAA ATTAATCATA TGCGTGATGT GTTTGGTACG CGATTGCGAC GTGCTGAGGA
    57661 CGTATTTCCA CCGGTGATCG GGGTTGCTGC CCATAAAGGT GGCGTTTACA AAACCTCAGT
    57721 TTCTGTTCAT CTTGCTCAGG ATCTGGCTCT GAAGGGGCTA CGTGTTTTGC TCGTGGAAGG
    57781 TAACGACCCC CAGGGAACAG CCTCAATGTA TCACGGATGG GTACCAGATC TTCATATTCA
    57841 TGCAGAAGAT ACTCTCCTGC CTTTCTATCT TGGGGAAAAG GACGATGTCA CTTATGCAAT
    57901 AAAGCCCACT TGCTGGCCGG GGCTTGACAT TATTCCTTCC TGTCTGGCTC TGCACCGTAT
    57961 TGAAACTGAG TTAATGGGCA AATTTGATGA AGGTAAACTG CCCACCGATC CACACCTGAT
    58021 GCTCCGACTG GCCATTGAAA CTGTTGCTCA TGACTATGAT GTCATAGTTA TTGACAGCGC
    58081 GCCTAACCTG GGTATCGGCA CGATTAATGT CGTATGTGCT GCTGATGTGC TGATTGTTCC
    58141 CACGCCTGCT GAGTTGTTTG ACTACACCTC CGCACTGCAG TTTTTCGATA TGCTTCGTGA
    58201 TCTGCTCAAG AACGTTGATC TTAAAGGGTT CGAGCCTGAT GTACGTATTT TGCTTACCAA
    58261 ATACAGCAAT AGTAATGGCT CTCAGTCCCC GTGGATGGAG GAGCAAATTC GGGATGCCTG
    58321 GGGAAGCATG GTTCTAAAAA ATGTTGTACG TGAAACGGAT GAAGTTGGTA AAGGTCAGAT
    58381 CCGGATGAGA ACTGTTTTTG AACAGGCCAT TGATCAACGC AGTTCAACTG GTGCCTGGAG
    58441 AAATGCTCTT TCTATTTGGG AACCTGTCTG CAATGAAATT TTCGATCGTC TGATTAAACC
    58501 ACGCTGGGAG ATTAGATAAT GAAGCGTGCG CCTGTTATTC CAAAACATAC GCTCAATACT
    58561 CAACCGGTTG AAGATACTTC GTTATCGACA CCAGCTGCCC CGATGGTGGA TTCGTTAATT
    58621 GCGCGCGTAG GAGTAATGGC TCGCGGTAAT GCCATTACTT TGCCTGTATG TGGTCGGGAT
    58681 GTGAAGTTTA CTCTTGAAGT GCTCCGGGGT GATAGTGTTG AGAAAACCTC TCGGGTATGG
    58741 TCAGGTAATG AACGTGACCA GGAGCTGCTT ACTGAGGACG CACTGGATGA TCTCATCCCT
    58801 TCTTTTCTAC TGACTGGTCA ACAGACACCG GCGTTCGGTC GAAGAGTATC TGGTGTCATA
    58861 GAAATTGCCG ATGGGAGTCG CCGTCGTAAA GCTGCTGCAC TTACCGAAAG TGATTATCGT
    58921 GTTCTGGTTG GCGAGCTGGA TGATGAGCAG ATGGCTGCAT TATCCAGATT GGGTAACGAT
    58981 TATCGCCCAA CAAGTGCTTA TGAACGTGGT CAGCGTTATG CAAGCCGATT GCAGAATGAA
    59041 TTTGCTGGAA ATATTTCTGC GCTGGCTGAT GCGGAAAATA TTTCACGTAA GATTATTACC
    59101 CGCTGTATCA ACACCGCCAA ATTGCCTAAA TCAGTTGTTG CTCTTTTTTC TCACCCCGGT
    59161 GAACTATCTG CCCGGTCAGG TGATGCACTT CAAAAAGCCT TTACAGATAA AGAGGAATTA
    59221 CTTAAGCAGC AGGCATCTAA CCTTCATGAG CAGAAAAAAG CTGGGGTGAT ATTTGAAGCT
    59281 GAAGAAGTTA TCACTCTTTT AACTTCTGTG CTTAAAACGT CATCTGCATC AAGAACTAGT
    59341 TTAAGCTCAC GACATCAGTT TGCTCCTGGA GCGACAGTAT TGTATAAGGG CGATAAAATG
    59401 GTGCTTAACC TGGACAGGTC ACGTGTTCCA ACTGAGTGTA TAGAGAAAAT TGAGGCCATT
    59461 CTTAAGGAAC TTGAAAAGCC AGCACCCTGA TGCGACCACG TTTTAGTCTA CGTTTATCTG
    59521 TCTTTACTTA ATGTCCTTTG TTACAGGCCA GAAAGCATAA CTGGCCTGAA TATTCTCTCT
    59581 GGGCCCACTG TTCCACTTGT ATCGTCGGTC TGATAATCAG ACTGGGACCA CGGTCCCACT
    59641 CGTATCGTCG GTCTGATTAT TAGTCTGGGA CCACGGTCCC ACTCGTATCG TCGGTCTGAT
    59701 TATTAGTCTG GGACCACGGT CCCACTCGTA TCGTCGGTCT GATAATCAGA CTGGGACCAC
    59761 GGTCCCACTC GTATCGTCGG TCTGATTATT AGTCTGGGAC CATGGTCCCA CTCGTATCGT
    59821 CGGTCTGATT ATTAGTCTGG GACCACGGTC CCACTCGTAT CGTCGGTCTG ATTATTAGTC
    59881 TGGAACCACG GTCCCACTCG TATCGTCGGT CTGATTATTA GTCTGGGACC ACGGTCCCAC
    59941 TCGTATCGTC GGTCTGATTA TTAGTCTGGG ACCACGATCC CACTCGTGTT GTCGGTCTGA
    60001 TTATCGGTCT GGGACCACGG TCCCACTTGT ATTGTCGATC AGACTATCAG CGTGAGACTA
    60061 CGATTCCATC AATGCCTGTC AAGGGCAAGT ATTGACATGT CGTCGTAACC TGTAGAACGG
    60121 AGTAACCTCG GTGTGCGGTT GTATGCCTGC TGTGGATTGC TGCTGTGTCC TGCTTATCCA
    60181 CAACATTTTG CGCACGGTTA TGTGGACAAA ATACCTGGTT ACCCAGGCCG TGCCGGCACG
    60241 TTAACCGGGC TGCATCCGAT GCAAGTGTGT CGCTGTCGAC GCAAGCGGCC GCA
//

LOCUS       pMOBG_3F1              60556 bp    DNA     circular     29-APR-2018
DEFINITION  Synthetic construct.
ACCESSION   POC1418
COMMENT     
FEATURES             Location/Qualifiers
     CDS             54615..55148
                     /label="GentR"
     rep_origin      55153..60543
                     /label="oriF"
ORIGIN      
        1 CACTCTGTGA AGACAATGTG TAGGGAAACC TCCGTGTTAG CTTAGATGTA AGATTTTTGT
       61 GTGTTTGGGC GTGGTGAATA CCGATCGCTT TGAGTATCAT GTGTTACAAA AGTCGCCTAA
      121 TTCCTGGAGC TGCGATAAAA GCTTCAGTGG AGTCTCGATG GGGGGAATGG CTCTCGTGCT
      181 GAGCCGGCCG ACTGGTGTAG AGTGGGGCGA CTCGGTGGTA GGCTCTCGTG TATTCTCGAA
      241 GGAAGTTGGG GGGGCTTTAA ACATGTGGCG TGTTGTCCGG CTCATCATCG AGGGGTGGTA
      301 GTGCTCTAAT CAAAGGTTAG ATGCTTACAG TATCGGATAC TGACCTTCGT TTTCTCTGTG
      361 CTAATATGGC GTCACGGTCT GTGGCCGATG TGTAAGAGTG GATCACCACG GTTGCCTCAG
      421 TTGTTTTAGG TCACCACGGG GTGTTTTCAT ACGGTAGATG GCGGCGAGAA GGTCGCTCCG
      481 CCGTCACCGC GGGGGGGGTG GGGCCGTGCC TGGGGAGGTG TTTACCAAGT CGTGTTCAAG
      541 GAGGGGTCCT TGATAGGTGG CGTGGAACAT AAAACCGGGT TGTTAGTGTG TCGTACTAAC
      601 TTAGCGTAGG TACCTAGCGA AGATACCGAT CCGTTGTATC AGTTTACCTG GCGTTGGCGA
      661 TGATATGATC GCAATAACAC GCGAGTCGTT AACATAAGAT TCCCGAGCAA TCAGATAAGA
      721 GGTGACTCTT CGGTCACCTC GTGTAAAGCT ATAGTCAATT CAGGGCTAGG TTTACCTGTT
      781 GCGTGGGCAG ATCGCAAATT TGCCTTATAT TTAGGTTAGT CGAGTGATAT TTACACTATA
      841 CCGTCGGGTC GAGGTTTATG GATCATGCGT GAAATCAACC GATTACAGAA CAAGCAGTCC
      901 AACATCTTTA TAGTTATCTC CGACCAAAAG CTTGTGGCTT ATCTTAATAA GATTTTGTGG
      961 GTTCGGCGTC GAACAGAAGT GGATGCGGGT CGAAGAGTTA CTCCGGCTTG GGTTCACGGC
     1021 TTCCATTTAA TAGTAAAAAT GGCATGGACG GTGTACAGGA TTCTTACGTG TGTATTGTTC
     1081 GATGATCAAG GTTTTGACAG TGCTTCGTGG GCTGCGATCG TTGTGTCGCA GGATGGCGGT
     1141 AAAATGGGAG GCTGGTCGAG CAGACTTTAA AATCGTGTCT AGCATCCAAT ACCTAACTAT
     1201 CGTAATCTCA GCGTTTCGCA GCAGTATAAG ATGTGTGGTG AAGGTGGCCG TGATGGTATT
     1261 TAGAGTTCTA AGTTGAAAGT TGCTTCTGTT TGAGTCATCA CCTTTTAGCC TTCGGGTAGG
     1321 GTTGTGTGAG TTGTGATGTT TGACAAGCTA GTTGCGTGGT ACGGGATATT GTAGAGAAGG
     1381 TCTATAGTAT GGAGATTTTT CGTCTTGTGT GTATGTTTAG GGCCCGGATG AGATGAATTG
     1441 TAGTGCGGTG GGTGGAGATG GGGCTCGGCT CTTTCCAGTT TGTTGTTGGA GCTTCGGATT
     1501 CGTCTCTGCA GATGCGTGGG TTATTTGTAT TCGATTGTGA TTGTGATGGC AAGCTTATCA
     1561 CAGGTACGCT TTAAGAGACG GATACAGGTA GACGGTGGGA GTAACACTGA GTGTACAGCC
     1621 CTGATGTCAT CTTCAAATGT AGTGGAAGGC CCTTCCGGCG GTTTATCGTG GTGGGCCTGC
     1681 ATAGGTTGTT CTTCGATTCT TGGGGGTTAT AGAAAAGGAG GTACAGGACA TGACAAGGCA
     1741 TTGAAGTGCT GGAACGGATG TTTGGTAATC CTCGGGTGTG ACGATTTAGC TGGCTAGCTA
     1801 AGGAGTTGGA GCAGCTGCCC ATCTCATGAT TCGGGGTGTA CTTGGGGTAG GGAGGTTGTC
     1861 AAAGGACCTA AGTCGCGGCG AGCATACTGT CAGTAACGGT ACTAAGGCTG TCTATTGGCG
     1921 CCTTTGTGTA AGCGTTAGGA AGGGGAGCGT TGGGCTCGGG AGGAATGTGA GCCTGGGTTG
     1981 CAAACAGTTA ATGCGTTGCA TTCGATATTT GAGGTATACG GGATTCCTCT ACAGGGGGTA
     2041 AGGATGGCCC ACTGTAGATT ATCGCCGTGA AAAAGTTAAA GAGCATCTGC TGGCATGAGG
     2101 CATAAGATCC CATTCGATTG TAAGGAAAGC TCAGTGACGC TTGACTACGC TCCCGGTCCG
     2161 TATAAATTGG TTTTATGCGG CTGCAAGACC GAATTATGCG GGACTACGTC GCTTATGGGC
     2221 GGGCTGCAAT TTATGCGCTG GACGAGCTTA ACCTACGGTG CAGCCAGTTG GTCGGAGACG
     2281 CTGGGTACGC ACAGGAGAGG CGAATTATTA CGGCGTTATT AGGTACGTGA TTGTTATATA
     2341 GGGCGATACT ACTCGAGGAA ATAAAATTTC AATACTACTT TTCGGATTTG TGCGCTAGCG
     2401 GACTTAAGCT GTGTCGGGCA CGAACCATGG GCTTGATAAA CGTGACTACT GCCGCTGAAA
     2461 GGGTAGAGAC TTGAGCAGAT ATATTAGTTA AAATCCCGTA TTTAAAGGGA TGGAGGCTCG
     2521 TCACTGTTAG CTGTTTCTCC AGTAATTAGA TAAGCGCAGC GTGGCCAAAG TAGTGAACTG
     2581 AGTAGGACCT GAAGATTGAG TTACTATATG AGTATTACGA ACCGATGTAG TTTAGGTAGT
     2641 GTGCAGGTTC CGCATAATGG CTTGTGTGGA AATGGAGGAG GTGTAGTCCC TTGAGGAAGG
     2701 AGTTCTTGGG TCAATTGGTA GTATAGGGGG TGTATTTGCA TTCAAGGAGG GGTCGCCAGA
     2761 GGCTTTATAG CTTATTCCAG AATTACACGG TTCGTATGGA GTTGAGCAAC CTGATTATTT
     2821 ATACAATGTT ATGGCGTACA AGTTGCGTCA TTTGTAGACT CAAATATTGG GTTATATGGA
     2881 CGTATCTTGC TCTGCAGAAA CTTTAAACTT CCCATAGCGA GAGTTTCTAA CTGGACGCTG
     2941 GGGCATAGTT ACTCTCAATG CATCTTCTGT TGGGGATTGG CTTTTTGATC AAAGATGTTC
     3001 CTGGTATGAG TTTATTGCGC ATGTAATTTC TAACCGATAT AGGTGTCTTG GAGTACGCGT
     3061 CAGTTATAGG TGGTCAGCGT ATTGGCTGTG ACCTCGAGAG GGAAAGGGAT TTTTGGTCGC
     3121 CGGGGTATGC CTAAGAAAAT TTGTGATGGT CTAGATATCA TTGTGATTAC TCCTTTGTTT
     3181 GTAGTGAGGT ACCGCGCTTG TGCCTTGTTC TGGAGGGATA CAGATTAACA CTATGGATGC
     3241 CTGATTCAGT GCAGCTGTTC GAAATCCGTT GAGTGTATGG GTGAAACTCC GGCAATATAG
     3301 GCATATGGGT TTGAGGGTGT CAACGGGGGC GCGCGTTACT GTGGATGAGG GCTCCGGCGT
     3361 TTCGGTCGTT TGAGTTACTG TTCGGGTTTG TTGTCTTTAT TTGTATCGAT TGTAACACGC
     3421 TGGTTTCCCC GTACTGGAAG GTAAAACCTC TGGCACTATA TCTTAAACTT GTAGGCTCTT
     3481 GATTAGCACA ATCAGTATAT TACCGTGCAC GTTCCGCGGC AACTAGATTT TTTTATTTGT
     3541 TGAGGAAAGT AACTGGGAAC GTAAGCCGGG TCGGTTTGCT TGTCGCCAAG GAGGCTTCGT
     3601 GTTGTCTCAG GGGGGGGCTT ACAAGGCAGT CGGAATTCCT GTGCAAGGGG CTAATCTATT
     3661 TATGAGGAAA GCAAATAGGT GGCATATTTT GATTGTAGGG TTGGAGTACG AAGTGAGAAA
     3721 AGGCAGCGGA CGATATTATG TAAGGTGGCA CCCATGGGTA GTGTAACGAT ATCTGGTCTT
     3781 GCCAGACTGG ACTTGCGCGT AGGATTCTCT TGGTCACCGC TGATTCCTTT ACAGTGCTCC
     3841 CGTACACGAT CAGCAACCGG TCGAAATTCG GCGGACGTGA AACTAACGGC TGCCTTTCCA
     3901 CGTACCTAAG CTAGGTGTAG TTAAGTAAAT GGCGGATTAG GTCGGCTGTG GATTTTAAGG
     3961 GTCCACCACA AAATTCTCGC AGTCTAACTA GTCGTTTGAT GAAGAACAGA CCTGAACATG
     4021 ACTTACGCCG AAGTATGGAG TATTATAAGG TAGCTATGGC AAAGTATGTG TGTTCTTATA
     4081 ACTGGAGCTA TTGACATCCT TACTGGTAAG ATGTGGGATC CTCTGGTTTG GTTTGCCAGT
     4141 GTTCCCATTG TAAGATGGGT TCGGTTTACC CGGCGTTTAT TAGCGACTTA TTATGTTGAC
     4201 TATCTTAACT AGGCGGCGAG CAGGGGGGCG GTGTGCCTTC GGTTGGTTAC AGTAAGGCAA
     4261 AGAGCCTGGA CACAATAATG TTGCACTGAT GTGGTTGGTT GGAAGCATCG GGGGGACTAG
     4321 GACCGACTTT TGATGCTTGG TTACTGGACT GCGGCTCTTG GTGATATCGC AAAGCCAGTG
     4381 TTGTGCGAAA TAGATCACTT GCCCACTATG AAAGATCTCA ACATAAATTG GGATGTTTCA
     4441 TGGAGGCAAG GGCTTCAAAT ACTCGGGTTG ACCCCCTTTT TTTCGGTGGC TTGAGGGTGT
     4501 GACCGGTTGG GTATGTTCCA ATGGGGTTGT AGGCTGGAGG ATGCACTAGT TGTGGGTGAC
     4561 CGCAATATTT CTTCTGTAGA CCATGGAGTT GCCGGGACCG GCGTCCGTGT GGGCGACTAG
     4621 CATGTGTTTA GGGTATGCTG TAAGAAATGT TTAGACGGCT CGGTTGGATG TGCGTACATC
     4681 GGCTCTGTAG GCCGTACGCC GCAAAAGGGT AGGTTACCGC AGCCGACTAC GATCCCGTTT
     4741 GGTTCTTGCG ATGTACTTTG GTCACTTTCG AAAGGTGATA ATTTACGGTG CCAAGTGTTG
     4801 TGAGTTTTTA ATCTATATAC GGGTCAAGGG ACTAAGTTGG GTGCATGTGG GATCTTTTTT
     4861 TGCTGCTACT GAGTATAACG CGGGTTTGGT TACGTGATGA GCAGTGCTTT ATTAGTGAGC
     4921 TCATAAGTAA ATTCTTTATT TTCGTGTCGG TAGAGTCAAC CGTTGTCATG CATGAGTTTT
     4981 CAATCTGGGG ATTGTTGTGA TCTCATCGTC TAGCCCACGC ACTGTGGTTA AAGTTATTGC
     5041 CTCGTGTCGG GTCCAGATCT GTTTGGACTC TTGTATTTTT TTGATCGCAG CTCATTGTAA
     5101 GTCGCGGGAT TCCTGGTTCC GCTGTCATCG TGTAGACGTA AGAGGAGAGT CAGTCTTAAA
     5161 ATATTTTTTT GGTTTTCGTT CCGGCGGTGT ATTCGGGTGC CGGGTGGTAA ATTAGGGTGT
     5221 GGACCCAAAG CCGGATTGCA ATAGTAGGGT GTGAGAATGT TCGTGTAGAG CGGGGGGATA
     5281 GCTGTCGGTC CTTCAGTGGT GCGGTTCATT GGCGCCTCCG GACAGAGAAC AGCCATTTTT
     5341 GGATTTTATT GTAGGGCAGT GCGTTTGAGG GGTGTTCGGA GCGATGCGTT TATTTAGTAC
     5401 TCGTCGTTTT CCGGTTAGGG TTTGATGCTG TTTACACGCG TCGGTGTACA GGCGCCAGGA
     5461 GGTATGATCT CCTGTTCTAT GTGTATAAAT TTCTAGGTCT GTGCGGAATC GAACTCTCTG
     5521 GATTAAGCTT GCAATGGGGT GCCTTCCAAT TGGAGCCTGC GATATGGGCC TTGGGATGTC
     5581 CTAGGGGGTG TGCTTTCTTA ACGTAAGCTG AACTATTAAC CTGGCTTGTG ACTTCGGAAT
     5641 TTGCGTAAAC CTACCGGGAA ACGGCTCCCA CGATTAAGCG TCTGACGCAG AAAGTGATTG
     5701 TGACCCTGCC CGGAGGTGTC ATTCGTAAAT ACGACTAGGC TGAAGCTCGA CCAAATAATG
     5761 TTAGGAAAAC ACGAAGCATG TCCAGTGAGC CCCTTGTGCG GGACCTGATG ACAGTCTCCT
     5821 AGAGTTATCG TTTGTGAGGG ATCGCCCGAG CGCCAGGGGC TCATATAGGG GCAATAGGTT
     5881 TTAAGGGATT GCCAAAGCCA AAGAAAGGCT TGGATCGTCG GCAAGTGTTG TCGAGCTGTG
     5941 GTGTGGTGAG TCGGATCGAC GGCGGTCTGT TCTTTGTCTT AAGGTTCGGC CAATTTGCGC
     6001 CAGGTCGAGC CCCGGGGTTC GGTTCGTGTG TCGACTATGA GTAGAAAGTT TAACAGGTGT
     6061 AGGGTTTCTA GTAATTAGTC CTGTAGGTCT GACTAAGTGG AGGTTTAAGG AATTACTAAT
     6121 TACAATTGGG CGACCCCTAC TTGGACAGTG AGGGGAGACG TGCCAATCTA GTTTGGCAAA
     6181 GGGCCGAGCA CGAAGTTACT AACTACACTT GGTTTAATGA CCTTAATGGT GGGTAATGTA
     6241 ATTTTCGATC CGGGTATAAG TAGTTGGTGG AGACGTGGAG CTCCTATGCG CAGAGAATAA
     6301 GAGGCCGACC TAACGTCAAA GACGGGACCC TTTGGGTCGC GAAAATCGCT GTATGGGGCA
     6361 GATTCCAATG CGGAGGTATA GACCTGATTT AGTCGCGGCA AAGATTCATT CTTATGTAGA
     6421 TAGTTGACTG GGGTAATCTG CAGCTAAACT TTGCGGACTC AGATATATAA TCGTCTGGTC
     6481 GCTCAAGCGG GCTACGTACT GGAATACGTC TATTCGGGTG CCTGTGGTTC TTTGGTTTAG
     6541 ATGAGTAGCA GCAAGAACGA GCGGTTTTGA GACGTGGAGT GTGAAGGGTT GGCGTTAGTC
     6601 GAGTTGGTCG AATAGAGGGC GGCCGTCCGG ATGGGACGAG TGTGGGCGCA TTGTAGTTTT
     6661 GGGCGCTGTA GGTTCGCCCA TGCACGGAGC AGGGACCAGG TTCCGTGTGA GTGAACTTGG
     6721 TTCAGGTCGA AGTGATGGGT CGGCGGGGTC GAACGCGGGT CCGACATCAC TGGAATGGGA
     6781 TTGGTTGTGG GATCGACTAG GAAGGTTCCT GTGTTTTTGT GGAGGAGCGG TGTACGGGCG
     6841 CCGTCGTTAC TTCGGTAACT GCACAAGGTT GAATATGTTT CGGGGATTCC AGACTGACCC
     6901 TCGGCTGCCA TGTTGGATTG TCTCATGGGC TGCCCTCCCC TACGTACTGT TTGGCGGTCA
     6961 GCCCTATTAT TAGCAAGACA CCATCGTAAG AATCGAGGGG GAATGAGTTA TCAGGTGCCT
     7021 CTCGATGAAG CAGCGTGGCA ATTGGGTTGA AGTCTAGGTA GAGGGTAAAG ATTAAGCGCC
     7081 TGTGTTAGCC TCAATACAGG TGGCGGTTAC AGGAGGTACA TTTCGCCCAC TTCATTCAGT
     7141 TCCGTTGTTG TAAACAAAAT GTAGCTACTC AGTAGTGGCA AGTAGCTACT CGGTCAGCAA
     7201 TCACCGTGCG TTGGTAGCCG TGAGGTGCAT AATCCGCATC GGCTCCTATT GTTGGAGGTC
     7261 GTAAGAGTGA TCAAGTAGGC CTTACTCTTA GGCTACGAAG CCAGATTTGT CATAGGAGTA
     7321 TTCGCTGGAA TTATAAAAGC ACTAGCCTAA CATGTTCATA CTCGGAAATC TGCATGGCCA
     7381 CCATGATGCC TGGCCACTGT CTGTGATTTT TGTGGAGTAT CATATCTTAG TGTTTTATGG
     7441 GCAAGCCTAT AGGATGGGGG TTATATGGGC TTCGGATATC GAGACTGGGG CGGTGCTAGT
     7501 AGGTTACCAA AGTGATAGCA TGTTAATGCG GTTTCAATAT AGTCCTGCGG ACATCAGGGT
     7561 CGAAGATCTT AGAAGTTTTT CCTGTTCAGA CTTATCCGTA CAGTAGGTGT GCATTAGGGT
     7621 TGGTTAGGTT TGTTTGCGGG TCTGGGTGAG ATTATCTCAC AGTCTGCAGA GTTGTATTCC
     7681 TGTCTAATTT GGCGCAATCA GGGTCCTGGA GGTTACTGCT GCTGGATTCA TGCCATTTGA
     7741 CGTGAGGTGA GCGAGGACCG GCGCTCCTAT AGAGTACGGG TGAGTTTTTG GGGTCTGGGT
     7801 GTTGGTGCCA GTTAGCATAC CAACCTGCGG TGTGGGTTTT TAGCTACGGG TTGCCACGGA
     7861 AACAGGGCGG TATATTTACA ATATTTGAGT GCGATGGCGC ATTTTGAGAA AAGAGTTACG
     7921 GCTCTTGTCT CATGCTAAAT TAGTTTTTAT GTGAGGCATT TGCTAGAGCT GGTTTCGTTT
     7981 TTTGTGTATG TAAATTTTCA ATCTGGGGGC AGCAAGCGTC TCTAGGTCTA TGAGTGTATG
     8041 TTAGGATTAC AGGGTTGTAC AGGTGGTGTA GCTTTGAGGA GTGCTTGATC TGAGACGTCA
     8101 AGGAGTGACG ATGGTAGAGA GGTACGCTAC TTCTTAGATC CATGTCAGTT CAGCGAAGCA
     8161 TTGATCCACA TATCAGTCTG TTGGGTGTTA CATGGTGGTA AGTCCTACTG TGAATTTTGG
     8221 CGGTGGGGTA TTTTCTGTGC ATAGCGTCAA TGCGTCAAGT GTTCATATTA TAGTGGGAGC
     8281 CCATTGTGTA GTCTGCCATT CTTCTCGGGA ACCATGGACC GTGTTAGGAG CGTATCCTTT
     8341 TAATGCTAAC GGAACGCGCG ATCAGATGTG CTTGCAATGA TGCCGACCGC CATGTATTGA
     8401 AGTGGTCCGT GCCATATGAG AGGCGTTTTA GTGAGCTGGT TAGGGGCGCG TAAGTCGGCA
     8461 AAAGGGTAGA GTTGGAGGAT GGTCGTCCTG TGACTGTTTC TCATAACTGG CAGATACGTT
     8521 GCCGATCAGA GTGTTAGTAT AGTCAGATGC TTTTTCAGAT TGTCGGTTCT ATTAAGCATA
     8581 CACGGGTGCG TGTGCGGTCA TGCTGCATAA GTTAGTCCTC TACTATTAGT TATGTTGATG
     8641 CATCACGATA TAGTTAACCC GTTCACCGTT AGTCAGATAT TTAGGGGTAG GTAATTTCTT
     8701 AAATTGGTCT GTTTTTAGGA TCTCGGCGAG AGTGTTATCG ATCGCGGCTT AATTGAGGTC
     8761 GGAAGTTTGG AGTTGGATTA CTTGTTTGGA TCGGCCGCGG TCGAGTTACT CCTCTCGTTA
     8821 CACGTTACCT GGACCGAGCC AGACAGTTAA GATTTCGGGC ATCTTTGTTT ATCCAGGAGC
     8881 GGGATAGAAT CGCGGCTAAA TGGCATGGCC AGCGGGGTTC GACGTTGAAT GTATCTTAGC
     8941 CAGACAGTCT TACGTTTTTT GGCGTAGGCG TAACTGGGCC TTATCTAATA GGTACAACTG
     9001 TGTGTAAGTC TGTTTAATGA TGTTTAGGTA TTGCTAGGTT GTGAGCCTCG TGCATTGAGG
     9061 GTGCATCGTC CTGATCCCGC TACTGTGTAT TGTTGATGGG GTTGTGGACT GTGGTGTCGT
     9121 CGATTTGTTT ATACCGAACC CGGATCGACT CGTGCGTGAT AGGAACTCAG ATGTGGAGCG
     9181 GGTGCGGCAA ATAGATTTTG TGTGTAAAGG ATCGGCGTTT GGATGGCGGA ACATTCGGTG
     9241 CGGATAATGA GTCAGGCGAC GGATAGCGAG CCTAGTGAAT GCAAGGATAC ACGGTCGTGT
     9301 GGTCAGTTCG GCAGTATATG AAAGTCCAGC TAATGGTGTT GCTTTGGCAT AGATGTATGT
     9361 CGATTCGGCC CGGTATGGGT TCTTTAGAAG CGCTTGGGCC TTCTCCGTTG GCAGTGAGTG
     9421 AGTAAGTTCC CTTCAAAAAC TGCTTGAGTT CTAGTTAGTT CCGCAAGACG CGTTTATTCA
     9481 GGTATAAATG AGTGTCTGAT TTGGCATAAT AAGGAATGAG GCAGAGTGTT TTTATTGTCA
     9541 GGCCTGTTCT GCGGTTGTTG AAAGCCGAAT CTGACAGTTG TGTGTGTTGG GGGATGCCGG
     9601 GTTCGAGTAC CCAGAGGTGT ATTGGCATGC GTGCCATCTG CACCGTAGGT TTAAGGGGTG
     9661 AGACGCGTGA TAATATGTGC AATGTATGAT TACTTGAAGC CTATGGTTCA AGAGGGACGT
     9721 AGAGCGTCTT TCAGGACGGT CGCATGATAG CGGTCGGAAC GCGGTCGGTT TAAGTTAGTA
     9781 TGTAAGTTGG AGTGGCGCTC ACCTGGACGT TAGGCCCATA AACGACTGCG GACAGATCTG
     9841 CTTACTAGCA ATTGCAGGTC CAATATCTTA TATTAGTCTT TGGCGTTGGG CTTAATCAGT
     9901 TTTGGTAGCT GCTGGAGAGC GATATTGCTG GTTAGGTCGC TGTTACTCCG CTGGATCGTT
     9961 AACCTTGGAG CTCCCTAGTG GTGTCGTATA AAGGTACCTC TCCATGTTTA CTCTGTCTTA
    10021 CTACCTTGCG AGCTTGCAAT CCATAGATTC GGTATGCGTG TATGCCAATG CAATTCGTTC
    10081 TTGCACATGA GATTGTCAGA TTGGGATCTA GGAGGCTGCT ACCGAGGCGA CTGGGACTCG
    10141 TACCCTCTCG TTTCTGTCCT GGGCCCTTAG CCAGAGAATG CCCGAACAGC ACGGTTCAGG
    10201 CAGGAGCCCA TACCTTTATA GGAGATCGTT AGTGCAGATA TTCTATAGCG CGGTTCTTCC
    10261 TAGAGTGAGT GCGGACGCTT ACTTACTGAT ATAAGTGCTC GTCTTTCAGA GCACGCAGAC
    10321 TAGCTGCGGC AGATGTGGAT CGGGAATTTT CTTTAGAGAT TTATTGCAGA AGTTGTCCTA
    10381 TGAAAGGCAG TTATCTTATT CGCCGGCTGA CTGCTATGCC ACGATCTTCA GTACGTGTTA
    10441 AGTTTCAAGT CTTGTTTTGT GGTCATTACG CTGCATAATC TGGGAGTGAG GGGCGGGAGC
    10501 CTCGCTCTTC CAGTACTGTT CTTCAGTTAG CTTTATTTAG GGATGGGTTA TGTACGCATA
    10561 AATGCTGTAT TGCAAGGTGG GGTATAGGCG GTATTGTAAC TGGGCGGCCA TTCTCCGTAC
    10621 ATAACAGCTT GGGGTTGTAT GTATCTATGA TAACAATGTC CTTCAAGGGG GTGATAGCAT
    10681 GAATACCCCT TTTGCGTTTT TCAACCGGGT AGTGTGGGGT GCGTGGCACG TGGTTTGATA
    10741 AACCATATGA AAAGCCTCCA ACGTATGACG GTTCATAACC TATGCTGTTC TTCTTAATTG
    10801 GCATCCTTCC AGTAGGACGT TGATTGCCGG TACTCTTCTT AAAGAAGCTG TGATCGTCTG
    10861 CTTAGAAGGA CGAAATTGGT TTTACACGGG TGATCTCCAT ATTGAATGTA ACAAAGGCCG
    10921 CCGTAGAGGT TGTGTTCCTT GCTTTGAGGG TTGTATGGTC GATTCTGGTG TCGCCTAACG
    10981 ATGGGAACGC AACCTGTAAG ACTGAGTTTG CGGGATCCAA GCCGACTCCA CTTCTTTCGG
    11041 GTGAGACTGA GTCAACGATT TAAACCTTTA GAGTGGAGCC CGGACGTTTT GTCGTGGTAG
    11101 CTATGTAAGC GCGAAGTGTT TGGGTCTGTT TTAGGCCTTA AATTTAGGAA CGACTACGCT
    11161 TGGCCCTTTG ACTCGTAGGA TAGATGTGGA ATCGACATCG GCGTTTACTG AATGTTCTGC
    11221 ATGAATACTA GAGATGAGTT CGTCCGTCAT CAGTAATAGC AGAATACTAG GTTAAAACGA
    11281 CGGTCGGCGC TGAGTAGGCT TGGGGATGAT CGGGACTTAC TAAATTCCTC GGTGGTAGCT
    11341 GTGTAGCTTG ATATGAATTT CCTAGACATT GCCCGAAGGT GAGTGTAACG GTTCGCATCT
    11401 AGTCGTCACG GTGCGGGTAG TGCCGTGTTA GGTGGGCATC GACAAGCAGC GTAAGTTTGC
    11461 GGACTGACTT GCATAATAAC AGAGCTTCCT TCGTGTGAGA TTGTAAAGGG CGTTAATTAA
    11521 CGTGTCAGTA TAGTGTGAAT AATATTTCAC TTTTTAACAC TCGTACCTAA CCATGGTTCG
    11581 TCAATTATTA GTGGCAGGAC TGTACAAGGA CGGTCTACTG CTGAAAGTTA TGCTAAGCCA
    11641 CATTGTGGAC TGTGTCTGAC TTAAGATGGT AGTTATACCG CGTAGATCGA CCTGATAGCG
    11701 GGGTATTCGG TATTTTTAGG ATGACCGAAT GAGATGCCAA TGATGGTGGG TTTGGCGGCA
    11761 TGTGTTGCAG GCCCTTAGGC AGGCGCCCTT GTTCGCTTCT CAGAATAGAG CTTGTTATCT
    11821 CGATTGTGCT CGTTGTGTAT GGTATAGGAC ATACAACTAC GCTCGGGAAA GCTGACCTTG
    11881 TGGTATGGTT ACGCTCCCTT GTTCGGTGAT TTTCAAACCA CGAGCGTTAT ATGTGTTATG
    11941 TGCTTTGATT GATTTCTCCG AAATGTACCT GCTTCCTGCA TGGGGTTCGG CGCTCCGGTT
    12001 TACCGCACAT CTGTTGGCCT CGTGAAGCGG AATTTCTACT TGTGGATGGC ATTAGGTAGG
    12061 GGGGGCGGTA GGTTAAAGCT TCGGGTGGTT GATGGTCGTG GAGGTTCTGT GTCTAGGTGT
    12121 CACTGGGAGT TTTGGTGCCC GAGTAGAGCC CCTTCACATT TTACGACCGT TCGCATGTTT
    12181 ACTGTGGATG TGGGCGGAGC TATACGCGCG GTCTATGAGC TTGTAATGTA AGCGGGGCAT
    12241 TGGGTTCGTC TAATGGGTTG GTATGGTGGA GGGCGTAATT TGGGGCGGCA CGGGCTCTGC
    12301 AAGAGTCGTG GATGTGTTGG ACATACTGAG TGTCGATTGC CTACGCTAAA AGATTATTCA
    12361 ATGCTATTTG GATAGTCGGA AGATTGTTAT TGTAATCCGG TAACGGCTAA ACCACTAGGA
    12421 CCTCAGGCTA GGGTTGCAGA AGGTAAAGAC CTAAGATGTG CACTATAAAG GTCTGGCGTC
    12481 GAACAGTGGA ATCAGAAAGT TATTGTTAGG TGATGTGGGC TTCACGGGCG GTCGCGACAA
    12541 GAGTCCTGCT TTTTGGCGCT TATGCAGGAC AGTTCGGAGG ATATCACTGC TAATAAATGG
    12601 GCGCAGGGCG CAATCGTCTG CGAGCTTACG TGTAATGTGA CATGCAGAGG TTTACTTGGG
    12661 GATATTAGTT TCTGGGTTAG TTATATCGGA TATTAGAAAA GGCTTACTCA TGAGTTGTAG
    12721 GGGTTATCTA CGGTGAGTTC GCGCTGTTTT AGGTAATACT GCTGGTTCAA TGCGAGTTGC
    12781 GTGACGAATC AGATTGTTTT GGCCTCGGTC GTTTCGTGGA ATTGGATTAG GTGGCCCATG
    12841 TCAGTGGACA GTTTCTTTGT CATGTGCTCA GTATCCGTCA CTTTTGAGAG CTACGTTGCA
    12901 GTGTTGGACA TTGCATGTTC CCGGTGTTGT CTCTAGGGAC GCGCTGTGGA AGCAGCGCCG
    12961 ACAGAGTTGA TGCAGTTAGC ATAAAAAGAT TGAGCATGAT TAATAGCGGA GTTTCGACGA
    13021 AAGTAACGCG TATTTTGAAT AATAGGGTCG TGCACAGGCG TGTAAGCTGT CGGGGCCGAG
    13081 TGTGTTGTGT TTGGTTGAGT GCGCCGAGAG CTATTGGTGC GTGTGATGGG GGCTACTATC
    13141 GGGTTATTGC TACACACTTC TCTGTGGGAA TAGGTGTCGT AGCATAGGAG CGCGGTCCGG
    13201 GTAACAGGTA GGGATGAGTA CATGGTGGTA TCGCAGTGCG CTGATCATGG GACCCACAAT
    13261 GGCGGCTGCT TCTTGTCCAG TTGGGTCAGA TCCGAATCTA GCAGACTTCG ATGGCTGCTT
    13321 GTAAGCCCTG CCTCGCTGTT GAGGTTGTTA CTCCTTGACT TCGGTAATAT GTACGCGCTG
    13381 GCTGCTCTAG CAAAGGTCTT TCATATATAT GGGGCGGTGC ATGCTATTTT GCTGCCTGTC
    13441 ATAAAGAGCG TTAAATACGT GTTAGTGAGT CTAGGGGTAT ATTGACAGGC AGTCCATCAC
    13501 TATGCTCAAG TAAGTGACAC GCTGAAGTGT ATTCTTACGG AAAATACTAC GTTTGCGTGC
    13561 GCGCGTGTCT AAGGTCAGAT CAGTTGTACA TTTAAGCAAG GGGCCGCCTG GATCATAAGT
    13621 CTAGCTGGTA TATAGATTTA GGTGAGTTGG GCTGTGCGAG GTACAGGTTT AGGGACGGTC
    13681 CAACAGCCTA GTGTACAGGT AGCCCACCGC TGATAACACC GAGAATCGTA CCCTGTGGAG
    13741 TCATGTATTA TACTAGACCT AATCTCGAAT ATAGGATTTG CGGAGAACGC CTGAGGGAGA
    13801 ATAAGCGATA AGTGATAGCT CCTTCTGTGG ATTAATTTCG GACCGGCGCC TAGTAGCAAA
    13861 GTGTTGCTGC TATCGATTAT GGCCATTTAG CACCGTGGTC ACGGAGCATC CTATTTACTG
    13921 CCAAATCGTG ATATTTGCGT GTTGTACGTA AGCTTTGAAT GTGTACGTCA CACGAAGTTA
    13981 GCATTCCAGT AACAGATATA GAGCTGTTTG CATAGAAGCT TACGTTATCC TAATGCACCA
    14041 GGGAAGTCTA CGTTAAAAAG CTAGATCGGT CAGGTCCAGA TTCGTAATGC TAGGGACAAC
    14101 TGTCACATGG TTCCGTTTGG GTGTAGTTAT TATCACTGGT GTGAAATATT CGCTACATTG
    14161 ACCGTACGGA TCCGGTTGAG TGGCTGTGGC TAAAGAGTTT TGCATTTCAC AAAGGTGGGG
    14221 GTATGCGTGA CTCGGCGATT GTGATTATTG TAACGTATTT GATGATGAAG TCGTCGTGTG
    14281 TGCACGTTCC TGCTCTGTAG CGATGTAGGC CCACAATGCT GGGTAGGATT AAATGTTGCG
    14341 TGACTATAAG CGAATCTATC GGCAGTTGTA TCAGTGTTTT ATACCTGGCC CGGCACTGAG
    14401 TGGGAGCTTC GATGAGATTG GACTATGAGT TTCTGCCGGC AGGGGGGGCG AGCGAATGGG
    14461 ATTTCCGTAA GATGGTGGTT CTGTCGGTGG TTTAATGCTC GTAGTATGTT GTCGCGACGC
    14521 GGTCGGTATA TGGTGGCAAT AGGAGAGTTG AAGGTGCCCT TTCGGGGCTT CTTCTTTACG
    14581 TGGTCATAAG GTATATCAAC CGTTCTAGGA TCGGGGTATC AAAAAATTTG GTATACTCCT
    14641 TCGAGAGTGT TCTGTAGACT CGTTTGGGCC TATTAGATTA GTGCGTGATA AGTCTGATTG
    14701 TGTCATTATC GACCATCCCT TAAAGTCTGA TGCCGTATTC AATGCTAGAC TGCACCACAG
    14761 ATGGGTCGTT TGCTTGGGAC GTTGATTCTT GTGTTTAGCA GCATAAGGCT AGTTTTAGGG
    14821 TTCAGCATTC AACGATTACG TATCTCTTAG CGGCCCGGTT TAAAGACGGC GCTGGGCTAT
    14881 GGCGGTGTGC AGTTGCAATA GGTTATATGA CGTGGTTCCT CGTTTAGTGG ACATCAGTTT
    14941 GATCCGTGTG TACTGAGTCT TATTCGCCAT GCTTTCATTT TCGAACTCGT TTAGTCAAGG
    15001 AGATTATGGT GACTTACGTT TCCTGTCATG GCGCGTGCGG GCGTCCTGTT GTATGTTACT
    15061 AAGGTGATGA TTTTTCGGAT AGGTCCAACT TGAAATAAAG CTTCAGTATG GGAATTGGTA
    15121 ACCAAAGCTT TTGACGATGG AGGGTTTACT ATGAGGTGCA TAAAGGTTTG TTGAGACGCC
    15181 GGAAGGGTGC GTCTTGCAGT AGTACGTAGA ATGTGGGACG TTTACTCTAA ATAGATTTAA
    15241 TTGTGTGGCG CGACCTGTTC ATAGACGTCG TAGGAGTTTC GTAAGCCTCT TGGAATATCC
    15301 GATACGGGAG GCAGCGAGAG TCATTTATAC GTATTTTTCA GTTATTGAAT ACTGGGTTTG
    15361 TGTTGAAGGT GGCGGTAAGG GCGACAGACA CCACTCCTTT GGCCTGCGAA CTGCTAGGCG
    15421 CAATAGTAGA TGCATTTTGG AAGGAATAAT TAAATCAGGT CGCCCGAAGG CTTTTGGTTG
    15481 TTTTTTGAGC TAGCTATAGT GGAAATGCGG TCCGAACGAG CGCTGCACAT GCCCAGTTTC
    15541 ACCGTGAATG TGTTTTGGAC TGTGAATTGT CAGAGGGCTA TACTTGTAGT CTTAGGATGG
    15601 CCGGTGGCTT TCGTGGACTT GCTGTCTTGG TTGCCTTGAT TGGTCACGCT CGCAGTGCAT
    15661 GATTAGAGCG GTCATCTACG GATGTCATGA TGCTGGATGG TTAAGGTCAG CCGAGCGTTA
    15721 AACGTGTCCA GTAAGAGTTG TCACATAACG GGAATATCGT GGGTGGGTCT GGATTTGCTA
    15781 GTGGATACAT CGTCTAAATT TGGAACGGTG GTTCACGAGT AGGTGGGCAA CGTTGAACGG
    15841 AAGATCGCTA GGCCTGGGGG GCTGGTTTAG CGAGCACTTC GCTTAATGTT GATTCAATAC
    15901 GCGTCGTCTT TGTCCTAACT AGCTGAAGCT GCTGGCGAGA TTATTCTCTA GTTCTTTTCG
    15961 GTCGAGTTCA GCGACTATTG CAAGACCAGC ATGCGGGATG TTGCAAGTTG TGAAGAAAAT
    16021 CTTCGTTTGT TAGAGGGCAC GTGCCCAGAA AGACCACAGG GTTAAAAGAG AGCGTTTCTG
    16081 TGGGCCGCGA CCGCTACTGG GCAAAGGGGC AGAAGAAGAG CACGGGCGTA TTGCCCCTCT
    16141 GGTCGCAGGT GTCATGCTCG CGGCTAGCGG TAGGCATATT CAGGGATGAT TAGTGGCCGC
    16201 CGCCGCAATC ATTACTCGTT CTCTACCGGG GTTCCAAATC ATTTACTGAT AACGGCTACT
    16261 TTGGAAGAGC ATATTGCTGT AGTGGCCAGT TGGGCAGCTC AGGAGTAATC TGTCCTAGGT
    16321 TTTCTCGGGT TTTTTAGGTA ACGCGCCTAA GGAGCGTGTC GGTTGACGAC TAAAGTTTGT
    16381 TAGGCTCTAA CTCGCTTAAT TGATTCATTG CGGTGTTATG ATTTGGAACT TACGTGGGCT
    16441 GCATGCAGTA TCGTCAGTTG AGGTGCTCTG AGCGTTGTGG GGGGGCAGGT GGCGCGCTCG
    16501 CGATGACTCG ATTTGCGGCA TTGGGTTGTG TGTTACGAAG GTTATCCTGC TCCAAATTGT
    16561 TACCGACTCA AACATCCCTT TATCTTCATG TGTATCAAAG TACGTACAGA CTCGTGCTAT
    16621 CTATAGTGCG TGCTAGACCC AAGATGCTTA CTCGTGTCGG ATTGGTCAGA AGGAGCTCCT
    16681 GACCTGCTTG GGATGGCAGA CACTGGATGA GTCGGCCCTC CCATAAGGCC TTGACAGCCG
    16741 TCAGAAATTG CTCTGGTGTT ATTTGGGGCC ACACTGAGGA AAAGATTTTA TAATATTGGA
    16801 AGTACCCACG ACCTGTTTCA ATTTGAGCGA CGCACCTGGA ATGTAGTATT TGTTTTTAGG
    16861 TGTGTACAAT AGAGCATGCT TGATTGTAAT TCAATCAGTA GTGCGTGTTG ACGCTTTATT
    16921 GTATTCGTAC ACGACAGAGT CCGCTGGATG CCACGATGCT CGCTTAGTTA TGAAATCGGT
    16981 TCTTTTGGAC TTAGTGAAGA ATCTTACTTG GCGGCTTGTG AAAGAGCTCG TCTGATATGT
    17041 TATGTTGAAC TTTTTTGCTT AAGGTTTAAG AGTGCAACCT AGAGGCATCT CGACTTGAAA
    17101 AAGTCTAAAG GTTTTCTAAG TGATTTTATC CTTAATTGTA CTGCGGGGGG ATTTGAATAT
    17161 AGCTATGAGA CTTCGTAAGT GGAGACTCTT CGGTTGCAGT CTGTTCAGTA TTGGCCATTT
    17221 TACATTAAGG GCTATTGACA TCTTGGGATC TTTTTTGAGG ACACTTGTTC GACGACTTGG
    17281 GGAGGTCAAG GGTAAGTTAA GGAGGGCGGA CACGTCTGGT CTACGGAATG TTATGTTAAA
    17341 TTAAGCTTGT ATGCCGGTTT AAGGTTGATC CTGTGGGTAC CAATAGTATT CGATCTGCTG
    17401 GAGTAAAGGG AGCATTGCAA TTTTATGCGA GCTACAAGGT AAGGGGAAAT ACGAGAGGTA
    17461 TAGTTTTTGC GTTGTACTAT TTGCCGCTGC GAGTGAGTCT CGGTTATGCG AAGTCGGTGT
    17521 ATCAATGTAC CGCCCGATCG ATTGGTCGCA CTATAACTAC ACCAATGGGC TCACGAACGT
    17581 ACTAGAATTG TGCGTCGGAC TCGCGGTTAG AAAGCCCTTA TTTAGGCCCA TCGAGAGGTA
    17641 TCGGAACCCT GGCTGTCAAA TATGGTGCCT GGTCATGGGG TTGTGACTTG GATGGGCAAC
    17701 GTCCCTACCC CAGAGGCGCT CGAACTCCAG TCTCCTGTGG CTTTACTTGT CCCATTATCC
    17761 GGGGAATTGC CGGTGTGTTT CTTGCAGGTC ATTTTGATAT ACTAACTGAG GGTATTGGAT
    17821 ACGAAGTATG TGACGGATTT TGTGATATTT ACATGTTGTC GGGGATGAGT CAGAGATATT
    17881 CTGTGTCATC TTGGATGGTG TTGTGCAGAT CCCGATATAA AAATATTATT TTTTAACATG
    17941 TTGCTATGGG GATGTAGGGC GGATTGGCGT CTATCCTCTT ACGGGGAAGC GTTTTCATTT
    18001 GGCAGTTTTC GAGTAGGGTT GGTCCTGGAC CCCTGTTTGA GGCCTAATTG GTTGGGGTGT
    18061 CAAACCGCTG TGACCTGATG AGCTACTCCG ATGCTTAATT TTATTCATAA ACCTAGGGAT
    18121 CCGGGAGGGG GGACGTGTAA GAAAAAGTTT GGTAGCAGAT CACGACGAAT CTGGATCGGT
    18181 ACGGATTCCT GGACAATGTA TTTTTTGTAC AACATTTCGG GAATCTGTGT GAGCCGCGCT
    18241 CGGACGCAAT CTTGTAGGAA TCTTTTTGGG GACTGACGCT GGTAGTATCG TTGGTCACAT
    18301 CGTTACCCCT TCGTTCTGTC TGGGGGGCTT TGAGGAATCG GATTGTACTG CCATATAAAC
    18361 GGTCTGCAGA CTTGTATGTT AGAGGGGCGG GCGCCTTCTG ATAAGTATTG TAGAAGAGTT
    18421 TGTAACAAGC ACATGCCATC GGGAGTCGTC AGTGAGTTGG TACGGGTGCG GCGCTGTACC
    18481 CGGGCGTTAG TGATACTCCG AGTGGGGTGC GTGGATGCCA TCCGCTAGGA CAAGTGTGAA
    18541 TGAGATACCG TTGTGTTGTG CCGGTGGGGT CCGAGTATTT CCAGTTGCTG CTACGCAATA
    18601 GACTACCTAA GTTGTGTTAG GTGAGTATTA CGTGGAGCTT TGTCCGGTCA ATGACTCGCT
    18661 GAATGGATGC AGATCGAAAC CGCGAAGTGC GGTATCTATG ATACCTGATT TTGATTTGTG
    18721 GCGCAAACGG TTTTTTGAAA CGGAGTTTAA GCTTTGGCGA TTACATAGGT TAGGTCAGAG
    18781 TCCCGTAGTT AATTAGGGAG GACTTGCTAT TCATTTGGTG TTGATAAATA ACTCTCTAGG
    18841 TTACTATTAG ATACTTTTAA TTGAGAAACA ATTGAGGTGG CTGCGAGGTA GGTAGTCCTT
    18901 ACTCAATGTA ATGGCAGAAT CTCGTCCAGC ACTTGTCAGT GTTCTCCGTA TATAAGTTCC
    18961 GGTAGTAAGT CAGGTGGCAC GGTATAAGGT CGGACACGGT ATTCGTTACG GTATGGTAAA
    19021 TTATCGGCTT GCAGTGCATA TTAACTTACC CTGAGAGTAT GTATGATGTA GACATAGTGT
    19081 GCCTAAGGGT GTTCTCAAGA TCGGTCAAGT AATCTTGAAT CGTTTTTCGA GTGCAACGAT
    19141 GCGGGTGTCG TATCGGGCGG CAATTAGCGC AGAACGTTTC TTCTCAATAA ATGGCAGCGC
    19201 ATGAGGGACT AGATGTGGTT ATGTATGCAG GTTTGTAAAT GGGCACAAAT AACAGAGGCC
    19261 ACAGCATGTG CTACAAAGCG GGCAAAGAGC TATTGCCTGG CGTGTGGTCT GTTCTGAGAC
    19321 TTGGTGGCAA TTTGTGGAAG TGTAGGCCCG GTGCCGAATG GAATTCGGGG TATGGGACAA
    19381 GTGATGCTCT GAAAGCACAA TGGTACTACT GGGTACCAAA TTGTACGAAT GAGCGTTTTG
    19441 GGACAATTGT ATATGTTGCA TGGAATGAAA TTGCGGTGTG GGGTTTCGGT AAGGTCATCA
    19501 TCGTTTCCAA GCAACAGAGG GGTCACACTG TCTGAGTCGC GATGGCTAAT AGTCCCAGTC
    19561 TCATCTATGT ATCTACAGGC ACGGAAACGT TTAACTTCGA ACATGGCGAA TATTAAACGC
    19621 ATAGGTGGTA CTAATGGGGG GGGCTTGGTA GGTCCGGAAT AAGGGGTTCC GTGAGATCGG
    19681 TGATCGGCTA GCGAGAGTGG GGTTTTTCGG CAGATGTTGG GGGAGAAATT CGTCAGCGGC
    19741 TACAGCTGTG GTTCTGGTGC CTTTGTTCTT TGACCATAAT ATGGGTTAGG TAAGATCAGG
    19801 GACTTGTTTA GTGTGAGGTG TGAGCCTTGG AGGTCTTGCT CGCGAGCAAA TCCCAGAGAA
    19861 TTAGTTGTAG CCGGATCTTG GCGCGCGAAC GCCCGTAGCG TCAATTGGTG TAGGTTTCGT
    19921 AGCAATGGAA CATTAAGAGG CTTAATGCAG AGTGCATGCC AATTTATGGT GTGGTGAGTA
    19981 AGCTTTCCCG TAAGTCATTC TTATATTGTA GTATGATAAT AAAGTCGGCG TATTTGTGTA
    20041 GCAGGGTAAG CTTAATGCAT GACTGCATTT AGTTAATAGA ACTATTGATA GTGGTTTCCC
    20101 ATATCGTAAC ATAACTGGGT ATGTAGGTTA TGATTACAGT GTTTAAACCG GGCTATTGGT
    20161 CCACGTAATA CACAATATGG AATGTTTAGC TTTGGTGTGG CGCTGGCTAT CATTACAGCG
    20221 CGAGCAGGTG GCTTGCCTTG TGCTTACACC TAACGGAGAG GTCAAGGATT ACTGACGTCA
    20281 GATAGCGGCG GGTTGGGAGA CAGCTATGGG ACTGGATTGT ATAACTCTAG CTTGTCATCA
    20341 TGGTGGTTTA ACCGTCAAGG GACGCACAGG GCTGAAGTAT AATCCGAGGA AGCTACGGCG
    20401 GCACGTCCAG AAACAGGGAG GAGCGAATTG GCGCGATTCG GTTTGTGACA GCGGGGGTAA
    20461 TGCAGAAAGG GGGGGGGGTC GCTAGGGATG ATACATCTCT TTAACGTTTT AGTTTTCATG
    20521 TTCATCGCCC GGCAGCTCCT CATCACGCGC GGCTCGATTG ATCTTCCGAC TTGTGGTGGT
    20581 TATAGGTTGG TGTGGCGATT GTACCATGAG GGCATCAGGG GTCTTTGCGG TTGTTGTACG
    20641 GTGACGGGGA ACCGGGAGCG GCTAATAAGT TGCGCTTGAC GCACAGCGGG GCCTGCGTCT
    20701 GGGGAAGAAT GCTACTACAT ACAACCTTAG AGCCGAGCAT ATAATCGGTT GGGTTGGTTC
    20761 CGGATCCAGG AGTCTGAATC AGGGGTCTGA CGGAACATCC TCCCGGGCCA TATGTTTTTT
    20821 CAGGCGGCGG TAGCCGGGAA GATCATTACC TCCGATAGTA AGTTCCACGG ATGCAATCTG
    20881 CTAGTGAGAA CATAATGCCT TCGCATTGTG AAGTAGGATA CTATATCTGA TCAGCGAATC
    20941 CGGTGTTGCC TTAGCCGATG CGTACGACGT TGAGGCTGGG GTAGTACTCC TCTTACGCCC
    21001 TTCTATTTGG ACCCCGCCAG TATTTGCCGG CCTGGTGGGA GGTGAGTGGT TCAGGCGCTG
    21061 TGCCAATCAG GATTTCGGGT CCGACCCCGG AGTGCGAGGT GTGTTAGTCA TTTGGGCAAA
    21121 CGGGAACCGT CTCAGGCTCA CGAAACGCGG CTGGTGCTAA CCAAGGTGGA TTGTACGTTT
    21181 AGATGTCGGG CCCGTACCGA CTAAAATTGG ATGCGCCCGC AATAGTTAGG AGGATCGTAT
    21241 TGCGGCTGTC CATAGTATGT GCGAGTGTCC CAACGGCTTA TCCGTGTGAC CGGATGTGAT
    21301 GAAGCGCGGT CTTTCGTTGG TACCAATTGG GGGATGTTTA CAGATGCCGG GGCTGAACAG
    21361 GAAAATCGTG TTACGGATTC GACTACGGTG ATGTTAGAGC GAATGGCTAA ATTTTGCCGC
    21421 TCGATGGTAT GGTATATTGC CGGGCGATAG GTTTTTCGCA TCGAGAAGTT GTGCTCGTGG
    21481 TTCCGCGGTG TCCTGCGTCC ACTCGGAACA GTGCGATCTA CGGTGTTTCG TTTGGTGTCT
    21541 GGCGGTTACG TGCGTTCAAA TATGGGTCGA GTGGGGTGTA CGTGGTATAT CCTGTACGTA
    21601 ATCTCGGGTG TGAAAATCTA TGGATCAAGA ACGAGGAGCC TGATTTTGGC CGATATGTCC
    21661 GAAGTTTGAT TTGTTGCATC TTCGCTGTTG TTGGCAAGAA TGCAGACATC AGATGTCAGC
    21721 GATCTTCTTG TCGTATCGTA ATAAGTGTAC TAAGTACGAC ATATGTGGTA ATTTCTCACG
    21781 TAGAGAAAGT TATTGGGGAC CCTAATAGCC CCAACCGTTC AAGCCTTACA TTAAAGTCGG
    21841 GGAGGGATCG AGTTTGGTAT CGCCGATGAA AAGTGTGGCC TCCGTGATAC CGGACGTAGT
    21901 GGCGACTTGT CGTGTAACCG CCACACTTTT TTGTGGGAGC TGTGCACCCT CACGTTGCTA
    21961 AGGCTTAGGG TAGCTGGCGA TGTTCGGGGT CCGCTACTAT GTGTTTAAGT GTTTATGGAT
    22021 GGTGCTTATA GGCCAGAGCA TGGATAATCC CCTGTAATAT ATGCCTGGAA TGGGCATGGA
    22081 TGAGTTGTGT GGTTTTGGGG TCTGGTAATT TGAGGGGTTT GGGACTGCTA TGGGGGGGAG
    22141 TTTAGATTTC TGCTTGTTCT ACCCATGAAA GGTGGCGCAG ATACGTTACC CCTGCAAGGC
    22201 TTCGGAAATC CTGTGTGTAA TCGCTTATAG CGCGTGCCGC GCCTGAACCC TGCCAGGTTC
    22261 TTAGTTCGTA TCTCGGTGTA TTGTAGCGCG GGACCGGGCG TTACAGTGAG TGTGCGTGCC
    22321 GGGGAGCAGT GAAGTACCGG GATATCCATG GGCTCAGGTC CGTGCCGGCA TTTAGGTATA
    22381 AGTTCGAACG ATCCTTGTGA GTATTGTGCA GGTTTTGGTG ATAGCTCCTC CTTTGATTAA
    22441 AAATAAAGTA ACGCGGTAAT TAGACGGGGG ACTATGTAGG TGAGATTTTA AAGTTTAAAG
    22501 CCGGCCGTAA GCGTTAGGAA AAGCTGGCAA TAGGGTCTTA GGGATTGAGC ATTCCTCCTT
    22561 CTCAGCAGAT TGCTATGGCA GTTACACGTC CGTGTTTTTG CGGTATCGTA CAAGGAGTGC
    22621 CTAAGTTGCC TGTGGATTTG CGGCGGGTAG TCGCGGATTG TCGTTGGGGG ATCAATCCCT
    22681 GAGAAGCCCG ACTATCGGCC GGCGATATAT TCAATTCACC ATAAGTGCTC TATAGGCATT
    22741 GGTTATGTAA CTTGCTTCAA GAATGTCTTG AACTATGCTG TCCGGACTTG GGGTACCGTT
    22801 GTCGGTAGGT TTGTAGGTAT CACATGTGTT TTGGGGTTAT TTCAAAGTAT GTCTTACGAT
    22861 AGCGTGTGGT TACCGTGCAG TAATTCAGCT ATTATTACGC AACTTATTGG TTGTATAATA
    22921 TACGGGATGA CTCGGCTGGT CTGTGTGGTT AGAGTTATTC CCGGGGCTTG GGTGACGGGC
    22981 TAAGGAAGGC GGATCCATGA GTTTACTTGT TGTTGGGCAG ACGTGGGTTA TATGCTAATG
    23041 GATACAGGTC TGTTTGTGAC ATTATTGACA GTTGGAAATT AAATAGTGTC TGTAGTGCTT
    23101 GTTCCGGGGG TTAACGTCGT GTCATCAGGC CTAGATTGAA AGCTGTCATT CTATGCAACT
    23161 GAGCTGTGAC GTAAATATGC TGTGATATTG TAATAGAGTA GTGAGGTTCT CTTAATAAAG
    23221 GATCAATGTG AGGGGGGGTT TAGGTATCAG ATCGCACTAC ATTATTTGAT GGGCAGGAAA
    23281 AGCTTTAATA ATTTTATTAG ATGGTATGCC CGTTTAGTCC GATCGTTAGC TGGTATCGTA
    23341 CTAGAGCACT GGGTATTATT GTATTCGTGT ACATAGGATG TCGTTTACTG CGAACAGGTC
    23401 TGCGGTGTAC ATGATTCCTA TGGGCAAGTT TGGTTATGTT TAGACCCTGA TAGTATTCGA
    23461 TAGTAGCCGT TTAAGGTTTG ATTTTCGTCG ATTGATGAGG AATCCGCTTC GTCATTCTGT
    23521 AATGTGTGGC AATCAAGAAT CTTGCAGCGG ATGCACGATT CTTTAGATTC ATTGGCTAAA
    23581 TTAATCTGAG GTTAAGCTTA AATTGTATTT GTTGCACTCC CTAGGCGGCC GGAGGTTTAG
    23641 AAAATCCGTG TCATTATCCG AGGTGTGTGA TGCCCGTATC AGCGAGAGGA CATGTTTAGC
    23701 TGTCTCTAGT TGACGTGCTT CAGTGTCTTG CCATCTTCGT TCGTACTTGT CTCTCTAATC
    23761 TGTTTAGGTG TTCTGTTTGG TTTTGATTCC TAGGTGATTT GTATAGGACG ACGTGTTAAT
    23821 GCCGTCGTCT GTGGCAAAGT TGGTGAAACT AAGGAGTGCT ATGCCGACTG GTGATTTTCT
    23881 CCCGGGTCGT ACTTGGGGCG GGAAGAAACG GGGGAAGATG CCAATAGCCC GGATAGTTAA
    23941 AGATGCGGTG CGTAAAGTGC AAGGTTCCAA GGGCTAGTCT TAAAGGTATT CAGCCACTAA
    24001 GACTAGCACA TTTGTAAGTA CCCTAGTACT TAGGTGTATA ACCTATTAGT CTTAGTTTTT
    24061 AGCTTTCATT TACTTGACAG CTGTGAGGAA GGGCCTTCCT TGACCTATGC CGCGAGAGGG
    24121 CGGTGATAGG CGTATCGGAT GAGATGTATA TTGATAGTGT TACAGTATAG AAAACCGTTT
    24181 AATTTGATCT AGTTCATGCA CTTGTAATCG ATTTTTTTGA GATGAGCGTC TGGGCTGCTG
    24241 ATTTAACTTC GTCTGTTTTA CTAGTTTGAG TGTCGATGCG GTAGATCTCT AATGATACAC
    24301 CTTATATAGT GGAGTGCTTA GACCAGATTA GCGGTGGCAG TTGCTACGTC GAAAGCGCAA
    24361 GATGACATCA GCCCAGTCGC CTTGGTTTGT ATGGATTGTA GTACCGCAAA GGTTCAGACA
    24421 CTTACGCGTG AGCGGCTTAA GATGTGGGGT ATAGGGATCT GTGCCTGTCG GTTGTGTGAG
    24481 TAACGGGTGT GTAATTCTAG TGGGTTATGC CCTTCGTTAA TCACTCCTTT TGGTTGTCGC
    24541 AAAGCTTGGA CCTGGGCGAG CTTCTCGTGA TTGCCCTCAA GGAGCCCAAC TTGCTCTGTC
    24601 TGCGAGAGTT AAGGTGTGTC TTATCATTAG TTTATATCTT CAAGGGACTC AAAGATGTAA
    24661 GATGATACTG GAGGTTATAT TGTATTCTCT TCCCTCCTTG ATGAACCGAT ACACTAGTTT
    24721 CTTCGACTCA TCACATGGGA ACAGCGGGAA CCCACCATTG TCGCTCGGGG GGTTGATTGT
    24781 AGGCTCTCGA GCTGCCTCGT CATGTGTGTG TTATTCACTG TTGTAACGTC GATCAGCGAC
    24841 TATGCGCTTG GTAGTCGTTT GCTCCTAAGT GAATGGATCA GACTTGCCCG ATATTGAAGG
    24901 ACAGAAATCG GGAACGGCTC TGGGGGCAGT GTTTTCACTG CCTAGAGGAG GCAGCAAATT
    24961 CAAGCTTGTG CAAATGATCT TCGGCGAACG TCTTATTCTA TCCTTGGCCT GGTGTGGCTA
    25021 GGTAGGAGTA ACTTGTAAGT GCATCGCGGC AAGTTCCGTG CTTGTATGTA GTGAGGGCGT
    25081 TTGGTTTTTG ATCAGTACCA TAGCAGGGAT ATTGTTCGGA GGGGACTCCT TAGTTATTTA
    25141 ATTTGTGGCA TCTGACTAGG TTGATTTGTG CTTTGGCTTG TTTCCGATTT TCGCGTGGCG
    25201 CGCCCGACTA TTACTACCAG GAAAAATTGA GGTTTGCTGT TTGTCAGATA TTCTTTCCGG
    25261 GAACCTATTG CGCGCTGATC GGGTCCGTTT AGTCGTGTGT CCTTATAAGT TACATCCAAG
    25321 AGATCAGGGC GCGGACATGG CGTTAAGCGT TGCAGATCAT CGAGTTAGAC CTTGATTACA
    25381 TGACGTATGT GTTTTGCCAG TAGGGCGCTT TCTGTCTTAT TTTATACTTG GTACCTTTTA
    25441 GCCGTTAACG TCTGGGCTAT CGTTTGTCGG TGCTGACGAT GAAGGGGTCG CTTGGTTTAG
    25501 ATAGTATCGA TTATGTTAAA GTTTGGTTAG TGTGTCACAG ACGAATGATT TACAGCTGTG
    25561 CCACGTGCTT TAACGTATTT GTGTGGGCTG CGGGAACAAT TAGGTCCAGT GAGGTGTCTG
    25621 GCGTGTCCGG TATAGAGCGG GCGCGTTGTG GGATCGATGT CGCGAGTGTC CTTGGCGGTT
    25681 AATGTTACGG GCGCGGGTCT GTGTGTGACT GTGACTTAAC TCAATTATTG GAAGGTCTTA
    25741 TAGTTACAGA GTAGATGGGT CTGGTTAAAT GAAGATTGAG GCGTATTTGG GGTTTCCGTG
    25801 TTTGAGTCTC GCGGGTGCGT TATGCTGTAG AGCTAAGGTT TAAAATGGAA GTGTGGAGCG
    25861 TATGAGCGAC TAGGACACGG GGTTTGGTAC TCTTGGGATG CCGGGGGGAC GAGGACGTCC
    25921 AACTTCGTTC CGCACTTGTT GTGATGTCTG GCTTGGAAGA AGAGAGTGAT AACGAAGAAC
    25981 AGGGATTTGG GGACGTCTAT GACCTGAGTC TGAGGGGTAA GCCTGGCCTT CAACACCGTG
    26041 CAGAGCTCGT TAGTGGGGGA CTACAGGGGT GGGCGGTTTG CGTGATTTGA AATATAGTGG
    26101 TGAAGCGTGA ATAATATAGT GCTTGTCTCT TTCGTAGCCT CAGTGTAAAG GGCGGGTCTT
    26161 TCAGGTGGGG GATCGTGGGG AAATGTGCTT CTGCCAATGA GTTGGTTTTA GATCTCTTCT
    26221 CCCTCGATAC GAGAGATTAA AATCGATGCG GTTGTCAGGA ACCTATAGTG AGGATAGCAC
    26281 GCGATAGGCG ACGGGGAACT CGTGGAAACT GTATATTTCC CATAGACATG TCCCGGAAAG
    26341 ACTTGTCGTA CGTGCGCAAT TGATCTTTCG TAAAGGCCGG CTGTGGCGGT GCATGTGGGG
    26401 TCTTTGGCTT GTTACTCTAA AATTTTCGTC AAGTAAAGCC CGGATTAAAT TGGCGGATTA
    26461 GCTTTACCAA GGTTAGGGTA CAGCTCTCTA GGTATAAAGT TTCCATGCTA TGAGCTGTCA
    26521 CTATAATGAC ATATGGTTCG ACTGTCTTTA TGAGAGCACT GGGTGCTTGG TACGTTTAGA
    26581 GCGGTGTAGA TCATTTAAAC GGAATATCTT CGCCACTCCG ATTGTGGTTA GGGCTCTTTC
    26641 ATTGTAAACC TGCCGACGAG GGACCCGGGC AGATGCTGGT ATTACTGAAT CACTACTTGA
    26701 TGGCATAGGT GTCGTGTATA AAACTTGGCC TTTGTGGGGT TATTCGAACG TAGAAGCTAA
    26761 AGTGGGGTGG TTGGTGTAAT CCTAGTCTAT CTAGGCGTAT GCAATATGTT ATTATAAGTT
    26821 GTGGTGTGTC GACTTGCCGG GGCGGCAGAT TTAATTCTGT CATGTTTTGC TCAGTCATAA
    26881 ACTCTGTGAT ATTTTTGAAG TTTGAATGGG ACAGTCTAGC TGCGTTTATG AGTTAGCGCG
    26941 TTGTTTCAGC CTTGGATATA TCTACTCGCT ATATTTTGAG GGATATCTGC CGAACTAGTT
    27001 GGGTGTATTT GTGGACTCGA TGATTTGGTG GACGGACGAT TGTGGTTTTA TAGATTATAA
    27061 CGGACGGGCA GCTATTGTCG ACTAGAGGTT AATGTGGGTG AGTCACATCG GATTACTGAA
    27121 GTGAAGTACA GGAGCTCTGA CAAATTTTAA TTAGCTAGCT AGGTTATATT GTGAAACAGC
    27181 AGGACCATGA GGATGCAGCG TCCGAATCTG ATTTTAAGTC AATACGGTTG TTGCAGCGCC
    27241 TATTAAGATC GTAAAGAATG GGTCCTTCTC GCATCGGACT AACGGGCTTC TAGTTGAGGG
    27301 GGGACATTTA AGCGTCGTTG AGGGGTGGCA CGAGTCTGAG CGCGTGGCCT TCTGAGCTCG
    27361 TGAGTCAGTG TAAGATGTGT TAGCGACGAG GATGTGGACA GGCACGTTGC GAGTGCTTTT
    27421 CGTGAAGTAG ACTGAAATGT GATTTTTTGT GCCATCTGGC TACACGACGT CGTACTACTA
    27481 AGTCTGTTTT ATGTGTCGCT AGTGCGATTG TTCGTAAAGG AGTTCTTAAT ACGTGGTTAA
    27541 AATATATCTT TGAATCGTAA GGCTTAGGGG AACGCGGTTA AGATTACGTT TGAGGATGTC
    27601 TGGATGTCCC ACCGCAACAT GCACATGTAA GGGGATCTAA GTACCTACCC CCTGTATCCA
    27661 TGTTGGTGAT AGCTCCCTGT GGTTTAGATC ACTGGAAAGG GAGCGTCTTT GGTCACCTCC
    27721 GACGGGCACC AGGCTTTGAC ACGTAGTAAA TATGGTTCTT GGGAAGCTGG ATTTTTGACT
    27781 AGCCCGTTGG GAGATGAGGG ATTACTCTAG TATCTATATT TTCGGCATTC TTGTTATCAT
    27841 CAAGTATACG TCTTATGATG TTGTCCCGCG GGATGTGATA CTTGTTGTCT TTATGCTCAT
    27901 AACAGTCTCT TCTCCCAATT GGGTGTGAGT TGACAGTGGT TTTACCAAGT AGGGTGCCGG
    27961 GCCCAACAGA AATGGGACAT TCGAGAGTAT GGCCAAATTA ACTTTCGGTA TTAAAATGGG
    28021 AAGTCTGCCT GAATCATTCG CGAGACTTAT ACTGGGGCTT GATCTGGGTT ACTTGGTGGC
    28081 GCCATAATAA CCTGAGAAAT GTGGCAGATA ACATGGAACT CATCTTATCG TAACGGGTGC
    28141 TGGGGTGTTC CATGCCTTTG CGGAAAGATT TCAGCGAGAT GTGTCGTTCT GGCTTACTTT
    28201 TAGTATTTGG GAAATAAGGC TCCAGCGCCT GTCCTAATTA GCTACCGTAG CAATGTGATG
    28261 ATTAGTGTGG GAGAGAATGC AGAGTATCAG GTTTCTATAA TGAAACATGT TTTGAATATA
    28321 GTTGCGGAAG ATGATCTAGC GGTGACCCAA GAGAATAAAT AGTAATGTTG GGTGGCGTGT
    28381 GGGGGGAGAG AGTACGAGAC TGGTCAAGGA GCGGCCGAGG GTTTAGAGAG CAAGTTGGCA
    28441 CCTTAGGGGA CAGGGTCCTA ATAACCGATC AACGTCGTAC TTCCGGGTCG GTGACGTGAA
    28501 ATCCCTCTAT TCGTTTTTCA GGGAGTGCGT TCGAGCTTGG CCTTATTGAG CTTACTTTGC
    28561 TACATCTGAC TGCTACGGGG GGGGAGGTTG TGAATTGATG CGACTGTAAT GAAACATCTG
    28621 GTCTAATGGC GGGGTAAAGC GGCTGCCGTG TTTAGTCTGA GCAAGTGCGT TGGTTCTATG
    28681 GTCCTTGGAC AAAATATAGT GATAAACTTT TGGGTGTTAA AGACTAAGTC TACAGTAGTT
    28741 ACTTTGAGTA TCGGCCGTAC TGACGGAGCC ATGTATAAAA CATTAGAGCG AGTAGGGACA
    28801 GGCCTGGGCA AGCTAGATGG AGGAAATATC GTCAAAAGAT GATGCTAGTC GGGGGGGGTA
    28861 GGCTTCTTGG ATGTACTGCC CGTAAGAATG GTGTTCGAGA GCTATGGTGT CCGAGTGTTT
    28921 TAATTATTTA TGTGTTTATC TCGGAAAATT GCCGTGCTTG AGCGCTTGTA CTATCCGTCT
    28981 CTGCGCTTAG GAACCTTTTC CTGACACCCC TTAGTAATCG AAGCTAGTTA GATAGGACGC
    29041 TTTGTGCTTT CGTGTGGGGT CATAAATCTT TTCCCAGATG TTCCTGGGTT CGACAGAAGC
    29101 ATTTGCGATG CTTTTCGTGT AATCAAAGGC TCGTTACTGA CTGGCTTTCA CATCGGTTAT
    29161 CGGCGTATGA CTTTATTAGT ATGGAGGAAA AAAAGCGGCC TGTTAATATG GAATTTCTAT
    29221 GTTTACCTAA AGAAGTAGAG GATCTCTTAC GTTCGCATCT AACAATAGTC CCACGGTCGT
    29281 TTGCTTGCTT TATTGCGCAG ACCATACTGT AAGCATCGGT ACGTAAGGAG TGTCTATACT
    29341 TCAACTTTAG TATTTTACGC CTAGTATTAC TTGGCGTTAA GGGCGTTGGC TCGAACGGTG
    29401 TTTTTGCGAG GGCCCGTGGG GCGCGCATTT CAGTATACGT AATGTGAAAA GATGCAAGAA
    29461 GTGTGATTTG AATGTGGGTG ATCATAATAC AATTTAGTTC GTGGGTTTCA GTTTTTTAGA
    29521 TCACTGTTGT CTAGCATGGG CCTTTTTGTG TGTTGCTTGC GTTACAGATA AACATCATTC
    29581 TGCGTTGGGA GACTCAAATG TGGCGAGTAC GACTGCATTG CTTCGAGCTA GTTACCGTTC
    29641 ACTACGGCGA CTGAGGCGTC AGACTTGATA CGGTCGTCCG TGTAGTATGC CGATCCGTTC
    29701 GGAGGCCGAA CAGGGTGTCG TGCGTCCTAA GGTGAGGAAT TCACCCTTCC CGACGCATAA
    29761 TATAAGGAAT GATATGCTGA AGGCAAGTTG TTAAAGGTCC TATGTCGTGT GTTGAAGTCT
    29821 CATGATTCTA ATAGTACGGA TGCATGAGGC GGGCACAAAC TGAATCCGCG TCGCATGCCG
    29881 TCGACCGAAG GTCCCGTTGC GTGTCACGTT GCCTGAGTTG GCGGTTTATT TCGACGGTTG
    29941 ATTTCGCTTC GGTTCTACTA CCACGGAGGT TATGTTGGTA TGGATGCATA AATACGTGAG
    30001 TTGAAAAAGG ATTCCTAGTT CTACTAGGCT ACTCCTCCTA GGGCGTATAG CAAGTCCCTG
    30061 GGATATACAT TAGGCAAAGG AATACGAATT AGTGCTTGAC TAAGATTAAG CGTGGTTATT
    30121 ACATAGCTTG AACCTGACGT GGTGCGATGT ACGGTACCCT AGTGCTATGG AGGAATACAA
    30181 GTCCGGGCGG CCTTTCGGGT TGCGTGGCAA AATTTGATGG GCGACGCGGG TCCTTTTACT
    30241 AGTAAAGGGA GGTGATTCAA CATATTTCAT AAAGGGTTTG GATGATGCTG ATATCATGGC
    30301 ATATTTGCTG TATGTACTGG GCACGCATTT GTACGGCGGG TTCGACTTGG GTTTTGGCAG
    30361 CTGAGCGTTG TGGTAGGTTA CCCGGTCGTT CTTTTTCCCA CGTTACTAGG GATCTAGTAA
    30421 GCAGGCAGTG ATTGGACCAG GCACTAACCC GAATGAATAC TATGAGGAGC TCAGATGATT
    30481 TAATACATGT TATGTTAGCC ACCAGCAGTG GTGAACCACG AATATTTTGT GCGACGTTTT
    30541 GGTACTATCG TGCCTAGGAG GTACTAAAGT ATACTTGTGT TGACCCTTGC ACCACAACTG
    30601 TATAGCTTTG GCGGCTTCAT AAATCGGTCG CATCTTGTGG AGAAGTGTTA ATCTTTATAT
    30661 TTTCCCATGG AGGGCGGCCA ACGAGTGGTT AGAAAGCAAC AGTGAGTGGA TGTGTTCGAC
    30721 GGATGCCTAG AAGTGTAAAA GCTTGGGAGT TCCGGGTTAC GTGGTGTGGT AGTCGCGAAA
    30781 AAAGGACTGG GGTGGAGCAG TCCAGGGACG AATTTGATCA GAGACGTTCA CAGCAGGTGC
    30841 AGTGTGTGCG TTGTTGTGTG CAGAACTTAA AGGTAAGGAG CTTTAAAGGT GTCTGTCATT
    30901 GGGCTGTCCC TTGCGCCGAT GAGCATGTGC GTATGGACTT TTTGTGACCC AGGCAGAGCT
    30961 TCCGGTTTCT ATAGGCAATA CGACAAAATT GTCCAACTAT TGGGACTGTT GGTGCGTGGC
    31021 ACTCGGTGTT GGGTGTACTG TCACTACAAC TCCCATTATC GGGGGTGTTA TTGGTGATGG
    31081 TTGTACTCTT TCTTAAGCGG GATGGGGCAA GAATTTGGGG ATGCCGTGGC TATGAAGCAT
    31141 GGAAGAACGT TGTTCGGGAT GGGAGGATAT TAGTTCTTAG AGCGGTGCGA TGATTCTGTG
    31201 ATATGGCTTT GCCATGCAGA TGGTTGGCAG TATTAGCCGT GAAGTGCACT TCATCCTCGT
    31261 TTGGTATAAT TGTTGAAGGT TCCTCGCAAT GACATAATTG AAACAACTTC GAGCATTGTA
    31321 GGGAGATCTT GAGGGGGTGA GAGTCTTGCC CACATTTGTC CGTCAGTGAT TTCTACGTAT
    31381 AAGGCAGGTG TATGATACGG GCGGGCGAAG TACTCGTACG TCACGAGCTA ACCTTGGTGC
    31441 GGTATTGCAC TAAACTTGCA ACAAAGGGCT GCTAACTTAG TAATAGCGGT ATAGTCGAGC
    31501 TGTCAAGTAA TTAGTGTGGG GGGAATCGGC AATTAGAGAT AAGGTATGTT GTATGAGTTT
    31561 TCTCTGTTAG GTCCAAAGTG GTAGGGTTGA AGTGTTGTGA AACGGTACTG CGTTACTCTT
    31621 ATTGATAATT CCAGTTAATG TTTGACCCAT TACCGTCAAG GATCCTTGGA GGTCGAGCGA
    31681 TGGTTCTTTG CTGGTATTTC TCTGGGTCCT ACTACACTGC TTGAGGCGGG TTATTTCCCC
    31741 TCTACTGAAG AAGCTGGTGA CATATGATGG TTTGCCCAGA TGGTTATTAT ATGGTTTAAG
    31801 TGGACTTACC GCTCCTCCGT CTGGTTGTGA ATGCGGTACG TTACCGGTGT ACAATACACG
    31861 TCCTATATGT GAGCTAAGTG AAAGCTGGGG TCTTGTTCTG CATCTTAGCG ATAAATACGA
    31921 ATAGTGTGCG CAAGAGTGGT TGTGTGATTT ATTATTGGAA GGATCCTTGT TTCTTCCAGG
    31981 GGTGTGCTTA TAAATGTTAG CGGGCAGTTG GAGTACTTCA AACTGGTGGC CACTGCTAGG
    32041 TCGATTCGTA GTTGCCTGCA ACACAATATT TAGGGGTGTA GTCGTTTATT GGAATAGTAG
    32101 CGTCGAGCAT CAAGCATAGA ATCGGCTTAT GTACCCAGTG ACCTCCATAG TATACTATAC
    32161 TGACGCGAAG CGAGTTAGTC TGTATTTGGC TAGATCACGG TGGCCGACCT CCCTTCCTTG
    32221 AGTAATATTA GGGTAAGATA CGGTTTGGAC GCGGATATGG AATGTAGTCG ATTTCGAGTG
    32281 TGGAGGGATC GTACTTGTGA TCGGACTTAT GCCTCAATAC AATGACACGA TTGGCTAGCG
    32341 CACTGGAGGG CGAGGCAAGG ACTTTGGTAG TGCAGTTGCC GTCTGGAGAC TCATTCGCAG
    32401 TCCTGAGTTT AATCGGCGAC GCGGCTGTAA TGCTGACTGA TACGTTACGA GCGTTCCTCA
    32461 CTCTAGGAAG GTGCGGATAA CGTGTTCGTT AGACCTTGCG TCCATTGAAA TGGTCGATTA
    32521 TCAAGAGGCA CAGTTACAGT GCAAATTGGC AGGCTTGCAT TATTATATGG ATGTAGCCGG
    32581 GTATCATTTT GTAGGCGCGT GGTATCGTGG GTGGATTTGG GGAAAATTAA GTTAACATAG
    32641 CTGTATGTTC ACGTTGAGTT AATCTGGGAT GGTGCAGGGC CATCGAACGG GGTACGGATA
    32701 GGCCACTACC CATCTAAAAG AGCATCCTTT GGCGGGGAGT TTGTGGCTAG GGCGTTAGGT
    32761 TTGCACTGGC GGCTCCGGCG AGTTAGCTAC CTTCGCCGGT TTGGCATTAC CTGTATACCG
    32821 TGGTACGTAA TACTGGTTTC TAACTCAGGT TCGTTGTATG CGGGAACGTT ACGTTATGAT
    32881 TGGTTTCTAT GGGAGCCCCT CTGCCTCAGG ATCGCAGAAG AGTATTTTAC AACTTCTTGT
    32941 TCTCTTTCTA GGGTTGTCCT TACCAGGGCG ACACGTCCAT TTCGGCAAGA AACGGAGAAG
    33001 CGTTAGCGAA CTACGGAAAG GCGTGACAGG TCAGATTAAA CTGACGGTGT TCAAGTTAAG
    33061 TGCATCATGT TAGGCATGTT CTTTGTGGGG CAACATAGTA TTCGGTGGTG CGGTCAATGC
    33121 TCCTAAGATG GATGTGTCAG GATGGTTGCA GAGGAGACTG CTGTAGCTTG CGGAAAAGTG
    33181 TGCCCGAGTA CAAGGTGTGT ATTATTGCTA CCAAAAATAC AGTGGTATGG TACCGAGAGG
    33241 CGTAAGGACA GCTGATGCTC TGAATATTAA CGTCGAGATT CTTAAACCAT TGCGACCATA
    33301 AGGGGCCAGT GGTTAATTAA AACTGGCTGG CTGTTGTGGG CGTTGGAAGA GAATTAGTTG
    33361 AGCTTTTCAT GGTGTTGAGG CCCCGCTCGG AATATTATGT CGGACGTTCT TTTAATTTCG
    33421 TAATGTCCCC ATTAGACCTG TCGTAGATAA CGAATTAATT AGATACGGTG GGACGAGAGT
    33481 CGTTTAGTTA GTGCTTATTC GGGTTTTGAT GGGCCATGAA CTTCGGAGGA AGGCTGACCC
    33541 TGTGTCGGTC GGAGTTATTT CGTTGTTATT TGTAAATCAG GTGTTATTGC TAGAGGAACG
    33601 TATTGTCTAG GATATCGGTT GTAGTCCGTA ACGTGAGGGG GCGGTAGCAG CGATATACAA
    33661 GTGCTACTAA AGCGTTAGTA AGGTGCCATG TACGACTCCC TGTTGTTCAT CATTTGGAAC
    33721 TATAATGATC TTGGTCCTCC GTTCTAAGTG AGACGGCTGC GTTTTGACGT TTTGGGCTGG
    33781 GTCGTTGGCT TACGTTCATA CAGGTTACAT AATGGCAGGC GTATCGCTCC TTGGCCAAGT
    33841 GGTGTGCAAT TAACCAGTAT GTCAGATTGT GTAATTGGAT GGTTACTTAC TGATTTGTAC
    33901 AGATGTCTAT TAGTACTGTA TCATAGAGTC AAGATGTTAA TTAATTCGAT TAGTCATGCA
    33961 CCAAGAGAAA TATCGTTCAC GACTTAGGGA TATTATCCGA GTGTTCGGAC TAGTGTCGGT
    34021 TTGCCATTGT GCTCGGTGTA AGGACGTAGG CGATAGTCAT TGTTAGTCGG GATGGATATT
    34081 AGTCTTTTTA TCGTTGTATT TTAAATGGCT CGATTGTTCG CAAGGCTTGT GGGACTTCAG
    34141 ACATCTGTAG GACCTGCCAT AATTCTAAGC GTTACGAAAA TTTTAAAACG TCGAGTGGGC
    34201 TATGTGAACT GATCAGTGGC GGCTTGGGTT CGGTCCGGTT CCTCGGGGGA AAGTGGGATT
    34261 AATTGTGACG AATTTAGTAA GTACGGGGGA TCAGTTGAAT GCGGAGAACT CGGGTACAGG
    34321 TCTGAGGGTT TCACGCAGAG TCTTGTTTCA CGAGAGAAGT TCGCTGGGTC TGGACATCGT
    34381 ATTGCACAAC GGGTTTCGAC GTTTCGTCTA TCTGGAAGGA GTAAAGCCGT ACCCGTTATT
    34441 TCTATGAAAT TATGTGGGGA GGTTGCGCGA GGTTGACGAC GGGTTGCTAG AGGCCGCTTG
    34501 TGAGTTCCGA TGTGGCTTTG TACGTAAGCC CAATTTCTAC TGAGATTAGG GCTTAGCGTA
    34561 CATAGGGTAG GCCTGGCTTG TAAATGGTGG GTAGCGATAA TAGGTTTATA AGGTATTGCC
    34621 AGTATTTGAC GAGGCCTACT TCCCGTCGGC CAGAGAGCTA ATTTTGGTCT GTTTCTGATG
    34681 ATTCGGACCT TGCTGAAGGG CATCGCGTGC GCACCGGGTG CACCAATGGG ATCCGGAATT
    34741 TAGTTGATTA AAAAGGCCCC ATGTGGATAC TTGCACTTGT AGCGCTGTAT TTACAGTGTC
    34801 CCGGTGTCCG GCAGATGCTT CGAACCCGTA TATGGCCTTA TGTGGTTTGT ATAATATATT
    34861 ATCGCTAATC CATGTTTGCA GACTCCTGCG CGAGTCAGTT TGTGTCAGAC AGCAAAAATT
    34921 AAATGACTCA CGAGGAGGCC AGTGGGTGCG TGAAAGGCTG CCTTATTTTC TTGTAATTAT
    34981 TAAAGCTAGA TAGCCGTTTA ATCTCATTGG CTGAATGTGC GTAGGTCAGT TGCTTTGGTG
    35041 GAGGAACAGA ACTAAGTGAA TGTTCGAAAA CCCGCCGGGA GAGTGTCCTC GATTAATTAT
    35101 CATTGGTACG CTCAATGTGG GTGCAACGTG TGCGGTGCGC ATGGCATAGG AATGTGACCG
    35161 CTTATCTTTG GTGATCGGAG GTTGTCTATT TTGTTCAACT CATTAAAGTC TAGTACCTAA
    35221 ATTGGTCGTT TACGCTGACT GACTTGAATA ATCAATCGGA TAGGTGTTGT TTTTAACTAG
    35281 TGTTTCTGTA TGCTGTCTAC TGTATGTGAT CTTGAAATGT GTTAGTGATT GATAGTTGGT
    35341 AAATTGGATC TGAGTCGGAC CATAACTCAG ACGCTTTCGA TCCTTTTAGG GCTGAAGAGG
    35401 TCGTGCCAAA ACGGATCAAC CGGAAGCGGT GGGCTTGAGT TACTAGTTGT TGATACGAGT
    35461 GTTATGCGAT AGCGTCTCAT GGTTATACAA TAGCTCTTCA TAGGCTGTTT AAATGATGGT
    35521 TTTTTGACCT TCTGGGTATA TGGAATTGCA AGCCTAGTTC GAACACACCT CACTTGGTTG
    35581 GACCTGGCTA ATCACAGTTT GGGCAGACCG TGGGTGTCTG TAGGGTTTTT GCTAGCGTAA
    35641 CGCCCAGCTA CGAAGTCTTT TTAGCTTGAG CATGGTATTG ATTAGAGATT GATGGAGTCC
    35701 CACGGCTCGC ACTCAGGGAT AAAATATGGG AAATCGGGGA GTCGGAGATA GTATTGGTTG
    35761 ATGGGCGTGT GGCATTCCGG TTTTCGCTAT GTATACTTAG ACAGGAGTGG TAAAATCCCT
    35821 GTAGGTAGAC CAGTTTTCTC TGTGCGAGGG TGGTATTATG TCTAGGGCGT AGGATGGCTC
    35881 GACAACTTGG GCCCTGGGGC ATTGGAGTCG ATAGTGCAGC GTCGGTGATC GAGCCAATCT
    35941 TAAAATATTG TACGGAGGTC ATATGATGTG GTTGGAAACA ATTGGTTGGG GCGCCTCCCT
    36001 GTTAGGACAT TTGAGTCGCG TATGTTGGAT TGTGGACGTA GAGCTTCGCA ACGGCTTTTG
    36061 CTGAGTCTGC AGCGGAGAAC GTGGAACAAT GTGCTCGTGT TGTGATAGTA GGAGCCTGAT
    36121 CGGTGTGGGG TCTTGTGAGG CCCTCAACGC GTGTCAGACA GGCCGCCTGC CGGCTTGCAG
    36181 CAATTGACGT TCCCGAATCA GAGAGGTGCC TGAGGGCTGC GTCAGGTAAA CTGTTGGGCG
    36241 GAATAAATAA TAAACGAAGT CGGTACAGCT TGTGGGGACG ATTTTATGGT ACATGTACGT
    36301 GCTCGACGCT TTCCGCTTTT AATGAAGCAC AAGTAGTAGC TTCGAGGTAC GTTCGGTCCT
    36361 GAAGTATGAG GCAAGGCCGC GGGCATTAGA TTTCTGTGGA AACACTCACT GGTGTAACGG
    36421 TTTTTGGCAG ATCTATTAAG TGCGGAGCAT CACATCGACG GCAAGACAGT CGGGAACTGC
    36481 GCAGGGTGAT TGACTCGTAG AGTGCCTGTC GCGGCGTATA GTGTGGGAGC CAAGACTATG
    36541 CACATCCGAG GTTGTCGTGC GAGTAAGTGC CCACAATCGT TTAGGTCAGA AAGAATGGTG
    36601 GCCCCGCCCG TGGGAATGGG TCATTCGGGG TAGGTAGGGA GATTGGGACT ATGCCGGGGA
    36661 GAATTGGATA GAGCCGACTT CAACTTAAGG CAGTTAGTTT ACTATGTTGG TGCGAAAAGG
    36721 TTGGGTGTCT ACTGTGCGGG CTTTCAATTA AGGTTCTTTG TTCTTTTGGT CGACTTCGGG
    36781 TGATACAACT CATTTGCTCC AAGAATTTCC GACGCTTAGA GGAGCGTTTG CTCCGTTAAT
    36841 CCCTGGTTTC CCTTTTACTC CCAGAACTTA TTTTGGAGCG TGTGTTATGG TTTTATCATT
    36901 GTGCGTTTCT GACGCTATAC CTTCTTTCGT GCTCTTTGCC GGGTTAATCG CACTTTGTTG
    36961 TGGGAGTCGC TGGACATATT TTTTGTGAGT TCCTAGTTGT TGGGCGATAG ACGCTTGTGA
    37021 CAACCTGTGC ATACTGCCAT GTTCATTTGC TTTTAAAGCT TTTAGTTCTA TATGGCTTCG
    37081 TCTAGTTGTC GATATTGTAG TGTTATGGTC TAGGTATGTG TCAGATCGCG TCGCTTACCC
    37141 GTGCATCGGA CGATAAGGAA CTAGTTTGAT GTGATACGAC TTATCGCGAG CGTTGGAAAC
    37201 TAGTGTCGCG CGTGCATAGA TGGTCCGGAG GTTAGTCAAT GGTTGGCGGC CATTTGTCCT
    37261 ACCTCGACGA AATGTCCTTT CGGTTTCTTG CGATAGGGCA AACTGGGCTC GTCCGTTATG
    37321 GGTTTTTGAT GAGCGCGGCG CGGGTACTAG CCTTCAGGAT CTAATGAATT GGTTTGTTAA
    37381 AAGCCATGCT GAGATGAGGG TGTGGGCTAG GGTTCTGTCC CGGTGTAGTC GGTGCTGGAT
    37441 GGTATGCGTT GCATTAATTT CAGCGTGCGT ATGGTCGTGT TACTGTTTCC ACCAGCTCAT
    37501 GCCTCTGGGG GTGTGTGCCC TTAATTTCCG GGGCCATCTA GGGCTCGTGA TTGTGGTGGG
    37561 ATTAGAAAAG TGTTCGGGAA GGTGGTTGTG GTGGATATTT AGTTCTAGGA AGATAGAGTT
    37621 GGCCTTTGTA TAGTACGAAG TGCACGGCCG GCTCCATCGT GTCGGGGGGT GCGGTCAAGG
    37681 CAATTCTTGT AACTGGTGGT CGAGATGGTT AGTCATGTAG ATTGGGAAGG GTGAGCATCG
    37741 GTCGAGTAAC TTTGGTATTG GATGGATGAG TTGGTAGCAA TGTAGGCCCT TTCTAGCAAT
    37801 CGATGCGGCA GTGAGCTAAA GAGGGTGCTG GCCGGTAAGC CGACTATCTC ACGTGCAGGT
    37861 TCTATCGAGA GACGGAGGAA CGTTGGTGGA GGCGTAAGAC GGCGTTCTTA CGTTGGGTTA
    37921 GGTGGGAGGG GGATCTGAGT GATGATCACT CGCGCAGCAT CCACGCGTGA AAGCTTGATG
    37981 TCGAATCGGC TGAGCTGGCG TATTGGTTAC AAGATCTGAG TCCTCTTTCT AGTGTATTTC
    38041 AGTCGAGTGA GGTGCAGTTT GCTAGTTATT AGGTGGATAT TAGTTCAACA CTAGTTGGCT
    38101 GCGTGGCAGT TATCCCGAGT TCTAGTTCGA GGCGTGAGGG CCCTCCCATT GAAGTTGTTT
    38161 TGTTTATCTG CAGAGTTACG AGATTTAAGC TTGTCGGAAG AGTTTCGTAC GAGGGGTGAG
    38221 ATAAAAGAGA CAGAGTTAAT CGGTTTGTCT GCCATACTTC GGTTATCGCC CGCTTTGTGA
    38281 AGAAAACTGT GGTGTTTAAC CGTCTTGAAG TTATGGCTAG ATGATTTTCT GCCATTCTGT
    38341 AGTGAGGTTC GGGTTGGTAG GTTCGGGCGC CTCTATCCGA TGAGGTTCAG GGTGAGATAT
    38401 GGCTCCTGTC GATAGCAGGT TGAGCAATCA TTCATCGAAG CGACAACTAG GTCATGTAAG
    38461 GATGAACGTT GCCTTTTATA GCGGATAGTT AGTAACTACT TAGGAAGGGT CACTCATATT
    38521 CGTGCGGGGA GTCTGATTGA CGGTAAACGG GGTTAACGGG GTTGAGTGTC TCCGGATGGG
    38581 GCGTACTTCT GTTCCGGCTT AGCACGATAA GGCATTAAGA GAAAATAGAT TGTAACGGGC
    38641 TGCTCCAGTT TGATTCGACA AGAGGACATC TAATTGATGT GCGGAAAACG TATCGTCTTG
    38701 CCGGTGCGAG GTTAATCGGC GGCTGTGAGA AGCACTGAAT TCACGGGATG CCAGCACATG
    38761 AATTTCAGAA TTACTGATGC ACGTTTGTCG CTTCTGGGGT GACTTCATGA TCAATAACAG
    38821 GCGAGTATTT GAACCCTGGC TATTTAGTAT CTTCAGAATA AGATGAAGTG TAATTGCGCG
    38881 ATGACTTGGG TGGAACTTTA TGCAGGGCCG GCAAAAAATT GGTCGGTGCA CAAAGTAATG
    38941 TTCGTGGTCC TGACAAACGT CCTGCAGGAG ATTAATGGAA TGTGGGGGTT TTTTTTACCC
    39001 ATTAAGCATT AATGCGCGGT CTTTCGGTGG ACTGTTGTGT TGATACCCGG TTTGGCGTTT
    39061 AGTGCGCAAA TGGACTAAGG CAGTGTGTAC GGGGGATTGG TGCATCAGGC TCGGGTGTGG
    39121 TCATTGGCGC TTTGGCCGTA CGTCCTTGGG GCGGGTGTGA GAGCAAGACG ATCTCGAATC
    39181 CAACGAGGGT TGTTTTTTAT TTCATATCTG GGTGTGAGCC GGGGGATCCG AGCAGTTTAC
    39241 GGGGTGCTAA TTGAAAGCAT TAAGTTCTAG AAACTACGAC TGTGAAATGG AAGGAAAAGA
    39301 GTTTTGGTTC GTTATAGGTT GTCTCCAACT GACATGTGCT TAAATCGTGA TGTTCTGCTA
    39361 CGTACGTACC TCGATTGACT GCCTCTTCCA ATATATGCGC AGACTCTGTG GCCCTGAAAG
    39421 GTACAGAAGC GGCTTTCCCG CCTCAACATA CGCTATACCG CATAAACGAA GAGATGGGGT
    39481 TGGTTAGCGC CTTGTAGCTA GTGTACAACT GAAATCGAGG GCTGGGTAGC GGTTTAACTG
    39541 TCGCTGTCTG TATGCTCAAA GGATGTGCCG AATTTGAGGG CGGCGCCAGT GGAACGCGTG
    39601 GGTTTCACTG ACTGCATTCG GCAGGAGCGC CATCGACCCG TAGCGTCGTT GTCAGGGTTT
    39661 TGATCGTGAA GAACGTTGTT CGGATAGATC CCATCGGAGT AGTTCGGTTT TGTCTGCTCG
    39721 AGTTCGTGAG CTTGGAATCG GGCATGTGGG GATTGTGAGT TTATAGTTGT TTAGAGGGTC
    39781 ATCGTATTTT GACATTCATG CTTCGACTGC AATGCCCAGG CGACGTTAGA CAAAACTATC
    39841 GCTTGTTGCT GGTACACCAG TCAGCTTTTA AGGGCAAATG CAGTACCTTG CTTCTATGTG
    39901 TTTTACTTTC TTGCAGGGTA GTCGGAGTAA TGCGGTTTTG ATTGAGAATA ACACGTGTGC
    39961 TTTGTAGTTC AGCTCATGTT TATCAGCTCA AGTTTTGGAG CTTTTGTATG GGGGCCCGAT
    40021 AGTTAGCGTA CCTGTTATTG GTTTAGCGGA CGCTGCCAGA AGCGAATTCC ACACTCCTAG
    40081 ACTTTTGTAA GTCTGGATTT TACCGAGTAG TGATGTGAGC GTGACCCTTG TTGATATTAG
    40141 GGCCTGTTAA TGCAATCTGT GTCTTATTCT GCCACGATCG TACATGGACT AAGCATACTT
    40201 CTGTGTACGT GCAAGCGTTG TTGTTGCATA GGTTCGGACG ATGTCATGGC TGCGCGCCGG
    40261 GTATCTTCGA TTAATATCTC AGTTTCGATC GAGTTCCAGG GACTTCAATG ATCCTCAGGG
    40321 TGAACTTTTC CGGTCTGACT TATTGGGTAT GGGGTATATT GGGTCGGATA CTATCGCTTA
    40381 AAGCGGTGGG TTTAGTCTGT TCTCTGGGAA GTAATGTTAT TTGCTCGATG AGATATCCAA
    40441 GGTCGAGTCC CTATGTGTGC AGGTGCCGGG TTCCAATAAT ATCGGGTGAC GTCAGTTCCA
    40501 TTATCAGCTC GCCCTGATTT TCATTGACAG TAGTTACTGG AAGCATATGC AAGGTGTACA
    40561 GTGCATGGGT GTGTATGATA ATGAGAACGT AAGTTGTTTT TGTACGCTCG CACCTCGTGT
    40621 GGTGGCCGTC AGAACGTGTA TACGGTGATA GGTGCTGGGT ACAAGAGTGG CTGGTATACG
    40681 GCCTTCAGAG TAGTCCACAG GAGTTGTTAG GTACGGTAAG TCGCCGAGGC TTAAATATTG
    40741 GCCCGGACGA GCTTCTAGTT ATTCCGAGCC TGGCTTGGGC TGTATGTTGT GTGTGCCTGG
    40801 AGTCTCCGAT GTTCCATGGA TTTGGTGATT TTTTGATCTG TGCGGTTAGC GGTTGTCACC
    40861 AGAATCGAAT TGCTGTTTTC GGAGGATCTC CGATCACTCC TCACGGGAGT ATGATGGAGG
    40921 GTCAATCGGG GAACTTTCGA TAGGTGGCCG CTGGGAGCGG AACATCTTTT GATGATTTCG
    40981 TATCTTGTCA GGATTTACTG TAACTTATAC TTGTTGAGGA AAGCTCACTG TCGGTAGGGT
    41041 CTAGGTTCTA GGGTTGTACG TGTAGGTTCT AGTGATATCT AGTAAGAGGC GACGTTTGCG
    41101 CTTATGTAAA TTTAGTCGCT TCGCGATGAT GATGTCATGT GTAAGGAGTG TGTGATGTTG
    41161 GTGCGGGTCG TGGGACGTGT TCTTCAATAT CCTTTTCAAA TCAGCTGATG TACGTTGATT
    41221 TTACGCTTTG ACGCAACCTC CTTTACTTTG CCACGCAAGG CGAATGTCCC GGGGGCACCT
    41281 CTGCCTGCCT TTTTTACAGT GGTAACGACC CGATTGTCGG TCGGGGAATG TAAGGAGGGG
    41341 AGGTTCGCTC TTATTTCTAT CTTGGATTTT TCAAGTGGCG TTATCACAGT CCGCGAGACT
    41401 CTGGCCGTTT AAGCACTGTG CGTAAGGTGG TGGGCGTCTC TTCGGGCAAT GTCCATGGAC
    41461 TTTTAGGCTG TATGAGTGTA TGAAGTACTT TGGTACTTTT GGTCATATGA AAGTAGCTAC
    41521 TGGTGATTTG TCGTAGTACC AGGCTCGGCT CTGTTTTTGA GGATGGCCGA AACTGGTCCG
    41581 CTTTCACATA TTATGGTATT ATTATAGGTA CTAGTTTTCG AAGTTTATTC AAATTTTATG
    41641 TTCAAGCCTG TCGGCTTGTG TCAGGGCCCG TAATCTGAAC CTAGTGATTA GTGCTATCAG
    41701 GTTTTTGTTC CTGTACTTTT AGAATTGCTT CGGTTCCCGA CTTCCAACGT CAGACGCTGC
    41761 ATCGATGTTG TTACCAAGGT GAAGGGTGAA GAGGTGAGGG GGTACAGTAG GATTTCTAGG
    41821 TGTAGTCAGA TCGTTTTGTT TGTGAAGGTC TTGGATTAAG GGGTGTAATG TAACCGTGTT
    41881 TTTTCATGGG GCCGATGATT TGGGGTCGCT GGGCATGTCA TCAGTGGGTG GTTGCAGACG
    41941 GTTGTGGAAT TGGACGGGTG TTGTTCTCTA AGAGCTGGGC AGATAGGGCT GTGTGATCTT
    42001 TCATTAATTT TACCCAACTG GCGAGTTGGC AGTCTTTAAA TAGGGTCCAT TAGCTGAGTA
    42061 ATAAATGGAT GGTCCTTGAG TCTTGGTTTA TTTCGTGCGG TGAGGGTGAC GTGGCATCTC
    42121 TCGCGACGAG GTCGGAGGGG TTAAATCAAG GTGAGCAGTT GTGTATCCGT CAGTGTTGTG
    42181 TAACCTCATC CACTGCCTAG TTTTGAATTA GCGTCCTAGA GCAACCGCAT GAGCATGATG
    42241 TCATGGATGG CATTTAGCAT CATGTCTGAT TGTTGCGACA CTCGTGCCTA TACGGCAGGC
    42301 ATTCAACTCG GTCGTTGTGC AGGTTTTCGC ATGTTACCAA CACGTTCATC AAATGCTGTT
    42361 TTCGCTACTA TTCTATATTA GTGTTGATCT TACGTGGTAA AGTTTTACGC TTTTATTCTT
    42421 CTTGTCAGCG TATCATCGAT TATGACCGGG TTGTTTCTCC TAAGGTTAGG AAACTGACCT
    42481 GTATCCGGCG TTTTTCGACG ATACAGAGGA AATATCTGCT TTGCGACAGG TTTAGCACGC
    42541 TGTCCACTCT ATAGGGGATT CCATACAGTT TACTCCAGAA TTGCCAACCC GACGGATGAG
    42601 AAATCGGAAG ATTACCTTCA CTTATATAGG CTTGACGGAT TGAATACATA TGTTTCGCGA
    42661 CCGGCCGATG TATATGCTTG TGGGGGTGAT AACAGATGCG ATTAGACTGT TACGGCCTCA
    42721 AGAGCTGTTA AGAAAGGCGT GCGGTGCAAG GTATCGCGAA ATTGATGTGG TCTAGTTCGA
    42781 TACCCGTCGA AGGGTTAGAG ACTATTCATG AGGATGCTTA CTTTCAGCTT GCGCCGTGAT
    42841 GATATGTAGG AGAACGGGGG AGAGTTGTGA CTTATAGGAA AAGGATTGTG GGCAAGTGTG
    42901 ACAGTTCAGA CTATAGTGCC GCTTTTGGGT ATGGGTAGTT GTGCTAAGAG GAGAAGTTGG
    42961 TTGGTCCGGC TATGACACAA CAGCGTAAGA ATGAGCATTG GGGTCTGCGG GCGTACCGGC
    43021 TTGGATTGCA GGCATATGGG ATCGGCAGCA CGGAAGGAGG GAGGTGGGTC TGTTACCAAT
    43081 TACATTATGA TTTTTAAAGG AGATAAATGT TCGTTAGTAA GCTGTCTTTT GGGTAACAAG
    43141 CATCTATAGG TAAGGTAGGG GCCACGTGTA GGCTGGATAG GGTGGGTGAG TGCAGAGAAC
    43201 GATGTGTTTT GTGTACCCGA TCTTGTTGTT AACTGCTTAT CAGCTTTCTA TGTGTCACCT
    43261 ACGAGTGTCT GATTTGTTAT ATAAATGTGC GTCCGCGAGA ATTATCATGA ACTAAATGGT
    43321 CAACTGACTG CGGACTTCAA AGGTCAGCGC TGCTATGTGG TGGGACATCG ACGTTCCTGC
    43381 CAAAATAGAG TGGCACAAAG GCCGTCCGCA CTTATGTGTA GCCTTTCTCA AGTTACTAGC
    43441 TTGGATTTGG TCGCGCAACT GCCTGCGACT AGTTAATTGA GTTGGAATTG AAGTCCGGGT
    43501 CGTAAAGCCA TGTGAATTTG AGCTGCTAGA TTAATTTTAG TTTGCAATGG ACCACGACTG
    43561 GGATAATTCT ACTAACCTAG TGGGAGAATT TGCCTATGGC TTGTGACACT TACGGCTGTC
    43621 CGTGGGGTCA GTATCATGGA TTCGCTATTG TACTAGGTTT GGATAGGATT TGGGGCAACC
    43681 AACTTCTGTC CTTCTAGTAA AACGCATCTA CCCACAACTT TGTAATCTGA TTTTGCTGAT
    43741 TTGTATGACT AGAAGGACGT GGTCCAAGGA CTATCTGTGA GTTCGATAGA GTCTAGTACG
    43801 GACATGACGG GGGCAGGGCT CGCATAATGA GCACATCGAG GGGAACTGCC GAGTTCGTCG
    43861 CGGGGGTGGT TCCGTTTCGG TCATTAGCTC GAAAGTTCAT TTATTCATCG ATTGAGCCAT
    43921 CTTACCGGTG TCGGGTAACG TATACGGGGA GTTCCCACAG TCCTAAGGTC ATGATAGGCA
    43981 GGACTTGGGA TGTACATGGC CTGTGTTAAC GCAAGTAAAA TGAATTCACA ATTCACTCCC
    44041 AGCGAGCGCA GGTCCATTTT TGCTTATGTA TACGGTTGAT GGTGTTGATT TCGAGTATTA
    44101 TAGTCGCGTG TGATTCGCCT CGGTGCAATT AGGGAAGATA TTGGTAGTAC GAGGCTGGTA
    44161 TGGCCATTTT ATGCACTACG GTGATCGGAG CCCTGTATAC CTTGGGTAGT TGCTAGGGTG
    44221 TATCGCGTGT TTGTTACGCT CTTGCAGCTG TCGAAACGCG CTTAAGATTA GATTAGGGCT
    44281 AGACTAGGTT GATGCTAAAG GGTCCCCCCT TGAGTCGTTT GCGCGACGTA TGAACATGTC
    44341 ATAGGGTTGA TGTCCATACG AGGGCTAAAC AACGATTGGA CGTAGAGCGG CTAGCCCCAG
    44401 ATAGTCTCCG GAATTTAAGA GAGCACGGGA GTCGGAAGGG CTTCTTCAGA ATACATGCGG
    44461 CCGGGCGTTT ACCCATATGT GTCTGAATAT CGAATGGTGA TACGGTTAAG CTGTCTTTGT
    44521 GGGGGCCGTG GCCTTACAGA GGGGGTTGGC ACTTAGTAAT GTGCAATGCT AGTTTAGGTG
    44581 AAAGAGCTTC GCTGTTTCGG ATATAGCCGG GTCCCAGCGA GGATTATAGG TTCCGCTCTC
    44641 CAGTGGTGGG GTCGTATGCA CCAACTCAGG CTTCAAGGTA ATATTATATG TATCAAGGTT
    44701 GCTCCGACGT TATTGATAGG ACGGAGCTCT AAAATGCTTG GGTCGAGCTC TGCCGGTGTC
    44761 TAAATGCGAA ATAATTGTTT ATCGGGTTAT TTACAGTTCA AATATGCATG GCTTCTAATT
    44821 TATATTGGAC ACTGGTCACT ATTGATGACC AAAGAGGGTG CTGTCCCTCA TTGAACAAAC
    44881 ATCCGACTTC CGAATGCGAA CCTTCGGATT ATCACTCGCT TCGGGATCGT GCGAACGTAC
    44941 CCATGGCGGT TATAATTGAT TCTAGATGCG GAGTATCTTA GATTTGATGA CGTTGGAGTA
    45001 AATCCTGGTT TTTTGTGCGC GCAAATTATC TAGTGTGCCT GGAGGGGGCT GCCAGTCGGT
    45061 GAGGGTGAGG GTGTCGGGGT TTTGATGGCT GCAGGTAGGC GTCTTGTTAT AACGGAAGGG
    45121 AGTCTTGAGG GAGTAATACC TTTATATAAT TAATACGCGG GATTAGTGTT GGAGTGAGCC
    45181 CCGAAGAAAG ATCAGTGAAA GCGCGGCGTG GTAGCAAGTG CGAGGCTCGC AGCGGGCAAC
    45241 TCTGGGGAGC GCTATAGATT CGTATCGGCT TGGAACCCGG GGGATACGCA GGGTTTGAGG
    45301 GGATGTTACG TCTAACACAT ATCAGCGCGG AGGAGAATAC TGAGTGGGTG GGTGTGGAGG
    45361 AGAGAGAAGA TAGGAACTAC CCGTCGTTAG TACGCTCTTC GGATTTTCAA GGGGAGAGCT
    45421 GATAACTGGA CGCGCTCTGC CGTCTTTGTT ACAGGATGGG TCAACAGGTT GGTATGTGTG
    45481 GATGACCTAT AGCCTCTAGA AACTAGTCAG ACTTACTGAC GTATAGACTC CTTTTTTAAG
    45541 AATATGGGCA TTGACACGAG ACTTTCATAG TAGTCGTTTT GTGTTTCCGA TCTTCCCGTA
    45601 GGTGCTAGGT GTGGATAAGG CGTTTCTGGA TCGCCTTTTT TCTAGTGGCA AAGGGCGTAA
    45661 GAAACGAGTG GCCGATCAGA CTTCAACTAA TGGCCGATTT ATAGTCCTTT TCCACATACA
    45721 TATGGACTAT GGTTGCAGTC CACGTTACAT ATACTTGAAA CCTAACTGTA TCGTACAACG
    45781 TTGCTCTTGA TTCGTCTATT TATACACGCC TACTTCTACT CGCGAGGTGC GTGGTCGCTT
    45841 TGTGCCGCTT TATATCAGTG GGGGTACTCT TGGTGCTTAC CTTAGTCTTG GTGCGGAGGG
    45901 TACCAGATTC ATAATAGATG TAAATCTTCC CTTTGATCCC TGTTTTTGTC GAGTGTCACG
    45961 CGGGTAGAAA TGTATGTATT CGGTAGATTC TGAAGGTGGA GCAATTTCAT AGTCATTTAA
    46021 GAGTTCCTTA ATTGTTTTGT TCTGTGAGCT ACTGAGAACG ACTTAATTAA TAGTACTGGC
    46081 TCTTCCGTAT CGTGCGAAAA CCTATTACCA CTTGTACCAA GCTAGTATCT CTTCCTGCCT
    46141 CTTCTTGATG GGTCCACGAG GGGTTTGTAC AGGACGGATA TCTAAACCTG TAGTCAGGCA
    46201 TCCGCCAAAA GGCGCCTTCT AGTGAGTGGG ATCCCGAATA CGGGTTGCCA ACAACGATAC
    46261 AAAGTAGATT GATAAGCATA TATTATCCAA TGAGGTCCGG AGGTTTGTGC GCCCATAATT
    46321 CCCAACCTTG GTTTAATAAA TACTAGGTAA CACGTACGCA CCGTATGATC GGTCTTTTTA
    46381 GAAAAAAGGG CTCTGACTAA TAAAAGGGCA AACGGGAGTT GTCAGTGGCG GCTGTTTTGG
    46441 TGGGGACGGA TATCTGAAAT GCGCTCTAGT GCTTAGTTTG GTCTGTCACC GGGTGATCTT
    46501 GGTTAACCGG AGGGGCTGTA AGTTGCCGAT TGGAGCGGTG ATCTTCGAAA TTAGTACTAT
    46561 CTCCCCCGTC TGCGGACTCA TGGGTACTGA TTAAGATGAA CATTTGGGAC TTTGGGGACT
    46621 CAGTGATCGG CACTGGGGTC AGGGGTGCAC AGGTGGTCCA CTAAGGTCTG GGCTAACGCT
    46681 GGTGGTGTTC CTATGGGTCC CCGTGGTATT TTACAGCGCT TACGGCGACT CCGATAACAG
    46741 CGGAGGTCAC GGTGTTGCTC TACGCTTATG GTTTATGCCG AAGTGATCTG AGTTTGGTGA
    46801 GTTCCTCTAG GTTATGTCGA TTTCCTGAAC GGCGTGTTTC GAGCCAACGT CTCACGAGGT
    46861 CTAGAGTTGC TATTCGTATA ATGCAGAACC TCTATGGTAG GGTTAGGCTA ATTTCTAACA
    46921 CGCCTGGCGC TGGACCTGTC GATAGCCGAC TTGTTCGGCC GATGTCAATT TATTGTAAAA
    46981 AAAACCAGGC CGACAAGTGT GGCGATCCTG TGTGTTATGA ATGTCGGTAA GGGTTGGCTT
    47041 ACACGGATTA TCATATGAGG AAAAGGTTTC TTGGGTATAG TCGTACCTGA AATGTGTTTG
    47101 TTTGGTCGGA CTACAATTGC CTACACTCTA AATTTCTATT AGTTTGATTA AGCTTTTTCA
    47161 GGCTTTGGTC GAGCAATTCT CGTTTATGGT ATGTGGGGAG AGTGCGGGTT AGGTGTACTT
    47221 AATCAGAAAT TGAGGGCTCA GGCTATTCTA ATGTAAAAGG ACGAGAACAC TTATGGATTC
    47281 GGTAAATCTC AAGCGTGTGT GAGAGGCGAA CAGTGCCCCT GTGAGCTTCC GATGCTTCTT
    47341 TAGTAGCAGA GTAGCGGTAT TGTATTGCCA ATGCGGCTCG GGACGCGATC GTACTGTTAT
    47401 CTCAACGAGA GGTGTTTTAC GATATTGTTT GGTAAAATGA GTCTCACAGG CACGATAAAT
    47461 CCGGATCATA GCGGGTATTA ATATAGGTCG CGGTATTATG CCTCGGGTTC AGAGTGTTTC
    47521 TGGGACTTAA TAAAGACGGC GTGTCGTGAG AATGATGATT GAACCTGGGG AGGTTCTTAT
    47581 GCAGTTGCTG AGACTTGTGG CCATTTAAAA TTAGTGGGTT GCCGGCTCAA ACCTTTAGTT
    47641 CTCACTTGGC TCAACAGGAC TTGGCAACCA ATAAAATCCT TTGTTAAAAT GGAGTTGTTG
    47701 CTTAATTGGC ACTGCGGATG CCGCTTATAT GGGTTGGCAT ACATCATGGT TTAAATCGAG
    47761 CGGGTGCGAC GGCGCCTATT GTTATGTTGG GGGTCTGTCG GGTGAGGGGG TAGAAGGTCG
    47821 AGTTTGGACT ATGATTGTCT GGTAATCTGC CTCGGATGGG GTGGACGTCG CTATACGACA
    47881 TTGTCCAAGT AAATTGCGAC ACTCGTGTAT GCAGATGTGG ATGCGAGGAC ACTGTCTATT
    47941 TGGATGGTAA TAAGCTAGTT GGTTATGATC GTTGTCAGGT ATAGCCGATT ATTACATATC
    48001 CCGTGAATCG TTATGAACCT TACGTCGTAT CGCTGGTATT ATGGTCGGTC GAGTAGTTAG
    48061 ATTGGCTGGC CTTTTAATGC ATTCGATGAG AACCGTGTAC TCGGTAGAGG TGTAGTGCAA
    48121 AATCAAAGCT TGTACGATAT TTGTTGTGGT CGGGTCCAGA GGCAAGATTT TGTCACCAGT
    48181 GGGATTTTTA ACATCTGCCG AGTTTTAGAC AATTTGATGG GCTGTGAATA TTAGTTTTTA
    48241 TTTTTAGATA TCAGTATCTT TGCGGCGCCT GCATTATTGG GGGATCGTTG CCATGGCATA
    48301 TTCAAAACCA GTTGATTTTG TGGGAGGTCA CTTGAGACAG GTTGTTAGTA GGTCCTCATG
    48361 TTGCTCCGTG ATATGCAGTG CACGTGCCGA CCGTGGTATC CTTCGAGGCT GCTTCCCGAA
    48421 AGGACCAGGT TCGCGGCTCT ATGGCAATGG AGCGGGAGAG AGGTGGAGCC CGAGTTTCGC
    48481 CTCGGATATG TGCGCTTGAC TACGATGTTC CGTCAATTTG GTCCTTGGTG TTAATACCTT
    48541 ACGGGTCGTA CGGGCATTCC ATGAGGTGTT GTGAATTGCT ACGTCCCCTT GGTAGATCGC
    48601 CCGCCTCGAC GCTTCGGCAA CTATATTCAG TTATCGTGCG GCGCCTGCGT TCTGCAATAA
    48661 TGGGTTTGTG TTTGTGCGAG TACTACACGG AATCAATTGA TCTGTGTTTC GTTGCTGGCT
    48721 GTTGTTGCGG AATTTGGGGT ACCGGGAGTT TCGCTGTTAC ACAAGTTATG TTGGACTGCC
    48781 TCTAGGAAGG TTACCTTTTG TTACGAGGGT TGACTTACGC CTATCGGTTT GTGGTAATGG
    48841 AGTTAGACTC AGAATGATGA CTTATTATGG TCATCTCGTG TCGCGGTGAG CAGACGAGGG
    48901 TGCTGGGGTT TTGAATATTA CCTCGTGGGG CTGGGTGTGG CAAAGAGTGA AGCTCTGGTA
    48961 TGTGAAAGGT TCACATCTAT ATTCGTCGGG CACCGGATAA GCTATTGGGG CTAGTAGGGC
    49021 ACACTTACTT GTCCTTCAGT AACCAGGCGC TTAGGCCGCG TATTCTTAAT CCTCTGCTGG
    49081 TGAATCCATG TGATTTCTCC GAAACTATGC TATGAAGTCA GTGTTTGACC CGGAGGCTGA
    49141 TCTATGTCTG TGCTGAAAAG ATCTTGATCG ACCTGAGTGA AAGAGGGGTT CCGCGGTACT
    49201 AGCCTGGTTT AGCTGGTTAA AGTAGCGGAT CTAGCCCCAG AGCATACGTA TGTGGTTTTG
    49261 CTTGACGTTA CGGGGCAAGG TTGCAGGGCT CGTTGATATG CGAGATCTGA AAAGTGTCGA
    49321 TGTAGTTTTT GAACTCTGGG TTGAGTGATT AAAGCGACTA TGACCTTTAT TTGCAGTGGT
    49381 CGGGGCAGCT GACTCTACGC CTTTTGCAAA AACTGTTAGC CGGACGCGGA GCAGAAAATC
    49441 TTGGGCTCTG TAAAGTACTA CAGGGAGCAA GGTTTGCATT TGTACTTAAC CCGTTCCAGG
    49501 GCAGGGCTTG TTATCAATGG ATACAAGCGC TGCCTACTGG ATGCTCGTGT TATGCTTGGC
    49561 CTATCAATTC TTTATTGATG ATTGGGTGAG CCATGTGTGA TAATTGAGAT TTACTATCTG
    49621 GCTGGCTGGG ATTTTAGACC CGGCCATTGT ACAATTATGG CGTGGTGGCT CGGGTCGCAA
    49681 GGGTTAGGAG TCACTAAGTC GGTGCCAATT TGGGATCCAG GGGAGCTGCC TTAGCATGGC
    49741 GGTATCTGTC TTTCTTGTGC CGCAGGCGTG GCTAGTGTCA TGCCTGTCCA CGTTAGTTTG
    49801 TGTAACCAAG TATCTCTGCC ACCAGTCTAG GGTGGGATCG TATTGAAATT GGTATGGGTT
    49861 ATGGGGCGTG TACGCCAAAT CCGCACACTT CCTTCACGGA CCGAGGCTAA GATGTTTAAA
    49921 TGTTTAACTT AGAATGTATT GGAGCAGCTT AGAGAGCGAA CAACAGTACT TTCCTCTGCC
    49981 TTTGGAACGA CGGTAGAGTG GTTTTTTGGA TTCTGACTGC CAGCAGCTGT TGTTCAGAGT
    50041 AAGTTGCACC GGGTTTGTTA TTATGTCCTT TTCGGTGCCC TGATGGAGAG CATTTATCTT
    50101 GTTGAACCTT TTCTTTTCTG GCTGGATCGT CGTGGAGAGT ACAAAATTGT TTCAAGACCG
    50161 GTTTGTTATT CTACGCGGTG CGCAATGTTA GGCTTTAGAA GCACGAGAGT TTGGAGCATT
    50221 AGGGGGGCGT TCGTTCTTAG TTCTTTTATG CTTTGTGATT TCGAGTAGGC GATATAACAG
    50281 AAAACGGTTG TGGGGCGGTG GGGTAAGGCT TGCTCCATTT AGAGGTCGGC GAAATCAAGT
    50341 GAGCAACTAT CCAAGGACAT CACGTACGAC TAATTTTTGC AAGATTCCAG GACCTTTTCA
    50401 GCTTCTACGC GGCTTGTAGT CCGCGTGTTG GTCTTGTCTA TTGCGAGAAG TCGTGTCAGG
    50461 GTGACGGCGT TTCAGTCTGA TGGATGGACC CAATTGTCTG CATTGCTGTT TACCAAGAAA
    50521 TTACATTTGT TAATAAAAGC AGAATCTGTG GCTAGGTACG CTGCTTTAAC TCAAAGCGGT
    50581 ATTCCTACGG TGGTGAAACT TGGCGGATCC AGGTGTTATG GCAAGAGTGG CATCTATACG
    50641 GTGGAGTTGG CGCTACAAGC CTAGATTTGC GCAGAAGCGC TACAAGTAGG CAGTCGTCCA
    50701 GGCCTGACCC GCACCAGTTC ACGTTTTTTA TATACGGTAA GGCAATTGGA GATGATGAGT
    50761 TCTGAGTGTA GTGTGCACTC TTCGTTGGGA GTGTCGTACT TATGCCGGTA GTGTGTGGTG
    50821 GATTAATGGT TCGTTGTGAG GCATAGAAAT TTCTCGAGTG TACCTAGTTT GACAACCAAG
    50881 TAATGAGGCG GTCGTTGTAA ATATTTCCCG CTTATGAGCG TATTCGTTTG ATGTCTATTG
    50941 TGCGTCCATT GGATTGGTAA GATGTACTGG CGCGTAACGA GTAAGTTAAG ATTGGAGGAG
    51001 CTCAGTTTAA GACAGATATT TTGGGTTAAA AGTAGGCCGT TAAGCAACAT GGAGAACAGG
    51061 TTCCGGATAT TAACGAATAG TTTCCTTTAT TTTGAGATAC GGCGGATGAG ATATTCGAAT
    51121 GTATTTATTT TATCATTTTC GTTTTCTTTT TAGGGTGAGT GCTTCCACGT TCCAATGGGG
    51181 TTTAGCGAAG TGCCGAATGG CGGTCCTGGG TCGACAGCTG GCAAATTCGA GATCAAGTGC
    51241 TATTGTCTAC GTTTCATTGT AGGAAATGAA GTTTGGTAAT TGAGCGTGCA TACGGTCGCC
    51301 ATATAACCCA CTATCTGTTC CGTCTGCCTA ATTTGGAAGG AGTTTTGAGT GTTCCTCTCA
    51361 CGGATCTCGG CTCCAGATCG TTGACGATGT CGAGGGGTAA CTACGAGGCA GCCCTTCTTG
    51421 ACAGGGTGGC GATAGGATGG GGTTCGCCAG GACGTGCCAT ATGAGATTAG GGGATTTGCC
    51481 TCTTTTGTGC AAGGATTTAT ACACAGTTCA ACACCCTCAA GTCAAGCCAG ACTGTATACA
    51541 CATCGCCCAG TTCTCAACTC AGATGCTCAG CGGATTCTTA TCACGAATTT ATTTTGATTG
    51601 GTTTCTGGAT CCACGTGGGG TCAAAAGTGG TACGCGCTTG ACCTAATAGG GTACTAGGGG
    51661 AATAGGCCAT GCATACGGGA GGTTGGATAC GGAATCGATT TGAAACGAAC TTACGCTGCG
    51721 CGGTTTAACC TAAGTCTTGT CTAATGCTGG GGATCGTCGG TCACGTGGCA ACCCCGAGGG
    51781 TACGAAGAGC GATAAGATGT TGCAACGCGA TGGTTACCGT ACTGGTTAGA GAGATCTGAG
    51841 TCAGAGCCTA TCGGCTCTTA AGACTATTCG ATTTGTGCAG GATGGATCGA ATTTGCTTTG
    51901 TCTACATGGT GTGAGACTTT ATTCATAGGA CTCTACAGTG CGAAAGGTCT AAGGATTCGG
    51961 GGGCGGCTGA TCGGTTCCAG ATTTGCACGG ACGGATGGTA GTTTAGGGTG CCACAATTTT
    52021 AAAGATCGCA TCATGTATTG GGCATTTATC GGTTACAGGC AGAACAATAG TCAGCGGTTT
    52081 TCCGCTGAGT TAGCGATAGT CGTTAAGAGA TGGTGGGCGT TGACGGGAGT TAGTCTGCGT
    52141 GTGTGCATAT ATGGGTCCCC GATAATAGGG TTCGGTGGCT TGTTTCCAGT GTTAGTCTGG
    52201 TTATGTATCA CATGTCTAGC TAATTTTCAG AGGAGAGAGT GGTGGCTTAA TTAAACATTA
    52261 CTCTGGGAAT CTATATTGCG GGCTGGTTGA GTAGGGCGGT GCCTGAGCTA TTTTTTTCAT
    52321 ATTAAGGTGT CTCTCCCAGG CTCGCGGATA TCGTCGATAC TTATTAATTT TAAAACGGGG
    52381 TGTTGCGCTG GTTGTGTTTG TACATCCGTT AATACCGTTG ACGTAGGCAG ATATTTCTGT
    52441 CCTAAGTTTT CCGGGCAGGT ACGCAGACTT CGCAGTGTTA ATGTTGGCCC TGCATACCAT
    52501 GACATAGAGT ATTGACGCAC GTTGTGGTGC CAGTTGGTAC TCAATTCGGC TCGTTGGTAG
    52561 ATCGGTAGGG CCGCGCCTAT GATAGGTCTG GCGGTTTTTC AAAAAGCGCC GCCATTTTCC
    52621 GTGTGTCCCA ACTCGGAAAC GGCTCGAAAA GATTGACGTA TGCGACGTAG TCAATTTTGC
    52681 TTGTTTCTCG CAATCTACGG AGTGCCTATT CGAAGCAGAC GACAGGTTGA AACGGAGATG
    52741 TCGGTACCGT CGGATAAGTG GTAATATTCC TCGGAAAAGG CGACTGTGGT TGAGTCGTGG
    52801 AGGATCGAGG AATTAGTCAC GGGCGCTTGA AATGAAATAG AGGCCCAGTA CTGACTATTT
    52861 CGCAAACACA TCTTCATGTA GCACTGAATC CAGACGTTAA AGACGACTGT AGTTGAGCTT
    52921 TGTAACGTAA GCAGAGTCGG TTTAGTGCCC CGTAGTATTA GCGAGGCTCG GGGTGGCGGA
    52981 GTTGAGTCGG TCGGGGAACC TGAAGAGGTA GGGCTTACAT ACTTTGGCGT ATGGAGTTTA
    53041 GAAGGTGAGG TCTTGGATCA AGTTGCCACT GTAAAGAGGA GCGTTGCTCG GATGTGTGGG
    53101 GCAGGTACGA GCTGGAGCCG GTGGAGTACT GCTGTGTGTT AGTACAGGCA CGACGCTCTG
    53161 TGTGCGTACG GTCTGTGACA GAGGGCGACG TGCGCAGACT GTTCGTAGTT CTGGCGAGTG
    53221 TTATGATGGT TCAGATTTTG AGTCATTTTC AAAATCTTAT AGCTTAGTTC GGGGGCTTTA
    53281 AAGCAAACTT GCAGTGGCGA TAATGTTTAA AAGCGCTTGG AGGTTAATAG AATCTTGTCA
    53341 AATGTGATTG TTGGTTGTCC TTCTTGTTTA ATGTGGGCAT ATTCATTAGT ATATGATATC
    53401 GATACATGTG TTTTGCAGTC TGCATACTTG CGATCGGAGC GGTCATGACT GGACTCTTGT
    53461 TAGTTGGTAG ATGGTTGTGA AGTCCTCTCG CAACCCGTAT GTGGCAGAGC CGGTTTGCAA
    53521 AGTGGTTGCC CTTTACGAGT AATAGGCTGA TGTCATCAGA ACCATGAATT TAAGGTTAGT
    53581 TGCGTCGATC GTTACACAGA CAGAACGGTG TTTCTTTATA GTATGATGAT AGTGCCCCAG
    53641 TCGGTTAAAC CGAGTCGAAA GGAGACATCC CTTCCCGTGG GCTCTTGGTA CCTTAGTAAC
    53701 GGAATGGAGA TCCCGTTTTA AGTGCTCGTA AAGATAGAAA CTGGTGGTTT TCTTGATGTT
    53761 TAAATACGGG GACGTTAAGT TCCGTAACGC TTGGATTTGG GAGTGACCTG CGAGTTGGCA
    53821 AGTGTATCGA AAGTGCCGCC GAGTCAAGGG CCTAAAGGGA GGTCACGGCA CTTATAGCTG
    53881 TTAAGGGGCT AAGTGTGTGA TGCCACCTCC GATGAATTCT GCCGTCCGGG TTGAATTGCA
    53941 GAGATGGGTA TATGCTGGAG TAAAGTTTTT GCAGAAGGTC CGATACCGGA GCCCAGGGCA
    54001 ATGAATCTTT TTTTGTTTTT CAATAACGCC TGCTGGTCAA ACGTTAGGTT TTATTCTTTG
    54061 TTATTAGCGG ATACGACGAC GTTAAGACAG ACCCATGCGA ACACGTGGGA GTAGTCTGGT
    54121 TCATGTTGTA TAATTGGCAT GTGATGTTTC TGTACGGGGT AACTAGTTGA GGTTTAGCCT
    54181 TTATCCTTTG TCTCGAAGGC CCTCCGAGAA TGTCGGGTAA TCCTATAGGC AAAGTTCTAC
    54241 GGAGCACGCA GACATTTATG GAGAGCGCCT TTAGCGGTAT TACCTGAATA GTGTATTCAT
    54301 TAGATCACCG TGGTAATAGA ATTGATTACA CTTTTGTATG TTTGAGGGTA AATAGTGCGG
    54361 TTTCATCTTA AGCATTTTTC GTTATTAATG TCGTTGGTGT TTTCTCTATA TGTAGGCTTG
    54421 GTCCGTCGCT CGAGCGCTGT AGTGAGCAAT TTACCTTATT ATCGATTAGA TATTCTAGGT
    54481 GCGCTGGTTC AGATTGTCTT CACGAAGTGT GCGGCCGCCT TCAGCGGCCG CACGAATCCA
    54541 TGTGGGAGTT TATTCTTGAC ACAGATATTT ATGATATAAT AACTGAGTAA GCTTAACATA
    54601 AGGAGGAAAA ACATATGTTA CGCAGCAGCA ACGATGTTAC GCAGCAGGGC AGTCGCCCTA
    54661 AAACAAAGTT AGGTGGCTCA AGTATGGGCA TCATTCGCAC ATGTAGGCTC GGCCCTGACC
    54721 AAGTCAAATC CATGCGGGCT GCTCTTGATC TTTTCGGTCG TGAGTTCGGA GACGTAGCCA
    54781 CCTACTCCCA ACATCAGCCG GACTCCGATT ACCTCGGGAA CTTGCTCCGT AGTAAGACAT
    54841 TCATCGCGCT TGCTGCCTTC GACCAAGAAG CGGTTGTTGG CGCTCTCGCG GCTTACGTTC
    54901 TGCCCAAGTT TGAGCAGCCG CGTAGTGAGA TCTATATCTA TGATCTCGCA GTCTCCGGCG
    54961 AGCACCGGAG GCAGGGCATT GCCACCGCGC TCATCAATCT CCTCAAGCAT GAGGCCAACG
    55021 CGCTTGGTGC TTATGTGATC TACGTGCAAG CAGATTACGG TGACGATCCC GCAGTGGCTC
    55081 TCTATACAAA GTTGGGCATA CGGGAAGAAG TGATGCACTT TGATATCGAC CCAAGTACCG
    55141 CCACCTAAGA GCTGGAGCGG CGTAACCGTC GCACAGGAAG GACAGAGAAA GCGCGGATCT
    55201 GGGAAGTGAC GGACAGAACG GTCAGGACCT GGATTGGGGA GGCGGTTGCC GCCGCTGCTG
    55261 CTGACGGTGT GACGTTCTCT GTTCCGGTCA CACCACATAC GTTCCGCCAT TCCTATGCGA
    55321 TGCACATGCT GTATGCCGGT ATACCGCTGA AAGTTCTGCA AAGCCTGATG GGACATAAGT
    55381 CCATCAGTTC AACGGAAGTC TACACGAAGG TTTTTGCGCT GGATGTGGCT GCCCGGCTCC
    55441 GGGTGCAGTT TGCGATGCCG GAGTCTGATG CGGTTGCGAT GCTGAAACAA TTATCCTGAG
    55501 AATAAATGCC TTGGCCTTTA TATGGAAATG TGGAACTGAG TGGATATGCT GTTTTTGTCT
    55561 GTTAAACAGA GAAGCTGGCT GTTATCCACT GAGAAGCGAA CGAAACAGTC GGGAAAATCT
    55621 CCCATTATCG TAGAGATCCG CATTATTAAT CTCAGGAGCC TGTGTAGCGT TTATAGGAAG
    55681 TAGTGTTCTG TCATGATGCC TGCAAGCGGT AACGAAAACG ATTTGAATAT GCCTTCAGGA
    55741 ACAATAGAAA TCTTCGTGCG GTGTTACGTT GAAGTGGAGC GGATTATGTC AGCAATGGAC
    55801 AGAACAACCT AATGAACACA GAACCATGAT GTGGTCTGTC CTTTTACAGC CAGTAGTGCT
    55861 CGCCGCAGTC GAGCGACAGG GCGAAGCCCT CGAGTGAGCG AGGAAGCACC AGGGAACAGC
    55921 ACTTATATAT TCTGCTTACA CACGATGCCT GAAAAAACTT CCCTTGGGGT TATCCACTTA
    55981 TCCACGGGGA TATTTTTATA ATTATTTTTT TTATAGTTTT TAGATCTTCT TTTTTAGAGC
    56041 GCCTTGTAGG CCTTTATCCA TGCTGGTTCT AGAGAAGGTG TTGTGACAAA TTGCCCTTTC
    56101 AGTGTGACAA ATCACCCTCA AATGACAGTC CTGTCTGTGA CAAATTGCCC TTAACCCTGT
    56161 GACAAATTGC CCTCAGAAGA AGCTGTTTTT TCACAAAGTT ATCCCTGCTT ATTGACTCTT
    56221 TTTTATTTAG TGTGACAATC TAAAAACTTG TCACACTTCA CATGGATCTG TCATGGCGGA
    56281 AACAGCGGTT ATCAATCACA AGAAACGTAA AAATAGCCCG CGAATCGTCC AGTCAAACGA
    56341 CCTCACTGAG GCGGCATATA GTCTCTCCCG GGATCAAAAA CGTATGCTGT ATCTGTTCGT
    56401 TGACCAGATC AGAAAATCTG ATGGCACCCT ACAGGAACAT GACGGTATCT GCGAGATCCA
    56461 TGTTGCTAAA TATGCTGAAA TATTCGGATT GACCTCTGCG GAAGCCAGTA AGGATATACG
    56521 GCAGGCATTG AAGAGTTTCG CGGGGAAGGA AGTGGTTTTT TATCGCCCTG AAGAGGATGC
    56581 CGGCGATGAA AAAGGCTATG AATCTTTTCC TTGGTTTATC AAACGTGCGC ACAGTCCATC
    56641 CAGAGGGCTT TACAGTGTAC ATATCAACCC ATATCTCATT CCCTTCTTTA TCGGGTTACA
    56701 GAACCGGTTT ACGCAGTTTC GGCTTAGTGA AACAAAAGAA ATCACCAATC CGTATGCCAT
    56761 GCGTTTATAC GAATCCCTGT GTCAGTATCG TAAGCCGGAT GGCTCAGGCA TCGTGTCTCT
    56821 GAAAATCGAC TGGATCATAG AGCGTTACCA GCTGCCTCAA AGTTACCAGC GTATGCCTGA
    56881 CTTCCGCCGC CGCTTCCTGC AGGTCTGTGT TAATGAGATC AACAGCAGAA CTCCAATGCG
    56941 CCTCTCATAC ATTGAGAAAA AGAAAGGCCG CCAGACGACT CATATCGTAT TTTCCTTCCG
    57001 CGATATCACT TCCATGACGA CAGGATAGTC TGAGGGTTAT CTGTCACAGA TTTGAGGGTG
    57061 GTTCGTCACA TTTGTTCTGA CCTACTGAGG GTAATTTGTC ACAGTTTTGC TGTTTCCTTC
    57121 AGCCTGCATG GATTTTCTCA TACTTTTTGA ACTGTAATTT TTAAGGAAGC CAAATTTGAG
    57181 GGCAGTTTGT CACAGTTGAT TTCCTTCTCT TTCCCTTCGT CATGTGACCT GATATCGGGG
    57241 GTTAGTTCGT CATCATTGAT GAGGGTTGAT TATCACAGTT TATTACTCTG AATTGGCTAT
    57301 CCGCGTGTGT ACCTCTACCT GGAGTTTTTC CCACGGTGGA TATTTCTTCT TGCGCTGAGC
    57361 GTAAGAGCTA TCTGACAGAA CAGTTCTTCT TTGCTTCCTC GCCAGTTCGC TCGCTATGCT
    57421 CGGTTACACG GCTGCGGCGA GCGCTAGTGA TAATAAGTGA CTGAGGTATG TGGTGTTCTT
    57481 ATCTCCTTTT GTAGTGTTGC TCTTATTTTA AACAACTTTG CGGTTTTTTG ATGACTTTGC
    57541 GATTTTGTTG TTGCTTTGCA GTAAATTGCA AGATTTAATA AAAAAACGCA AAGCAATGAT
    57601 TAAAGGATGT TCAGAATGAA ACTCATGGAA ACACTTAACC AGTGCATAAA CGCTGGTCAT
    57661 GAAATGACGA AGGCTATCGC CATTGCACAG TTTAATGATG ACAGCCCGGA AGCGAGGAAA
    57721 ATAACCCGGC GCTGGAGAAT AGGTGAAGCA GCGGATTTAG TTGGGGTTTC TTCTCAGGCT
    57781 ATCAGAGATG CCGAGAAAGC AGGGCGACTA CCGCACCCGG ATATGGAAAT TCGAGGACGG
    57841 GTTGAGCAAC GTGTTGGTTA TACAATTGAA CAAATTAATC ATATGCGTGA TGTGTTTGGT
    57901 ACGCGATTGC GACGTGCTGA GGACGTATTT CCACCGGTGA TCGGGGTTGC TGCCCATAAA
    57961 GGTGGCGTTT ACAAAACCTC AGTTTCTGTT CATCTTGCTC AGGATCTGGC TCTGAAGGGG
    58021 CTACGTGTTT TGCTCGTGGA AGGTAACGAC CCCCAGGGAA CAGCCTCAAT GTATCACGGA
    58081 TGGGTACCAG ATCTTCATAT TCATGCAGAA GATACTCTCC TGCCTTTCTA TCTTGGGGAA
    58141 AAGGACGATG TCACTTATGC AATAAAGCCC ACTTGCTGGC CGGGGCTTGA CATTATTCCT
    58201 TCCTGTCTGG CTCTGCACCG TATTGAAACT GAGTTAATGG GCAAATTTGA TGAAGGTAAA
    58261 CTGCCCACCG ATCCACACCT GATGCTCCGA CTGGCCATTG AAACTGTTGC TCATGACTAT
    58321 GATGTCATAG TTATTGACAG CGCGCCTAAC CTGGGTATCG GCACGATTAA TGTCGTATGT
    58381 GCTGCTGATG TGCTGATTGT TCCCACGCCT GCTGAGTTGT TTGACTACAC CTCCGCACTG
    58441 CAGTTTTTCG ATATGCTTCG TGATCTGCTC AAGAACGTTG ATCTTAAAGG GTTCGAGCCT
    58501 GATGTACGTA TTTTGCTTAC CAAATACAGC AATAGTAATG GCTCTCAGTC CCCGTGGATG
    58561 GAGGAGCAAA TTCGGGATGC CTGGGGAAGC ATGGTTCTAA AAAATGTTGT ACGTGAAACG
    58621 GATGAAGTTG GTAAAGGTCA GATCCGGATG AGAACTGTTT TTGAACAGGC CATTGATCAA
    58681 CGCAGTTCAA CTGGTGCCTG GAGAAATGCT CTTTCTATTT GGGAACCTGT CTGCAATGAA
    58741 ATTTTCGATC GTCTGATTAA ACCACGCTGG GAGATTAGAT AATGAAGCGT GCGCCTGTTA
    58801 TTCCAAAACA TACGCTCAAT ACTCAACCGG TTGAAGATAC TTCGTTATCG ACACCAGCTG
    58861 CCCCGATGGT GGATTCGTTA ATTGCGCGCG TAGGAGTAAT GGCTCGCGGT AATGCCATTA
    58921 CTTTGCCTGT ATGTGGTCGG GATGTGAAGT TTACTCTTGA AGTGCTCCGG GGTGATAGTG
    58981 TTGAGAAAAC CTCTCGGGTA TGGTCAGGTA ATGAACGTGA CCAGGAGCTG CTTACTGAGG
    59041 ACGCACTGGA TGATCTCATC CCTTCTTTTC TACTGACTGG TCAACAGACA CCGGCGTTCG
    59101 GTCGAAGAGT ATCTGGTGTC ATAGAAATTG CCGATGGGAG TCGCCGTCGT AAAGCTGCTG
    59161 CACTTACCGA AAGTGATTAT CGTGTTCTGG TTGGCGAGCT GGATGATGAG CAGATGGCTG
    59221 CATTATCCAG ATTGGGTAAC GATTATCGCC CAACAAGTGC TTATGAACGT GGTCAGCGTT
    59281 ATGCAAGCCG ATTGCAGAAT GAATTTGCTG GAAATATTTC TGCGCTGGCT GATGCGGAAA
    59341 ATATTTCACG TAAGATTATT ACCCGCTGTA TCAACACCGC CAAATTGCCT AAATCAGTTG
    59401 TTGCTCTTTT TTCTCACCCC GGTGAACTAT CTGCCCGGTC AGGTGATGCA CTTCAAAAAG
    59461 CCTTTACAGA TAAAGAGGAA TTACTTAAGC AGCAGGCATC TAACCTTCAT GAGCAGAAAA
    59521 AAGCTGGGGT GATATTTGAA GCTGAAGAAG TTATCACTCT TTTAACTTCT GTGCTTAAAA
    59581 CGTCATCTGC ATCAAGAACT AGTTTAAGCT CACGACATCA GTTTGCTCCT GGAGCGACAG
    59641 TATTGTATAA GGGCGATAAA ATGGTGCTTA ACCTGGACAG GTCACGTGTT CCAACTGAGT
    59701 GTATAGAGAA AATTGAGGCC ATTCTTAAGG AACTTGAAAA GCCAGCACCC TGATGCGACC
    59761 ACGTTTTAGT CTACGTTTAT CTGTCTTTAC TTAATGTCCT TTGTTACAGG CCAGAAAGCA
    59821 TAACTGGCCT GAATATTCTC TCTGGGCCCA CTGTTCCACT TGTATCGTCG GTCTGATAAT
    59881 CAGACTGGGA CCACGGTCCC ACTCGTATCG TCGGTCTGAT TATTAGTCTG GGACCACGGT
    59941 CCCACTCGTA TCGTCGGTCT GATTATTAGT CTGGGACCAC GGTCCCACTC GTATCGTCGG
    60001 TCTGATAATC AGACTGGGAC CACGGTCCCA CTCGTATCGT CGGTCTGATT ATTAGTCTGG
    60061 GACCATGGTC CCACTCGTAT CGTCGGTCTG ATTATTAGTC TGGGACCACG GTCCCACTCG
    60121 TATCGTCGGT CTGATTATTA GTCTGGAACC ACGGTCCCAC TCGTATCGTC GGTCTGATTA
    60181 TTAGTCTGGG ACCACGGTCC CACTCGTATC GTCGGTCTGA TTATTAGTCT GGGACCACGA
    60241 TCCCACTCGT GTTGTCGGTC TGATTATCGG TCTGGGACCA CGGTCCCACT TGTATTGTCG
    60301 ATCAGACTAT CAGCGTGAGA CTACGATTCC ATCAATGCCT GTCAAGGGCA AGTATTGACA
    60361 TGTCGTCGTA ACCTGTAGAA CGGAGTAACC TCGGTGTGCG GTTGTATGCC TGCTGTGGAT
    60421 TGCTGCTGTG TCCTGCTTAT CCACAACATT TTGCGCACGG TTATGTGGAC AAAATACCTG
    60481 GTTACCCAGG CCGTGCCGGC ACGTTAACCG GGCTGCATCC GATGCAAGTG TGTCGCTGTC
    60541 GACGCAAGCG GCCGCA    
//

LOCUS       pMOBG_3G1              60445 bp    DNA     circular     29-APR-2018
DEFINITION  Synthetic construct.
ACCESSION   POC1417
COMMENT     
FEATURES             Location/Qualifiers
     CDS             54504..55037
                     /label="GentR"
     rep_origin      55042..60432
                     /label="oriF"
ORIGIN      
        1 CACTCTGTGA AGACAAGAGC GAGCGCTTTG AACCATTACT GGTCACTTAT CTGGGAAAAA
       61 GAGTCCATCC ATCGGGGCAC CCAGTGCTTC ATAAAGGGAA TCGGTTCTCC TATTGATTGT
      121 AGGGCCTGAG CATTGACGGC ACCGGACTTC AATATACGTC ATGCCGCGGC TCGCTAGGGC
      181 CTTCTGTGGG ATGTTTCTTG TATAGTTAAA AGATTTATGG GTCCCTCTTG TGCGATCGCT
      241 GCAGTGCTGG TTTCTGTTAG GTTATTCAGG CCACAGCGAG TCTGTAGGAT CGGTAATGAT
      301 GGAGAGACTT AGTGGCATGC CCTTACGAAG GTTTCGTTTC GGCTGCCAAT ATATTCTTCG
      361 ATAGTTTTCG GTTGACTATT TTAAGTGGAA CTGGGTAGGG ATGGGGTAGT CCGGCTCTTA
      421 CTCTGTTGGT TAGGAGATTT GGGTGATAAC GGTCGGGTAA AGCCCGTGGC GCAAGTGTTT
      481 GTTACTTCAA GATTAAGAAG AGGGCTGCAA AATTCAAGAT TGTGTGTAGA TTAGTATTAT
      541 GCTATGAATG GCTTATGTTA ATGGCTTCAC GTGTGATATT CGGGTTAAAG TATGCTTTAG
      601 CAACGCGAAT ACCTACCTCG TCACTCTGTT TCTGGCATTT GGTTTGGGTC ACGATGTTGG
      661 GGATGGGATC ACTACCTTGT ACTTTCTGTC CCGAGGAGTA TGGCTTGGGT CGTTTTCAAT
      721 TCAGGTGATG CGTGGCGCGA AGAGAAGAGG TCGACCGTTA TCCGAGATTC TAAGAGGGGC
      781 ATTCGTAGGC TGTCGGGTCG CAGCAGCGTA TCTTGATTGG ACCACCGGGT TTACCGTTTT
      841 CTGATGATGC GGGAAGGCCA GGATAGTGCG GGTTTTGTGG ACAATGAATC ATCGCCGGAC
      901 AAGTGGGAGT GGGTATTTTT TGTGTCAAGT GCAGTAACGT TGCGGATGAA TCGTGAATGG
      961 GGATAGGTAG TGTTTCTCGG GCACATTACG GAGCCAGAAG AGAATGCCCG TACGGTAGTA
     1021 CGGTTATGTT ACGTATCGAT TCTCCATGCT GTGGATATTG TCTGAAGAAC TCGGCGGAGG
     1081 ACGCGTATGG CGATAGGGGG TAAATTACCG ATTAGAGTGC CGGTCTACTT GAAGCTTGAG
     1141 AAAATGGCTC TATATTCTGT GGGTTCATTT CATAGCTCCC AGCAAGTCGA AACTTTGTGC
     1201 CACTAGCTAA GAATGCTAGT AGAGCACGTG ATGTTTAGAA CCCCTTACCG GTCTATGGGG
     1261 CACGAGTGTC CAAGTGGATG GACCAGTTTG ATGGGTCCGA CCGATGCCGA GCGTGTCTCT
     1321 GGAGCACAGT CTAGAACTGT GTTTCTTAAA CAGTCGACAC GGAGTTATGT TGTTGCGGCT
     1381 TCTAGTAGTT CGTGAGTGAA AGCGAGATTA GGTCTGGTGG TATTACCGTG CTCTCCGAAT
     1441 GACTTTTGAA TGGATTTTGC TTCGGCGGCT AGTGTTCCAT CTCGCTTCCT GGTACTGTAA
     1501 TTCTTATACT TACACGCAGG TTCCCTTACG GCCATACTCT TTGTGTGTAT AGAATGACAC
     1561 CGTGGGTGCT TCCAGTTTGG CTTGCTGTAG TGCTAGGTCT GGGGCAACCA GTTTGTTTCT
     1621 GTACGTACTA GTTCACGCTG GACATGGTGC CCGTTATTAG CAGTTGGGCA TTCTGGCGAG
     1681 CGGTGTTTTG GCGTCTTATT TGTGTTGCGT AGGTCAGTAG GACAGCCTCT GCTTGTGGAT
     1741 CGTAGGTTTG TCGGGGGTTT TTCTAGCTGA GAGCGGTTGC CAGGGAGTGC GTTGTAGACT
     1801 GGGGAAGCGC GGCAAACGTG GAAATCGCAG TGGATGACGG TAATCAAGTT AGACAGCTGG
     1861 CTGTTATCTG TAACTGGTCG CCATGCGGGC GGTCAACCCT TGAGAGCGTA GGTTCTAATT
     1921 CTCTTGACTT GTTTGGATAT GTGGATGGTA CTACGGTGCC TGTATTCGGG TCACTACTAG
     1981 CACCTGTGTG TCTTGCTTAT GTGTGGTGTA GCCGCTTAAC GTGGGAAGGG ATATGTGTCC
     2041 AGTTCTGTGA GATTAGGGTC GGTGGGAAGA TACGATCTTT GTGTAGGCCT ACTAGTGCAG
     2101 CAAACCTAGA TCTTCGGCAG ATCAATCAAG TTGGAATGGT TACCGTGAGG TCGATCGCCA
     2161 AAAGTTGTGT TGATGGACGA AGATTGTGTG GGATTGCTGT ATGAGCGGAA TAGCTCAAGG
     2221 AGTGGTTCGG GCAGGTGTTA CAAGGCCGAT TGGCGTTCGA GAGTTTCAAT GGTGCTGTTG
     2281 GGCAGTGAAA GGTGCGGATC TGGCAGATAC ATTCCTTTAT GGGTTAATCA GCTCTGGTTT
     2341 TCTGCTCTAT AGTCGGGTTA TTCCCGCAAC ATTTCTCTCT AATGACGGCA GGCTGGGTAT
     2401 AGGCCATGTA TGGTTGAAAC TGAAAAGGTG GTATGTTTTT TGGGAATTGT GAAAGACTGC
     2461 CGTACATTGT GATGTCGGCA AGTGAATACC AATGGACGAG AGGATCATCG GGTTTTCTAA
     2521 GGTTATATAA TTTAGCGGGT TACGTGGGTC TGGTAGTATG CTACGTATAG AGCAGTGTTA
     2581 GGCGGTCTTT TTCCTGATGA CGGTGTTGCA GTTCGGGGTG TCGGGAGTAA GGAGCGGATA
     2641 TAAGCTGGCG GTTTACAGCA GGCATTGTCG GCCAGGATGG CGGGCTTGCT TCCTTTGGAA
     2701 CAGGGTTCTC CGCCATCATT TCCTTGCTTG TACGGATGGG CCGCCCAAGT GTTAATTGGA
     2761 TTGAGGGTAT TCCGCCGATC CAATACTTGA ACCTCTTCCT GGGGATGCGG TTTCGCTCGG
     2821 CGTTGTCGAA AGAGTCTGGG TGTGTCAACT TTACACCCCG TATATCGTCG TTTAACTGCC
     2881 CGGCGTTATA CCACGCACTT GTGTTTTGGC CTAGGTCTGA TCTGCCGCGG AAGTGGATCA
     2941 GGCTACCTAT TAGCGCGTGC CGGCAGTGCA AGGACGGAAT GAGCTTATCT AGGAGGGGTG
     3001 GATACACTCG GCCGGTGATT CTCGAATAGG AGTACGCCTT GGGATATGGA CACGGTGATC
     3061 TTCACAATGT TATCAGTATT CTTAATTTGG CTTTTGGCCA GCGTTTTCAG ACGCACTTGT
     3121 GGCAATATGC CTTTTTGTAG GCTGGTAGCT TTGTGTTTGT TGTGTAAGGT ATTACATGCA
     3181 GCGTTATTTA AATGTGTCTT GTGGTTCTTT TGGAGCTGAA TCGTTAGCAG TAGGTGAACT
     3241 GATCGGTAGT CGACTCTGGA TCCGGTCGGA TACACTACAC TTTTTTGTCG GGCATTAGGT
     3301 GAAAACTGCG CCGGTCCACA TGACCTGCGA CGTAAAATGC AGTAAAGGGA CTTTGGATTG
     3361 GGGTGTCTAC CTTTGTGATT TCCTGACGAA CGGGGAGTGT TATAGCTATG CAACGAATGA
     3421 CCGCAGGTGC TACAGTTACC CTTCTTTTAT TCTCCTGTAC TCTTTCATAG GCTCTGTGAG
     3481 ATTGGGTAAG GGTATGTATT CTGGATGATC TCATGGGTAA TGTGACAGTC GGCTCGCTTC
     3541 CAGTTTCGGT GGGGTCTTTG AGGGTTGGTG CGCGCATGTA CGGCGACAAC CGTCAGATGA
     3601 CATTGGTGAT GGCGCTGCAA TTATTTTATA ACATTGTAGA GGTGTTTGGA TTGAGATGTG
     3661 TCTTTTAGTG CGGAAGCCCT ACCGAAGTAA TGGTGGGGTG TCGTCCATGA AATGTCTATT
     3721 TGGGATAAGA TATCCGCCAA TGGTGTTATA GGTTTCTTGT GTTCAGAAGC TCTCGAACTC
     3781 TTATGTTGGG CTCGTTGTAT GAGTTTGGAC AGTAACATTT GGGCTGGTTT CGCCTGGCCA
     3841 TGTGGCGTCC TTATCGCGTG GTACTAGCAC AGCGTGGGTT TAGTAAGGTG AGCGACGTCT
     3901 CGATCAGCGC AGGATGTGCT GGAGCAGTAG TCGTTCTAGT TCAGTGCGGA CATCAAGGTA
     3961 TCAGAATGAA TTACGACTCA CAGCCATTCC TAGCAGGAGC GAAGTTCGTT TGACGAGACT
     4021 TTATTCTTCT TCCGACCGCA ACATGCTCTT GTTGTCCCGC TATATTTTGT TAGTTTCGTC
     4081 TGTTGCTTCT CATAAGTGTC CGCTGTAAGC TTCCAGACAC GTGCGCTAAT CGCGTATTAG
     4141 CGTCTTAAAC CGGGGAATAG CACACCGTAT TACTCTTGTA ATTTAGATTT ACTTCAATGC
     4201 GCTAGTGCCG ACTCTAGCGC GAGAGACTTG GGCTATTGGT TCGGGTGGGT GCCGTCTAGT
     4261 TTTTTTATTT GGCAGAGGCG AAGGATAGTA TGTATTCCGT GTCTAATTAT TCCTCCCCTA
     4321 ATTGTTCCTG TATAAGTCTT GTCTGTTGCG AGGTGAGTTG AACGGTAGGA CCATCGTTCG
     4381 TAATATAATC GTGTTGAGGA TTGAATACCA TAGGCAAGCG GTAAAAGAAT GCCGTATGTG
     4441 CTAGGGTTTT GATACAGTAT GCTTGGTAGC GCAACAAGGA AAAATTACTT TAGTCAATGG
     4501 TATAGTGATT TAAGCGTCTT TGATGTTGTG GTTAGTGATA CGTGTTTCGA AATGGGCTTG
     4561 GTATGAAGTT CATTCTTACT AGTAACCCTG CTTCGAGATT TAACCGGTTC TGGCGGGTTA
     4621 GTCAGTGGTA GAGTTCTAAT TTTGAAATAA AAGAATATGC TCAGGGGAAA TTGAAATCTC
     4681 TTATCCGGTG CAGGAGATGG GTCGTTATTT ATTGGTGGGA GTAGTAGGTC TACCTAATTG
     4741 TTACGAATGC AGGCTTCCAA CCAGTCAATG GCATAATTTG TATTTACTTA CAGCAATGTG
     4801 GGGTCAAAAA GTAAACTTAC GAAGGTGTCT GCTGAGGGGC AGCTTTGTCC GTCCTTATGT
     4861 GTATGCGAGC AATAAGTGCA GTGTCTATGC CTGTCATTTA AGCACAGACT GTCCGTTTAC
     4921 AAGAGATGGT TGTAGGTTCT GGCTGATTTT AGGATGGCTT CTCCGGGTTT TTGCTCGTCT
     4981 GGTTGCTAAG GGTTTGTATC CGAGGATATC TCATTTGAGA GGGATAGCAA GAGCTCGAAA
     5041 ATTGATGGGA CCGTAAAGCT AGGCCGTGTG GAGTACGGCC CGTCTTGTGG AACATTATTG
     5101 GGGACGCGGC TTAAGCGTGT TTTTAAGATA GATGTTCTTG TGTATTTGGG ATAGAGGGTT
     5161 GGCCTTATAT AGGAAGAGAT GTCGGGTTTT CATTGGGAAG TCCGCGGGAA GGCCGATGCA
     5221 TTGCCAAGGA GCCGGGGCGG TTTATGGGGT TGCGATCCTA TTTATTTGGG CTATCGCGTG
     5281 GCCCCGTTAC ACAACGGTAA GAGTAGGTTA GACCTCATAT TAAGGAGATT TGCGCTCGAG
     5341 CGGATACGTT TTGCCTCTAG TCTCAGAGGG ATGGCTGACT GTAGTCTTGG ACCTTCAAGG
     5401 TTGTAGCTCA ACATGTGGTT TTGTATTGCC GGTGTCTGTT GAGGAGTAAC GCGGTTGATG
     5461 GCGCGATGGT GCTGATTCCG CGGATTGAGG TAGACGTTTT GGATGCGTTG TAAGCGACTG
     5521 TTTTTTATGT CGTGCCTTGC AGCCCTGTGC AGGCACGTAA CTCCACGGTA GTTGTAAGCG
     5581 GGTAACTTCG AGGCTTGCCC GCGGCAGTTG GGTGGCGACA GCTGCGTCTT TACACGGCGT
     5641 TAGAGTGCCG TGTTCGAGGT CGGGTCTGGC TGAGGGCATG TGGGAGGCGA TGATCAGCAA
     5701 GATCCGGGAT ATCTCCGTTC CGGTCCGGTC TACTTATCCT CGCGCTAAGT TAATTAGACC
     5761 GAGATCAATT TAACTCGGAA GGCGGAGTGA TGCCTCGCTT CATCGAGATT CCGCTAATGG
     5821 TGGTGTTAGC GCTCACGGGT CTATGGGGCA GGAGTATGTA GGACTACAGG TAGGAGATAC
     5881 AATAGCGTAT CGGGGAATAT GGGTTTTATT TCCATGTAAA CAAATATCGT AGATTTGTGT
     5941 ATTTTCACCT CCTATTAATC CACTACTTGT GCATCGGATA GTTTAGGCTG TCGGGTTACT
     6001 ATTTCCCCGG GATTGAGGTA TGGGTATTAC CGCCAAAGAT GTAAGGCGGA GATAATACGT
     6061 GGTGTAAAGC AATTGAGAAA GACTAATATC ATTTTGACAA CAACGGACAC AATGAACTTC
     6121 ATCCGCTCCT CACATAGTCA ACAAATAAAC ACGACATATT GGTCGGGTGC TACCTACGAG
     6181 TTGTTTTGAT CAGAACCCTA TAAGCCGTGT CTGCGAAGCT AGAAAGACAG CTTGGATTAG
     6241 GCATCTGATA CAGTTGAGCA TTCTGTCGGC GTTTCCTCGT ATTCGTGTAA GGGGTGCCTG
     6301 TACTGAGCGA ACGTGCATCT ATGCGGGAAG CGGATGGCCA CGGTCTAAGG TTGGTGTGGT
     6361 GCTTACGCGG TTCTACACTT CTATATCTCC GTTGATTATA TTGCACGTTA GGAATTAGAG
     6421 TGCAAATTAA ATGTCTTTCG TATGTGGGGT GTAATTCGTT CTAAAACGGG TTGATAGAGC
     6481 GGTAAATTTA CGGGTGATTC TGACGTTTTA AAAAATCAGA GCGCTTTTGA TGTTGGAGCC
     6541 ATCGCATGGG GCGACGCCGC GGTTGTGCAT GGCCGGGGGC TAAAAGGTCA TATTTGCAGT
     6601 TGGTTGAGAA TTTCATTTTC GTGTTATGAA TTCATTCTAG TACCCCCGAG GTGCGCTGTA
     6661 GGTGTGGCTC ATTGGCGTCG ACCTTCGGGA AATCAATAGG TCTGAAGCGG GAGTTGCGAA
     6721 TCAAGGAATA TGGGCACATC AGGGTGGCAC GAGTTTGTGT ATGTGATGAT GGGAAGGGTA
     6781 TGACGTAACC ACGGAGTTCA CGGAGAGGTC CTGCTGATGG TTGCACTAAA GAGGGCTATG
     6841 ACTTCTGCCG CCGTCGTGCG TGGTGGTCCC CGAAGTTGAG TGACCTCATT TATTCGAGGA
     6901 TTCGTCTGTT CCGATACTGT AGCGTAACTG AGCACGTTGC CCGGGAATGA TAATTATAGG
     6961 TACATGACTG CATGGTTGAT CGATTAATGG CGCCCCGGCA CCCGATTTCG CAAGAAGCTC
     7021 TGCAGATAAT AACTGAATTA TCTCAATGAC CCAACGTTTG TTGGGTAATG GCCTCGTTGG
     7081 TCTTGAGTGC TCTTAACTCC GAATAGCGGC TCAAGTGATA GCTGTTATAT ACCACATCGC
     7141 GTGCCCGGGA TGGCTCGTGG TTAAGAAGCC TCCACTAGCT TGAACTACGT GTTTGTGTGT
     7201 AAAGTTAGTA TTTCGGTGTA GGCATTATTA TGAGCGTTGT CATGGATAAA TTGTAAAGGG
     7261 CCACGTGTTG TTATTGCTTT GCATCATGGA AGCGTCTGCC CCGGTGGGGG GGTTTCTCGC
     7321 TGCTGAAGTC CCTGGTATTA CATGTGTGTA GTAGGTATGT GAGCAAGAGT CCGTATTGTC
     7381 TATTGTACAT CTATGCATCT ACGTTCATAG GTCAGGTCTA AGATCGCTTA TACATCGTTA
     7441 TGTTACGGTA GTTTGTGGTG ACTAAAGAGA GGGGGTTGCG ATGACCAGGG TTACTAGTAA
     7501 CAGAGAATGG GTAGGAGTAG TGTCTGTTTT GGTGGCGTGT GTGAGGAGGG AAATTTCGTC
     7561 TTTTGCTGGA GAGCGATGGC ACAGACCCGG CAGGACAGGG GTTATGGATT CCGTCCATAA
     7621 TAGAACGAGG TCGCCTGCAG TCCTGGTGAT CATTTTTCCT CGTGTGTGGT TTCACGTACT
     7681 CCATAAGCAC TTGCTGGATA CTAGTAATTG TATAGCCTGG GAGTCGATAC CGGGGTCATG
     7741 GAGCCAGAAT GGAACGGGGG TGAGGACGGG CGTATATGGG ACGGCCACCG GTTCGGGTGA
     7801 GCGGCTGATG AGGCGCGCAG TGCAGCGGAG CGGTCGCGTG CGGCTGAGTT GTCGTTGTAC
     7861 TTCCCCCAGA CGATATTGAG TGTAGGTGTG TTAATTGTTA GGTGGTTGGT TAGAGAGGCT
     7921 AGGGCTGGTT CGGCGGCGGG TTCGGATTAA GCTTCACCGG ATGTCTTAGG GTCGATTGAC
     7981 AGGGGTCGCT CGCATGTATA ATTGCAAGGT CTGTATCATC GGATCTACCG CGAGTTACCG
     8041 TACGTGAAGC CCAGTGGTAT AGGTTAAGGG TGCTCCGTAA TTAGTGGGAT GTGTCTTGGT
     8101 GGGGGGGTTA GATTTTGCCT CGGGTGCTAG TGTGTGAGAT TCGGGAACAG TTTAAGATAT
     8161 CCATTCATCC GTACGAATTT TAGAGGCCCC GCCTTGTCGT TCTGTCGCGG TCCTTTCACA
     8221 GATGTAGTGG TTGAGTGTCG ATTGAGCATA GGGGCCAGGA GGAGTCAAGG GCTGGTAGGG
     8281 CAAGACACTA TGAGTCTTGG GTACAACAGT TGGACTGGCC GTCGCGAAGT AACTTACGGT
     8341 GCGATCGTTA ACGTATTGGG GATTATTAGC AGTAGGATCG GGCTTCAGCG GTTTTGTGTG
     8401 TAGAGGCGAG TTGGTAAATA TAGGTGTAAT CGTATAGGTT AGACTACATA ATGTCTGCTC
     8461 TACCTGTGTA CTAAACTCTA GTAAGCACTC ATGAAAGCTG CACGATAGTA TAGAAGTCTG
     8521 CTTGAAGAAA TCCTGTGATC GAAGTTTTTT GTGTGTTATT TGTCACGTCG TAAACAGCTT
     8581 GTCCAAGTAT TATTTTGGGC CCCGCGTTAC AGGATCATCC CTACAGCGTA TGTCGATAGT
     8641 ACACCTGCCT GGAGACGTGG TTTACTAGTG ACTCTTACTG CTAGGTAAGT TGAATGTGGG
     8701 CGGTGAACCG TCCAGGTGGT CAATAGATAG CAGACCCCGG ATGCTGGCGG TTAAAGCTTT
     8761 AGTAGGTTAC AGATGCATAT ATTGTTACTC TTCATGGTCT ATTTGATGGG AGTTTAGAAT
     8821 AAAATTTCCC TTCTCGTTTA GGGTCATGGC AAATAGGAGT GTCTGGAGTT TGGTTTGTCA
     8881 GAATCAAAAT CAGTAACGCT ATTGCTCTTC GCTTTGAAGC TTCTACCTCA GCTGTGGAGT
     8941 TTTGACGTTA GCCTTGACAA TCTCTGTATA TGGCGTTTGC CGGGTGCTTC GGCGAGTATA
     9001 AACCATTCGG GAAACCTTCG GGTGACAGGA TTCATCGTCT GGGGACCAGA ACAAAGTTGG
     9061 CTAGTTTCGG CAGTGCCCGT TGATGGAAGT GTCGGGGAGC GCGAGACATG ACTTCCGCCT
     9121 ATGCCGGATA GTTCAGTGGC ACATTAGCGT TTCACATTTT AAACTAATAA GTGGGAGGTT
     9181 TCTTATCCTG GGATTTGGAT TTTAGTCTAC CACAATTTTT GCAGGTATTC TATGTTAGGA
     9241 GAACGTGGGT GCAGCCATGC TTCTAGTGCA TCGTCATATC TGAGTGCCAT TCTAGCATGC
     9301 AGAATCTTTG GTTTTTATTT ATATTTTCGT CAAAGAGGCA TTGACCTTTT CATCACAAGA
     9361 CGGCAATGGG GGGACAGTAA TGTTCGTCGT CGGTGGCAAG GCTGGCTCTC TGCCTTGGAT
     9421 AAAGTTATAG CGGGGGTATG TGGGTCTATA TCGGTTCTAA TCTGTGTAGA AGCGCGTGGA
     9481 ATCTGTGTAA TGGATATTCT AGCGCTATCA TCGGTGTCGG TGGCCCCTTG GATTGCGACC
     9541 TGTATTCATA CGGCTCTTTT GTCTCTCAAA GTCCGCAAGT CCTGTTAGGC AGTTTGTGTG
     9601 CTGATAGTGT TTCCTAATTA CGGCCTTTAC GAATGTCTTT GTGATGCATG CGACACGCGG
     9661 GGCTCAGGAT CAAGGTTTGC AGGTCGTCGG AATCCTGTGA GGTTAATGTT GGGAGGCCGA
     9721 TATGACATGT GTTAGCTTAC TATAAGGGGA GTAGTCTAGG TTTATAGTAA CATATATCTA
     9781 TTATGTTTTC TCTGTTTTGA GGATAGTAGC ATACGAAGTC CTAAACGGAA CAGAGTACCA
     9841 ATCAGGGTAC GCTCTGTTTG GGGTAATTCG AGGTCCTAGA TGACATTCGT ACGGGTGGAC
     9901 TATTACGATA TTTGCAGTCG AATTTTGTGT TCGTTTGTCC CGTTAGCATG GGATTAAATC
     9961 CTATCCTCTA CAGGATGTTG CGTTTGTGAC GCTGGGTTAC TGCAGGTTCA GTTTTCGATG
    10021 AGAGCGTAAC TGGTTTGCAG GCTGAGTTGA TTGGTGGTAG TCAGCTCAGA GTGCTATGGA
    10081 AGGAGGTCGA GAATGCTGTG TGGCTTCATC AAAGAGATGT TCGTAGTGAC CCCTGGAGAT
    10141 ATCAGGCCTT AATATGTACG GCTAATTGTA TTAGGAGGAG TTTGGATGAC GGCCTGGCAC
    10201 AGGTTATCCA TTCAGGGGAT GGCCGTGTGT TGTGCTCCCA CGGTGCTGCC AAAAGCGCCA
    10261 CGTTAATTGG TCATGTGGTG TCGATGATAA GTTTTGGTAC ACGCCCCTAT GGACTTGATG
    10321 ATTTTTACGG CTGCAAGGCA GGCAAGGCGG TGACGAAAAC AATGTGTTTT GAAGATGGAC
    10381 GAGTCGGCGT AGTGTTCGAG CCCACCGGTA GTTTCGATCG GACGAAGCTA GGTTACTGTG
    10441 CGTTGAGTTA GGGCCTGTTC GGTGGTCTAT TGTATCGGTA ATTGATTGGT GTACTTGCCC
    10501 ATGCCTATTA TGGTTGGGCC CTCCGAGCTA TTTTCCTGGA TAGGAAATAA TGTATTAAGC
    10561 CTTCTAGTGC TTCTTCAGCG GATAACTTCT TTTCTCGATA TTTAGATTCT TTTGGGTTTA
    10621 TATCAGTGTT AACAGTTGTT GCATCCGCGA TAGGCGATGT TACTTCTGGG GGCAAAGACT
    10681 GTAGGTATTC CGGCTGGCTA CAAGTTGATG TGTCGGACAG TTGTGCCCGT ACAAGTTACC
    10741 TGGTAAGCGG ATGAACTGTT GGACCGAAAG TTGTCGCCAG TGTCTGTTCA AGGGGTTAGC
    10801 TGGAAAGGCA GATACAATTA AGGAGCTAGC GTTTTTAGAG GCTGAGAAGG TACGGTTTCA
    10861 AGCGTTCGAG GAGTGATGAA GAGGTGGGCA AGGGAGTAAA CATGAATGTG GGCTTTACTG
    10921 TTAGTCGGAT GCAATTTTAG CTTAGGGCCC ACTAGTGCGC CGTCAGCCCG TGAGGACACT
    10981 ACGTAGCGGT TCGAGTAGGT TATGCGTTGA CAGGCATGGG ACACTTGTTG TCGTTGAGTA
    11041 ACTGGGGGAG CACTAAATTT TACGGTGGTC ACTGTAAGAT CCATTTTGGG GAAAGGCAGT
    11101 GAGGAGCATG GAGGGATACG CCCTTGGTTT GGTGCTCCGC TGTGTACGTA CCGGTCGCGA
    11161 TGGTGGCGGG ATTTAAATGA GGTAGATGCA CCACGTCGGG CTATGCGTGT AGGAGTTACA
    11221 GGGGTGTTTG GGGTACCAAT CGCTCTGTTG GGTAGTTATT TGAGTGTTTG TTGCTCAACC
    11281 CGCCGGTTCA AATACGCCTT ACCCGTACGG GTGTGGTTGC GAATGTTGCG CGTGTCCATG
    11341 CGTGTGGCTT CTTTAGGACT CGCCTGGGGT GGTCACTTAC AGACGGCCGA ACGCAGCGAT
    11401 GTGTAACGAG TAAGTTTCGG CCATTTCGTT TACGTTCTCG GGAAAGGGGA CTGGTGACGG
    11461 CCGCAGATTC AGGGAATAAA CGGTTAAAGA TGTTGGAAGG GCTTGGTGTA TGGATTCTCG
    11521 ATAATTGATA TTGACGTGTG TGGTGTGTGG TCACGGATCT AGTAGATACA GGTGGTGTTG
    11581 CGTCATGCCC GGCTTGGTAT GTGAGCGCTC AGTACTTTTC TGGTCGTTCA ACATTACTAG
    11641 TGTTATACCT ACACTAAAGA TTTTGGCCCC GGAGATGATT ATGTAGAGTT TGTACGATCA
    11701 TAGCTCTTTA GTTTTCTCTT GCTCTCATAC GTGTCTGTTT ATAGTCTGTA ATGTGCGCGG
    11761 AAGATCTTCG TGTTTGGTGG AATGCGTGGT GTGGTGGGAG AGAGGCCGAA AAATAGTGGG
    11821 AGACTTAGGT CCGGATACGT TGCGATCGTA CTTGTATGAT GATGTTCCTC GCTACTTTAG
    11881 AGCTGCAGCG ACCATCGACT GTGAGTCCCC GCCCCTGGAG GGTGGCCGTT GCCATCTGGG
    11941 GAAGTGTACA ATTCGATTTT TATAGGATAA CCTTACTGAT ACATGGCTTG AGGGTCCTTG
    12001 AGTCTGGCGG GATGGGCGAA ACACGACACT ATAGGTAGGT GCTAGGTAAG TCCTTTTCAC
    12061 CGGGGTCTAG AAATGGTCCA GTCTATAGGT GCGGCAAGTT ACGATTAGGT TTGGGAGGTG
    12121 CATTACGCGG TTTCACGACC GGATTGTATA TCGAACCAAT CATTTATACC CATTAAATCT
    12181 TCAGTATGTT GAATGGCCTC ACTTTTGGAT GGTATGACGG ACCCGTCCGG GGTAACATAT
    12241 GTTACAATAC ACCGCTACTA TATTTCCATC GTTGCGAGTG ACGTTTAAGC GTCCATTGGT
    12301 TGATCTTGTG AATGCTTGGC ATGTACTGGT AGATGACGTA GTAGATGTGG GCAGTTATTA
    12361 AACTCACGTG ATTTTTTTGG GAGTATGTGC AACGCGTTAT CTGGGTGACG GGTGGTGTCT
    12421 TACCCGGTTT GATTCCAATC TTCGATATTT ACACTAAGGT GTGGATGTGT TTGGCATCAG
    12481 TAGTCGTGGT GTCATGAGGA GGCTGATCCG CGCCAGTGTT CCAATGTGGA TGGTATGGAG
    12541 CTTTGGGGAG AACTGGACGA CTCGGGCCGA GTGGGCTTCT GGCAGAGAGC AAGACAATTA
    12601 GACTCATGGA TGTCGCCATA CGGTTTTCAA AGTGGACTGC TCGAAGTTTG CCCCAGGGCA
    12661 TTGGGTGGTG ATACAGTCGC CCTGGGTCAG TCGGATTAGG GCAGGCGTTA AGCTGCCGGT
    12721 TTGAAGCAGG CTCAGAATTC AGGCCCTGTG TGCATTTGTA GGTCGTCTTA ATTTTAGTTG
    12781 TCTTAAATCG CTTTCAGAAT CGTCGATCAG TAATGTTGGT ACTAATTCGG GTGGTCGCTT
    12841 AGTAGGCCAA CGCCTATGAA CCAGTGCTTG TTGAGATGTA AGTGTGCGTC GTTGAGCACC
    12901 GGGGTGTCAC GAGCGGCTGT CTGAATAGTA CGTGTAAAAA AAATCGTGTG CGTAACAAGG
    12961 AGTTGGTCGG GGCGAATCAA TAAGGTATGG AGGCCCAAAG TTTGGTGGGT ACGTGGGGGG
    13021 ACCTTCGATT ACGCTCTGTA ATTCGTGCTG AGTCAAGGGC CGTTTCGATT GGTTTCCATG
    13081 ACAAATGGGG TGTTGCGCCG TTGTTTTAGA GCACTTTGGC AAAGCCTCAA ATAGGGATGG
    13141 AAGTCTTAAG GCCTGCTTAG TATGCGCTGG TTGGCTGGGC TGCGTGCCTA AATAAGGATT
    13201 CTTCCACGTT TTAAGATTGC TGTAGTACCT GAATGCTAAT GCCAATCGAG TCACATACGG
    13261 ACAGGAGGTG CTCTAGTTAG GTTGTGGTTT GATGGAGGCT CGATCGTCTC CAACTGCTGT
    13321 GGAAGTTTTG GGGAGCAGCT AAGGGCCGGC AATTAGATTT TAGCAATGAT TAGATAACGT
    13381 TTGCGTCAGC CTAGGTGTTA CATTTAGCTA GTGTTGTTAT AGACCTTTTT CTGCTAAGCG
    13441 CGCTATTAGT TCGACCCATA GATATTTTCG GGCTCGCCCC AATCATGCTT GGCAAAGTTA
    13501 GGGCATAATT AGACTATTAA TGAGGCGATG ATTGTTGAGC AGATTAACGT TAGGTGTCTT
    13561 AGGAATCATT GAAGGTAACT ACAGGTAGGC GTTAAAACTC GGTAGCGAAG GTCGTTTGCA
    13621 AGTCACTCGG ATGGGAGCAT GGGGTACATT GGTCAAAACC GGTCGGAGCG TACCTGTTAC
    13681 TGCGGAGATG TGTAGCTTGG AGTGTCAATG CTCTTCGGTG GTAAAATTCG GTCACTATTT
    13741 GCTCTCGGAT TTGTTCTAGA CCAAACCTCT GCCTGTTCGT TGACGCGCGG CCTCGACCGC
    13801 TGGCCATGGT AGTCGGATGT CGTTTTGCTT CCCTCCATAG CAGATAATGT ATCAGAATGC
    13861 TTGTATAGAT GGATTGGGTT GTAAGCCGGG ACAGTCTCTA ATATACCGCT TCGCGGTGAT
    13921 TCATGCCGCG GTCTTATATC GTCAGCGTAC GTCCGCTTTT ATAGCGCCTG TGGGAGTGCA
    13981 TGTAATAGTA GCTCAAAATA CATCTGTGTC TCTTTGGAGC GCTGTGGGGT GTATACGCGC
    14041 GCGAGGATGT GAGTGCCTAG ACGACTAGTC GGTGAGCGTC TGCGGGGTCA GCGGGAGTGT
    14101 TCGGGGGGTG AAGTTCTGCC GCCCCGCCAA TGTGTCTTGT CAAATTGGTA TAACGTTAAG
    14161 GGCCGTTATG AGCGCCTGTC TGATGTAATC TTCTAAGTTA GATGAACCGT TTACCTTCAG
    14221 ATGCGGGGAT CATATCGGAA TTATAGTCAT CCAATTCTCA TCAGTTTGCT GATCGGGCTA
    14281 CTGGCTACAC GACGTGTTTT CAGCCATTTA TGCCCACTTG CACATAATGA TGCTTCTAGC
    14341 TATTGATAGA TCTCGGGGCA GATGCATTCG GGTTGCTGTT TGGATATTGT CTCTATCTCT
    14401 CTTGTGGCGA AGTTGGGACA TATCTGGTTA GAATTCTGGT AAGGGAAAGA CATGTGATCA
    14461 GTAGCGTTTG GTGGGGCGGG AATAGGTCTG CTGCCGTGAT TATCAGGGAG CTCTACAGTC
    14521 GGCTTTCGAT GGAAGTATAA CCTCATGGGC CTCGGTTGTA TTCTTCTGAA AGCGGGGTAC
    14581 TTGGTCGGTA AACAAGACCA GGTACGTTAT ATAGAAGGGG AGACGTCAAG AGAAATCGCT
    14641 TCCACTGAGA CTCGCAAAGC ATTGCGCTGA CTGCATGTGA GATGTACGAG AGGAACTGAG
    14701 CTGGGTTGTT GTAACAAACG TGCTGTTGGA GACGCGGGTT TTAGTTCGGG CGGCTGGTAA
    14761 TTACGCTGTT TCGCAGGGCA AGATCGATTC CATATCAGCA GTCCAAGTAT GTGACATCAA
    14821 AACTAACAAA TTTGTGTATG GCCTGCGGTT ATGTCTGTTC CAACTGGTTT ATATACATGT
    14881 AAATACATTT GTAAATAGTC GCTTTTCTTG GTTTTGCGAG GGTACACATC AGCGCGTCTT
    14941 AGATAACGGG TAATATCAGA ACAAGTAATT GTGGGAAATG TGCTCTTACT ACTATCTTGT
    15001 AAAAACGTAT TCAGAGCGAC GGGAGATTAA TGCGACTTCT GTGGGCTGGA GCAGTTGCCG
    15061 ATACTCGATT TTAAGAATGG AATATTTCAG ATTGGGTCTG TTGTGCTTCC TGGACACTCA
    15121 GTGGGGCTAG ACCGGGTCAG GATCTTCCGC AGACTTCCCG AGCTCGTTTT TATAGGGGGG
    15181 GCAATGCCGT CGAGGGCGCG TGATTTGTAG GAGACTGCCA ATTGTGGCAC TGTGCTATCG
    15241 CGAGTATGTC TAACTCCCTT AGCCACATGT TGGGCACGGT TTGGTGGTTT CATCAGTTTG
    15301 CAAAGACCGG GTTTGTGGCG CTAAAGATGA GGGGATTCTA TGTAGTTAAT TTTATACTCG
    15361 GAGCACACTG ACGTAGGTAC TGCGACCATA GAGACGATCC CGTTGTAGGA GCATGTTGTT
    15421 CTAGGTCTTT CCCGGGACGC TTACAGTTGA AACTTTGAAT TGATCGGAAA GTAGGCATGG
    15481 ATGATAATAT GCGTTGGATC ACCTGGCCCT CAAGAACGGT GTAACTTCGC AGGGTCATGT
    15541 GAGGTTCCTG ACACGGGTGA GTCTTGGGTC TGTAACAAAA TTCGGTTGTT TGACAGTTTC
    15601 ACCTGCGCAT CAAATTGTAG AAGTATCAAA GTTCCCGGTT GGGTTAGGAC CAGGCAGTGG
    15661 CGTAGCTCCA CATGTACGGG GTCGGTGTGC CACAGAGACT CCTGTCTTAA GTATACAATT
    15721 GGATCTGGGT TCGCATAGTA TTGGACTGGG CATGTATGCT TGTTGAGCTC GGGCGTCAAG
    15781 GGCCTTCTGA AATTCGGTGT GAGGTTTAAC GGGTATTTGG TACACTCTAA CCGTGGTTGT
    15841 GTAGCCGATC GGCAATGAGC CTCGGAAGTT GTGGTCAGTT TGATCTGGGC AGTGACAATA
    15901 GGTGGTGCTA ATAGTGATGC TATTTCATGT GGTAGCGCTG TGGGCTTGAC CGCCAACTTT
    15961 AGCTTATGGA CGTTTGAGGG AGCTCAGGGA TGTGCAGCGG GTGCAAGGCG TCACTATAAC
    16021 GTTGCCTTTA GGCATACCCG TAATACAGGG AAGGGGTGAT TGACTGCTCT TCTTACTTTG
    16081 ATCATTTAAG GTGGGCTCTG TCCGCAGGCC CCACGCGTTT AACGATAGGT AGCGCATTTC
    16141 AGGTTGTAGC CTCACCGGGA CATGTATAGT GCCGTGTTAC TGAGATATGC TGTTAGTCAG
    16201 TGAGAGGCCG CGCGTTGTAG GAGAAGGAAG CCTAAATAGT GTGTCCTCCT TTGGTTAGGG
    16261 TCCCCGATGT GGGGTAAATA AGCCAGTCAC TTAAGTTGCT CTATTAAGTG GCACGCTTTT
    16321 ATGCCGAGGG CCAGATTCAG ATACGGTTTT AATCTCTATG GCTGGAGTGT GTCTTTCATA
    16381 CCATTCTGTG CCGAACCAGG TTACGAGGGT GGGCGGCTTG TGGGGATAGG TCATGGGTAT
    16441 GCGGAGCGAA AGGGTTGCCT CGAAACAAAT GGGTACATGG GCAGAGGGTA TCGTAAGTTA
    16501 CTCGTTCCAG TGCGGGGCGC TCGGTGTGTG GCGTGAGAGC GACGGCGTAG ATCCGGCTCG
    16561 TTGCTTCTCT AAACCCCCGT TACGTCCGAG GAAGGAGAGA TGACTGTGAC TGCCTTACGG
    16621 CCCAGTTGTT TGTAACGGGT GGTCCATAGG TATAGTATGG GGTGGTTGTA AATGTCCATG
    16681 CAGGAGATAT CCTGGGTGCA CTTCCTTTGA CGCATATATA TTGAAGCAAA TCAGCAATAA
    16741 TTTTTGCAGG TGCGGTCCCT TTTTACTGAG GCGCTCGCAT ATATTTTAGA TTGGATCTTG
    16801 GCGACAGGGT ATTCTTTGTT ATACCAGTAT AAGTTGGGGG GCCGTTGAGT TGGACAATAC
    16861 TATGCCTAGT ACTATTGGGT GATTATTGGA AACTGATGTG GGATCTAGGA TTATAGTGTT
    16921 ATTCTAGCCT TCGAGCCGGG CGGATGATGT GGGTAGCCAA GCATAGGTGT CTTTAGGAGT
    16981 CTGTAGATTG CTACGTGAAA CCCGAAGGCC GTTTCCGGCA ATATGCAAGG GAATGTTTAC
    17041 ATTAATTAGG TGAGACTTGT TTCTGGGAGG GTTGTTTGGT AAAGAGTCGG TAATCCCTGC
    17101 GAGGAGCGAT GTAGGCTGTT ATGCCTAGTT TCGGGCGTGG GTGTACCAAA GGGGGGAAGT
    17161 TTGTTGTCGT CTCTGTGTGT TACTATTTGG ACTAAATTGC TCTCTAACTG TTTTACTTTA
    17221 ACGTTTACCG CTCGAATTGG TTCTGGTAGT CGTGTATTAC ATTTCGCTTA CAGGCCACCA
    17281 CTAGCGATCT CCCTAGCGAC GGTTTTATGA TCTGCAGGGG CAGGGATTGA ACGCAACCCT
    17341 CCCGATTACT CATTTGCCTT CCGCGGCTTC ATAAACCACG ACATTATGTT CTGGGTTTTC
    17401 ACGGTGGTAG TATTAAAGGT AGGTGGGACT CGAGTGCGAA GGCTGATTTC GTATATCATC
    17461 ATTTTTGATC CGATACGGCG ATATCATGTT TTCATGGGGT GGATATCAGA CTCTTGTTGA
    17521 GTATGTTATT GCTTTATTAG ATAGCTGACA GAGGTAAAGA ACACGGTCCT AAATTCCGAT
    17581 TTTTGTCAGG TGATATGCGG GTTGGACATT GAGGGCTGCT CCCTTGGTTA CTCCCCTTGT
    17641 AAGTTCTTTT CGAGGTTCAG TGTGAGTTAG TGTGGTTAAC GCTGCCATCA GAAGGTTGAA
    17701 ATGCACAAGT TATTATTACA GTCTGTATTA GGATCCCTTT TCTATCTATG GCAGCACAGA
    17761 TATTTAGTGC CCATACGTGT CTGGTTTCTA CCTGAAGTTG TGTTTGTTTA TGTTTTACCG
    17821 GGCGAAGCGG AGGAGAGCGA GACTGTTTAC CTAAGAACCG GGAGGCCGAG ATGCACGCCT
    17881 TTATGGAACA GGTCTTATAG TAGGCTTGTC TATTGGTCCT GAGTTAAATC TCCCGTTCAG
    17941 GCTGGATTGG GGATTTAAAC CTTTAGCTGT TAAAATCTCA CGCCGCCGCA CAAATGCTCT
    18001 TCGACGTTTG TATCCAAGGT CGCACCTCAA ACTGTTTGCT GCCAGGTGAG ATATGTTAAC
    18061 GGACTGGTCG TTTAAGCTAT CGGTGACTGT GTGAATGCAT GAAACGGCTC GTACGTGTTT
    18121 ATTGGCGGAT AAAAGTATGA AATTGAAGGG GAGAAGGGTA TGCCTTGATT GAGGATCAGA
    18181 GCAGCATGTA TTCAACAAAG CCGTGACACT TTAAGCTTCT CTTCTGTAAT AACTCTCTAT
    18241 TCGTAGGTAT TGGTAAAGTT GATCTGCGGG TTTTAATGGC GGTGTATGGT AATAGGAGTC
    18301 TAGCGCAACG TCGTGTTCAA CAGTGGTAGT GGCCGCGGGT TGCCTGTAAT GAGTTTAAGA
    18361 GGTGGGGCGA GAACAACAAA ATCTATCTAC GGGTGGCAAC CTGGTTGGTG ATCTACGTAC
    18421 TAAGATGCGG GGACTACTCC TTCCAGTCTG CCTCGCTAAG TTAGTGGGAC TATGTCGGGG
    18481 TATTCTTCCA TAGAGAGTGG GTTTAGCTCC CTAGTGTTGG TTCACTAATT CTTACGAGTG
    18541 TAGGCTAATG CCGCGGATCT GGTTGTAGCG GGTGTCTCGC TGCCCCACTC TTAACGATGT
    18601 CGTCCTCGAC GGGCCCATGG GAAGCACCGC GATTACGTTT CCTAGGAATG TATCCTACTC
    18661 TCTAGGGTAT CGGAATGTTC TTTCTTAGCT AAGGTTGTAC CTAGTGGTAA ATTGGTTGGA
    18721 TTGGACGTGT GGTTAGTATG TGGTCGAAGA AGGATGGGAC TCCAAGTGGT AGGGGATAAC
    18781 TTTTAGGGTT GTTGTGCAGA CCGAGGGTGC TGGTAGCGTT TTTAGCTGCG GGCATGTAGT
    18841 CATACCGGAC GTCAATTTTT GAAGGTAGCT AGTTTTCTTC GATCAAAATT ACGGTTTTTC
    18901 AGGCGGAGTA CCGTTCATGT GTATTTTTTT GGCGACTTAA CCTTGCTAGG GGCGGGCCTG
    18961 TGTGGCTTAT TCTCGCGTTG AACGGACACA AATCTGCACG GCTAGGAGGC TAATGTATTC
    19021 GGACGACGGA CGAGTCCGGC GAGGAACGAG CGTCGCCTTG GCTTGAAAAG AAACATCAAG
    19081 CCTTGGTAGA CAGGAGGTAA TGAGCTCCCA GTAGTTCGCT GAAGAGCCTT TTTCGAATGG
    19141 TTTATGTGTA TGCATCAATG AGCCCTGTCA TGCATGATGG GCGGCCGGTT TAAGAGGCCT
    19201 GGACATGGCC GCCGGGGGTT TTATGTTCAC CAGTCGTATT GAGATTCACG CGTGATCAAT
    19261 GATTCGGGTT ACTGTGGACC CCATGGCTTC GCCGATTTTT GTCTCGTCTT GAAAAATTTC
    19321 TCTGGATTGG GGGGAGCTGA CGGGACTCGC TTCATAAGTG AGAACTTAAT CAAATTAGGG
    19381 CAGGTTAACG CATGCGGGAG TTTTGCGGAG AGTCGTATTC CACCGAGTAG GTTCCTGTGG
    19441 TGGAAAAGGT GCCTCCCGAC TTTTAATATG TTAGACGGGT GGTGTTCGCG GCTTCAATCG
    19501 GCGCAATCTG AGTCTGATGG TCCTTCGTCG ATCATCCATT GCGATGGCCA GCGCGATGGA
    19561 GGTTAACATG TATTGTAGAT CACTAGGACC CGTACATGCG CTCGACTAAT GGGCAATCTT
    19621 GGAGTATTTT TCAGTTCGGC GCCTTTTTTC ATGCTTTAAG TTGCCCGGGT ATGCGTTGAG
    19681 GAGTATTAGT GTTGGGATGG TAAGGAGTGG TCGTATTAAA CTTATCTTTC AGGGCTTTAT
    19741 CTTCCCGGAC ATTTTACTTT CATCATAACT GATTCCACTA CCTTAGTTGG CAACCGATTA
    19801 CCTGTGTAGA GGTGGAATAC CTGATTCGTT TTTCACGTGT TTTTATGTGA AAGAGAATTC
    19861 TATGCGCTGT TAGCGACGAC AAGTGTCGAT TAATTTTGTA TTAGGAAACA TGGGTACTCG
    19921 AGAGGATCGA CTGGTGCCGT TACCCGTCCG GACTCGCACC CATGCTAATT CGTGCAGATT
    19981 TGATCGGCTT TATGTCTTGC GAGTGGCGAG CGACTAGATT GGGGTAAGCA ATGCTTGGGT
    20041 CGTGTCAATG GGCAAGTGCC GTTAGACAGT GTGGGCCAAA CCATGGTTCG TTGAATCTTG
    20101 ACACAGAGAA CTAGATGAAC TCGGTGTGCT CAACACTCGT GTGATAATTA TTCTGCAGGA
    20161 TCCCTTCTGT GAGCTGTCCG GGGCGAATCC TCCTTAACGT TAAAGATGCC TGGTAAATTG
    20221 GATGCTTAGT TGATGCCGTG CTTGTGATAA CATAGGGTTA AGATTTGTGT GCCTAGCGTT
    20281 GTGTGGAGGT GAGAAAGCCG TATCCCGTGG CGACGTTAAC AGTGTCTGGA CTGTTACTCG
    20341 AGGATGCGAT GATGAGCAGA GGTCTGTTGC GGCACATGAT TATAGTAGAG ACGTCTGGGC
    20401 CCATATGTAA TGCGTGCGAG GGATGACGCT GGAGCGTCAA AGGTTCAAAG ACTTCGTCTT
    20461 TGAAGTGATA GTAAATGACA AAGATCATCA CACAATCGCA TGTTTCCGAC AGAGTGGTCG
    20521 AGGACACTGT TTCACTTCTA TTCCTCTAGT TTCGATACGG TGGTAAGACA GCGGGCCCTT
    20581 TTTCGGAACG TAATACGAGT GGTTATTATT GCCGGGAATA CTGCATGGTT ACCTAACATG
    20641 GGTTTCAGGT AACAGGTTGA GCTAGTTGTC ATCCTAATTA TTGGTGTAAG GATCTGTTTG
    20701 CCTTGGTCGC ATATCGTTAT AGTATTGATG ATGTGGCGTT GACTTGATCG TGCTAGCCGG
    20761 AAAGGTCTGT GGCATTAAAA GCGGGGTGGA GGGGATGGTC TAATTGCTAC CTGTGTAGGC
    20821 TTAATGCCGT TGGTTGGACG CTGGTGGCGG ACGCGTACAG GTGCAAGAGA AAGTTTAGAC
    20881 CTTTTCCACT TATGGTTACC TCGGTATATG GCTAAAACCT TTCCGCAATC CTGATAGACG
    20941 GTATTCTTAA CAGGAATATT AAACTGATGG TCGGGCAGTC AATGTCCAGG GTTTGGTTTT
    21001 TAGTAAGCAG GCTGGCCCCA ATGGACTAGT TAATTGTGGA TTCGGATATT TAATCAGGTG
    21061 CGGGGGGATA TTTTTACCTG TATAGAGCTT TTGGATGTTC ACCCGGGGCC GCACGCGTGG
    21121 TTGAATTTGA CATCGGCGAT CAACGGGTTA ACACTGGTTA AACTGATGAA GGGGGGTTGC
    21181 TCGAATGGTT TACTTAGTTC TAAAATCAGC GTACGGTGCT CCTTGGATCC ATGCCTTTGG
    21241 AGGTCGAAGG TTTATGTGAA TTTATATTGT AGTAGCAGTA GCACTCGGTT GTCAGCACTG
    21301 TGATAGCAAT GATGTTGCGG AAGGAGTCTG GCGGGTGTCA CGCTCAAATC AAGTCAGAGG
    21361 GCTCCGTTGC TTTCATAGTG TGAATTCGCC GTATTACTTG GTCTGATAGA TGATTGATTG
    21421 GTGGATTCGG ATGGATGAGA GCGGGGTCGT AAGCTCATGC AATTTGCGGT AGCAGTCCCC
    21481 GCCGTTGTGG TGCCTGGAGG AAAATTTATT GGTGCGGCTG TGGTTGATCG CTTATGAGGG
    21541 AGAACAGGTC AATTTGAGGA CTGGGGTGTA GTCCAAGGTA TAAAAGCCCG GACCATCCAC
    21601 TTGTGCGGGT TAGGTAGTTA CACGTAATCG TCTGTATCCA AATTCAGTCT CAACGGTTGC
    21661 ATTGTACTAT GGTATAAGCC GGGAGCTTCG TTAATATGCG CTTCGTGGTT TAGAAGTTGC
    21721 AAGGCGCTCC TCCTCAAACT CCACGGCTTC CGAAATTGGC AACGGTTTGG AAGAAGGGAT
    21781 GCCGACTTAA AGATGTTTGA GACGGAATGA ACTCTCACAC TGGTTTGTAC GGGAGGTGCT
    21841 CGGCTGACGA TCGCACTTGT CGGGGTAGTC ACAGCGTTCA GCGGTTTGAT GTTAGTACCA
    21901 TCACCGCTGT GCCCGGCTGT TATGTGTGGT GAATTGACTC AGAGGTTCCG AAATCTATAG
    21961 GTGCAGGTCT GCTGTAGAGT GAATAATCGG CTCGTTGGCG CCGAGCGAGA CGCACGGGTC
    22021 TACAAGGTTA TAGAAGTGGC CCCATGTTAG GGTTGCAAGT GGAGAGTGCG ACGCAATACA
    22081 TTTCACGTTG GATGCCCAAC GCCCTTTCGT TTGAGTGTAT TGGCGATTAT GGGTTTCGAT
    22141 GCTACGAGCT TCACTCACGT AAACTTGTCG GATTGGGATC ACAAACAGAA GGGGTTATCG
    22201 CTTTTTGTTT CCTGTATGTA TTGTATCTGT CTGGTCACTA CAGATCTCCG GGCAGGTATA
    22261 GGAGTTGTTC TGATTAAAGT CCATGCGATG TTAGAAGTTG TACCCTTCCC CGCCGCCCGG
    22321 CTCTACGACA GTACGAGTGG CGTTTCGAAG TTTGCCGTGC GTATTACAGG AGATGGTGGC
    22381 AGTTGTGGGT ACGAATGTCG TTACGGTGTA CTTTGAAAAT AACGCTCTAG AACCTGCGAC
    22441 CAATCCTGTG CGCTTCGTAC GAGTTGCAAG ATAACCTGTA AAGTATCAGA ACAGCCCCTA
    22501 CTTGTGGTGA GAAGAGTTCT GTTCGGTGTT GGACTCCCCT TTGGCATAGG GTTGAGGACG
    22561 TTGTCAGAGA GTTAAAGTGG TTGATTGGAA GTAGTCCGCT GGCTGTGCAT GTGGTGCGGC
    22621 TTTTCTGTGT TAACTTATTA CAAATTTAGT GTGGACGTAT ATCAAGTTTG TTTGTGATTT
    22681 CTCGTTCTTT TCAACTACTT CTGGTCGGGA CTGTAAGGAA TCTATTGCAA AGGACTGCTA
    22741 CGGTTCCTCA TGCGATAAGT GAGCGTCGAG CGGGTTGTTA AATATATTCA ATACTTTGAG
    22801 ATTTTAGCCC CCGGACTAGG CTGTTTTCCT AAACGTAGCA AGAGGGCCAG TGATAAGGAA
    22861 GTTTTCTTGG CTAACCGACC TTACTTTAAT AGCCAGTTTG GTAGCACTTT TAATCTGTAA
    22921 CTAAAACCTT CCGGCGTTTG TGGTCATACG TTGTGTAGAG GATTTTTTGG AGGAATCGGG
    22981 GTCGCATGGG ACTCTTTTTT AAGTGGTTAA CCGATACGAT TGCTTGTATT GGGGGACGGC
    23041 TCCACACATG CATTCCACGT GGTCAGTTCA TTTCTGGAGA TTGCGCACTG TGCCATCTTG
    23101 CTTTGTTAAT TCTCGTTTTC GTGAATCCTA ATGGAAGTGA GGATAGGTGA GTAGTCATAT
    23161 GCGGCCACGG GAACAGTGAT GGAATAGTCC CCGTCTTTCC TAGATTGTAT ACATGCGTTG
    23221 TCTGTCGCGC GCTTGGTTTC CGGTGTCGCT AGTCGCAAGC CTTTGGGTTG ATGGGCATGG
    23281 GGCTTCTTAC CCAGGATTGG GCTGGTTATT TACCTAAGGT AGGTGGTAGG CGTTGGCCCG
    23341 GTACGTCTCT TCAGGTGGTT TCTGTGGGTG GGGAACCTTT GTACTCTAGA TTTATGTATG
    23401 AGCATTCGTG ACTAAATATG GGACTACGTA TATTCAATGC CAGGTCGAGT CGTCTCACTC
    23461 TGAATCGATC GAGGTAAGGT GCGTCTACTA ATGAGGGCTT TCGGGTGTTA TTTTGTTTGG
    23521 TGGTGGAAAA GATGTTCTTT GATTTCCAAA CTAGCGAGGT TTTGCCTGTT TTCCAGTGCT
    23581 GTGTGATTAC AATTTGTCAG TCCTGTGCAT AGTATGGTCG GACTTAATGT TTATTTGCAC
    23641 TGGGACTAGT TAGCGAAGGT GGATGTGACG TAAGGGCATC GGTTCGAGGA GAGCCTAAGC
    23701 GCTCCCAGGG GACTTGGAGT TTCTGCGACG TTGATTGCAC TATACGATGT CAGACGTGAA
    23761 TGCATTGTCT TGAATTGTCC GTAAGCTTTC AGGAATTAGA TGCCCTTCTT GGCTCACTTG
    23821 ATGACGAATA GATAGATTTG ACTGATGGTT CGGTATAGAG TGTCACAAGA CGTTGCCCAT
    23881 TTAAACAGTA GGTAGGAGAT TCATGAGTCC GTCTTGTGCC GCATATCTTC TACGAGGGTC
    23941 AGCTCTAGAC AAGACGAAAA CCGCTGGCGA TGCGGGTGGT ATTCACGATA TTCCCGTGAC
    24001 AGCTCCCGGT ACGGGCATCC AACTTCTATA GGGGCTTTCG CAAGGTCAGG GTTACCGTTT
    24061 CTAGCCGTAG CGTTATGCGA GCTTGATATA AGGTTCGGAG TACCGGCCGT GCATGCCTCC
    24121 CCACTAATTT GAAACTTCCT AGTGCATCGG GTATAGGTAT GCCTCATAAG AAGATTAGCG
    24181 GTGATCGTCT AGTGATATTG GTTATATTGA CCGGGTTTAT TTTCATGGTT ACTGGTTTTG
    24241 CACTTCGGAT TGGAATGTAT ACTGTCAATT TAGCGTACGA TGTATTTTCT TGTATAATGT
    24301 CGTGTATGGG GGCTTTCGGT TACGGGAAAA TTCTGCTTTT GTACATTCCC CGTGCGTAGG
    24361 AATTATATTA TCTTAGTGGG GGTACCGACG CCTCTTGGAT TTGGGCTGCC ATCGGTTACT
    24421 GGGGTGTGTA TGATCTAGGA CTGGCATGTT GCTGCGGCTA ATGACCGTGT CTTTTCACAG
    24481 CGCAAATCGG TATAATAATT TGCTAGGCGT CGTTGTGTGC GCACGCATGG TTGATTCTCG
    24541 TGTAAATCAT TTGAGGTAAG TCATTAGTTG ACTAGATGTC GCAGGTGGAA TTATTAAACC
    24601 TGCGATAGTA AGGTGTTCTC TGTACTTTTT GCAACAAGGG TGTACTAAGT ATCGATGTGA
    24661 AATTATTCGC TTTCGTGGAG ATGACTTGCT TGAGAGTGGT GCTGATCAAT TATTCACAAG
    24721 TGCATGCTTA GATGTGTGTT ACATTTTTAG TCTCCAGTTT TACGGTAAGA TATCCGGGAT
    24781 ATGATTGGTA GTATCGGGAG AGGGTGATTA CGCTGCCGTC CTGAATTCAA GTATAAGCTT
    24841 TTGTCCGGCG GTCGCGGACT TGATGGGTAA GCACGGGGGT GACCTCTCCA TGTTCGGACT
    24901 ATAGCTAGTT AGTTTTTGGG GTCTAGGGCA GTATAGACCA TTGTATACGT CGTACCAATG
    24961 AGGTTGTGTG ACAGAGGTAA TTGCGGTAGT GGTACTTGTA TTGTGGCGAA ATATTCGTGG
    25021 CAAAACTCGG GGGTTGGACA GGCGAGCAAA TTATAACTTA AGTGGTCCTG GTCATTATTA
    25081 TTGCATATTA TACATGAGTT CGACAGGCCT TTGTTAGGTG TGTAAAAATA GGATAAGGAA
    25141 TAATTGATAG TAGCGTTGCA CATGGGAAGT GCGACCACAT CCACACGTGT AGGAGCATGT
    25201 GGACGAGCGT TGGAGATTCG ATTCTTTGTA TGTGTTCAAT AGGGGAGTCG GACGTTGCTG
    25261 GGGTGCCGCA AGGGCCCTAG GAGAGCAGTA CGATTAGGTA ACTTGCGCAT GAGTCGGTCG
    25321 ATTGATGTAT GATCCAGATG TTTAACACAC ATAAGAGGAG GTGCCGGAAT ATAATTTTTG
    25381 TCTGGTACAC TTGGGACTCC TGGGAACTGT CTAGCATTTC TAAGCGGGAT GATATAACGT
    25441 TAACCCTTCC TAAGAACTTA TAGTGTATAG AATGCCGCGA TGGATGCCTC AACTGTGTTG
    25501 TGGGGAAGGA TTGTACAACC CCCGGCTCAC CCAGTGGCTT TACTGTTGCG TTGGAACGGT
    25561 GGGGTCAGTT GGAGGGTTAA AAAATGAAAA GGTGTTGCCG GGAAAACGGT TTAAGGAGTC
    25621 AACTTCAGTC ATTAGGGATA GCCAATTTCT CTGTAACGAT ATTGGTTGGA GTCCCTATGA
    25681 ATTTGGATGC GCGGCATATA AAACGGCTCA AGCGATTGTC AGCTAGTATT GCCACGCGAG
    25741 GTTTTGGCCC AGGGGGGGTG CAAGTCTCAA ATCGTCGAAT TGGTCAAATG CCATTTCCTC
    25801 ATCTCCTTGT CGGCATCGCA TCATGGTGGG GGGTTGGAGA TTCTAGTGTT TGGGTCAAGG
    25861 TAGGTAGGTT TCTTGGAGGC GCTATCAGTA ATCTCATACG TGCGATAAAG GAACGAGTTG
    25921 GCAACTACCG CCCTTGGACC AAAGGACGGA CACGACTCCG TCTCGTAGCT GAGCGCGCAT
    25981 TGATTATTCA TCGCAGCGGT TCTTGGGAAT CAGCGTTAAT TTGGAAGTTC AGGACTATGG
    26041 GGACATATGG TCGTAAGCCG GTCGGTGGGT GGCAATGATT GATGGTTTTA CTAGGCGCTA
    26101 ATGGCTGCTT TGACTAGTCC ATGTTTGCTC GTCTACTAGC GTGGGGTGCA GGGCCTTCTT
    26161 TGGTTGTACG CGTTGCCGTC CGCGGCTTTG GTCGGTACAG CTGTTTAGGC GCTTATACAG
    26221 AGGCGTGTGG CTTATGTTCA CGTTAGTCTC AGACAAATAT TACGCTCGAG TGACGACGAC
    26281 ACCGTTGGCA TTGCTATATG TAAGCTCATA ATTCCGGAGG TTCTGCAGCT ACATCGCTAC
    26341 TAAGCGCGTT TTGGTGTATG TAGGATCACT TTAAAGAGTG GACGCTATAC ACAAGCTTAG
    26401 GTGAGGGGAT GCTGTGGTTT TTAACATATC TTCCTGAATG TAGGTCTTTG TAAGGAAATG
    26461 GTTACACCAA GAGGTTGCGG CTCGGGTTTA TTGTGCAAGT CGGTGGGTCG TCTACTGGGG
    26521 GGCTCACATG GAATTAGGGA CAGATAAGAG TAGATGCGCG GAGGTATGGC TGGGGGAGCA
    26581 TTACTGGGTT GTACCGGCAA AACTGTAAAT CGCACTGCCG AAACGGGAGC TCATGGTTTG
    26641 ATGGCGTATA GGATCGGAGA TCTGAGGGCT GGTCAAGTTG CTGCTCAGTG GTTTTTTCTT
    26701 TTATCACGTC CCGGGTCGAA GCGGGGTCAA GGGGACTGGC TTCGGACACT TAGGTTTCTG
    26761 CCCGGTATCC TTGGTGTAGT ACTGAATTTT TTCCGGACTT TGAAAAAAAT TGTGTTCGGC
    26821 TTGTTAGAAC TTGACTCACT TTTCACTTGA GGTTCTTGAT TTGTGCTTAA AAGGTAAGCA
    26881 GAAGGCTCGG TAGGGTTGAG GATGCCTCCT TCAGAGGTTT AAAGTACTGT TTCAGGAACG
    26941 GCTCCTTTTG ATACTGTTAT GCGGTCTACC ACCCTACCAA ATTTGTGTGT TGGTATCATC
    27001 CGGTTTGATC CTTGTCTTTC TTTTAATAAA GGTGGTTAGG GGCGAGCCCG ATAGGCAGTA
    27061 TCAGGCAAAC GTGTCCTGCT TTTATACAGA GAGCATTGTA TAGAGTTATC GTCTAGCAGT
    27121 TCGTATACTA TGCGTAGCTT TTTGGGCGGA AGTAACTCGT CGGTATAATG TCTGCGGTAG
    27181 CGGCTAGTGC TGTCTTTTCT GATCAAGTGC TGCTTTTAAC CGGTGCTACT ACCAGAAAGC
    27241 GTCAGGGATT TTAAGGAATT TTTGGTTTTT TGTTGGTTTT GGGGGGTAGT GCCATCCTCG
    27301 TGGCAGTGGT TTCGGTGACG CGGACGAAGC AACTAAAGCT CGGAGTATAG CCTAGGATAC
    27361 TCGTTGTGGT GTCTTGGTTT TTGGTCCGCG TTACGTACAC CATAGGATAG TTCGTTCCAT
    27421 AGTGTGATCT ATATTAGAGC ACGCTGTTCA TATTTATTGA CTAGGGTATT TTGAGCTGAG
    27481 GAGGGTTTCT AGTCTTTCTT GTTGCAGCAT CGAGTAGTTG GACCTTTTTA ACACGGAGCG
    27541 TTAGCTAAGT GTGGCAGATC ACGAGGCAAC TGACACTCGT TATTGGATAG ACGTAAAGCT
    27601 TAGAGCCCGG TTGTGAATTT CAGATGATAG TGTTATCGAT GCGCTGGCCT CAGGGATCGG
    27661 TACAATGTTA TCTGAATCTG GGAGGCGTAG GTATGAATTA TAGGGTAGTG ATAGGCCTGT
    27721 GGCAGCCTTT GGTTTGGAAT GTCAACGGTT TGACTCCATG TCTGCGTTTA CGATTCGGTG
    27781 ATCTGACAGC CGGCTGTGTT TTGTCTGGCG TGAGTGGGCT ATCGACGTTC CTAATGTGTG
    27841 TTAAGGTCGA TGGGCGCCTT CTTTTGGTGA AGGCGATCGA GGAGCTGTGC TAACCCCTCT
    27901 TCGGTTTTAT AATCGGCCTT TGCATTTCGG TGGTCGAGTA CCAGGCGGTT CTGGCGTGAA
    27961 TCTAGGATTC GATGGTAGGT GGGTGGTATA TCTTGTCTGT TAGTTATATG AGAAGCTCGT
    28021 ATCATAGTTT CTGAGCACGG TTCCTTCCAC CGACCGGTAA AGGTGGTTAT AATTCGTTGA
    28081 ACTGGGCTAG TGATCTTTTG TGACCCAGCA CAACTCGCAG GGTTATCAAA GGGTTGGACA
    28141 TGCAATATGA GCGTCCTTGA GAAATAAGAC GTGATGGGCA CGATATTGAG GACCGGCATA
    28201 ATTACATGCC GGGTCGGATT GGTGCTGGAG GTAGATGTAC ATGTACGTTG GACCATCGTA
    28261 GACGCGGTAG GGATCTTCAG GGATGTGCAA TAGGGGCCCC AACAGTAGTT TTCATAGGAG
    28321 GGCATTATTT TTGAAGGTTG TTGTTCAGGA GTTCTCTTGT CCTGATATGC GCAAATATAG
    28381 CATTCGAATA AGCGCATGGC CCTGTTTTGT TATTGTTTCC CTGCGGAGTA TTTGTGGTTT
    28441 CGAGCTCCCT TGAACTACGT TATTGTTCGA AAGTTGGCAT GTAGCGTGCT GAGAACTGAG
    28501 TCGCTAGACA TGTCAGGAGT GTCCATCGTC GCTGTCTAGG CGAACGGATA TTACATCTGT
    28561 GATTGGTGCT AGGAGGGGTG GATAGTAGTC GACGGTTCCC GAGTCATTCT GAAATACTTA
    28621 CCATTCTGGC AGTCATGCCA TTTTTTCGCC GGAGGGTTGG TGAACTGCAC GTGGAGGTTT
    28681 ACAAATGGGA GTAATATGTA TGGTTGGGGG ATCATGCTTT GCCGGATCTG GGCTTAGAGC
    28741 GTAACCGTGC AGCCTGTTGG CGCGCGAAGA TTAGGGCCTT CAGATAGTGG ATCCTGCGTC
    28801 CAAGTCGAGG TGTACCTCGA CCGGGATGAT CCGATTGCGT GCTCTGCTAC GGCTTCTTTT
    28861 TAGTTAAGGT CCTGGTTGAG GATTCGATTG CGGAGGAATG TAAACAATTC TAACAGTAGC
    28921 AGCTTTATAC TACCTAATTG CCAGTGTGAA CATACGTTGG ATAGTAGCCT GGGGGGCGGC
    28981 AGAGGTAGTG GTCATTGGTA GGTTAAAGTA GGTGCTTGGA CTCACTTCTA TGCATGCATC
    29041 AGTGGTGCAT GGAGTAACGG CGAGTTGGTT AGTAGCGACT CAAACGCCAA TAGGCGGTGG
    29101 GGGTCAGCGA GCGTCCTGAA AATAGAGAAT CATTAATATT CTTACCAGCG GGCTAGTCTT
    29161 ATTAAATTGA TGAGTTTGAA TGCATGTAGA GAAGGGTGGT CTGTAGCGAT AATGGTGCTC
    29221 GTCATTTACG GTCCCTGTTG ACGGACGGGG CCTGGACCAT TTAGTGCGTG CCCTTCACGC
    29281 ATTTGTTTGC AAGTATGGGG GTGCCAATAT AGTATTGGAC GCTACAATGA GTCTCCTTGT
    29341 CGACGTATTG TTTCTACTAC GAGGCTATGG AGTTTTTAGT ACCCTGTGAC GTTGGGCTTC
    29401 TGTATTCACC GTCACTGCGT ACGTAGGGGA AGGTCTTGCC TATCGAGGGT TTCTTACGCA
    29461 TATGTGAATA TACTTCGACT TTTGGTAGGT GTGTTCACGT TATTTACGGC CTTTATCTTC
    29521 GTAGGTTTGC GGGTTTCTGG TCGAGTGTTG TGTCGTTTAA AACGTGAAGC ACGATCATCT
    29581 TGTGGAGAGC AGCCTTATGT GCAATAACAT CTGAATGGTC GGTGGTCAAC AATGGGTTGG
    29641 TTTTCATTAG ATCGTAGTGG GACGTAATGG GGATTACGAG TCTCCAGATA TTGTGTGGGA
    29701 GAAGTTAATG TAAAAATCCG CGTTCTCATG CGAGGAAAGA TGTTCTTTTT AGAGGTACTT
    29761 GTGCACTACA TCGGCATTTG AGATTCTATG CTGCCGGTGG CAGTAAGCGA TCATAGGGGG
    29821 AAGAGACAAG CGCAAGTAGC CGAGTGCAAG GCGAGACGTT GGCGTCTACG CGGTGCGTTT
    29881 AATGGTCGGT GAATGCCTGG GATATACAGG TATTGGCAGC CATGCCGTTT ACAATTTCAT
    29941 TCAGAGTAGT ACACCTCGGA CAGATAGTCA GGTATTAATG GTTTCATGAT GTGTGCTCCA
    30001 CTTAATCCTA ATTCGTGGGG CTTTCGATGT GTGGTGTATT CTTCATTGAT GGTAGGTGTG
    30061 GTATATCTCT CCTGCATGGA CGGTTCTCTG CGCAGATTAT GGGAAACGAA TCTTTAGTTG
    30121 CCGGCAATGG CATATTACCA TTAGGTAAGG GGATTGGTCT ATTGGTCCAA CTTAGAAACT
    30181 TCACGATTGT CTTAAGAGAC TAGGCGGGCA TCCGCAGAGA CAACATCTAC ACGGGCCGGC
    30241 TCGTCCGCGT ATAAGTGTGT TTGTAGCTAT GTGTTTGCTG CGATGTGGAA GCGGTGATTC
    30301 GTGTGAACAT TCGAGTAGCA CGAGGTGAAG ATATGTTCGG ATGGACCAGT TTTGTTGGTT
    30361 CTTGGTGGCT TGGTCGTCTC CAGTCAGGCA GCCTGAGGGC TGGGTGGAAG TTGTGGGGGA
    30421 GCCATTTCTC GGCAACAGGA TGCGCTCGCT GTTTCGCAGG CATAGGAATC TGCAGCTCTC
    30481 GGTTGTCATG TGCATCGATT GGGCTAACCC TTACAGGTGT CTGTTACATT GCCGGTACAG
    30541 TCGTATTGTA GAATTCAGCA TGAGGCTCAG TTTGTGTCTT TCCTTCGCCC GGGTCGGGAT
    30601 GACGGTGGGC TTGTACGTCA CGGTGTACGG TTAATACGAA GAGTGATCAG CGGAGGCGTC
    30661 ACGTGCTGTG TCGATTGAGT TCTAGTATGT AGTGGCGTCG CGTACAGACG AGAGAAGTCT
    30721 CTGCCTTTGA CTAGGGCCCG GTATGTGCCT TTTTTAGAGC AATTTAGCGA TGGTGCTGAT
    30781 TGAAATCGTT AGATTTTGAT AGAGTGGCAA GGAGTTCAGG GGAGTCTTTG ATTAACTTAC
    30841 ATGAGAGCGC TTCGGAGCAT GCAGGGGGTA GGGTCTGAGT GGCTTTTTAT TAGCATGGCT
    30901 TTTTGGTTGT GGTTATGTCT CTTTTTGAAA ATTACAGGAG GAATCGTGAG TTTTCCGGTG
    30961 GGTACCTAGT ACTAACTTTG GTCATGGGCA ATATTATATG TTCGTGGCCT CGATTCTAAG
    31021 GTACTGCGTT AGTAGGTCGG CATTAAAGGG GTTCATCATC GGGGGCCTGG AAAGTGACCA
    31081 GGAGGCAATA AGTGCAGTAA CGCAGGGGGG ATGATTAGTT TACCCTGGTC TTGGTTACAC
    31141 ATCCCGGTAC TGTTTTCGTT TTTAGAGCAA TGGCCTACGC GATCAAGTTA CAGGATAGCG
    31201 AGAGGCTCTG AATTTATTAA AAAATATGGT AGGCATGTTT TACTCTATTA CTACCATGAG
    31261 GAGCGCTACA CGGAAAGTTT TCAAACGGGT AGTTGGTCAG ATAATAAACT CCCATTACTA
    31321 GAAGTGTGTC TATATAATGA GGTTCTTTGA GTAGGGACTC TAGCATGAGT GTGGGAACAG
    31381 GTCTTGTCCC GATAGATAGT TTGTGAGACA GGTGGCTTGG GAGCCCCGAG GTGTGTCACT
    31441 GACAATAAAG TAATGAGTCT TGTGATAATT TGCATACCGA GTGACCGTGG TGGGATCATT
    31501 GATCGAGTAC GCATCCGGCG TGTGGACCGT ATAGTGGTTA GAACGCGATG TTTTACGCGC
    31561 ATGGTATGGG TTCAGTCTGA GGATTTTTTA GAATGTTACT GGGATGGGGT TAGACTCAAA
    31621 TCGAGCTAAT TTACGACGTA CGACGTTTAT TATGTGCACA CTTATTTGAT TCTGAGCGGG
    31681 GTTGGAAACG CCAGTAGCCT TGGTGAGAGT TTGGATCGGG CTAGTCCATA GAGGGATAAA
    31741 CTTTGCCCAT GGGCGGGGTC TAGTTTTCCC TGCCGCGCAC AATCCTTCAC CTTAAGTCGG
    31801 GTGCGTGGGG ATTAAGAGAA GCAAAAAGGC GTGTGTGTTG GGATTTTCGC GCCCACTTCG
    31861 GGAAGATTGA TCTTTGATAG CACCTACACG GGTAGAGTGC GGAGAAAGCG AGAGTGGTTA
    31921 AAGGCGGCGA TATTACACAG CTGTTGGTTG CCGTACGGCA CGGCGTTGCC CTTTTGGTGT
    31981 TGCCCCCCGG TAGCGAACCA TGGTTATGTT TGAGGTGCAT GTTGTCCTTC CCCATCTCAG
    32041 AGTGTGGGCT AGGATGGTCT ATTAAGAAAT TGGGGAGGTT TTGTCGTGGT TACGGCGACG
    32101 TATATATCTA GGGCAACATT CCTCCTAATC CCGGCATTTG ATGGAGTAAT CAGGTGATGT
    32161 CGATTGAGTG TCTTTGCATT GTTGGGTCGT TCACCGATGA GTGGCTTAAC TTAAAGGGTC
    32221 GGCCTTATGG GCTTGTTGGC GTTGCAGTTT GTCGATGAGG CAGGACCCGG GGGGTGACTA
    32281 GGCTGTACAA AGTCAGCTTG CCTGTGGCGT TAAGTAGGGT GTTTAAGAAA CTCTAGTGTG
    32341 TCGCGACACG GACTTTCTAG TTTAGTAGCT CGTACGGCGT TGATAGTGGC GGGGTAGGAT
    32401 ATCTGTCGTA CTGACGTAGG GGGCGTGGCC GCGTTTTGAT TACCGCCTTA GAGAGCCGGG
    32461 CCGGCTACCA GAGGAGTGAG TGCGATCGCG TTTGCAAGGC GAAGAATATG TAAAACGTCC
    32521 AAAAAGGTCC TATTGGAGTT TGCGGGTGGG GAAGTATGCA AAAAATGGAG TAATCTGTAA
    32581 GGGTATGGTC AGCGAAGATA AGCGATAAGA GGCAGGGAGT CGTTAGCGAA CCTGTGACCA
    32641 TTCATTTTTG GGGTATCATG GTATTGTGGG TAGTCTGATG GTAAATACTC GGATAAACAT
    32701 ATCAGATTGT ACGGAAGCCG GAGTCGCAAT GGCCTGGTTT GACAAATTGT GAGGACTCAT
    32761 ACTGGCGCTA GTGTTGATAG CATTGCGAAA GTGGGGGAGC ACATTTACCG TTTCGGTGTT
    32821 GAGACGTCGT ACATAGGGCG GGCCCAGTCA CAATAGTTAG CGTGGCGCTG GCTAAATTGG
    32881 TGGATATATG TAGTGTTGTT TATAGTCGGA CTATTTAGTC CCTTTATGAA GTTTGCTTCA
    32941 GAGGATATGT TGTGTGTGAA CTTCCATTGA GGTGTATTAT CACCGTTGTA ATTGCGAGCG
    33001 CAGATGGATT AATGTAAGTA GTGACGGGCG TAGAGGGAAT GATCTACTAG GTGCCGAACA
    33061 CGATTCCAAC TCAAAGTGCT TCACGGAGTC TTGACCATGG TCGGGCCACC CTGTCGATGT
    33121 GTAGTGCCCC AGCGCTACGA ATGTGAGGAA ATCAAGTCGA GTCGTGAGGG TTCAGACTAC
    33181 TGAGTAACAG ACTTTTATCC TTGGATTGGC TAAGCTAATT GGGCCGGGTT AGGAGTCTAG
    33241 CATCGAGGGT CCAGGGGATG TAATGATTGT GGATAGCCGT GGTTACTAGC AAGATTATCG
    33301 TTCAATGGGG TGGTTTACAG CGTTAGGGTG TTGTCGGGTG GTTATGTAGA GCAATACCAG
    33361 CTCATTGTAG GCGCCCCTTC TGTGCGCTGC AATAGATTAG TCCTCTCTTA TTGGTCAAGG
    33421 AGGCACTATA ACATTATAGA TAGGTGTTCA TACTAGTTTT TGTATTGAGG TTATTGGAAG
    33481 GCGAGGTAAG TGCGTACTCG TAGGTATTTG GGATTTCGTT AGCACTAGTA ACCTTGAGTG
    33541 TTATGTTATA ATAGCATTTG AATTGGTTTC CGTTGTGTGT CAATGGTCCA ATTCTGAACA
    33601 GACTTCTCCC GGGTTTTACC TGGGGCTGGA TTGGTGTAGT ATTATGTGGT GGGCACATGC
    33661 ATTTTGATTT TGTTTGGCGT CTCCTAAAGG TTTGTTAGTT CTCTTATAGA AACATGGGGA
    33721 TCTTGGACCA ATTATAGGCC GAGAGGGCGA TGCGGCCCGT CCCGGATAAC TCACTGCCTC
    33781 AGATATATGG ATCGCTAAAC CCTTAGATAG GGTGAATTAG CTGATGTTAC TAGCGTGGAT
    33841 TACGTGGTGG AAGGACCTGA CGTAAACTTG GGACGATGGA TTTGAAAGTC CAGTGCGGTA
    33901 TTTTGTAGGC GTCTCTTGGC GTATTATCAG GGTAGACGTA GGGTGTGATC GAAAGTGGAA
    33961 AATTCGAAAC TGGTTATATG TCTTATGCGG TACTTCCAGA CAGACCTAAG ATTTACTAAA
    34021 GCTTAGGGGA ATCATCTCAC GTTCAGTTAT CAGCGGCACT CGAAAGTACC CTTGTCGCTG
    34081 CCGTGGAACA GGACCTCGGC GCGACGTGAG CCATGTATAC TACGATATAA GAGCTCTCGA
    34141 AGGTAAGATG GGTGATGAAT AATCAACGTA CATCAGCTTT ATAGTCATAC GAAAGCACCT
    34201 ATTTCGTACT GGAGTATGAA AAATTCGAGT TCCCACTCCG GTAATCGCGC GTTCTAAAAG
    34261 TGATTGGTAG CCTTCCGAAG GTTTGTGTTA TGGGGAGGAA TATAGATGGC TGTTGCGAAG
    34321 AGTGTTTTTT TTTAGGGCGT GGCTGGACCA CGCACGACGC GCGTTCATGA AATATGGAAG
    34381 AAATGCCCAT TTTGGACTAA CGAAGGACCT ATTCAGCAAG GAAGGTCGCA GGTGCTAGAG
    34441 CCTTGCTTGT ACGTGCTGCC GCACGTGAAG GTACCAAGGT TTACTTGTGA AGGTCGGTGA
    34501 CGAGCCTTAG GACTGATGTA GTAGAAAGAC AGCGGGACAT GTATGCCGCA AGGCCCTATG
    34561 CGTCATACAT TAGGTGTTAA GGGGCAGGGT ATTATATATA AGTATTGGAT TCATGCGTCA
    34621 AGTTAGGGCT AGGTAATGTA GGGGAACGTT GAGGGTGAAA ACATTGACTC TGGTCCAACT
    34681 AACTCAGTGT AAGTTGTGGG AGCTGGTGTG AAACTATCGG GTATCGTGGG ACAGCGAAAG
    34741 GCATGTCACT TTGAAACGCT CGTGCGCCCG TACAGTTCGC TGATCTGACA AGGATTATAA
    34801 TAATCGGTTC CGTTTTAGGA GCTAATTGTG GGGCTCCAAC TATACTACGG TTGGGTGGCT
    34861 CTGCATGAAC CGTTAGTTAC CCAGAAATCT CATGAATATC GTTTGTGGAG AGTCATACGT
    34921 AAAGTGATGG CACTGACTTT ATACGAGGTT TGCGGCGGGT CGGAACCAGG GGAGGAACGG
    34981 CGTCATTAGG GATTCGCTGC GTTTGGCCAT AATAGGGAAC TTCCTGAGTG TATCTCCTTC
    35041 AGAATGTACC TGGTGGCTTC ATGTTACCGG TTCCAGAAAG TCAGTGATGA CTTGTTATTG
    35101 CGGGAGAGTA GTTTCCGGGC GTTCATTGTA CCGGACTGCT CCGCTCTGGT TCCGTGTTGT
    35161 GGAGATCACC GTGTCGGCTG CGGCGGGGAG AGGTTGGACT TTATGTGACG AGGTTGGTGA
    35221 ATAAAAGTCT GGTTTATTTC GGCGTAACGC GGCCTTGATT CTTGACAGTT TGGGAAAGAC
    35281 CGTGGAACTG TGTCACTTTC GTGTGTGATA AGTGTGTTAC CAAATGCGGG TGTCCGGGGG
    35341 GACAGTGGGT TCGGGTCGGC GATAGCAGAG CGGGGGGCGG GTGATAATTG GGCGGCCGTT
    35401 TGGGCCCTTA AAAATCATTC TCAGTGCTTG CATGAGGGAG GCACTTAGAT CAGTGCTATT
    35461 ATAGCATTTG TCGTGGTGTA TTGTTGAACA TCATGGAGAA AGCGTAAATG GACTTGTATG
    35521 ATGCAGGGGG CTTCGTCATT CCTGCCTTTG GGTTATATGT ATTTGGTGTG TCAGTACCCA
    35581 TGGGCAATAG TACCTTCTGG CGGGGGCTAG AGAGAATAAA TTAGATTATC TCGGACTAGA
    35641 GGTGGGGTAA ATTCGGGCTC CGTTCCCCGG ATTCAGGAGC AGCGCTTTGT AGCTTGCCGT
    35701 TTAGTGGAAT TAAGTCTTAT GTTGGTCTTG TTGCTTTTAC GAAACTGATC TGTAAGACTC
    35761 GGTGTGCGAT CTCTCCGCCG CTAATGGGCG AATGGCTTAT GAACCTGGTA CGGCATGTAT
    35821 GGGGATCGGA GAAACTTGAC GTCGTAGGTA ATGATGGCAA GTCTTTGTGC TTTACGCCAT
    35881 TGAGGTTGTC AGTCATGTAG GCATTAACCG CAAGCTGGCC TGGCCGTTCA CCGGGGACAC
    35941 TCGGAGTCGC AAACTTCACG CTCTGTAAGC ATAGTATTAT TTGATCTAAG CATTAATGAT
    36001 GAAGATCCTT CCCGGGGGGA CTAGTTCCTA CTGGTATGTG GACCTTTTTT AGTGAAACTG
    36061 TAATGATCCG GTACATAAAA TAAAGGTTAG GCGGCGTATG CAAGGTGAGT GACATTGTTC
    36121 ATTCATAGGC ACCTGGGTCA GGATACATGG TCGCTGGTTA GACCTTATGA TACTCAACGT
    36181 ATCTTACTAT TGTATGCAGA GCAGAGGCTC ATCCGAGAGG AGGTGTGCTA TGGATTTATT
    36241 TGCAAGGGTT TCGTTGGCGT GTTGTATGGG GAGCAGACTT AAGAACGCGG GTAGGCATGT
    36301 GTATGCAGGT CGGTGTTGCG CCGGGTCGGA TGACGCGCCG GGAGGTCCAG AATAGTGGGG
    36361 TTGACGGTTA CGAAAGAGTA GGTGATGCCT GAGGCGATGC TATATGGAAT ATCATCTGAG
    36421 CTTTTATTTT TTCTGTGTTT GTAGCTGGTA TTCAATTGAT ACTCATTGGA CAGTCAGTGA
    36481 CATAAGTATT TTCTCGTCAC AAAGGCGGTT GTGTGAAGTT GATGTATAAT CTGTTTCTGA
    36541 TCAAGCATTC TTTCGAGGGA CCGACGAGTT TCTTCGGCAC GTAGTTTGTA GAACCTAGCA
    36601 TCGATTCTTC TCATTAAGTA CGTAGGAATC ATAGGGTAAT ATGTTGTATT ATTACAGGTC
    36661 AAGCGCCTAG GGACGAGCTT GACATCGATG CGTCCTGTGC GGTTTGGAGG AGTCAGGGTG
    36721 CCTACGTGCG CTCGATGACT TGTCGTTCAT GGATTTCGGA TGGACAGACC AGGGTTTTCA
    36781 ATTGTCTGAG ATGGGAAGCA TGTAGGTTTG GGACGGTGTG TGGAGTGGGT GGTAATGGCT
    36841 TCGTAACGCC AGTGGCCGGG TTTACCTGGG CGGGTGTGTG GCAATCACTC TGATTTTATG
    36901 CACCATGTCA CGTCCGGTGA GGATGGGCAA TAAGTTGCCT TATTCAATCA GAGAGAGGGA
    36961 ACGGAGCCAC GGGCTAAAAT CGGCTCTGTC TCCTGACCTC GTGCCGTAGC TATGTTAGTA
    37021 GTACCCGGAT TTGCTCCAAT AGGCGTTTTG GAAGAGTCCA CAGGCTCTTC ACTATACTGA
    37081 GAGGAAACGG GATCTGGTCC CGGGGGTGTC GCAAGAATCG TATTGTCCAC TCTCGTTACT
    37141 GTGCTATCCA TTTAGGGTGA TGGGAAAACA AGAAAACGAG GGGTCCTCCT ATAGCGTTAT
    37201 AAATTTTCGC GCTTAAATCT AGGGCTGAGT CGGTGGTAGA TGCATGTAAA GTTCTCAGCG
    37261 ATCGGTAGAG GGTCACTATG TGAATGTTAC GGTACTCGGC AATCTAAGAC GGAGGCTCTA
    37321 GCAGATATAA ATTCAGATTA TGTTTAATGA ACCGCGGGGG CCTGAGGAGT GGACTTAAAT
    37381 AAGCGGTGGT TAAATTAAAA AGCGGCGATA TAGGACGTGT AGAGTCGCTA TGAAGCTTAC
    37441 TGGTCGGTTG CGCTAGCTGG GGTTAGGTAT TTGCGCATGT GTTTGCTGTT TCACGTGCGA
    37501 AAGATACTAT CTTCTTGTAA AGGGACACGT TGTGGGCAGC CAGGTATGGT TTTAAATATA
    37561 GGCCTGGACT GCGCCGATTC ATCTGCATTA TCTATGTTGG CAGACTAGTT GTTCCTTATG
    37621 TAGGTCGAAA AGCTGTGCGC TACCCAATGC AGTGTGCGGA AGGGTAGCTG GTAAGGCTTG
    37681 AGAAAATCTC TAGAAGTGTT TTTGGAAAAC GGTATATCGG TTGGTGTGGG TAGAGATTGG
    37741 TGTAAAGTCA TGGCTCGCGG GGGTTGTGAT TATGGAGTTA TAGTGTTTTA TGACTGTAGG
    37801 TGATCCGCGA ATACTTTTTG TATACGTTTT GATTCCAATG GAGGTTCGGA AGGTTCCCAT
    37861 ATATCGGATC GTATACCTTC CGATGGACGA ATCGAAGTGT GCTTCGAACT AGCGGTAGTC
    37921 GGCCAGCCGA GCGGAACCTC TGGTACAGGT TGGCTAGATG TACCTCCATT AGAGGTGAAT
    37981 CTAGATTTCG TAGCGGGAGA CTCCCGTAGA GGATGGAAGT TTTACCGGGG GTTCTGCGTT
    38041 CAACATCCGT TGAGGGTGGT TTTCATGCAG AGTTAGAGCG CATGCATAAA CCTTCAAGTG
    38101 AGTCGTGTAC ATCCGCAGTG CGATTTGCTG TGTTGGGAAG CAGCGTTCAG TCGGGCTCAC
    38161 TGGATAGATG CGATGCGCCT AAACTTATCT ACAACATGCG CGCCAAAGGG TAGTGGCGAG
    38221 GGAAGGTTGA CGGCTCTTTC TAGGAGCTCA CCAACTGCCC CTTGTTGGGA TCTGCCGTTA
    38281 TCACATTTCG ATAACTCCGA TCAAAGTTTT AAGTTTAGGT TAGTGCAATC CTCGACTGAT
    38341 TTCGTTCCTT GACTTAAGGG GATATTAATC TTGCTGGGAC GCTCCGTGCC ACCCAAGTGA
    38401 ATATGGTCTG GGTGGACAGC AAGAGCTGAT CGGTATGGGG GCGGAGGGCG TCTTTGCCGA
    38461 TATCACGGGA TTCCTAACTC TGCGGGATCC AGCGGAGGGT GTTTGATTGT TTAGGATGTC
    38521 AGATTAGTGC CTATGGCAGG GGGCATTGGG TCGGGACGTG CTCTTGCCTT GTGTCAAACA
    38581 CTATCAGCTC CGACTGGGCA TATTTGCCCG ATTGGTACAC GTTTGATCAT GAGGTCGCAG
    38641 GGCTCGACAA AAATGTAGTT AAATGCGTAC GCATGTCCGA CGAGATATTA GGGCGGATGG
    38701 CGTATGGCTT GCTTAGTGCA ACGAGGTGAA TGGAGTATTG GCCTTACTGC TCTTGCGCAC
    38761 CCGTCACTGT ACAGTCAGAG TATTATTTGG CAGGTGTAAT GAAATGCGAA AGTAACGTGT
    38821 GACGAGCTAT TAGGTGTATT GAGAGCGGGT GGATAATGTA GATTAGGGGA GCGTTTTACT
    38881 GGACGTGAGC CATTAAGTTG GGGCGAGTTC AGAGGTTCAA TTTAAGCGGC AGTATGTTGC
    38941 TTCTTCTACT TGTGTTCAAT GGAGTTGCAA TAGAGCTTAT CTTTTTGTTG GTAGAGACGA
    39001 CCAGTTATTC CTATAAGTTC TCCTTCCTTC GTGGAGAGGC CTTGGGGGTC CTGTGAGGCG
    39061 GGCCGGGCTG CCTGTGTATT TAATTTTGGA ATTTACGGAT AGCAAGCGGG AGAACTTGCC
    39121 TGTGCGATTC CTAGCCGTCC TGTGGGAATT TGACGAAGTT TAGTTCAAAT TCATATAATA
    39181 CCTTGTGGTC GTTATGGCAT TAGGCTAACG GCTATCCACT GCTTTTATTC CGTCCAGAGC
    39241 GCTGAGACTA ACCAGTGCAG TTGTTTTTTC CACACGTATG CGTCAGTGAT TCTATGCGTT
    39301 CAACCCTGTA ATCAGTTTTA TCCTTATAAA GTCAGTTCTG GAAGTAGATT CTATCTCGTA
    39361 CAGGAACTTG ATAGTTTTGG CTTCCGTCCA GCATGTATCT TCGCAATATG TTGGTAGTAT
    39421 AGACTCGCTT TCGAGGGGGC GGAAGGTCGC AAAAGGTTTA CGGGTTCATT CTTATGTAGG
    39481 TGGATAAAGT ATGGGGTTAG CAGGGCCCGC GGGTGAGCTT AGGCTCTCGA GATATTTCGG
    39541 GTGCCCATAG GAATCGGGAG TCAGGATGAC GTTGTTCGGT TTGTAGGAGT GGTGCTGTGG
    39601 TAAGTTTCAG TTAGGAATTT CCATGTGGTT ACGTCACATG GCTACAAGGA ATTAGGTTTA
    39661 AGACTGATAG CGGGAATAGG TGTGATACTC AGCGTCTATA GTGGCGCAAG AGGTGGAGGG
    39721 ATCGTCCAGG TGCGGGAGCG GGCCGTTTAC CGGTCAACAT CTAGGGACTG CGGCCTAATT
    39781 CGTGTGAATA TGGTTGGGCT TAAGCATTAG GCGAATGTAT ATTTTTTTAT ATGATGGTGT
    39841 GATCGTCGAT TTTGTACGTG AGTATTGGCA CTAATGTTGA ATCCGGGAGA CGGTGGAGGC
    39901 ACTTGGGCAA TCTTCTGAAA GTTTTGGGGA CTATTTTTAC TGGCTAGCGC CCGAAAAGCC
    39961 AAGCTGATTT TGTGACTACC GTCGCCGGCT ATACGGGGGC TTGGGCAGGG AGATCTTAAT
    40021 GTGCCTGGGT GGCTTACGGA ACATGGGTTC TGGGGGAGGA ACGACGGCTT TAATCGTCGT
    40081 TGGCCCCAAA GTAAGTTCGG GAGAAGGATT TCGGAGCCTT GGTGGGGAGC CCATGAGTGC
    40141 CGTTCATGGC TCGCAGAAGG TTGGAAACTG GGACGAGTTG TTAGTCACTC GGCCAGAGTC
    40201 TATGGTATCT TATTAGAGCT GTGACTGGTT AAATTATTCG GCACTCGAGC TTATTTATTA
    40261 TCGACTTGGC ATTTTGTGGA GCAAGGCAAG ATTGTGGTCC AGTCTGGAGA GGGCTGTACT
    40321 CCTCACGTGG GCTGCATGCC AGGAAGAAGC GCGTGTTGTG AGGTCTTGCT TGCGCAATTG
    40381 CGCCGGAACG CGGGATTGTC GCGCATCCGC GATCCGGTTG TCTGTGGCAG CGAAGTATGG
    40441 TTTTGGAGGG TCGTTTGCTA CATCCACTAG TAGTTTTGCA GTGCCTATCA GGCTTTCAGC
    40501 TGCGTAGGTA CATGATTTGG GAGCGGGCCC TACTGTTTAT GAAACTGAAA TCTTTAGAAG
    40561 GGAATTGTGT CGAGGTGAAT CTCTTGCTTT TAGCTGCGTC GTACACACGT ACTCGGAAGA
    40621 GTGCCACCGG TTCCGTTGGC CTAAAAGTTC TGCCACAGTG GGGATTAGCT TATTAGTAGA
    40681 ATAGCTTCTA ATTTACGTCG ATGGGTAGGG TGGATCCTCA AATCCTTACC CTGGGTCAGT
    40741 CCGTTTTTCG GCCGCTATGT GGGGGGCATT TAGGGGTATT ACTCAATGTT ATTTTGCTAA
    40801 TGTCTTGAGT GTTCTACGTT TAGTGGTGTA GTGTGGGCGA CCGATCGTGC CGTTAATTCA
    40861 ACCCAATTCC AGTAGGATAT GAGTCGTTGC TCGCCATTGC GGTGTCGGGA TCCTTTTGGG
    40921 TTGATTTTTA TTGCGGCAGA TTTATGGGGC CTAATCGCCC CACACGCTTT CATGCCCCGT
    40981 AGGCGGTTGG GGGTAGGCAC CGAAAACAGC GGCAACAAGT TTGCTGAGGA TCTCTATCTG
    41041 ATATAAAGAT GGGGTTATCT GGAGGTACTC TACCGTGGTT TGTGAGTACG TTTTTCATTG
    41101 TAGGAATCTG CTCTCAATGC AAGTACCCGT TAATTGATGG TACGAGTTAA TACGCGGAAT
    41161 TACCATGACG GTGCACTATT TTTTTAGGGT AATTATCTAT CGGGCGTGCG TTTCGAAGGT
    41221 GACGTCGCCT CGCTAAAGTC TGTAGTTGAC GAGGTCATTA GTTAACGTCG TTGCCTTTCT
    41281 GTTAAATACG AAGCTTATGC TATCCGTGTC CGCCGGGCTG GGAGGGGGGT AATGGAGGTT
    41341 ACAAGCTATT GTGTGGGGAT TCGACCCTTC CTTGGTTTCT ATGGCGTGTA GTTCTTTGGC
    41401 GTGAGGTTGG GCGGCTAGTT TGACAGTTTG TCCTGACATG ATCTCACTCT GGAGGGATTT
    41461 AAGGGGGTGC AATTATCGGG GTAGAAACCG ATATAAATGC CCAGATATGT TCATGTTATT
    41521 TGTGCCGTGC TTTTGGTTAA GCGACGCTCT ACCTAAATAT GACATGTGTG GCCTCCAATG
    41581 CTGTCTTTGG AAGTCATCCT TTACCCAATT TTTCGTTCTT TCGGCGCGTC GGGTAATTTT
    41641 CAATGTATTT AGATTAGGAA AGTGATTTTG GCGAAATTAG GAATTATTCG CCGGGCCCTT
    41701 GTGCATCCCC AAGGATAAAC TTGGTGGGAG CTCGTTCAAG GAGGAGGGTT GTATAAGTAG
    41761 GATCGTGATA GGAGATCCCG TGTAGAGTCG GTCTGTTGTT TCCTTGAATG ATAAGGTTAT
    41821 AGTATGAGGC CGCTGCTAAG TTGTTGACCC CCCAGAGTGC TTACGCAGGC GGGAGAGCGA
    41881 TCAGCGGTCC CTTCAGCGAG AATACGTAAT ACGACAACCA GGCCATAACT TGAAGGAGTC
    41941 CAATGCTTGG CCAAGTTGGG TATGGGGTAC TCAAGATTGG TGCCTTCACA GGCATTATGT
    42001 ATTTCGGAGG TCATTCGTTT TGAATCATTG TTGGGATTGC TGAATCAACT GAGATGCCTT
    42061 AGTAGGTGGC CGTCTTGTTT GCAGATTCTA AACCATTTCG CGGGACTGCC TAGAGGTCTT
    42121 AAGGGGGATA TTATTGGCTA TCCTGATATG TTGAAAAATT GCGTTCCATG CTTGGGGGAT
    42181 ATTACTTGGA GGGCACGTGA TAGTCGTTGG CTCATATCGC AATGTTACAG TGCAATGCTG
    42241 CAAATAGTAT TTGTGGGCAT TTCGGGTTTC ACGTCCGCTC TCCCAATTGC TCCTTAGACG
    42301 GCGTCCGGTC CTCTCGTCAG GCTCGGGGGA TGTGGGTTTC GGACCGTCAG CCTAGGGTCG
    42361 GTAAGGTTAG TGTCCTGATA AGACTAAGGC ATAACGGAGC TAACTGGGTC TTGTGTTTAT
    42421 AACAACGGAC TATGTTTATT AAGTTGTTCA GTCGGTGTAG GTGCCGAGTG GGTACAAGAA
    42481 AAACGTTTTA TAGCCTGCCT AGACAAACGT GGGTTATTAT CGCTTAGCCC TGTTGGCCAC
    42541 AGACACTTAC GCTGTAGGCT AAACTGATTA ATGTACGTAT TAGTTAGTTG AATTACGAAT
    42601 CGTAATGAGT AACTGGTTTG AATTCTGTAT CAGTTCATTA ATATTATATA GTCTGTTGCA
    42661 CGTTACCGTA TGCTGATTTT GGTCGTTACC TTTGTGAGGC CCTTTGGCTT CAGACTCCAA
    42721 TGATCTGTGT CATGTACAGA CGGATATCAT TGTTTGCGCG GCGGTAGCGA TTTTGATGAT
    42781 TGGGTGTGAG TATGGGGTGG TAGGCTGCGG TTGCAAGTTG ACTTGCGGTT GCTTTACTGT
    42841 CCTGTAGATC TGGGACTTTG CTGGTAGGCC AGCATGTGTC CGTCATTGAG CCTCCGTGAC
    42901 AGAGGAGAAA GCAGACTAGG GTAGGTAGTG AGGGGAATTG GCTTTGACAT CCGGGAGTTG
    42961 AAAGAGAGCG TGAAGTCGCG ATGGGTACGT CGTGGTGTTC GAGTGTGTCG TGATGGTAAG
    43021 TTAGAACTGA CGCGGGGTGA GCGCGACCTT CAACCTGATC TCACATTGGC GGACCTTTCA
    43081 GATATCTGAA TTAGAACAAT CAAAGGCACG ATTCGTCATT AATCGTTATG TCCATAGTTT
    43141 CTCATCATGT TATCGTTAGC GGTCTGGTCA AGCCCTCGTA AAGGCCGGTC TGGGGGCCCC
    43201 TTCTTCCAAG ATTCAAGTTT TTCGGGAGGC GTGTGTCCTC AGCGTAGGAC CTGAACTTGC
    43261 CAATGCGGAT TATATTACGA TTAGCTACAG GATAGCTTGG ACTGGCTGAT GGTGGGAGTA
    43321 TCGGTAGTGT CGTATTTAGT CGCGGAATGG CGTTGGACTT GCTGATGCCG ACAAGGACTG
    43381 TAGGTTTAGC CATTTTTCTG GAAACCGTCC GGTATAGGTA AAGGCCTTAG CGTCCTTTTT
    43441 ACGGGAAATG CTGAAATTAC TTTACATATA GGCTGTAGGT GGAGTAGGTC TGTCAGGCTT
    43501 CTATTTTTAA GTTGACCGCT GGTTGCCTGG CAACTGGTAT GATCTGCGTA TTCGTATAGC
    43561 AGTTTGAACC GGTTCTTCGG TCCGGGGGCG AGGACATGCT CTGAGGTCCA AAGCGCCAGG
    43621 ATATTGTTCT AAGGGATAGT GGCTGTTTTT TGAGGAGAAC TGGTGGGCGA TCGTGATTCT
    43681 TTAAGATGGG CTACTAAACT GTCGGTCAGG TATCTTCAAC TGGCTTTAAT TTTATAATGC
    43741 TCACCCGCCT TTGCGCTGAG TCCATGGACG TCGTTATGTA ACGTGGGGTA AGCATGACTC
    43801 CTCCCTGCCG GGCCGGTGCG TCTATGTATT ATGCAAGGCA TTGGAGGGAC CCCCATTACT
    43861 ATCCCAGTGT TCGGAGTGTG GTTTACATTG TATTTAAGGT ATTTGAGGTG GTCGAACAGA
    43921 ACATTGGTTT CTCCACTCCC CGTCGTGGGC GGAAAAAACT CGATATCGGG GGGGGTACAG
    43981 TTAGAGAAAT TCAGTGCCAA GGCTTTTCCG TGTTTGATCC AGAGTTCGAG TGTTTTGAAC
    44041 GGGTCGTGAG GTGTACCGTT TGCCAAAATG TTGGGCATTT TCACTTTGAA ATCGTGGTCG
    44101 TGCGTCGTTG GAAGTTTTGT GCGTGCGTTT CATAGGCGGG TATGTCTGAG TCCGCGACCG
    44161 TATGACTCTA AGTGAACTCT GTGCTCAAGT TAACCTTTGA GTAGATTTGG GGCTCTAAAT
    44221 TTAGTAGCGG TATCATTTTG AAAATGATTT GGTTACATCT TGCTGGAGGT TTTGTTTGGG
    44281 ACTTGGATGC CGTGGATCGT GCAAGCTTGT TAGTGCTCGG TATGGTATGC TTGTTCTCGA
    44341 GCGGAGCTTA CTTTGGCATT TGTCTTGGCA AATGGTTGTG CTGAAGTTAC GTGAACTAGA
    44401 GTTTGGGGGT GTTTGGCGGG TTTATAGTAC AGCCAATCGG GCCGTCGCAG TCTTACAGCG
    44461 GGCTGAAGCT GCGGCGTCTG CGAGCTCCCG GTGCGTGGGA TAGGGCTCTT CAGATAGAGT
    44521 TAATGTAAAG TTGGATTCTG CAATTAAGGT TGAAAGGCGT CTGCGCTGCG CTGGGCAAGG
    44581 GTGCGACCCA GGCTATGGTG GCACCTCTTA AAGCGCCTTA TCTTACTGGT TTCGGTATGG
    44641 CCGGGGGCTT CTGTTTGGCC CACCGGCGTG CCGTATGATA TGATGTGATG TTGCCAGAAC
    44701 GTCACATCTT ATCCAGCTTT GGCCTTGTCA GCAAAATATG GAAGTATGAT CAGCGCTTCT
    44761 GGCTTGCTCT GGATTGATTA TGCTCTCAAT CAGTCGGGTA TGAACGGTGT AGACGGGATC
    44821 TTGCGTAATA CGGCAATGCC TCCGGGTGGT CTTTTTGGAA TCTATGTTAG TGTTTTCAAG
    44881 GCTCAGCCTC GAGGAAACGG TCTGAGCGAA CCTGCCCGGT TAACACACAT TGCCTTTTAT
    44941 CATCCCAGAG TCGTCAGTTT GGGCTGTGGT TACGAAGAGT TCTGGACCAG CGGGACTAGC
    45001 TTTATGTCAG TATAACGCCC TGATAAAGCC AATAGCGGGT TAACGTGTGC TTACTCCTAT
    45061 ATTATTGCCG AACATATGAA ATAGTATGAG TTAGAGTTCT ACCATAGCTG GGTACTATGG
    45121 TTTATATTCT GATTACAGTT TTTAGCTTTA CGGACGGGTT ACCATGCTGG TTTTCTTTAC
    45181 GTGCCGGCTG GCATCGCGCT ACAAGTGCCA CTTTACATCT CTGTAGTTCG GTATAGCGCC
    45241 TATGGCTGTT CCCTGTATCT GCAGGGGTAT GCGCCGTTGA GGAGTCGTTA GGTGGTCACA
    45301 ACTAGGCATG GATAGTGTAT GCAGAAACCA TTAAGTTATT GTCGCTTTCT GCGCTTGGGG
    45361 GGTGTATTGT ATGTGGGCCG GTCGTTTGAG TACGCTAGTA TTGAAATCTG TAATTCGGTT
    45421 TGGAAGCCGC TGTCGAAGAT GAGTGCGCGT ATCTCAGTAC TAAAATCGGG AAGTGGTGCG
    45481 TTGGCGCCGA CTCAGTTGGG CGAGTACGTC TGCATTGGGA TCTTATGCAA TCACTGAGCC
    45541 GATCAGTCGG TATATGGCAA GTAGTCTGGG ACTTGTAATC TCTAGGATGG GGGGGATCTA
    45601 TGTGTTGGAC CCCGGTGGTC GGTTCGGGAC TTAAATGGTG TTACGAATGA ATACATATTA
    45661 GTCTTTCGGT GGGGGAACAG TACTGCGCGA CTCTGTAAAC TTCCTCCGAT AGGTAGGCAT
    45721 TACGTTTAGT AATAATGTTG TCCGGTTGTT CGTTTATTCT CCGCACTTAG CAATGCTTTT
    45781 TCAGTGGATT GGGGAGGTTG TTGTTTCTGA GTTGGAGTTA TGCCAGAATG TGTGATCTCC
    45841 TCGGCTACGC GATTTAGGAG GCCTATTCCT GAGTTCCGGG AAAGTTAAGC GCTTTATGCA
    45901 GATGGTATAT CCTTCTTATG TATTGGCTGG GGCTTATCCG CGTGACCTGA GAGGGGGTTG
    45961 CGCAGATGCT GGGAGTCTAT AGATGCAATA GGCGCAGTTT GCGTATGTAC TGTATGAACG
    46021 TAATATGGGT GGAGCTGGAA CTAGGGTCAG CGCGTTACCT GACGCGTTTC ACGGTTCTGT
    46081 CCCAATCGAT ATACAGCTTC GTGATCGCAC GAGTCGATGA AGGCGATTTC AAAGCGGGGT
    46141 CGTGGAGACT AGGGGGTCAA GATCCACGTC GGCAACGCTT ATCCAATATA ATGCGAAGTT
    46201 GTTTAGTCCT CCCTTAGATA TTTTAGCGTG GCTTGTAAGG AATCTTATCG CCGGGAGTAT
    46261 CACCTGGAAT TTACGCGGAG GGGCTATGAT TATGAATTGA GGTTACAAGT GTTACTAGGA
    46321 CCTGTCATAA TTGAAAGGCT TTGGGCTATG CTGCGGATCT CTAGCCCGAG GCGGGGCGGA
    46381 CGATGCTAAT GTCCGTGATG GGTTTGTGTA AGGACGGGTT CGGTCGTCCG AAGGTAAGTT
    46441 TCCACATGAG TTTGTCCCGA TCCGGCTTTG GCGCCCAGAT AATTGTTTAA GATATATGGT
    46501 TATCTATACA TTCGGAGTAG GTGCAGAGGG ATCCAGGTTG TTCGGGACTG AAGTCAGCTT
    46561 TCTCATTCGT TCGGATTCTA CATTTCTGTC TTTCTAAATA CTCACTTAGA ACTCCCGCAA
    46621 CGCATTACCG TCAAGAAGTG TGATGTGGAC GTTTTTATGG CAACCGTCAT GAGTGGAGCC
    46681 TGCAGTTTTT TTGGATTGTG ACGAACGTAA TTGCCTTTTG TCGTTACCCA GTGCCCGGGA
    46741 TGGGATTATC ACGGTGCGTT CTTTGATAGA AGTTACAAGG GTGGTATTAT GGAGGGTGCG
    46801 AGCTCCATAC TATTACTTCA GCACGAAGGT GTCAGTTTCA GATTTTGACC GTGTCTCCGT
    46861 AGAGTGGGAT GTTTATTTCG TACCTGGAAA TGAATGATTT ACTTGGTATG GCTGAGATGT
    46921 ACTAGCACAT GAATAAGAGA TCGCTTGTGG CTTGAATTAC TCTTCGTTGC TACTGCTATG
    46981 CCTATAAGTT TAACCATCCG TGGCCTGTCG GAGGTGTTTA ACTACGTGCA ACGTGAGATG
    47041 TTGCACTGGC TATGAGCTGC ACTAAGTTTA TAGGGATCAT GTGGTCCGAT TCAATCGCGA
    47101 CGGGTTTGCC CGTTGCGTGG ATTTTTGCCG GGTAAGAGGA CTGTCGGTTC GGTATACGGT
    47161 TGCTGGAAAG GTAACGACTG CTTGTGGCGC GGCAACGCCA GGTACTTCAG TTGATTAATG
    47221 TACATAGATG AAGCGGCCAG ATCTTATTTG ACCGGGAATT GAGTAATCGT GGGTCGTTTA
    47281 ATATGGAAAG CAATGGACTT GCAGATGTTG CAGGGGATTG ACGAGTCGTG CGTGAACATT
    47341 ATTTTCTACT TAGCAGTTAC ACGTGTCAGT GTAAGCACTG TTGTGGATAT GCAGTAAGGG
    47401 GATTGGACGC TTTTACAGGG ACGGGTAATC TGTGCTGGAA ATTGATGAGT TGAACTACAA
    47461 TAATGGTGGC ATTCTTGGGT ACTAAATATA CATCTAGATG CCGGCCGACA TGGGACTATC
    47521 TGCTTTTGGG TGATAGAGTG GGCCGTAGTG CTTGTGAAGC TGGTAGTAGG TGTGAAAATT
    47581 ATACCGCTGT TAAATTGTGG TCACATCGGT TGTTCTTACG CGATGGGACG GGAAGGAACG
    47641 TCGTCCGTTT ATTTTACATA GAATGTGCCT TAAGGTCTTT CTTCGTTGAG ACTGAGTTTG
    47701 GGGGGAGCTC CCGCAGCCCC GCTAGGCATT CGTGGGGTAA GCTGTGTTCC GCATCACTTT
    47761 AGAGTCTGTT GAAGTCGTAC AGAGTCAACA TAATGGCGTC ATGGTTTATT AAGGATGTAG
    47821 GGAGAGCTGT CTACAAATGT TGCCTAAATT AACGAAGGTG ATCACTTCCA TCACGCCTAC
    47881 TGGATAATTC GAGTACAGCG GGGATTGGGT CGCAATATGC CCCGCCCAAG GGGCGAAGCG
    47941 AACTGTGGCG GGCAATTTTC GCTTCTGATG TTTTCGCGGA GTTCGCTTGA TTTGGTTATA
    48001 ATCCAGGCAG CGGTGGCTTT AGACCACACC AGTTGGGGCG GTGGACTTCA AGCATAGCGT
    48061 AATGCACAAT GATGTAATAG CGCGTAGCAA TGATGCCAGT CTGGAGCGTT TTGAGTTCGA
    48121 GCCTCTTAGG GTCGCGAAAA CGTCGGATCC TTAAGTATAT AGCCCAGACC ACTAAAGTAG
    48181 CGACGCACCA CGGTTGATGA ATTGTATCAA CGCGACTTCC TCAGAAAGTA AGGGTGTGGA
    48241 AGTAGGGTGT ACTCTGGAAC GGTTGGCTTC GACTGGCATA TATGTGGTTG TCCGACTATC
    48301 GTATTTTATA TATCGGGGTT GGCCTAGATA TATTTTTCTT GTGTGGCAAC CCGGTGCTCA
    48361 CTATGTAGTA GCAATAATAG CGATGGAGTT TAGTGAATCA GTGTCCTAAA GAGGTTCCAA
    48421 AGTGGTTCTT GCCGCCCTAG GTGCGTGGAT GCCGTTTGTC TTGCATCAGG AGTTAGAGCT
    48481 CTTGAGGACC TTTGAAGCAT CTAGGAGACG TAGAGTGTAC TAGCAAAGTA TTATCTTCTA
    48541 GAGTGCCATT CTGATCGCGG CAGTAAGTTG GTCTTAAGAG GAGCGAAATT GACGCAAAGT
    48601 AGTTCATCTG GTCCGTAGAT TGTGTATTAC CCGCGGCTCA TATAACTGTG AATATGTAGC
    48661 GGCGTCTCGA GTAACTTCGA GAGGCTTGAG GTCTATAGGG ATGTACAGTG TATCGCGTCG
    48721 TAAGTATTAG ACTCGCAAGT AAATGCCACA TGGCCGACTA GTACTAGTTG GGTGCCGTTG
    48781 TGGGATGAAT TGTAAGCCTG CAGTATTCGT TCAAAGGCTG TTGTCGATTA TGTAGTGTGT
    48841 GTCAGCGGGG GAGTTTAATC ACGATCGGGT TGAACTGCAC ATAGGCCTTC GGGTCGAGGT
    48901 GACTACGGTG AGGGTAAGAC TTACGACATT TACGGGGACC TGATAATTCT CTGGGGCTCG
    48961 GGGCTCAACC GTTGGGACGG ATCGCGTGAG GTTTCTGGGT GCAGGCGTGG TGGGTAGTGG
    49021 GTAGGTGACC GGGGCGCAGA ATTTAGGCAC AGTCCTGGAG GTTGGCTGGC GGTGTATGGT
    49081 TTGGCGTTAA ATGGTTCCGC CTGGGCGGTG TCGGCGTTGC GAGAAGCACT CATATTAAAA
    49141 GCCATTATTT TTTAGTAAGC GACCGTGAGG GGGCTGTGGC CCGGGTGTGG AATAGGGACT
    49201 TGTGGAGATT TATTGCCGGT CGTATCGGTC GTTTTGTTTG GGAGTTCTTG GAAGGCGTTA
    49261 TGGAATCGAT TAAGTCAATA ATAGGTCGGC ACTCGTATGG AGGGGTTTCC TGGCGTGGCT
    49321 CGGCTCGGGG AGAAAAATAA TTATACGGGG AGCGTGGCTA GGGATAGGAA TAGGACTTCA
    49381 CAGTGCATAG TTGGTTTTAT TATATGTTGC TTTGAATTTC ATGAGGATGC CGAGGTTCCT
    49441 GAAACTTGTT GTGGCTGGAT GCTTTTAAGA ACGGGCGTTT AACTTCTTCC TGCCCGCAGA
    49501 GCGGTGTTGT AAGCTTCCGT CGTGTTAATT CGGGTTATCG AGGTTAGAAC GGCGCCGGTC
    49561 ATCTTAGGAT ATGGGTTTCG ATTACCGTCT TAGTAAAACT TGAAGTACTA TTTAATGATG
    49621 TCGTTTCGCG TACGTCGCAC TTGAATCGAA GTGTAGTCGG GCGGAAAAGG GGTTCAATGC
    49681 CGCCGTGCAT CTGCCAAACA AGTAGGGGAC CGTGGTAGTC GATCGGCGCA CGTGTTACGC
    49741 CCCGAATGGT CTAACTGGCT CGCTGTTATA TATGTTGTTG TACTGAATAC ATAGCCAGGT
    49801 TGAGGGGTGT TCTTTGGGCG CATTGCTATA TGAGACACGG GGCAAGCGGG GGTGTCGTTT
    49861 GGAATCCTTG GAGTAGAGTC AGTTGGGTAA CCCAAGCGTG CACTGTTGAA TGTACAAGTC
    49921 TGAACTATAT GCTCCCGAGG CGATCGATCT GATTGCGCGA ATTCATAGAT CAAAAGATGT
    49981 GGGATCCGCT GTTACATATG CGTTCTACTA TATCGCTGAA CTGTGTTTTA ACGCAGCGAA
    50041 GCTACGCTTT ATGGACTTTT AGGTTCACAT TAGTCCGAGC CTGATGTTGG ACGGGGCGGA
    50101 GGAGCGATTA GATGTGGGGG CTTTGGTCAC GGTGGAGTGG CACGGCAGCC CTGGTAAGGA
    50161 CAATTACCTC AGCCGAGCAA CCTCCATTTG CGGCGTTACA AGGAGACTCC GTCAATTGGA
    50221 TGGACTTTTC CGGTGCTTTG TTTTGTATGG TATCGTCTGG GGACGTAGTG GGCACGAGCA
    50281 ATTGCCTTGG GTTCATTCCG ATCGGTGACG CTCATTCCCG TGTTTCCAGA AGTAAGACAT
    50341 GGTGATGTCG AAGATGAATT CATGCGAGCG TGTAGTATAA GGTCTGTTCC CAAGATTGGT
    50401 TTCTCGTGCA CTAGTCTTGG GGTGAATACG AGGAGAATTG GTGGATAGTC GATGGTAGTG
    50461 ACTCTGTAGT TCTAGAGATC AAGCGATTGT GTGGGTAAAA CCAGGTGAAT CCTGGGTCGT
    50521 TTATAAAACT ACTTAGAGTT TACCCAGGTG AATTAAATCG GGTTCTGTAT GGCGGTGAGT
    50581 GTCTCTAGTT AACATCGTGT GCATCCGAAT GAGACGGCCC GTGCTATCGT TGGAAATCGT
    50641 TACGATAGAA TGAGAGCGGA GCCCTGTTAT GCGGGGTCGT AAATGGTGTT GCCCTTCAGA
    50701 CGGTAAAGAG GGGGGTTGAT TGCGTGTTGC TGTCGTCAGC GTCGCTGGGG GTTTATCTAC
    50761 AGGGCGGGTA GTATGTTGGC TCGAGTGAAA GTTTGTAGAG GCGCACTGCT AGTGGAGCTT
    50821 CCAAGAGTGA GTTCTGATCC AGAGTTTTAG TGTGTTTAGA ATGATATATA AGTCCAAGTG
    50881 TGCGAGTAAG ATATCGTCGT ATTTCATATA TATTCAGGAA GAAAGTCCAG GATTCGTATT
    50941 TTGGGCTGGC TGGGACGTTC AATTGCATCA TCCGAAGGAC TGCCTATCGA TAATCTACAA
    51001 ATGGACTTGG CGCCTTTATA GAAACCGCGC ATCCCGGTCC AGGGTTCTCC GATGAAAGAC
    51061 GAATTACATC AGGGGAGAGA TGCGCTTAGG TTTTCGTTTT TTTGGACCGC TTGGCTCTGG
    51121 CTTCATTGGT TCATGTGACT CCGTGCAAAG CAAGGGAAGG GGGGAAGTGA TTGGGTATCC
    51181 TCGGCTATGA GTGATTCACG TTACTGGTAT TTACTGCTTA CCCGGCCAAT GCGATATCCT
    51241 TATGATTAAT CGTCTGTTGC TTAGACACGG GCAAACAGTA TAAACCAATC CAATGTCTAC
    51301 AAGTATGACT AGTTAGATAA GTCTAGGTAT GTGTAAGTCT TTGTCGTGTG CAACAGACTC
    51361 CCTACATTGC AGTGGGATTG CGTAAATAAA TCCAGGCTTC CTGACAGGAA ACGTATACCG
    51421 ATATTTAACA TGGATGGAGC GATGCTTAGG TGGGGCGTTA ATACTAGCTA GATTACTGAT
    51481 TGAATGTTGG GTTTAGGTAG GAAAGGGTTG ACTTGAGGGG AATTTCTGGT TTTCAGGTAG
    51541 CTATGACGGG CGTGGTGAGT AATGAGGTAT CTTTATCTTT AGATGCATTT ACAGCGGCGT
    51601 GTATCTCTTA CCACAGCGGA CATGGCTAAG TACGTCAGAC GAATGTCCGT CATGTGAGAA
    51661 TGCGATACGG CCCGATTCTG GGAGATCCGC GCCGTATCGC TGGTTGAGTC AAATAGCCCC
    51721 GTCTTTCGTG GTCTGTAGTT TTGGTTGGGC GCGAGGCATG ACTGCAGTCG GTGTCAGAGC
    51781 GCGATAGTGA ACGAGGCCAT GTGTAATAGT TAGGTGGGGC AGGGCGGGTG GTAATATTGT
    51841 ATGCGTCGCT CCTGTTGGGT CAATTTTGTT AGCGCATAAT GGTATCATGA TGGCCGTATG
    51901 TTGAATTGTA GGGGCGAGTA TTACAGCGAG ATAGGCGGGT TTGTCGTTGG TCACCGGTAC
    51961 GACGAGCTTA GATCAATTAG TGTGCGGCCC TCCTATCACA ATTTTATCTC TACGATGGGA
    52021 CTACATTCCT ATCCTGTGAC GTTTTTAATT ATTAATAGGT CAGTAGCTAT ACGCCGTACG
    52081 CAAATTGCTT GCGGGTTTTC TGTCATTTAA CCGTTGAAGG CGTCGTACTT CGATGAGCTT
    52141 AACGGGCCGA TGGCTCTGGC TAGTTTGTTA TAGCGTTCAG CGCTTTGTTG GTAAAGATGT
    52201 GTAGGTTGTC GTTTTTTATA AAGTGGCTTT GCTGGTTAAT GGTTTACATA ATTACGCGGT
    52261 CAAGGAGAAC ATCTATCGAG GCCTAGTGGG TGCCAAGTCG GCCCGAGTGG TTGGTGCACT
    52321 AGTTGTTTTG TGTCGTGAAG ATCGTTAGTT AGTGCTTGGT GAGGCGTCTC ATAGGGCGTC
    52381 GTAGCAGTGC CTGGCGTGGG ACTCCGAGGG GTTAGCTAAG TTTGTGGTGT ACCTAATTTA
    52441 AAGCGGTGGC GATGGCAATC ATAGTGATAA CCGTCGCACT GAAGTAGATA ACGCAGTCGT
    52501 AACATAGCGT TCTGAACGTG GGCTGGCCGG GTCACAACTA CGGGATCTAT AGCAGCGGTC
    52561 GCAGTACGTT TAATTTTCGA TCAACGCAAT CATTAGATCT TCGGGTATAT ACACTTTACT
    52621 AGTATGGGCA AGCATTTTTG GTTGAGGCGG GCTTGAGGTA TGTTCCGATC GTTAGGGATT
    52681 ATTTTCGTGG CAGACTACTC CTCTTTATAG GACGTTGGTG GGTTAATCTA AAACGTCTCA
    52741 TCTGATGACT CAGCAATTCG GGGCTTCTCT CGATCTAGTG TTTACGTAAG AGTGCCTCTC
    52801 GTGACGGTGC GTGGTGGATC GTTTTATTGC CAGGGTTCGG GTTGACACGT GCGGGGATAT
    52861 GTCGGCCGAT CTTCTATAGG TCCGTAGTAT CGAGTTCAAT ACCCCGGCTT GCAGGCAACT
    52921 GGGCCCCTCA TTTGCTACTA TGAGTCAGAC TCAGCTTAGG TGCGGTATCG CAGTAATACG
    52981 CGAAGTACTC TTCATATGCA TTGAGGGGAA TGAGCGGCTT TTATCTGCTT GAATATGGCT
    53041 GTCTTTATTA GTCACTTCGT GCTTGACAGG TGTGTGTGGC TTGTCCGTAT ATAGTGGGTT
    53101 AAAGTTTTAC CAGTTGTGTC TTGACAGGGA CGGATGGATG CAACGGGCGT TGATATGGAT
    53161 GTGCACCGCG AGAATGAAAA CACTTGATGG CTGTGTTTTG TGGTCTGATG CATATTTGTG
    53221 GTGGTATGGA GGGAACAGAG CTCGGCACGC TTGGATTACA ATTTCATTTT CTGGACCTTT
    53281 TTGCACGCAC CATGAACAAG GCTTACTATA TATCGTTCTT GCGAGAAATT AAGGCCGACA
    53341 GGCTCTTATA TCTCTGCCCG GATTCTGTCA GCGCGACCCT CAGAGTCATC GATCGTTAAG
    53401 GCTTCGATCG TGTCTTTTTT TTAGCAAGGG GTTATAAAGG TTAGGGCGAA CTTTGCCGGG
    53461 GTTTGAAGTC ATCTAATCGT ACAGTTAGGC AGGTGGTTTT GTCCAGTTTA CTGGATGGAG
    53521 ATGTCTGAGT TGTGTCTCAT AGATGGGATC CGCTCCCGGA GTGGTGCCTG TTGGTAATTC
    53581 TTGGATGTAG CGTTTCTTGC AAGGCTTTAG TGGTCTACAC TTTAAGAGAA TGGAGGGTAC
    53641 GTGATGGGGT GTATCTGACG ATCAAGCCGG CGCAATGATG CCATCGCATT TCAGTGCAAG
    53701 GGATTTTCAC AGAGGGGTAC GCTCGTGGCA ATAGTTAACT ATTCATTATA CCGGAAATGT
    53761 GATTGGCTCT GCTTTAAGAA TTGAGAGGTG CGCCAGGTGT ATGAATCGGA CGAGTTGCTT
    53821 GTAGCTTCTG TAGGTGGGGT AGTGATGACT GCAAGTTGAG TAGTGGGCGG CCTTCGGTAC
    53881 GCGATGATAA CTATCAAACA GTTCTGACTC AGCACATGGG TTGGGCGTAG GTGCGCTGTT
    53941 GTAAGGCATA AGTTGGTTAG TAGTACTTGG ATCCTAAATG CGGTTATGTA TGTTTTGAAA
    54001 TGTCGAGCCG CTAAGGCTAG AGGAGGCAGT TTAGTGGAGT CGTGATGGTG ATTTACCCGA
    54061 TCTTACTCAC GAGGTGAAGG ACTGCCTTTG CACTTGCGCG AGTCCGGTTG GTGGGATTAG
    54121 GTGCTCAGGC GACTGGTATT GACATACCGA GGAGCATAGT GCAGAGGTGA CTTCCGACTC
    54181 AGAGGGCCGG ATGTGTGAGT CTGTTAGACC GGGTCCAGAT GTTATCACTA AATTATTGTA
    54241 TTTCGTTGTG CTGAGATTTG TACGTGGAGT AAGTTCGGTT GTCAGGGTAT GTCCACTGGT
    54301 AGATATTTTT AGACGAGTAG TCACGAAATT CAATGGTGTT AGGGGCTGAC ATGCTTGCGG
    54361 GAGATGACGG GAGTGTATTG TGTTGTCTTC ACGAAGTGTG CGGCCGCCTT CAGCGGCCGC
    54421 ACGAATCCAT GTGGGAGTTT ATTCTTGACA CAGATATTTA TGATATAATA ACTGAGTAAG
    54481 CTTAACATAA GGAGGAAAAA CATATGTTAC GCAGCAGCAA CGATGTTACG CAGCAGGGCA
    54541 GTCGCCCTAA AACAAAGTTA GGTGGCTCAA GTATGGGCAT CATTCGCACA TGTAGGCTCG
    54601 GCCCTGACCA AGTCAAATCC ATGCGGGCTG CTCTTGATCT TTTCGGTCGT GAGTTCGGAG
    54661 ACGTAGCCAC CTACTCCCAA CATCAGCCGG ACTCCGATTA CCTCGGGAAC TTGCTCCGTA
    54721 GTAAGACATT CATCGCGCTT GCTGCCTTCG ACCAAGAAGC GGTTGTTGGC GCTCTCGCGG
    54781 CTTACGTTCT GCCCAAGTTT GAGCAGCCGC GTAGTGAGAT CTATATCTAT GATCTCGCAG
    54841 TCTCCGGCGA GCACCGGAGG CAGGGCATTG CCACCGCGCT CATCAATCTC CTCAAGCATG
    54901 AGGCCAACGC GCTTGGTGCT TATGTGATCT ACGTGCAAGC AGATTACGGT GACGATCCCG
    54961 CAGTGGCTCT CTATACAAAG TTGGGCATAC GGGAAGAAGT GATGCACTTT GATATCGACC
    55021 CAAGTACCGC CACCTAAGAG CTGGAGCGGC GTAACCGTCG CACAGGAAGG ACAGAGAAAG
    55081 CGCGGATCTG GGAAGTGACG GACAGAACGG TCAGGACCTG GATTGGGGAG GCGGTTGCCG
    55141 CCGCTGCTGC TGACGGTGTG ACGTTCTCTG TTCCGGTCAC ACCACATACG TTCCGCCATT
    55201 CCTATGCGAT GCACATGCTG TATGCCGGTA TACCGCTGAA AGTTCTGCAA AGCCTGATGG
    55261 GACATAAGTC CATCAGTTCA ACGGAAGTCT ACACGAAGGT TTTTGCGCTG GATGTGGCTG
    55321 CCCGGCTCCG GGTGCAGTTT GCGATGCCGG AGTCTGATGC GGTTGCGATG CTGAAACAAT
    55381 TATCCTGAGA ATAAATGCCT TGGCCTTTAT ATGGAAATGT GGAACTGAGT GGATATGCTG
    55441 TTTTTGTCTG TTAAACAGAG AAGCTGGCTG TTATCCACTG AGAAGCGAAC GAAACAGTCG
    55501 GGAAAATCTC CCATTATCGT AGAGATCCGC ATTATTAATC TCAGGAGCCT GTGTAGCGTT
    55561 TATAGGAAGT AGTGTTCTGT CATGATGCCT GCAAGCGGTA ACGAAAACGA TTTGAATATG
    55621 CCTTCAGGAA CAATAGAAAT CTTCGTGCGG TGTTACGTTG AAGTGGAGCG GATTATGTCA
    55681 GCAATGGACA GAACAACCTA ATGAACACAG AACCATGATG TGGTCTGTCC TTTTACAGCC
    55741 AGTAGTGCTC GCCGCAGTCG AGCGACAGGG CGAAGCCCTC GAGTGAGCGA GGAAGCACCA
    55801 GGGAACAGCA CTTATATATT CTGCTTACAC ACGATGCCTG AAAAAACTTC CCTTGGGGTT
    55861 ATCCACTTAT CCACGGGGAT ATTTTTATAA TTATTTTTTT TATAGTTTTT AGATCTTCTT
    55921 TTTTAGAGCG CCTTGTAGGC CTTTATCCAT GCTGGTTCTA GAGAAGGTGT TGTGACAAAT
    55981 TGCCCTTTCA GTGTGACAAA TCACCCTCAA ATGACAGTCC TGTCTGTGAC AAATTGCCCT
    56041 TAACCCTGTG ACAAATTGCC CTCAGAAGAA GCTGTTTTTT CACAAAGTTA TCCCTGCTTA
    56101 TTGACTCTTT TTTATTTAGT GTGACAATCT AAAAACTTGT CACACTTCAC ATGGATCTGT
    56161 CATGGCGGAA ACAGCGGTTA TCAATCACAA GAAACGTAAA AATAGCCCGC GAATCGTCCA
    56221 GTCAAACGAC CTCACTGAGG CGGCATATAG TCTCTCCCGG GATCAAAAAC GTATGCTGTA
    56281 TCTGTTCGTT GACCAGATCA GAAAATCTGA TGGCACCCTA CAGGAACATG ACGGTATCTG
    56341 CGAGATCCAT GTTGCTAAAT ATGCTGAAAT ATTCGGATTG ACCTCTGCGG AAGCCAGTAA
    56401 GGATATACGG CAGGCATTGA AGAGTTTCGC GGGGAAGGAA GTGGTTTTTT ATCGCCCTGA
    56461 AGAGGATGCC GGCGATGAAA AAGGCTATGA ATCTTTTCCT TGGTTTATCA AACGTGCGCA
    56521 CAGTCCATCC AGAGGGCTTT ACAGTGTACA TATCAACCCA TATCTCATTC CCTTCTTTAT
    56581 CGGGTTACAG AACCGGTTTA CGCAGTTTCG GCTTAGTGAA ACAAAAGAAA TCACCAATCC
    56641 GTATGCCATG CGTTTATACG AATCCCTGTG TCAGTATCGT AAGCCGGATG GCTCAGGCAT
    56701 CGTGTCTCTG AAAATCGACT GGATCATAGA GCGTTACCAG CTGCCTCAAA GTTACCAGCG
    56761 TATGCCTGAC TTCCGCCGCC GCTTCCTGCA GGTCTGTGTT AATGAGATCA ACAGCAGAAC
    56821 TCCAATGCGC CTCTCATACA TTGAGAAAAA GAAAGGCCGC CAGACGACTC ATATCGTATT
    56881 TTCCTTCCGC GATATCACTT CCATGACGAC AGGATAGTCT GAGGGTTATC TGTCACAGAT
    56941 TTGAGGGTGG TTCGTCACAT TTGTTCTGAC CTACTGAGGG TAATTTGTCA CAGTTTTGCT
    57001 GTTTCCTTCA GCCTGCATGG ATTTTCTCAT ACTTTTTGAA CTGTAATTTT TAAGGAAGCC
    57061 AAATTTGAGG GCAGTTTGTC ACAGTTGATT TCCTTCTCTT TCCCTTCGTC ATGTGACCTG
    57121 ATATCGGGGG TTAGTTCGTC ATCATTGATG AGGGTTGATT ATCACAGTTT ATTACTCTGA
    57181 ATTGGCTATC CGCGTGTGTA CCTCTACCTG GAGTTTTTCC CACGGTGGAT ATTTCTTCTT
    57241 GCGCTGAGCG TAAGAGCTAT CTGACAGAAC AGTTCTTCTT TGCTTCCTCG CCAGTTCGCT
    57301 CGCTATGCTC GGTTACACGG CTGCGGCGAG CGCTAGTGAT AATAAGTGAC TGAGGTATGT
    57361 GGTGTTCTTA TCTCCTTTTG TAGTGTTGCT CTTATTTTAA ACAACTTTGC GGTTTTTTGA
    57421 TGACTTTGCG ATTTTGTTGT TGCTTTGCAG TAAATTGCAA GATTTAATAA AAAAACGCAA
    57481 AGCAATGATT AAAGGATGTT CAGAATGAAA CTCATGGAAA CACTTAACCA GTGCATAAAC
    57541 GCTGGTCATG AAATGACGAA GGCTATCGCC ATTGCACAGT TTAATGATGA CAGCCCGGAA
    57601 GCGAGGAAAA TAACCCGGCG CTGGAGAATA GGTGAAGCAG CGGATTTAGT TGGGGTTTCT
    57661 TCTCAGGCTA TCAGAGATGC CGAGAAAGCA GGGCGACTAC CGCACCCGGA TATGGAAATT
    57721 CGAGGACGGG TTGAGCAACG TGTTGGTTAT ACAATTGAAC AAATTAATCA TATGCGTGAT
    57781 GTGTTTGGTA CGCGATTGCG ACGTGCTGAG GACGTATTTC CACCGGTGAT CGGGGTTGCT
    57841 GCCCATAAAG GTGGCGTTTA CAAAACCTCA GTTTCTGTTC ATCTTGCTCA GGATCTGGCT
    57901 CTGAAGGGGC TACGTGTTTT GCTCGTGGAA GGTAACGACC CCCAGGGAAC AGCCTCAATG
    57961 TATCACGGAT GGGTACCAGA TCTTCATATT CATGCAGAAG ATACTCTCCT GCCTTTCTAT
    58021 CTTGGGGAAA AGGACGATGT CACTTATGCA ATAAAGCCCA CTTGCTGGCC GGGGCTTGAC
    58081 ATTATTCCTT CCTGTCTGGC TCTGCACCGT ATTGAAACTG AGTTAATGGG CAAATTTGAT
    58141 GAAGGTAAAC TGCCCACCGA TCCACACCTG ATGCTCCGAC TGGCCATTGA AACTGTTGCT
    58201 CATGACTATG ATGTCATAGT TATTGACAGC GCGCCTAACC TGGGTATCGG CACGATTAAT
    58261 GTCGTATGTG CTGCTGATGT GCTGATTGTT CCCACGCCTG CTGAGTTGTT TGACTACACC
    58321 TCCGCACTGC AGTTTTTCGA TATGCTTCGT GATCTGCTCA AGAACGTTGA TCTTAAAGGG
    58381 TTCGAGCCTG ATGTACGTAT TTTGCTTACC AAATACAGCA ATAGTAATGG CTCTCAGTCC
    58441 CCGTGGATGG AGGAGCAAAT TCGGGATGCC TGGGGAAGCA TGGTTCTAAA AAATGTTGTA
    58501 CGTGAAACGG ATGAAGTTGG TAAAGGTCAG ATCCGGATGA GAACTGTTTT TGAACAGGCC
    58561 ATTGATCAAC GCAGTTCAAC TGGTGCCTGG AGAAATGCTC TTTCTATTTG GGAACCTGTC
    58621 TGCAATGAAA TTTTCGATCG TCTGATTAAA CCACGCTGGG AGATTAGATA ATGAAGCGTG
    58681 CGCCTGTTAT TCCAAAACAT ACGCTCAATA CTCAACCGGT TGAAGATACT TCGTTATCGA
    58741 CACCAGCTGC CCCGATGGTG GATTCGTTAA TTGCGCGCGT AGGAGTAATG GCTCGCGGTA
    58801 ATGCCATTAC TTTGCCTGTA TGTGGTCGGG ATGTGAAGTT TACTCTTGAA GTGCTCCGGG
    58861 GTGATAGTGT TGAGAAAACC TCTCGGGTAT GGTCAGGTAA TGAACGTGAC CAGGAGCTGC
    58921 TTACTGAGGA CGCACTGGAT GATCTCATCC CTTCTTTTCT ACTGACTGGT CAACAGACAC
    58981 CGGCGTTCGG TCGAAGAGTA TCTGGTGTCA TAGAAATTGC CGATGGGAGT CGCCGTCGTA
    59041 AAGCTGCTGC ACTTACCGAA AGTGATTATC GTGTTCTGGT TGGCGAGCTG GATGATGAGC
    59101 AGATGGCTGC ATTATCCAGA TTGGGTAACG ATTATCGCCC AACAAGTGCT TATGAACGTG
    59161 GTCAGCGTTA TGCAAGCCGA TTGCAGAATG AATTTGCTGG AAATATTTCT GCGCTGGCTG
    59221 ATGCGGAAAA TATTTCACGT AAGATTATTA CCCGCTGTAT CAACACCGCC AAATTGCCTA
    59281 AATCAGTTGT TGCTCTTTTT TCTCACCCCG GTGAACTATC TGCCCGGTCA GGTGATGCAC
    59341 TTCAAAAAGC CTTTACAGAT AAAGAGGAAT TACTTAAGCA GCAGGCATCT AACCTTCATG
    59401 AGCAGAAAAA AGCTGGGGTG ATATTTGAAG CTGAAGAAGT TATCACTCTT TTAACTTCTG
    59461 TGCTTAAAAC GTCATCTGCA TCAAGAACTA GTTTAAGCTC ACGACATCAG TTTGCTCCTG
    59521 GAGCGACAGT ATTGTATAAG GGCGATAAAA TGGTGCTTAA CCTGGACAGG TCACGTGTTC
    59581 CAACTGAGTG TATAGAGAAA ATTGAGGCCA TTCTTAAGGA ACTTGAAAAG CCAGCACCCT
    59641 GATGCGACCA CGTTTTAGTC TACGTTTATC TGTCTTTACT TAATGTCCTT TGTTACAGGC
    59701 CAGAAAGCAT AACTGGCCTG AATATTCTCT CTGGGCCCAC TGTTCCACTT GTATCGTCGG
    59761 TCTGATAATC AGACTGGGAC CACGGTCCCA CTCGTATCGT CGGTCTGATT ATTAGTCTGG
    59821 GACCACGGTC CCACTCGTAT CGTCGGTCTG ATTATTAGTC TGGGACCACG GTCCCACTCG
    59881 TATCGTCGGT CTGATAATCA GACTGGGACC ACGGTCCCAC TCGTATCGTC GGTCTGATTA
    59941 TTAGTCTGGG ACCATGGTCC CACTCGTATC GTCGGTCTGA TTATTAGTCT GGGACCACGG
    60001 TCCCACTCGT ATCGTCGGTC TGATTATTAG TCTGGAACCA CGGTCCCACT CGTATCGTCG
    60061 GTCTGATTAT TAGTCTGGGA CCACGGTCCC ACTCGTATCG TCGGTCTGAT TATTAGTCTG
    60121 GGACCACGAT CCCACTCGTG TTGTCGGTCT GATTATCGGT CTGGGACCAC GGTCCCACTT
    60181 GTATTGTCGA TCAGACTATC AGCGTGAGAC TACGATTCCA TCAATGCCTG TCAAGGGCAA
    60241 GTATTGACAT GTCGTCGTAA CCTGTAGAAC GGAGTAACCT CGGTGTGCGG TTGTATGCCT
    60301 GCTGTGGATT GCTGCTGTGT CCTGCTTATC CACAACATTT TGCGCACGGT TATGTGGACA
    60361 AAATACCTGG TTACCCAGGC CGTGCCGGCA CGTTAACCGG GCTGCATCCG ATGCAAGTGT
    60421 GTCGCTGTCG ACGCAAGCGG CCGCA   
//

LOCUS       pMOBG_3I1              60949 bp    DNA     circular     29-APR-2018
DEFINITION  Synthetic construct.
ACCESSION   POC1416
COMMENT     
FEATURES             Location/Qualifiers
     CDS             55008..55541
                     /label="GentR"
     rep_origin      55546..60936
                     /label="oriF"
ORIGIN      
        1 CACTCTGTGA AGACAACTTC CAGTGGTGGT TTCGTTAGCT CCTCCCACAT CGTGGGTATT
       61 TGAAGGGCAA GGTATAGCTC CTTCATCACG GCGAGCGCCC GTATCGTCTC GCGGACTGCG
      121 TATTGAATGG TCGACGTTGT CGGTTTCCGC TCACGGTAGA ATGGTGGACA GTCCATGATG
      181 CCAGATTTGT TATATTTGGC ATCATTCCTA AAGGACGGGT ATATCGACAC GGTAGAGGCT
      241 GGTTAGGAAA TTGGGCGTTA ATAGTATATT CTTATGGGAC CCATGGTAGC CTGTGCCAAA
      301 CGTTGGGTTG AGTAGGTTCA GGTGGTGTCC TTCACTGTAT GGGCAAATTG CAATCTGGGA
      361 AAGTCGTTAG TCACAATTTG ACTATCTGAT CCACATTTGT GTATTCGTTT CCTACGCTCA
      421 GTATGGCGTT GTTTATTTCT TAGTGGCGTG TGCTTTGTTT TGAGTAAAAC TTGCAGGCAT
      481 CGCGTGCAAT AAGGAGTCCC CTATTACTAG GTCGGTGTGT CGACCGGAAG GGTATCATCT
      541 AGCAGTTGTA TTAATAAGTT TATACAACGG TTTAGCGTGT GTCCGGTTTC CTATCAGGGA
      601 CTGTTTGGGA TGTCGCTGTA TTGGTCCAAA TACTTCTGTG ATGTCTCAGG GCATCACTTA
      661 GTGAGGTGCT TACCTAGGCT TTAGTTTGGT TTTATGGCGT ACTTCGGCCA GAGGCAGTAA
      721 CCTGCTTGGA TTTCAACGGT ATGCCCGAGA ATATTACGGC TGGCTTTCAA AGGAGGGAAC
      781 CTCAGTGGTT GTACTGCAAA CCTCATGTGT GGCCTAAGAC ATGAAGCCGT TGCAGACGGC
      841 AGTGCTTGCT TAGTATCAAT AATTTGCACG GTATTGTGAC GTGAAGGGAT AATGTATAAG
      901 GTGCATCAGT GTTCGGTTAA GATTGTCTGA GTGTACCTCA GGACTGATTG GGTAGGTGCG
      961 AGGGTGGCCC GTTACTCTAA ACTTAGTAGT TCCGCGTGTG GGTCCTTGCC TCCATTAGTT
     1021 CGGGTCTTTT AGGTCGCGTC CATGTCCATG GCACACCTAC GGGATTGGTT TGCGTTATTT
     1081 GGTGTACATA CGTCGAGAAC AGCTAGAAGG TTGTTGTGCG CCATCGAGCG TGGCGCAGAC
     1141 GGTGGACGTA TTGTTGCTGG AGCGGATCTA ATAGAAATTT ATAGCATGCA GTGTGATTGA
     1201 TGACCGATCT CTGGCACTGC AAGATGAGTA AGCCCCGGGG GTTATTAAAT CCGGGTTTTT
     1261 GAACCCGAAG GGAAGAGTCG GTGTGAAGAG GGCGTTTGCA GGATTGGACT CGTGGCGCCA
     1321 GTACTTCTTG GAATGGGCCC TAGATCCAGG GGTCCATACG AACGACTCGC AGTTAAATAC
     1381 CCACGGACGG AGTCCTTGCG ATAGTATGGA TCTACTTCTT ACGTCCTGTT CCGCTCGGTA
     1441 AGATTGTATA CATTTCTCGT CAATTGCCGA GGACGGTAGG AGCCCAGTGC CACAGGAAGG
     1501 GAATATGCCT GGAGTATATA GTGTTTCAGA GCTTGATGCG GGGGTACACT TAAGGTTGTG
     1561 GTGTTGTTTT CGGGGTACAG GGGTGTCCTC GTACTAGTAC CATGGTGAAT GGATGGAGGC
     1621 TCGCTGAGTT CTCTTCGGTA GGGCGCAAAG GGCAAGAGTC AGCGAGATAT TGCGTACATC
     1681 CGACCGAAGG GATCGTTGCA TGCCCCACCA AACACTTTAT GGGAGTGGCC CGCGAACTTG
     1741 CATTCGGAAG GCGGCACCAC GGAAAAGGGG GTGACTCTGA ATTTGCTAAG TTAGGAGGAT
     1801 GGGGCCGCCG GGTCTACTAT TCCGCCTCGT TAAACAACGC CTTGTTGTAT TCTGCCAAAG
     1861 TCATTGTCGT TGTCGGCTAT GTTGCAATGT AGGCTTTCGG TGGTCGTGTC TGAGGCTGAT
     1921 AACTAGTGAG CCGATAATCA TGATATGCAT CTACAATTCC TCGGAAAAGA TTAGAGCGAT
     1981 TACCTTATTG GTGTTTTTAG GACGGCACAG ACAAGGCTAT CGCGCTGGAA GCCAAAGGAT
     2041 AGGGTGGTCA GGTGATCTTT TTCGGAGAAC CATAAGGTTT GAATACTGGT GTCAGGCCCA
     2101 CTTTACCAGA TTATTTTGGG TTTGGGAATG CGCAAACTAC GCTACATTTC AGGCTCTTAG
     2161 GTCCAGGGCG CGGGAGGGGT GAAACTGAGG TCGTTTCGTG TGAGTACTAG AAGTGGCAAC
     2221 TGGGTATTTG GGGCGAAAAA GTGAGATGAG GCGGGGATAG GAGGGGCGTG TGGTGATGTC
     2281 TCATGTATGG TCGTCTAGGG CGTTTTGGAG CATTATAAGG ATTAAGGTTG TCGGCTATGC
     2341 TAGGAGATCG TTTTAACGGC TTGGAAGAGT GTGAGTTTTA GCAAGACGTA TTTTGTGTAG
     2401 GCGAGGGGTT GTCATGGTCG CGGTCCTCTT GCGAGCAGAT GATTATATGT TAGCAAACTA
     2461 GCAAGGTGGG GTGCTCTCAT CTCATCCTAG TCCGCTCGGC CTGGTGGGCC GAGATGACTG
     2521 ATAGGGCAAG GGTTGGATAT GTTAAGGGCC GAAACCTGCA GTCCTGGATG CGGGATATTC
     2581 GGGAAGGTGG CCTGAGCTTC AAGGCGGACG GTCCAGGTCC AATCTCATAG TCTTGCGGTG
     2641 TGGCCGACTG TGATGAGCGT GGTGTGCTCT GGTATTACTT GGCTGAAGTC GACGCCGGGA
     2701 GGGCTAGGAT CAGGTTAACC CAGGCGAAGG GATGAGCAGT ATACAGGGTA TTAAGTCATC
     2761 TGCCGGGATT AGTAGATAAG TGGGTGGTTA TGTTTTAGGC TTTTAAGGCC AACGGACCGA
     2821 CCGTCGTGTT TATTTGGTGT TTCTACTCAC TTCGGGTTGC GATATTATAA ACAAGGTAAG
     2881 TGGCCAGCAA TGCTGCGCGT CTTATTTCAC GTGGTCATGA GTTGGCAACC CTCGGGTTCA
     2941 ACAGTCACGC CTTTTTTGGT TCATCAGTAA ATGTGGTACA ATGTAGACGG CATTTCTGGG
     3001 CTGAGTAACA TAAGTAAGTG GTGAGATGAG TAAATGCGGG GGCGGGCCCC AAGTTGGACG
     3061 GGGGATGTTT TGACAAGAGT ATTCGGCTAC TAGATCGAGA GGTGATACCC GTATCCCGTT
     3121 TGATGTAAGT TCTGGCCCAA GATAGATTGG TCTTGAGGTG CTAAGAATCG CAGGTATGCG
     3181 GAACCTGTGC GTCGCCTGGT TTAACGTGAT CGATAGGCGA GGATGGTGTT AATCGTCTCA
     3241 AAAAGTGATA ATTTACAACC GGTATTCGTA GCGGTGCATT TAAGTGTAAC CCTTAGCGAC
     3301 GAGTGCTGGT GGTTTTTTTG TGAGTTTCGA ATGTTGCGGA CCAACTTACA AGCGGGCGGT
     3361 CAGATATTTG AGGTCATATT TGGACATGTT ATAGACGTGA CCGTGGATTG TCAGCATTAT
     3421 TTTCATGGTA AGTTTCTTGC GCCTCGGCTC CGGTTTGTCT TGGATTACAT AAGTAGTTGG
     3481 TTCCTTATGC TTAGAAGATT GGCTGGCAGA TCGAAGTGGT CACGTGTGTG CATCGTGCCG
     3541 ATCACATCCG TGTGGATTCA ACCACTACTT GAGGGTAAAC TGGGAGTAAC GATAGTTAGT
     3601 CGGCTCGGTA CGTCGCCTCC TTGGTGGCTT AGCCATGTTG AGGTGTTCTA TTGTGGAGCT
     3661 TGCATGAGTA CGCCTACCAC AGCTATCGGT CACAGCAGCC TATTATCTCA ATGAATTTGC
     3721 CGCCGCGGGA CTGCATGAAT TGATAGTGCA GGTTGGTAAT GATGCGTATG CAATCGGGAT
     3781 AGCACAACGC GTCTCTCGGC GCGGGGGATT ACAATGCCTC TTCCAAAGAT TTTCGTGTCA
     3841 GGTTCACGGT TTTGCCGTTA CTGGTGTGGA TTGTGCGCAA GGGGGGTTCA TGAAGTGTGG
     3901 GACGGGTAGC AAGACCCGTA TTTTATAGGA TCCATTAAAG GTGCTAATTA ACTACTAGAG
     3961 GGATCGTGTC ACGTGTAGGT GGTTGCCCAA GATGTAACGT GGGTTGCCCG CCCACAGAGA
     4021 CTTATTAGAG GCGGCCTTTG CGACTTAGGT GTCCCGAGAA TCGCATAAGG GTATCGTGCT
     4081 ATCACCCTAG ATGGACCGTA CGCGTGGTGA TGAATTTTTT TTCTCTTACT GAGAGTTTGG
     4141 ACGGAGGGCA AGAGTGCCTA TAAAATGAGT TTGTCAATGG GGAATGTGTT CTACAGCGTA
     4201 GAAGGCACCA CTCAAGTTGG GTCAATTTGT TAGCCCCCCT TCCTTGAATG ATGGTACTTA
     4261 CCGCTTATTT AAGCAGTCAG CAGACCACCT TTAGCGAATG TTGTGAGGGG TACTAGTTCT
     4321 TTGACTCAGA TGATATCCAG GAGAGCTCAC TTGGTCGGAT CCCAGTTAAA AACCTAACAG
     4381 TCAGTTATGG GAGATAATGG TTCACATTCG GGTTAAAAAC GGATGGTGTA GGGTTGAGCA
     4441 GATTGTACCC AGGACTTACG GTGTGAACTG GTTCTTACTA GCTTGACTAC GGAAATGGAA
     4501 GTATCCAGAG GGTTAATTGA CAATTGCTGG CGGTGTTTCG GTTTCGGGCG GGTGTCGTGC
     4561 GTGATGTCGG GTGAGTATGC TGAAATTGTA ACAACGGCGG ATGACCAAGT GCGAAGCTGG
     4621 CAAAAGGGAG TTTCAGAACA GAATCTCGGT CATAAACAAT CTCGGACCAG GCTGTTTCGG
     4681 GGTGACGAGT AGGATGCGAA AAGAACGCGA AAAAACAATT GACTCTTCAA TTTGGCGTTT
     4741 TATTAAACGA AGGCAATATC AGGGGGAGGT GATTTTAGCC GATAAGGGGG GTAGTTGACG
     4801 TATGTGCTGG GTACGATGGT AATGGGTTAA AGGCGTGTCG GATGTGTAGC GTGGTGGGCT
     4861 TTATTTTATT TTAGCTTAAC CGTGCGTTAC AATGCGCGTA GTAATTTAGC AAACTGTTGG
     4921 GATTCTTCTG GGGGTGGTTA TGATGTTCTA AGAGGGTATT TGGGGGGAGC GTTCAGTATT
     4981 CTGTTAGCAT TGCCGCAAGG TCTGGCTTTT TCCGATGGAC CTGGATCCGG GTTCAATAGT
     5041 AGTGTGATGC ACGAAAGCCT ATTTCTGATT GGTGTCTTTA TCTTTCGAGG CATGGTATGT
     5101 TTCGTTCGCC GAGAGAACCA TTAACGTTGC TTCATTGCTG CTTCAGAATT TTACGATTTT
     5161 AGTGCTACCG GACCATTGCA TGCAAGGTCT TGTTCGTAGC TCACACCTGC ATTCATTGGT
     5221 TATGATTGCT GACCTTGAGT CGTATCTGTA GAACTTGTCA CGTCTGCGTG GGAAGTCTTT
     5281 GGGGTGGGTA TTCTGCCGAC ATTGCGGTTC GAAGATTGGG CGAAAAGTCG GTCAGGATGT
     5341 GTAGTGGAAT ATTAAGAGGC ACCACTGTGG AGATCGTACC GCAACGATTG GCCCGGAAAA
     5401 GGAAATATCA AGGGTGGTTC TCATAGCGAC TTTGGTTGTC GGGAATCCTT GTGGGTCGCA
     5461 AGTTTTTTCA TTAGTCCTAC ACATTCGGTT ATTCAGCCCT TATGTTTTTG TTTCATGTAT
     5521 TGGGGTGTTT CACGGTAGGT CAGGTTCGAC TATACGATAA GAATGGAATT CTCTCTAAGT
     5581 GGGGGGATTA TGTTCAGTAG CTCCTGACTT CTAGAACACT ACGAGTGCTC TTAAGCATAG
     5641 CTGTACGGCG TCTTTTGGTG ACATGGAGAG ACTCTGTGAT AAATATCGTG CATAATTGAG
     5701 TGGTCCCCCG GGCGTCTTTT GACTGAGAAC GTCATTGCGG CCGTGGCTGG GGCTCGTGTG
     5761 GCTTGGATAG GAGATTCGTC GTTACCGACA TAGAGAAAAT GGACCACACG AGATTGCTAC
     5821 TATCTAACGT TACCGTCCGC GTTATATCTC TTGGTTGTCG GGAGTGATCT CGGTACACTC
     5881 CTCGCGCTAT AAGGGTGTTC ACGGGACAAT CTGAGTCTTG TGCGGGTAGA TCGTCATATG
     5941 TGCCCAGACG TCGCGTACGG TGTTTACTAT GACCGCCGAG AGGTCGGGGG AACATGGGGT
     6001 TCAGAGCGTG GTCGCAACTG CCGAAGTTGG CACGCGTGTT GTCTGCTCGT TTGATAGGTC
     6061 ACGGTTTTTT GTCTACTGTC CCGGGTGGTG ATTAGGTCAC CGTCTGCTTG TGAAAAGTAT
     6121 ATTGTGTTGG GCAGTATTTG ACTTCTTCTG GTGCGTACAG GAAGGGATTC GTGGCCCCGT
     6181 GAGAGGAGGA TTTGGGATCA TTGGATTTCT AGCTAATGAT GATTCAGTGT GATAGATGAT
     6241 GGGAGTAAGA GAGAGCCCGC TTGAGCGTAG TGGAGCTTGT TAGAGGAATT CCGGTTGGTG
     6301 TGTTATCTGA TTTCACAGCT AGTTGATTGC CGGTCGGGCT ATGGCAGGTG TATATTGGAT
     6361 CCCTTAATGT AACTTTCCAT GGAGCCTGCT TACAGGACTC TGTAGGTGGT ATAGAGGGCG
     6421 TCATCGTATA TCCACGCTTC CTGAGATCGA TAGATCCGTT CGTGGCGGTG AGATGTTTGA
     6481 AGATTTGAGG GTGTCGTGGG TGGTATGTAC CGCGAGTGGG TTCACCGTGG GTCGCTAGTC
     6541 GACCCGAGGA CCATCAAACG TAGTGCCTGG TGAACAGTGG CGGGGCGATA TCCGGGTTGG
     6601 TGCCTGAGAG TCAGTAGGGT CATGCTTGTG AGCTTACAAG GGATTATACT GGATGGCATG
     6661 TTTCCATGCT TAGCACCTTT CGTAGGCCAA CGGTACGAGG GACTAGGGAG TTAGCCAGTG
     6721 CGATGGTGAT CAACGGTAGA AGAGGCGGTC TTGTGCCGTA TGGCAATCAT GCACTTGATG
     6781 GGTGAGGTCA GACTACAAAA GGCACTTCTG AGGTGTAAAG CCTGAAACAA TAACGAGCAT
     6841 CCTTACGGAT AGGCGTTTGG TACAGTTCTG AGCGACCAAA ACTGTGAGTG AGGAGCGCGG
     6901 GTGGAAGCGT ATGCACTTGA TGTATGGACT AGGATGCCCG ATTTGGTACC TTGACTCTTT
     6961 AGGTCTACTC AGTAACGGTG CTATCACATA CTCTAAGGCT TCTTTTATCT AGGAGTGTGC
     7021 CATCAGTAAT CAATTATTAA CATATTATAG TCGCCGCAAG GTAGGGTCAA GGGTATTTCC
     7081 GTGGTGGTTT TTACGTTTTG GCTGGATGTC TAGGAATAGC TTTTATAGAT GATTATTTTA
     7141 TCAGTGCACC GGCGTATTAC ATCTGCGTAA TCTGCAGGGA TTGATTGGCA ATTCATGTGG
     7201 GATCTTATAT TAAGTCTCGA TGTAACTTGG AAGGACGGAT CACACTCACG TTTGCAGAAT
     7261 AGCAGGGTAT CGTCAAAGGC TTAACTTTCA ATTACCGTGT TTAAGTAGCA CGTTTAATTA
     7321 AATGGAATAG GTTTTCTTAC ATATGCTTGA CGCGCTTATG TGGTTTACTC AGGCCGAGGG
     7381 TAAACGTAGG CGTAACGGAC CTCGCTCCAC CGCCGGCCTG TGCCTGGGTT AAGCGGAAAG
     7441 TATTCCGAAG GCAACTATCG TGTGTGGGGG AGAGTTTTGC ATTTTTGACG TCGGAAACGT
     7501 GAGCACCCGT CCAAGCCGGA ATATCTACTC CTATGATACC GGAGGCTGCT GGGTGGGTTG
     7561 GTATTTAGGG GTGTAATCGG GCGAGCCGGG GTTACGGGAA CTTGGAAGTC GCGCCGCAGC
     7621 GTGGACTAGG GTATCGTTTT GACTGGTGCT TTGTCGCTAG ATTGTCCGGT TCATGTCTTT
     7681 AGTAAGAAGC CAGGATTGGG GGGGACTACT AGATGCGCAG GTCGCTGGTA ATGGTCTAGG
     7741 GTGAAACTTC TATGGGACTA ATGTCGATGG CGTCCCTTAT GTTATGCGTT TATACTCGCC
     7801 CGGTAGATAA TCGTCAAATT AAACGTTCAC TGGTATGTTA CATAACAGCA CTTGGCGTTT
     7861 CCAGTTTAGG CCTGCGCCTG TTTCCCGACG TCTTGGAGAG ATTTGGTATG TGCCTTTGGG
     7921 TGCGATGTAT TAATCGCCTG TCCGAATAAG CTGCTTGAAC GCCGGTTTAG AGTGGCTGAG
     7981 GAACCCTGCT GCTAGTTGCT AGGGGTACAT ACGAGCGTCT TTATTCAGCA TTGGTTAAGA
     8041 AGTTCTTTGA CATTAAAAGG TGCAAATGAA TCTGCAACCC ATTTCGTGAA GCATGAGTTT
     8101 TTATTAAACA GCGCGATTCC GTAGTTCAGG CTGTTTGATC GTATGTTATT CACAATGGGA
     8161 TTCGTCGACC TATTCTTTAT GGCTCTTTCA CTAAATACGA GGCCGGACTC TTGGTTTGGG
     8221 GGTGGATCGT CTCGAGGACT ATCTACGGTC GGAACATTAA GGGCGGTCGA TGATACCGTT
     8281 TGGTGTGAAA CTAGTGGCCT CATAGGAAAA TCCGTGTTTT ATACATCTGG GACTGTTTCG
     8341 TCTCACGGTA TTGTAAGCGC TGGTTTTTGA AACTTCTTTC ACTGAGGGTG GTGGATCGAC
     8401 GTTACAAACG ACAACACCGG CAGCCGGAAG CGTTAATGTT TTTCCTTCCA TTTCTTCTTG
     8461 TGGGCAACCG GCAGGAAAGC TGGCAAGTTC GGCAGGGGTG CAGGGCTGAC CAATTTGTGT
     8521 CGTAGGATAA GGTGAGATGT CAGCGGGGGT AGTTAGGGGG TACACAGATT TTCGTAATGC
     8581 TAGTATCTCT TTATCTTTAG CGTGCTAGTT AGTGGGCAGT GGTCGTCCCT TAGGGTTACG
     8641 GAGCTTGATG TGGACAGCGG CGCTTGCGAT AAGTGGTAAG AGTAGGTTGG GCGCAGTGGG
     8701 GACGGGGTCC GTTCCGTGTC ATCGTTATGT GGAGAGATAT GAATAGGGGG CCAAACAGCG
     8761 GAATAATGGG TGGGATGTTT TTACCGCGTC TTAGGTGGAT GGATGGATGT GTACTCATAA
     8821 GTTGGAGAGT CTTGGCTCCC TGTTGCAAGT ATCGATTTGT GCTCCGGTTT CCTCGGCGAG
     8881 TGCAATCTTG TGAGCGTAGG TCTGCTGCTA GCGTGTTTGT TTGGTCTATC ACCCCTGTCT
     8941 CAGATCTATT CGAAGAACAA TGTATTGGAG AGAAGGGCAG TAATTCTTGT GCATGCCACA
     9001 TTTCTGTTTG AAATTCTTTG GGTTCGTATA CCTAAAGACA CTACCATGAT ATATACTTCA
     9061 TCAAGAATGG TGAGTTCTTC AGGAAGTTTG GGTGATACTA CGGCATGAAG TCGTATTGCC
     9121 GTGAAGGAGT TGCTATCACT GGGTATGAAA GCAGTATTTA TAAGGAATGC AAAACGCACC
     9181 ACTGCGTGAT CGGGCACCGT CCGAATGGGT CCTCGCGCCT GCCAGTTACA TGAGTTATTT
     9241 TTATACTAGG TTTTATCCAG GTGTTTGGTT AGTGTGGGCA TGCCACGGGG CTTATTGTAA
     9301 CTTTGAAACA CCTTTGAGGC ATACTATCGC CTGTATATTT GTACGTGGGG TTTATGCTTA
     9361 GGGTATGATG GGTGCTACCA GGTGCAATAG AAGGCTGGTC CGTTGGGTTG TTGAGTTATT
     9421 TTGCGGGAAG GGTTTCAGCT AAATCTGATC AATTTATGAA TAGTCAATAC TGGGTTGCGT
     9481 TGCGACATGG GGTCTGTGGG CTCAGAACGC ACACTGGTTC TCCGCGGTAT ATTCGTTGGC
     9541 CGGCTCACTA GCTGGGTTTG CATAGACGTC TCCGAGGGAA AAGGAATTAC CTTGTTGCTT
     9601 TTTGTCGCCG TCACTATTCA CGGTCTGCCC GCTCTGAAAG TGTATTAGGT GTCATTTGAC
     9661 AGCGGTCTGA GTTGTTCTAA CCTCTCTAGG TCGGTGGGTT GTAGCTGCTT TACGCCGAGT
     9721 TCACGTTGGT ACTAGATGTA ATAGTAAGCG ATTGCTAATA GGTTAGGTAT GGGCTCAGTT
     9781 GGGGGGGGCG GCGAGAGATG CATGTCTAGT ATAAGCCGCT GTTTCATCTT TTCAAATAGT
     9841 ATAACAGCGC GAGTTTTTAA TACTTGTCAC CGCAGAGTAT CAAATTTGAC ATATTTACCA
     9901 TCATTCAGTT GGCCTCGTGA GGTTGATCCC GTGGCAACAG TAAGGATCCA ACATGAAAGG
     9961 GTATTGGTAT TTTGTGGGAG GAGTCTGGTG AGGTTCCGGG TAGACGTAAG ATATGCTGAT
    10021 TTTCTCAGGC TCAATGATGT GACGGTAGAA CGATGATTTC CGATCAGCAT ATGTTGACGG
    10081 CGGTAAACAG GCACCCGTTA CTCTGAAAAC AGAATGTGGT TCCGCAAGAC AACAAAATGG
    10141 TTTCTAAGCT CTGTTAGTAG GGTCCTATTG AGGCGGTAGC TGACTCGCGG GATGGTGTGC
    10201 GAGCTCCGCC GCGATTACTG ACGAGGACTT AGCATGAGCT CAATATTAGT TTAATGGCAT
    10261 TTTTGACGTC TCTTGCGGTC CTGCTCAGAG GATTTTTTCC GCAGGTATTA TTACCCAGGT
    10321 ATGGGAAATG AGGTGAGGAT GGGAGCTTTA GCGGGTGGAT TTACTTCTCT ATGCGATTTT
    10381 AGGGCGATCT GCAGTGTGAC TAAAACTCGG GCTTTCAGAA CATGCGAGAA ATGTTCTGAT
    10441 TTTGACAGTT GGTTGGGGAT ATATTTGGCG TCCTGGAGGG TCGAAATTCG AGAGTGGTGG
    10501 GGGGCAAGTA CACGGCAGCG CTGTGTATGC CCATGCGGGT CCTTAGTCGG TGGTTACATC
    10561 TGTGGTCGAA TTTTGTTAGT GCTTCTTAAT GGCCCATTTC GCTATCATTC AGATCGTTAG
    10621 GGGGATAAGT GGATGCAGTT GTTGTTGCAA GTTTGATTAA TTATCCAGTG GCTCGTCTCG
    10681 CGATGTGCAT GCAAGTCGGT TTAGGTAGAT TTGCACTCTC GGCATGGATG GGGATATACG
    10741 GCATCGGCAC TAGGGACGTG GAAAGTGTCG CGGAGTGACT TCTATAGCTG AATGGCAAAA
    10801 ACTGTGTCGA AATTACTAAC GGCTACAACC CAACAGCCTG GCACCTGGTT TATACTAAAG
    10861 TCAGTCGTCA GTTGGATATG GAGTATAGTA TAGTCGGCGA TACCTGTTTG GAGAGGCGGA
    10921 GTGGAGGAGT TTTGGGTTGG GTGATGTCTC GTAGTCTACG CAATAGGGGT AGAGTGTGTA
    10981 ATTTTTTTGA GATAATTACA CCCGGACATA ATGGTGCTTA CAATGCGCGT GTGTGGCTGG
    11041 AGTTAATATT GTCTACGACT TTACGCCTTG GACAACGGCC ATTGGCTATA GTTATTTATG
    11101 GAGGCTTTTC AGGCGGGCTG GGTGTAGATG GGTCCAGAAT CAATCAGGGT CTACGTCGGC
    11161 AGATTCGAAC CTGTTAGTTC GCAGATGGCC GTGGGGTAGC TGGGAATAGC GCGGTGTTAC
    11221 GCCTGGAGAA GTATTGTCGG TTGTTAGCAC TCAGGCGGCA CTGGCTAAGC TTCGGAAGGG
    11281 AAAGGTGGAA TGGACGCCAA GTAGAGGTGC TGAGTTCGAT GCGTTTTGCT TAAGACGGTA
    11341 CGTCATGTGC ACGTCGTACC AGACACGGGC AGTGAAATGC CGATGTTAAC GTTAAATAGT
    11401 TGATCGGTAC CCAAAAAGTT TTGTAATCAG ATTCGGCTAC GGATGGGCGA CGGAATTTAG
    11461 CGCCACGGTT ATGTGCAGCA TGGGTACGAT TGTGTGTAGG TGGCGATTAG AGCTGGTGGT
    11521 ATGTTTTCTC AGTTTAGCTG GGGACAGTTT CGAGGATGTG CTGGTGGGTA GGCCGTGGGG
    11581 CTATAGTCAG CTCTGTCCTG GTCATCGGAC ATGAATGTAG TTCGGACTTC TTTACTTTAT
    11641 TTAGTGTACC ACATTATGTT ATTTTCGTAT AGGTGGTACG CCGGCTGTAT TACGACAGTG
    11701 TTGTCATGTA CCTCGAGGTG CAGTAATTTA CTCGGTTTAT TAGCGTACCT GAGCTTACTT
    11761 TCATCGGGCG CGCTTACCCT GTAGCCCGCT GCCCTATCAC CGACTTCGTG CGTTATTATT
    11821 ACAGCTTATA TTCAACCAGT GGTATGGGTG TCTGACGAGT ATCGGGCGGT GACTGCATTA
    11881 GGCAGTGAGG ACCGATCACT AAAATCGTCG AAGTCACCTC ATGAGGGGTT GACAAGTTAA
    11941 ACGGATCAAA CGAGCAAATC AGTATTTCGT TTAATTCATG CTGCGACTGG CCCCTTATCT
    12001 CATGTCAGAT AAAAGTTGGG GCGGATTTTC ACATTATCGG TTATCGCGGA GGACTAAATG
    12061 TGACACGTCG TGGGTATTAC TGGGCTGAGT TTATCAATTT GAATGATCGT ATGCCTTACT
    12121 ATATTTGGAA TTTAACAGTG GTCTGTCCTG ATGGCTGTAC GAAGAGGTGA TCATTGCTGA
    12181 AGATTCTAAT TACTTTTCAA GTTGATATCT ATTGGCATTA TGCAACGTGG GTGGTCTTTA
    12241 ATGGGGGATT ATGGGCTCGG GTTGCACGTG GGTTCGTTAC AATACGCCGG GCACTGCGTT
    12301 TTAGGAATAT CTCCAATAGT GTCGGAGATA TGGCGGCTCT GTTCGCAATT ACCACGTGGG
    12361 TAGCTAACGT CTAGAGGTGT GGGAGTGGGA TCGTCTCGCA TTCTTGGGTG ATGGTGTCGT
    12421 GGTGATGGTC GGAAGTGGCC CAGACGATGC CAATTTTTAA TGCAGGATCC CTATAAGAGG
    12481 TGGCCGCGCA GTCAATTAGT CAAATACTCC ACAGTTGCAT AAATTGTCCA AAACACGCGG
    12541 TACTTAGTAG CAGGGAGTAC AGAACCAGTG TCGGATGTAT TTCGCCTGTG CGGGCACAGG
    12601 TGTGTGAGTA TTATCATGGG CGAAGCTCAT CTTCGGGGTT CGTGTGCAGG AAACTTATCA
    12661 GCAGGGTCAA GCCCATCCGT GAAGTTCCTA TGGAACCAAT GAATAGTATA ACAGGCGCAT
    12721 CGGTGACTTT AAAGTGGGGC ACATTTAGCT TAAGAGTTTG TGCCTGGAGC GGGGTTATGT
    12781 GTTTCGTGTC GGTTATTTGT GCGGTGGTCC ATTAGTTACG AAGCCTGCAG TACCCGAGGC
    12841 AAGATATGGA GCCAAGGAGC CGGAATACTA TGGAGTGCTA ACACTAAAGG ACATGTAACT
    12901 ATTAAGTTAT CTACGGTAAG CCAGACCACC CTTCCTATGA ATAATTAGTG AGTAAAAAAG
    12961 TTGCACATGA TTCATACGTG TATACATTTC GGAGGACTCA GTTATGCTGT TGAGCAAATG
    13021 GTTAGTTTGC GACCCATATT GTTTGGTTTT CCGTTGCAAA TATCCTAGAG AACAGGTTGT
    13081 ACTAACCGCT TTCGTGCCGG GGGGACAAGT GAATACATTG GTGAGGGTCT GACTGGGTTA
    13141 AGTGTCAGCC ACTCCCCGCA AAGTCACACC TTATCTTAAT AATGTCGCAA TCGCTCGTAT
    13201 TAGGAGTGAG GTGCCCTGCA TGACGATATG CGAGAGACTC GGGCCGGGGT AGGCTCGTTT
    13261 AGGCCTGGGC AGGTTCTGTC ATTGTTGGCT CTAGGGTTGA CCGATCGCTT CTGAAGTGGA
    13321 GACTAAGGTA ACTTTTATCG GTGATCAACT TAGTCGCGTG AACGAATAAA ATATCGGTAT
    13381 TAGATTCTAT CAACACCGTC TGATCGAGCA TCCATGTATG GGTGCTCGTC GTAAGCTAGA
    13441 GAATCTGTAG GATAGTCTCG AGTTAAGACG CATTTAGTGG GGGGCTTACG GATTCGGCCA
    13501 GGCCTCGGCT CAGGACTAAA CGTCGGCTTC AGGCCGCAGT ATGGCCATGC GCTGATCGTC
    13561 CGTGCGTTAC TTTGGATCAA GCGAGAACGG GTCCATGCGA AGTGGTACCC TTGGAATGAA
    13621 TATCGAACCG GGCAAAGTAT GCAAGTATGT CAGAGGGTGA GGTCTAGACT GTACTTAGGT
    13681 GAAAAACTTC CGCAGTGTGT TAAGGGAAAA CATAGCTGGA GTCAAGTAGG GTCGTCGGGA
    13741 CCTCACTCGC TAGAGACATC GGTTGAGAGT GCATCGCGGG TGTTTAATGA ATCTCGCAAG
    13801 AGGGATCAGC CCGTTGTGGC ATGGTATTGA CGAGGTAGTT TCATGCATGC GGCTGCCGTG
    13861 GGTCTTGCTC AATAGTCAGT GCTTAGGTGA CAGGGTGGAT GGGTTTATGG ATGCAGAGTG
    13921 GGGCCGTATT CACTTCGTCG TTTCTCCTGT AACGAGTCGT AGTTCACCTG GTTAAATGAG
    13981 CAACTGGGTC CTTCGGTGTG CAGGTTCCAT ATTGCTTTGG TTACTAAACT TACCATAACG
    14041 GGAAGGAAGC CCGATGCTGT TATTATGTTA GTTAATTGAG GGTCGGGTCC AAGGAGTAGT
    14101 TGAGTCACAT AGGGTGTCCC TGGCTTTTTG ACTGGGATGC GTGCCCTCAG AAAACGTTGT
    14161 TCAAGTATAA ATTAAGGTTG CGCTGGTACG TGGGAAACCA TAGGTTTATC TAGTAGTGTC
    14221 ACCCGTCAAG CAGGTATGGA GTGTCGTTGG GGGTGTTGAA ATGAACGGGA GATTGTGCGG
    14281 GAGAGTATTA AATTTGATGC ACGCGGCAAG TGACGGAGGC TAGAAGCTTC AGCCGAGATG
    14341 CTCGGTAGTC TGTAGTTTGT CAGGGGCAAG ACATGTATCT CTTCTATTTT ATAAGATTGC
    14401 TGTCTTAATA ATCTGGATAG GTGGCATGAG TAAATCCGGA CGCTCTGAAC AAAATTCATA
    14461 TCGATATGGC AAGAATGGCC GTTGGATTCT GAACCCAGAA GTATATACAA TATGATATTG
    14521 TCATGATACT TTCTGACTCC GATCAGAGGG ATTCGTAAAA GTAGTGTAAG GTAGGGAGCA
    14581 AGGGGGGAAA GTGGGCTATA GTAGTGGTAT TGGGGTTAAC CGGAGGTATC AGACTAGGTG
    14641 ACAAGAGAGG GATAGTTTTG GGGCAGTAGC GATCTGGAAT CTTAGGCGCC TGAGAATACG
    14701 AAGTGGCGCG TGGTAGCGTA TTACTTGTAC GGGGGGTACG GGAGACGGTG CTCGATTTGG
    14761 AGTAGGCGGC TATGGCTATA GGACTGTGTG GTTCGTTACT TCGGCGTAAA GGTACCTCGG
    14821 TGGTAGAGCT CGTTTGATGC TTACGTGGTG TTGCTGCTTA TGTATAGGTC TGTGGGTATT
    14881 AGCTGGCTAT CTACTCTTCA ACGAGCCAAT GTATGAGAAG TTTAGGTATA TACGTGACTC
    14941 CAGTAGGGAG TAGAGGCCTC AGAGTGGTCA GTAACGTCCT TATGTGCAAT TTGTTGAAAA
    15001 CATGGCCGGT TCCATATATA GAGGAAACAT GGGAGTAACT TCGCTGTGGC AGGTAGGGGG
    15061 TGGGATGTTT TGGGGTCAGC ATGTGGAACT CAAGTGAAGA GGTGCCAGGG GACAGTATAG
    15121 ACGTGTGCCG GTGCGGATGG TTGCCCGACA TTACGGAGCT AAGCTATGCT CGTCGACGCC
    15181 GTTAGCCGTG CGACTTTCAA TATCACGGCC ACGTGATATT CACCACGGTT ACATATTGGG
    15241 ATCTTAAAAA GCTTTTGCGT GTGTGTAACA GAAGCGATCG GAGTCAGTAA ACTTGTGGTG
    15301 ATCCTACGTT TATCGGGACT TCGTCGGCCC GGAACGAACG ATAAGCATGT CGAACCAGGT
    15361 TGCGTTCATG ATTTTCCGTA AGTGATTCTC TGTCGGCTGA AAAGAAATAG TCGCACTTAA
    15421 TTACGGTCGC AGAGGATTCC ACTTGTTGTG GGTCTTTGGT GAGGAATGGC GAAGGCATTC
    15481 TGTGCCGCTG TGCTAATTGA TCAAGGTCTA ACGCTTATGG GATGGTACGA TCCCCGCGTG
    15541 CGGTTGTTAT AGCTGTCGAT TGTTTAACTA TATGCCGACA CGTTCACCCA TCATGTTGTG
    15601 CGTAATTACT GTTGGGTCGT GCAACGTTCG ATTACATGTA TCAGGTGCAA GGTGCTTATG
    15661 ATACTGGTAA ATGTCGGGAG ACTTCTACCT GGCAGTGGGG TTAGGTGTTA CGATTAGCGT
    15721 CGTACTGACG GTGAATATCG TTGGTGCATG TTTAAGTTCG ACTGAGTAAG GCGGCCTTTG
    15781 TTGCGCTCGA TGTTGGGGCC TGGTTGAAAG ACTAGGCAAG GATACCAGTC CTGAATTGTG
    15841 ATTTCCGGAT CCCTTTGGGG GATCTCTATG GGGGACGTGT TCCCGGGCCA GCAATAGTTT
    15901 CCCGGCTTGC GCTGGCAAAT CTGTGGATGG AGTACGCCCA GAGACATTAT TCGGGTGTGT
    15961 ATTATTACAT GTTTACCCCA AGATGGGAAA TCTTATTTTA TAATCACATC TTCTGGGGCG
    16021 CGTGTCTGCG TGTTGGATGG CTGCGCATGA GGGTGTGTAA ACATACTGTT TACTGTGTTA
    16081 GCAGACATTG CTTATTTTGT AGAAGAATCC TTTGGTGGTC GCGAGAATTG GTAAGTTTTA
    16141 TATGTTCTGG TCACGGAATT CTCGGGGCGC AGCCGGTATT GGTAAAATCT GGTTTAATGA
    16201 AGGGTGGGCT ACGCCTGGGT AAGGACCGCT GTGAGTCACT GATACTGGTT AATGGTATTA
    16261 GGTGCTTTTT ACGTTTTGAC CGGTGAGTGC TCTATGGCTT GCAGAGGGTG GCTGTTTAGC
    16321 GAGGATGTGG GGTGGTAAGA TTAAGACACG AGCGTTCGTT CGGCACGATG ATGTTTCAGG
    16381 GGCATCACAT ATGAGCGGTA GTCAGTTATT GTCAATGATT TTTTTTATGT GACAATGATT
    16441 GGGATCGAAC CGGCTCTGTC CTACATTTAT TGCCCTCTCA TCTTCAATCC GAGTAGGGGT
    16501 GAAGTCCGAA GAGGTTAGGT GAGATAGGCC AGCTTCCGCG GCGGTCTGTA AGAGAGCTTC
    16561 CTGGGTACGA GCATATGAGT TGTATCGCCT GAACGGATTA TGTTGCAGGG TCGTGTATAA
    16621 TTGGGTTCAG TTAGCTGTCT GCTGGTCAGC TGATGGTTCG TCATAGTGAA AACGCTCAGT
    16681 ACGTTATGGT TACTCCAGTG TGAGTGAATA TCGCATGCCT TTTTGGATTA AAGAAAATCA
    16741 AGGAAAAAGC GAGCGGTGCA TCGTTTCGGT GAGAGGCTTT GAATCGTAGT GTCGCCCAGA
    16801 GGGTCATTAG CGTTGAGGAT CGCCAACTTT CTCGGCTAGG AGTAAGGGGG GGAGGGTGAG
    16861 AGAGTTCTTG TGGCGCGCGC AATCTTTATC TGTGAGATAG GACATAGTGA GAAAGGTGTA
    16921 TCATGATCTA GGGTGTTGGG GAATGGTTGT GATGGCCCTC TGGTTCGAGT CCGTGATTCA
    16981 TTCTAATGGG CCGGCTGAGG ATTGGTGCGC GTGCGGTCGC CCGATATAAA GTAGTAGGGG
    17041 AACTATCCTG CACGTGTAAT TGGGCTTGGT CGGATATGGC GCTCGATGGT ACTCCGGAGC
    17101 ATTCGCATGC AAGATATAGT TTTTTTCGGT TACCGAGCCT AAATTGTGAT GGTGACACGG
    17161 GTGGGTTATG TTTTAATACT AAGTCGGTAT GGTTTTGGGT GTGGTTACTA AGATATAAAT
    17221 CTGCAAAAAC TCGCGTGTGG TTTTAAGTTG CCAGTTCTAA CACGCGTGCT TTCCAATTGG
    17281 GGATGCTCAA GCAGTGGCTC GCGCATCAAT AATATATACT GTTTAAATGT ACGAGGTATC
    17341 GATGCGACAG GCGCGTTATG TGCTGGCAGA CGCGTGCGAT AGTGTGCGTG GCTAGTAGAT
    17401 TTCTCGTGAA TTCCGGGCGA TTGTATAGTT TGCAGCTATG AGTTCTCCTG GACTGATAGC
    17461 TCGCATTTAA TAGTCATGGG AGGAGTCTAC CTCGTGCGAG GCGCTCTATT GTGCAGCTGG
    17521 TGTGCATTTG TGCTTCCTCT GAATGGAAGA GACAAACGGG CTGTAGGGGA TTACATTGAA
    17581 CATGTTCTCA ATCCTAGGTG TGAGCGCATG ACGGCGGTTC GGATTGTCTC AGACTTGCAA
    17641 CTATGCCGAA TAGTGCGAAC GAACAGAGAT AATGACTTAT AGCAAGGTGA ACGAGCTTGC
    17701 TTTTTTTTGC GGGGATAGAC TGTCGCGCGG CCTTATATTC TTATAATATT TTTACAGGCT
    17761 AATGGCGGAG GTTCCGTATG ATTGAGTAAT TTAATTGCCG ATACTTTTTT ATAGGGGTGA
    17821 GTCGTCTCTG GTTTTGTTCC GGATGACGTT GCCCTTCCAG ATTGGTAGGA AATGGAATAC
    17881 GTCGCTTCAG TTTGGTTGCT ATTTTACGTA CGGCGATTGT ACTTGGGCTT TTATTCTTAC
    17941 GGTTATCCTT AGGGTTGGTG GTACTTCCCC TTCGAGGGTG AAACTCGCTC CGGTAAGCTT
    18001 ACCAGCGTGG GTTGGTTATG CCTTATTATT GGCGATCCCA GATTTGCCAC AAGCAGTGGG
    18061 GACTTTTAAC TACATTGCGG TGGATGTCAT ATTGGTAACT AGCCAAGGAT CCGGTAGCCA
    18121 AGCGGCAATG TGCTACTTGG ACCTCTCACG CGTAGGAGGT CATTTTTACA CCAGACACGT
    18181 TGTACGGTAC ATTGGGGATG GTGTGGAGTC GGGCGTCGGT CGGCTGGAGC TGGGTTTGGG
    18241 ACTTAGCATT ATTCGGGTCT AAGAAAAATG ATTACCAATG GGGGTGGCAC TAGTTTCGGA
    18301 TGTCGATCGG TCGATGGCGT ATTAATTCTG AACACTAGCT TCGAACCAAC GCTAAGTCGT
    18361 GCTTCGTGTT AGCTTGTCTT GATAGTAATA AAAGAGGGGG CCGTTAATTG AAGCTTTGTC
    18421 ATGTCTCCGA TCCCTCCTTT GCCCTCGTAC TTACGTCCGG CGCATAGCTA GTGCGGAGTC
    18481 TAAAGTAGGT ATCTGAGGGA GACTCGTCGT AATTTCATTC AACGATGTGA TAGAATGTTT
    18541 TATCCGCGTT GGGGGGCTAA TACCTGTAAT CTCGTTGCAT AGTGGTGGAT AGATTGGGAA
    18601 AACGGGGGGC GGTTCAGATG CACTTATTTG CGCGTCATTT GGATGGCTGG GGCGAAGCTT
    18661 GGGACTTTGT GAAGTTTGGT TTGGGCTGTT GTGGCCCCGA GTCTCATCCC GGAAGCCCGG
    18721 TTGAGTCTGG GTACCATGGT TTCGGATCTG GGATCAATAA GTAAAACGTT GAGGGTGTGT
    18781 GACGGTCGGG TTCCTGGCTC CGTAGGCAAC CAGAGAAAGA TGGGTTTATA TGGTAGAGTG
    18841 TTGGCGATTC ATCGTTCCAA AGGCCGTGTG CGGATGATTA GATGGGGGCG TGGGTTCCCT
    18901 GTATGATTTT GTTGGCTAAC TATTCGGGTA GCACTTATTA GGAGCCCTTT ACGAAATAAA
    18961 TTGAGGCTCG TAACAACAAG AGTAGTGCAG AATCGGTTTC TTAATCTAAG GGCAGGTCGG
    19021 CGGAGAGTAC CCCTAAGTTT AGTTTTGTGA AGTGTACAAT TGGTCATAAG AGGGGACAAA
    19081 CATGACACCG GCTGTCTAGT AACCCTTCTG AAAAAAGACG TGATTACGGT TGTTTGGTGG
    19141 GCCTACTAGT ATCTTGACGA TTTCGGCGTC TTTTTTTATT TAGTCATGGT TGTGAAATTT
    19201 AATTTATGAT ATTTCATCTT TTAATATTTC TACGTATCTG TATGTGAGGT TCGCGCTTCG
    19261 GTGGAGATGC CGAGTCTGCA TTTTTCAAGC AAAGTGGAGC CAAAATGCTG TCTCCATTGG
    19321 GTACCTTCTT TTGTCCCTTT GCTGATTGTG TATTAGTTAT TGAGATTATT TCGGATTTAC
    19381 GGTTCTTGGG CAATCACGTG CCGCGATGCC GGTCAAGCAC TTGGGGTCGT GCAAGCCAAT
    19441 ACGGCGCCTC TATTAGAGGG TAGTGCCAGA TACATCCACG TTTCCAGGGG AATTTTAGTT
    19501 AAAGCTCGTT TGCTATGTAC AGGAGCGGAT ATACTCTAGG CGTTTAATGA GCATTACTTG
    19561 GGAAGGCGGT GTAATAGTCG TAAGGCTTCT GTTTACTAAA GAATTGCTCT ATCCTCATAA
    19621 ACGGGGATAA ATGCATAATG GATGTTTCAT TTAGGCTTCG AAGGCCTGGT TCTAGACGGG
    19681 GTAGTGTTAC ACATTAGTAG GCTAGAGTAT ATGGGATTTC CGGGATTCAT TGGTTGGATT
    19741 CTAGTCAGCT CCGTAGGAGT GGTATTTGCG ATGAGGTCAG GTACGTAATC TGGGATTCGC
    19801 ATAATTGTCA GGGGGGTCCT CGTTTGGTAC CCCGTCAGTA GGTTAACAGC CAGATGACAG
    19861 CTTGATCGTA TTTAAGTGAA AACGGTCGTC TAACATTGAG TTATGCCCGC GCGGTGTTTG
    19921 TGTTCTGATT TCGCACGCTT CTGAGTTCGT GATTCTTCCC ACCCCGGACC ATAGGGGTTG
    19981 TTTACGTCCT GCGCAGCGCT TTTCATGGGT GCTCTGTGGA TGGGGATATG TAAGGTGAAT
    20041 TTGGCTGTCC CCTGGGTTTT AGCGCTATGG GGGCTTGGAT GTGAGGGTCC ACATTGAGGT
    20101 ATGTCATTTG TGGGGCTAGT CTACTGTGGT CGTAAGTAAA CAAACCGGAA TAACAAATTC
    20161 ATGGACCTGA CTCTGTTGAG CTACGTATTG AGTAATAACG GCTAACGTCA AATTGCAAGA
    20221 TGGCATGAGA TCATGAATAT TAAATTTGTG CGTAGTCTTA ACATCTTATG ATTATTGTTG
    20281 TTATTCTGAC TCTGGCAGGT TGGGGTGACT CAGCTAGTCG AAGGGGAGGG ACTTGTATCC
    20341 TTCATTTTGG AAGCGTGAAT ACTTAATGCG TACACACCGG TATCGGGAAG TTCTCGTCTA
    20401 TGTGACGGTC TTAGCATTCG GATAGTGCCG ATTTGAACCA CAGTGGAGGG TGTCTTGATG
    20461 TGGTATTGGA GCATAGACCG AGAAGCGGAA GATCCCCCTA GCTGCCGTTT ACACCCGCTT
    20521 ATGTTCCTAG GGGTGTGGGG TGCTGGGCCA ATTGAGAACT CACCGACACG ACAAAGCGGC
    20581 CTTAGGCTCT GGTTGGGGCC GCTTTACGCC TTCCCCTGTG TGGATGTGTA GGCATGGTCG
    20641 AGGGTAGTCG TTGGAGCATG CGCGGCAACT CAGACCGTGT TGATGATGTT TTGTAGATAT
    20701 AATTTGGCAT TGACAACTTT CCTCTTATGG AGTTTTGTTG GTTTAGTTGT GAATCTATCG
    20761 GTTGTTTCAC TAAAAACCAT ATAGATGAGG ATATTTGGAC GTTACACAGG GGTTTATCGA
    20821 GTCGCTGACT ACATTATGGC GAGCAATAGC CGCTGCCAAA TTGTCTACGG GCATTTCTGT
    20881 TAATGGTCGG TTGATCCTGG TTAGTCAGGC GCGTCGATGC GTAGGATGGT TGCGCGGATA
    20941 CCCACCGCTT TATTTGAACT TTGCTATGTT ATCCGGTGCG TGCTATTTCT TTTACATTGG
    21001 TTCGTAGTTT ACTGCTCAAT ATGGGCTGCT AGTACTTCGG TCCGGATTGT GTGTAGGTAT
    21061 CTCTTGTCGG TGTATGTGAG TCGTGAAACG GGGGTGCAAT GTTTTCCGAA TAGAAGGGGA
    21121 ACCAAAGCGG CGTCTCCGGC TGAATGTGGG AGTCACAGAT GTGCCAAACT CTGGATAGGC
    21181 GTTAGATTGA CGTAGGGGCG CTAGTTACTT ACTTGTTCGT TGCTTTATAA TGTGCGGACA
    21241 TAGTGTGGCG CTTTAATGGG TTCATTGAAT AGTTTTGGTT ACTTTTTGTT TTCTGACAGC
    21301 ATCGCTAGTA CGTATGGAAA AGATGATCGA TGGGTGTAAG ACGGCCATGT ATACACTTAC
    21361 CCGGCATGAT TCACCACGGG TATGGTTGCG GCCAGAGCGA CTTTAGCGGG GTAGAAAATT
    21421 AGTAGACTGA CCGCATTTCG GCGGCTTCAA TTCGGACGGT TCGCGCTAAG TGTCCGTCAC
    21481 AAGCTGGGTT AGCTTTAGTG TAGTGTTACG GGTTGATGGC CAAAGGATTT GCGAGGGGAG
    21541 CTATGTGGGG TCGCGCTCTT CGGGACTAAT TTTTTCAGTA GTAGCTTAAT GTAAAGGTAC
    21601 AATCGCCGCT GAAAACTCCT CGAGGTCGGT AGGTTAACCT TTATTGGCCC CGAATTACTT
    21661 ATGGGCGGGT GTTCGGGCCC AGTCCATAAC TCTTTTTAGT AACCCCTTTA TACTGGACTT
    21721 TGCCGTGAAT CATCTGGCTT GTTGTCCTTA CGTGGAACCT CGGTTTGTTG ATAGTCGAAC
    21781 GGGTGCACCG GAACCTTCAT TGAATCGAGC TTTCTTTATA GCTACCGGGC GCTCCGGATT
    21841 GATACCTTTT TTGTGACGTC TCAAGCACCT AAGCGTGGCC CTGCGCAATG TGTGGAGACA
    21901 TTTCAATGAG TACATTGAGG AGTGTTGTAC CTACCATCTC TGAAGCGTTT TCTAGTTGGG
    21961 AAAGGTTTTG TACCGTTGAA GGTCAGGTAC TAATCGTGGG TTTACGGTGT CCATTAATTA
    22021 AGCTTGTTGT GTCTGCGTTA GAAAAGACTA ATCAAGGTTT ACATTATTTG GAGCTACAGA
    22081 TATGACAGTA CGAATATAAA TACTCTTTAG GTACTCTCTC TTTAAGAGCA ATAAGTACGG
    22141 TAACCCAGTA CGAGACGAAG TTTAATATCT CGAAAGGGCT TCTATGTGAA TGTTTCTCCT
    22201 AGGCTAGAAT TACTGAGAAA CAGGTACTGT TAATTTGGTT AGAGCGTCTC GGGACTGACT
    22261 TGGGATTTGC AGATGCCGGG TTAGTCTAAC GGTTGCATAG TTTCCGAACT AATTCCGCTT
    22321 CTTCGTGTAT AGGACGCATA CCGGTACATG ATATGGCTCG TTTGCTTTTC GACCAGACTT
    22381 GGTTAAAATA TAACCGGAAG CCTGTGGCGA CCGTGCTTCT TAGTTAAATG TTGAATACTT
    22441 CTGACATAAT GAATTCCTGT TTCATTCTAA TGCACAAAAG ATTTCGCAGC TGGCTAGCGA
    22501 GCTTAGATTG TCGATTGGGC GTGAGTCTGC CGACTTGTGT GAATAATATG AGTTGTGCAT
    22561 CTGTGAATAT ATTGGCGGCT TTGACTCTTT AATGTTCTTC ATTGAAAACC CCAGCGCAAT
    22621 ATCCTTAGTA TATAAGAGCT CTGCAATGTC AGTCTGTCGC TCGACTCGAT GTCTGTTAAC
    22681 TGCGCATCCC ACTGATGAGG TGAGCCCCCC TTTGTGTGAT GACCAATGTT AAGAAGCAGG
    22741 GTTGTCGTTT TGATTGGTAC TGTTAGTACG GGCCTGTGGG AACGCCTCCT GATTTTGTAA
    22801 TCATTCTGTC GAATCTGTAG ATATCCTATA ATGGAGTATG AACAATTAGT AAAGGCTTGC
    22861 CAACGCTTCC CGGTTTTGTG GACTTAGCAT TTGCATCTCC TCGAATAATG CACATGTTCT
    22921 AGGGCTCTAT AACACTCGGG GCTGTCGTTA CCGGTTGAGA TTGCTACGTA TGTCCCCATG
    22981 TTCAATCTCT ATTTTTGCGA CGGCTTTGCT GGTTCTTTTT AGCTCAGTGT GCCTGCGCTT
    23041 CCGCTGGTGT TATAAGTACT ATTTCTACGG CTAGTTCCTG CTCCGTGAAG TAGTCGGATT
    23101 ATGTACATGA GGATAATAAT TAGCCATCTA GGACTACATG CCATTAAGTT TGTGTTTCGT
    23161 GAATGATGGC ACCGCCCTTC GCCTGTGGGT GGGCAAGACG CGGATCTTCT ATATGTTTTA
    23221 TTTTAGTTTT TGAGCAGAGT GCTTTCCAGA GGTCACTGTA AAGTAGTACA GTGCGCACCT
    23281 GTATAGTCCG TCTCTTTTTA TGAATTTGTG TGATTTTCGA CATGTCGATC CGTGTGCGCC
    23341 GTTGGTACAG TTCCGCACTA CCTATTTTTT CGGAAGTGGT ATGGGGTGAT TCGCCCATAG
    23401 AATGGTGGGT AAGAAGATCG CAACATCATG GTACAGTACA TATTGTAATG TGCCTAAGCT
    23461 GTCACGTATG CTTCGTGAAG TTCTCGCGTT ACCTCCAGAT GGTACTGGGT TTGACCGTAT
    23521 TACTTAGCGT GCGTAGAGGG TATTACTATT CATGAAATCG GGTCTTTCAA ACTGTCAACT
    23581 CCGGGTGTTT GGTATTATAA CGCTTCGATT TACTTTGCTC TCGGCTGAAT GCGGTTCAGA
    23641 TGCATTGGAT GTCTCTTGGA ACGACATAAA TTTGTTAAGT ATCCAGACGG ACGTCGGTGC
    23701 CCCTTGACGA GGACACTATA ATGTGGACGG CGACGGGTTT CTGTCCAATC TCACAACGGT
    23761 ACTTTTCGGA TGTGCGTGGG AATATGGACA TTGGCTCGGT GAGGCGGAGT TACCTGATGA
    23821 ATGAAAGCAG TCTGGCGGCA GCGGTATACT TATAGCGATA TTGGAGTTTT CTCTAGGCCG
    23881 TCGCGGAGCA CTTTTGTTGC GGGAAGATTA TCCACTGAGG GTTGGACTGC TGAAGGGGAT
    23941 GCGGTTCCTA AGGCGGTGAG GTCGCAGATC TTTTCTATTC TCGAATCAAG GTCGGACTCC
    24001 AAAAAGGTTT GTATTGAATG AAGTCGCTGG TGGATTGAGG AAGGTAGGGC TTCCCAATGT
    24061 CATACTTGGT AACATGGGGT TGCACCACAT TATTGGGTCG GTACCCTGGT CATAGGGGAA
    24121 TCCTACGTAT GACCTAGATA ATCCAGTGCC CGACAATATA AAAGTCTGGA TCCACACCGA
    24181 CGGGTTGGTA CTCCTATTCT GGTTGTGCCG TATTGCCATG TGAGGGCTTT TTCAAGGTGA
    24241 AGGTTCTGAC TTTTGGCTTA CTTTACCGTA AGTCATGCTT GCGACTTTTC GGTGGTAATT
    24301 TAGGCGTGTT CCCTCGTTTA TCAATAACGC TTTTTGCGCC AAGATATGAG TAGGGGTGGG
    24361 TCGGGTTAAA ATCTCTCGCA AGTGATATAA TGAACGTTTT TGCAGGTATC AGTGCATTTT
    24421 GGAAATGAGA GGGATGTTCT TGGTTCGGTC GGTCCTGGGT TCTAAGGTCA TTGTGTCTCT
    24481 CTCGGTATCA CAGGGATCAT GGTTCGGACT TGTACTATGC TTTTCCTTTT GCTCAACACT
    24541 GGATACTAAT TAGGGTTAGT CCTAGATCTC TGGATTTCTG TGTATTCCTT AAAAGTCTCT
    24601 GGCTGTATTA AGCTCTGGGT TACGCGCCTC GCTTATGCCT TAGTAATTAT TTAGTCTCGA
    24661 CAGCTTCTGT GTGCGTAGCA TGGATGACCT GTTTTTCCAA CCAAAAAGTT ACTAGCCGGG
    24721 GTTCGGCGAT GAATTTACCA TGGGTGCTCG ACCATCGTAC ACTTAGCTTG CGCCGACGGG
    24781 TTTCCGGAGA GCCTGTAAGC TGCGTATCAC GGGTGCGGAG ATTCAGTAGA TATTTCCTGT
    24841 GGTCGGGATT CATATCAAAG GAGCGTAGGG GGCAGAGGAA TAGACAGGCT GTTATAAGTA
    24901 GCATTGTGGT TTGAGATGTG GTTGATAGTC TGGCGAGTGG CCGAGGGCAA TGTATTGTGT
    24961 ATCTGGGATC GAATTATAAA TGCTTCTGAT CAATTCCGCT AAGACTTGGT GTACCGGGTC
    25021 ATACGGCATG TGCTTTTGTG TGTAGTTAGT GCAAGGCCGT GGTGTAGAGT ATAACTATAC
    25081 GATTTTCTTC AATTGGTTGA GGCATTGAGC TATAGTGGTT TTTGGCGAAG TTTAGATGGG
    25141 CCGATGTCTT AATTGCTCGC AATTAGAGAC TTTGCGTCAT CGTTCGCCTG CGTGGGCCAG
    25201 AGCACTGTGT TGTCCCAGAA GGGTGCGAAC TGCATCATCA ACCAAGCGGT TGTATATCAC
    25261 CGACTAGGTC GGTGGGAGGT TTTTAACGGT GGTAGATAAA GGCCCGATTC TTATGCGAGA
    25321 AGGCTATTGC GGTGAGACAA ACCATCGTTG TACGGTCCCG CTTCCACCGG GTATCAGTTC
    25381 CGTTAGTGCA TCATTCTACT GGGCCTAAAT CTTAGAGAGT AGAAGGGATA GTTGGTGGTT
    25441 GATATACGGT GTTCAGGTGT TAGAGTATTC TTTTAGTGGG ATCTGTTTTT TTTCTTCGTT
    25501 GTGAAAGTTG TGGAAGTGGA CGCCTGCCCT TTAGATTGTT TTGTGATTTG CATTGGAACG
    25561 TCTGTGTTTT CGGGTTCAAA AAAATTAGAT TCACGTGTTT GACAGAAACG TTAAAAGCGG
    25621 TGTGTAAATT GAGCGAGCCT TTAGAAGTGT CTGTCTCGCT GCGTTGCATA TGTCAGTCCC
    25681 GGTGGGGAGC AAAGTAAGGA TGATCTTGAG TTGTTTGTGG CCGAAGTTTT TCTGGACCAT
    25741 ATTGCGCGTA AATTCCTTCG CTTCAGATTA AGGTCGGGAT TCTCGCTTCT GGTGGAATAA
    25801 CACCCCGTTG TGAACTGAAT CGTTATTGTG GTGAACGCGC CACCATTGTT CAACTACTAA
    25861 GGACCACTGG GGCCGATTGC TAATGTTGCC TGATGCTATA CTTCCAACAT CTCTGTCCGG
    25921 CTCTGCTCGA TAATTATTTT TGCGAGAGTT GTATATTCCA CGTTCACCCA ATATGCCCTC
    25981 ACTCGGGCAG ATTCTAACAG CGGTATCGCG CTACCGTTAC TAACGCTGGA TTCTACTGAT
    26041 CATTCGAGTT ATACGAAGCT TTTTAAAGTT GTCTGAGTCG GGGAAAAAAG GGCGGTTACT
    26101 TTTTGTGCAG AGTAAGTTTG GGATTATTAA ATTGAATCGT TGTATTACAA GGATGAGACT
    26161 GTGTCGGTTA ATGTCCGAAC TTACGTGCGC GGTTGATTAG CGTGCTCTGT AGTAGATTGT
    26221 CTCAGTGGGG GCCAAAGCAG CGGTTTCGAT ATACGGGTAT TCGTTTAAGG TGTGCCCAAC
    26281 TACTCGTCGT CTCTTATTTT CTGACTTCGC GTTTCTATCG GTAGAACATC CGGATGTTTT
    26341 AGACTCTAGC CTACTACAAG CGGCCGAGGA TGAGGTTACG ACGTGATTTC GGTCGTCGAG
    26401 TATTTTATGG AGCGGGTTAT TGCTAGCCGC GGCCGAGCCG ATATTATTTT CTTCACACGT
    26461 TTGCAGATTA GGTATGTCAC TATTTTTCCA GTCGGTTGCG GGATAGACGC CGTGCCGCTG
    26521 GTTGGGCTTT TGGTATCTGG TGCGTGTCGT CGTGTTGCTC TATAGCTGAG TGCGATCGTA
    26581 GTTTATTTTT TCCTCAGCTT CTGGAGTACA AATTACTGGG ATGGAGTAAG GCCCTCATTA
    26641 GGTTATTTTC TAGGAAGAGT GTTTTGTTCT ACGGGGGCAG AGGTGCGGGT GCAAGTGCTC
    26701 TGTATATTAC TCGGCGTTGT TGAGCAATTA GGTCTAGCAG GTTAGCGGTG TGGGCCTAGG
    26761 CTGCCATGCT GGTACCTAGC GATGGACCAT TTCGATTATA GGTATAAATT TAGATGAAGT
    26821 GTATTTTGGT TGGCAGGTAG GAGGGATCTG TGAAAGTTTC GGTTGGCGCT GTTAGTTAGT
    26881 GATTGGCTTG GATGAACGCT GTACTAATAA TTTGGTTGGT CGGGGCAATG CATGGGCGAG
    26941 TAACTAGCTG GAGTGTTATT GGGATAGAGT GTCCTTAGCG GGAGCCTGCT AGTCAGTTGG
    27001 TTCCGAGTCA ATTTTTAATT GTCTGGAGAG TTATTGTGCA TACGTTCGGC AGTTAGGCCT
    27061 TTGGACTATA TGTGTCGGGC GTGTTCGGAC TAAGTCTTAG ACAAGTCGCA AATCTTTGTG
    27121 TCAATACGCG TTTGTGCTTC TGCAGATATG AGGCAAATAA GTGAGGCTTT GGTAGTCCCC
    27181 TCCCATGATC GGAATAGGTG ACTAAATGAT GTTCGGGTTG CTCCATTGCT GATCCAAATT
    27241 ACCACGGTCT GGGCGTTGTT CTATCATGAT AATACAATTC GGTGGTCCGA TTGCTCGTTG
    27301 CTACGTTCTG GAATCCTCTT CTATTAGCCT AGACGGGTTT AAGTTGTGTA ATTCCTTGTA
    27361 AGAGTGGTGG TGCTAGTGCG ATGAATTTGG AACGCCGCGG CGTCTCGCAG AATAATCTTT
    27421 TGTGAAATGG AACAAATTAT ATGCTGCTAG GTTACTCCGT TATGTCCAAA CTACCGTGTC
    27481 GGACATTTGG CGTCATTGAG TGCCATAGTG TATAGCATTG CTGGAGTTGA TTCTGACGGG
    27541 GCGGTTATTA CTCAGGGGTA GTTTCAAGGT AATGTGTACT TTTGGCCGAA TCTGGTGTTT
    27601 ATGCAGGCTA CAGCATGCAA CGCTTAGTAA TCCGAACAGT GTTTTACTAG GTGTCGAATT
    27661 TGTGTCTGGT GTATTGGCGT GGTTGCAATA TCAGTTCCAC AGGTAAGGAA AACGATTGTA
    27721 GTGGGAGGGA ATAGCAGAGC TCTAGCCCCC TGAGCTGGAA TAGCCATGGA TTGGTGTGGA
    27781 CTCTCGATCT GGTATCGGCT TTCTCCGTAA CGGTGCTGGA GATATGGAGA CTGGGGTATT
    27841 GATGCGAACC ATAAATATGT TGGCTTCAAT GATAGCTAGT GTTTAACAGT CGGTTGACGG
    27901 CTTCCAAACA TCGTTCGACT GGATCGCGTC GGGGGGGGTC ACTATCAGGC AGTCTTGCTA
    27961 TAAGTTGAGG GTGATTTCGT AGTTTTTAAG GAGGGGTAGG GGACTTGGGG TAGTTCGAGG
    28021 TTTACTTGAT TTTCTACAAT TGAATTTCTT TCCTGGTTTT TGCTGCCAGT TGTTTTGCTA
    28081 GTGATTGAGA GTTTTCGGTC GGTTATTATA GGGTCGGATT AAGATTAGTT GGCTGCTTCT
    28141 GGTCGTCAAA GAATGATTGG GAGCACGTCC GGTTCGTCGC TTCGGTCTGC GCGGGCGGAT
    28201 TTGGCCCGAG GGCTCGCGGC TATGTCAGCA ATGCTAGTGA CGTGGGATTG GCTGAGGCGT
    28261 TAGCGGCATA TAGGTGTTTT GGTCACTTTG CATGTTGGTT CACAGTGGAC GGTCTTGATT
    28321 TTGCCCTTCA AAAGGAGGTG GAGCCAGGGG AATTATTCCA ACGCGTACTC TCTGCTCGGC
    28381 GTGTCGGCAG TACTACACCT GAACCGGTTA GAGCCTGTCG GAGCTATTTT TGTTCGTGTC
    28441 AAGCTGTGAG TTACATTTAT CTTTATGAAT AGTGAATCAT AGTTCTCGAG ATTACTGGAC
    28501 TGGTTCATCG TGGCCTAATG GGATTTGTGG CATGTAGTGG GTATAGTAAG GACGTTACGT
    28561 TGCGCGAGTC TGGTAAATTT ATTACCCCGT TGGAGATTGT GTTAGTAGGC CGTAATTCCG
    28621 TGCCAAGACA CGGTGTGTAA GTGTTCTCAT TGCGTGGTCC CATTGTCTGA GTATCGTATG
    28681 TGCAAGCTTG CCGTTTGAGT TGCATTCGCT CAGAATCAGA TCTCTGGAGT AATTTGTGTT
    28741 AGTGGTTTAA GTACTTAACG AAGATTACAG TTTGGGGTGC CTGAGCTAGA ATTCGATAAT
    28801 GGCGTGCGAA ATTGGAGAGC TTTTAGTTGC GTAATGAGAT CGTGGGTAGA ATGCGCCGCG
    28861 CTTATGCGGA GACTCCGGCT GTGCTGGGGA AAGTTTGGTT GGTGTGGGTC TTGTAACACG
    28921 TATCATCCGG GTGCAGAGGG TTGTTTACTT TGTTATATAG ATGACTGTCT CAGTTGTGGC
    28981 TCAGGTAAGC GAATTGGTTC CTCACGAAAT ACTATCGTTA GGCTGTTGTA CAGTGCGATA
    29041 ACGGAGCCCT CAAGCTCGAC CCCAACCTCC TGCAGGTTGC ATGTGATTGT GCCTTCACGT
    29101 GGCCGTGGTA GTGAGCTCGC GAGAGTGCGC CAACTCAGTA CGCTGCACGG CCCGACGACG
    29161 TTAGGCAGTA GGATGTTCGT TCTGTTCTCG TATCACGTGT GTGGTTGCTT CGATTTGCGG
    29221 AAGGGGAGTT TTGGGACAGT AGGGTAGTAC CAAGAAGTTG CATATGGCGG ATGTTAGGGA
    29281 TTTGAATTGT GAGGTTCGGG ACGAAGCATT CCTGGTTAGA GTACCAAAAA GGTGCTTTGG
    29341 GATTGTTTTA CAACTAAACT CCGGGTCCAC TGCCGCTGTG GACGTTTAGC ACTTGAAACA
    29401 GCACCTGATG AAGCAAGTTC GTCGGTAACT AAGAGACGAA GTGGGCTCAT AACAGTAAGA
    29461 GAATCTTGGG TAGAATTTTG AGGGAGTTGG CTTTAAGTAG TAGGCTCTTC GGCTCTGGCT
    29521 CTGTCGGCTG GGCTGCAATG TTCGGAGCAA GTTGAATTAT TTGAGTACGC CAATGCTCCA
    29581 ACCGCTCAGG GTAGTGTGGT GTAGACCATG TTAAATAGAC TGCTGTAGGG GCCTGGTTAT
    29641 TGGTGGCGCG CTTAAATGTG TTATGACAGG TGCGGTGTGT CCGGCTAAGG TATTCTGACT
    29701 ATCCTTTGGG TTCAACTGAA TAAAAGGTCA GCTGGTTTCG AGTTCTAGTC GTACTCGTTT
    29761 TAGTATGCCA TCGCCCATTA CTTGTTTTTA ATCTACGTGC AATATGCAAC TTATGGGCAA
    29821 AGGGCGCCAC TGACTGGTGG TTGAGCACGC GTCATTTCCA GTTACGTGAG TATGCCCATA
    29881 GGAAGAATGT GGAGTTGGCA AAGATGGTCT TGTGCCGGCT TGGGAGTCGA GAAGGCTTTT
    29941 ATACAATAGT ATGTCAAACT CTCTCGATAT AGGTGTAATA TTAGACTGCT ATCTGATCTG
    30001 ATGGGTGTCC TTTGTTGTTA CACTGCAGAC GTTTATCCGG TGGAGCTCGC GGATAGGCCG
    30061 GAGGGCGTTT GGTCATTGAG TTGGTAGATG ATGGAAAACG TCTGCTTGGG ACGGGGTTAG
    30121 TGGCGATGGG GGTACCGCCC AACGAGATGA TGGTCGGGGA CGCATGGTCG CTGTACTAAT
    30181 TGCAGGCATT GTGGACAGTT ATATTGTGCG TTGTTGCTCA CCGGTACTTG TGTAACGTAT
    30241 GTAAGCCGGG CATACCAGCG TTTTCTGGCG CGGGTTGGGT TCTGTGGTGA GTTGGTTAAA
    30301 GGTTTGAGTG ACTCGGGGTT AGTCAGCTTT TGGGGCATGT CTTACGTCCG AGGAGCGCAC
    30361 TTTTTCTTTA GAGGGGTATG ATCTGATTTT TGATTCGGTT TCACGATTGA ACGGTTGCTT
    30421 CTATAGGGTG GAGGTACTGC AAGATTTAAT GTGTGGTAAC AGACCTATCG GGGAGGTTCT
    30481 AATAGTAGTG CGTCTTGATA GACAACCGTA ATGGCGCTTC CATCACGAAT AGTACGAAAT
    30541 TAGGTTACTG TGAGTTCGAG GGCTCGTTTG GTTGGCAGCG TGCAGTAAGG AGGGTAAGGG
    30601 TTTTAGTTCG GTGGGCACCG ATAGCTTGGT GCGTGCCAAA GAGTATGCTG CTGGGTGTTG
    30661 TGTTTTTATG TCGTATCCGG TGCCTATTAC TAACTGATGA GTACTCATAA GGCAGTGGTA
    30721 TTTTGGACAC GATTCAGTTT GAACGGTCTT TATGTTCCTA CTTGTCTTTT CGTTATAACG
    30781 GTGGCTGGCC CGTGCCGAAC TTGCGCGGGT TGGTTTTGTG CGCCACTCGG ACGATACAAG
    30841 CGTCGCAACC TATATGATTA CGCAGATTTT CATGGTCGTC GCGGGATGAG GTAAAACCGT
    30901 GACAAGTGTT ATCGCGTGTC ACTACGTATG GTGACATATC TCGATGTCAT ATTCCTGGCT
    30961 TTCCGTATGG CAAGATGGGA GTTGTTGGTA TGTAAAGTTA TTAATGTGAC TAGGAGCATT
    31021 GGTTAATTAT TTCTCGATGT GCGGGATCAT TAGCCTAGAC TGGCGCGGCG TTCTCTTTTA
    31081 ATACATGCGT AAACTAGAAT TCTTACGTAT GACGAGAGAG GAGATAGGCT GATGATACGT
    31141 GTAAATCGTC TAGAGGGGTT GGGCCGGTTT AATTACGTCT ATCTGTTAGT TGAGCGGTTC
    31201 ACGTGCCTAT TCAAGTTCGG GGCCTGATCA TGAATTCGGT TGTTACAAGC TTTAGCCAGA
    31261 TATTCGTATC GCGGTTCTGG CGCGTTTTAC TTTCGGAGGC AATGTAGTTT GGCGTGGGTT
    31321 TCCGTTCTCA TTACCAGACC AGGGATCTTC TCTAGGGAAT CCGCCGAGTG AGGGACTTGA
    31381 GATCTGGAGT TCGTAGTTGC GTATATCGGT CCGGCCGTCA TGATTATAGG ATTTGGGGGT
    31441 TTAAATATCG TACCCGGTTA CTGATGAACA CGGCATTACT AAGGTGTTGC AGGGTCTATG
    31501 TGTTGTTTCC CGAGTTATGA AACTGGGAGA GGTTGACTAT CTTCCAGCGA GGCATAGGTT
    31561 GTTTTTATCA GTATTGGGTG GGGGTGGCAT GCGTGGGTCA TTAGTTCGAG TCAGAAGTAG
    31621 TCTTATTTGT TCTTCATAAG CCCTGTGAGT GTTCGTAGGC CTGAGCTGTA CATTTTTGTT
    31681 CAGGGTTGGA TACACCCACA GTATGTGTAG CGCGTCCTAG TAATCGTGTA ACAGCCAGGG
    31741 AGTAGAAACG TATAAAAACG CCACGTTGTG GGATTTCAGG ATTTTCAACG GTTGCAAACA
    31801 TGGTGACTGT CTTGGCAGTC ATCCGCTTCG CCAGAGCAGG GGGGTTGCCT CGTCGGGCCG
    31861 GCTGTGATAG CCGGCTGTAG TTTGATTTAA GCCTTGCCGT ATATCTCGTG GGTTGTTTAA
    31921 CACTTGTTAG GGTGCTGCGC GGGGAGTTGT GAATCTAGTG AACCGCAAGA TAATTAGTCA
    31981 GGATTCAATT GCCGAATGGG TAATAAACCT GACTTTATAA GACTGGCTAT GGATGGTAAA
    32041 GGGGGGGGTA ATTTCGCCCA AAGTGTCCGT TTTAGTGGTG GAATATACCT TGTTCTGGAT
    32101 AGTTTTGTTT TGAGTATGGA TGATGATTAT AATGGAAAGC GTTATTTTTC GGCGCAATCG
    32161 AAGGCGTGGA GTTCCTTGCT CTTACTCATT AGCTGATAGA ATAGAGTTTG ACATAGAAGT
    32221 AGGTCTTTTC CAGCGAAGTC TCCTCTGTAC GTATTGTGGC TGCATCGATC GGGCTGTCTT
    32281 TTTTACTGTA CAGTAAGAAG CTGTTGAGCG GTGAGTACTA AGGGGTAGTA TCGTCGCCTT
    32341 ATCTACCTTG GCGCTGGGGT CCTGGCTAGT TCTGCGCGCA GAGGTGTCAG TGGGAGCTAT
    32401 TGGTGAAGGT GGTCCCTTGG TTCGAAAGCC TCTATTGGGT GCGCAGGAAG ATATTCATGT
    32461 GGGGGGGGGC TGGTGGTTGT TTACGCAAGC TGAGATCAAG CTATTTTCAG TGTGGAGCTC
    32521 CTTGCTTTAT CTTTTTAAGG ATAGATTAGC AATGGGATAA TACAACGAAA GTGATTGGGC
    32581 CGTTGTAACG TTTCTCGGGC TGGAAATGTA CCAGAAACAA AATGGGAACA TGCGGAGCAC
    32641 CGCGCAGATA ATGGGCAGTG GACCGACTGT TCATTTCAGC GATTATGGAC GACGGATTCT
    32701 GCTATTTCGA CGTGAGGTGT GCTATCGTGC GTATTATGTT TACATTTTGT TCAGCCAGTG
    32761 TACCATCGGG AGTGTAGATG TTGTAAAGCT CTTCCGTAAA ACACTGAGTG TGCGCTGGAT
    32821 TTTACTGGAC ATTCTAACGG TTGCGAAAAC GCTGCTCGCG CTTGTGCGTC CGATTTACAG
    32881 CCAAAGGATC GGATATCTCT CCACGCGGTT TTGAGGTTCG TCTTTGGAGT TTATAGAGAG
    32941 CTGCGTGGTT CACTCGGTGG GACAAGGGGA TGGAGCTACT CTTTGTGTAG TTAATGATCT
    33001 GGAGTGGTGA AAGGTGAGTC TAGTTTCTTC GTGAACGTCC TTTGTTACGC TTCACTAAGC
    33061 CACTTGCATT CTGTTAGATG CATTGCCGAC GTCCCGTTTA GTATGGACCA GTTGCCAGGG
    33121 GCACGGCGAG TATGCTTCTA AAGCAATGTA GGATACTATC GATTTGCAAG ATAAGGAGGC
    33181 CATGTTTTTT TGCCTTTTGA GTGATGATCT TTCTTTACGT TTTGGTGTAA TGGAACTGCC
    33241 GGAGAAACGA CCCTGAGATT TTTCTGTAGC GGCACAAGTC CAGGTGTCCG ACTAAGCTGC
    33301 CGATGTAGTT ATAGAAAAAC ATTTTCCTTA AGTGTCCGGC AACAGAAGTT TCGGTAACAG
    33361 TACTTCAGAT ACGTGCTTAA GTTTTTCATG TTTCTATATA AGGTTCGTAT GACATTGGCG
    33421 CGAAATCTGT CTAGGCGCTG TATGGAACGC TTTACACCGC GCAAGCCGGA ATTCAAATGT
    33481 TGAAGTACTT AAAAGGAGCG ATGTTTTGCG GTTGTTTCGA TGGCCGAAGG GGCTTGTTTT
    33541 ATTTTCTAGT AATGATGAAC CCATCGAGCG GAGATGTATC ATGCGCCCTG AGCCACCGGG
    33601 TTAACGAATG TCCGGTCCAA ATGGACTATC AACATGTCGA GCTCGCTTGA GCAGCGTCAG
    33661 TGGTGATTGG TGAGGCGTGA ATATAGTATG GCCACCCAAT CAACATGAGG TATATTCGGT
    33721 TGATTGCCCG TCAAACCTAA CATTATCGGA ACGTCGTGAG CTGTAATTTT TATGCCACTA
    33781 GGATCGGTTT ACATAAAATA TTCATATTAG AATTTGTGGG AGCCTCGGTG CCTGTCTGTA
    33841 TTAATCCATT ACGATGGAAT ATGGAAGTTG ATACTATATT GGCTTGGTCA GTGGTTCGTA
    33901 CAATGGCGTA TGGTCTAAAA ACGGCCTTGG TCAACCATGT AGCTGTCGGG AACAGAGGTT
    33961 TCCCCTCTTG GTATCGAGCA TGATCGGTTA GGTCTTAAGC TGAGTGAAGG AAGTTGAGAG
    34021 GAGGAGCTAA TGGAGTAAGA GTAATTGTGA TTGCGGACGC TGCGGATGCC AATTAATGAG
    34081 CTAATATGGG ATCTTGTAGC GACAACGGTC GGACGTGTGA AACCTAATAG CGGGCTTATT
    34141 GAGGAGGAAT GATGGTAAAA AACGGTATTC TAGATCGGGG GGTCTTAAAA ACGGTTGTGA
    34201 GGGCGCTGGG AGTACGCAAT AGTCCGAGAC ATTATAGTAC TCAGGCGACC ATAACATCCG
    34261 GATTTGATGT AGGGGGCAAG AGCAGGGGAT GTGGACCGTG TGTGGGGCAG TGGAGGTTGA
    34321 GTGGTATTTC ACTTTAGAAG GACAGAGGCC TCGGTGGGAG GGAGGGTGAA CGGCAAGGGG
    34381 AGCAACGCAT GTGTAATCGG TTGTACGTGT GGAAACGCCC GTTCTGAGTA TTCAGTGTCA
    34441 TATCTTCCGA ACCTGCGGAT CGAGCGTTTC GGTCTAGGAA TTGTTGCTCT GTTAATCTGG
    34501 ACTGCTTTGA AAGGTTTTAG TTTACCGGCG CTTCGGCAGG TAGCTTTATG AGGGGTGAGG
    34561 GTATTGCTGG CGGGGAATAT GCTCGCGACA TATATCGCGC GCCTGGGCCG ATGGTGTGAT
    34621 GCCGAAGTCC GGACGACGCG CGAGTTGTAA GAAAGGAGTA AAGCAAAGCG TCACCTTGTT
    34681 CTTGTTCTAC TTTGGCGTTG CGTTAGGTTA ATTAGCAGTT GTTCTTAGCT TGGCCTCGAG
    34741 TATTCGCAGT CTAGACAGAT ATTTGTTTGC TTCGGTAGAG GCCGCAAGTC ATATAGGGTT
    34801 ACCGGGTGTT ACGATCTAAG CTCTTCGTGT TGCTGAGCGT TAGGTATTAA AGGTTGGATT
    34861 ATAATTGGCA GGAATTTTGG TCGATGCGTG GGGGGTGGGT AGTGATGGAT TGCAGGAATG
    34921 TCTGTACATA TTTGGTTGGC GGTTCAGACT ACTTAGTACA AGCCATTTAG GCCCTAGTAT
    34981 TTTTACTAAA ACGGTCCCGT TGTATGCGAC TACTGGGACC TACTATCAAC TAGTTACGTA
    35041 ATGTTCTAAA GAAGAGGTCT GTTACTATAA CTTTTGGTTT TGATTCAAGA AGGGTTGGAG
    35101 TCTGCACCTA TTTACGCGGA TTTTTGTGGA TGGGGGTGAG AGGTCCGGGT TATATTCGGA
    35161 CATAGGCTTT TAGCAAGAGT TAAGTAAATC AGATTCTTTA CTATGGCTCT TTCGCTAGTT
    35221 GGGTACAATG AGATACAAGG CAAGGCCGTT ATGTGAATCT AAATCAAGGG ATTTCAGAGG
    35281 GGTGGACCTC TTAGTGACAA GCAGGTATTC CTGCGTCACT GTGGTACGGG GTGTGTTATG
    35341 GTGGTAGTGT CTATTGCTTT GTGACTTTGT GCAGTGGTTC TGCGTTTTAT TCGAGCGTTT
    35401 CGCGATCTGA CCTGTCAGGC GTCTTGGGTT TCTTGGAGTG TGGAAGATTA CCGAGTGAAA
    35461 AGACAGATTC GGTACGGACC GTGTGGTTCC GGCTTTAGTA ATTTATGGGT ACATAGGGAG
    35521 CGTGCATCAT CCTTGAGGGA CGGGCACCCC TTAAGGGAAG AGGGCGCGTG CCAGCATAGC
    35581 GTCAAGTGGG TTGATGGGGG AGCCACTCAG GGATTATAAG TGGTTAATAT GGCCTGGGGG
    35641 GAGTACTCGG TGGGTCCCGA AGAAGTCAGC AACCATTAGT CCTTCTGCTG GTCGTACATC
    35701 GCTTTGGGAG TGGGTTATGA GTCTGAAAGT ATTCATGGTT TCTTGGGATA CCTATTTGTG
    35761 GTGTTGCTGA CCCGATATCC GGGGAATGTT TCTGTTGAAG TCACCTGTTC CAGTGGTATA
    35821 TATGGTGACT AGCATTCCGC TGGTGTTGCC CACGCTTCGT CTGCCATATA CTTAACTTTG
    35881 TTCTCGTGGG GTGGGAGTAC AAGTGTTGTT TGCTGGATTG TTTGGTTCGG CTAACAAAGT
    35941 ATAAACACTC AAAACGCCTC GCGGTTTAAT CACCCAGACC TCAAGGCGTG GCGGCCCTTT
    36001 TTCTGAACAG GCAATTATTG AGGTAAGCCT TTACGAGAGT AGGGAGCCAT TTTTCTGGTG
    36061 TTGCACAGAA CGGAGTTTTA TAAAGCGCGC CGGTTACCAT GATCTCCAGT GGGGGGTGCC
    36121 ATCTGGAGCT TAACAGGAAT TACGATTTTC TGCAGCGCGT TTAAGTCACA AACCCACTAT
    36181 GATGACGCCA CAATGGTGCG TTCGATGTTG ACGTGTCAGA CAACCGCTAT AGAGGTACGG
    36241 GGCTATGGGA GACTGGCTCT ATGTCCTGGG ACCGCATGTA CTAGTAGACT ACATAGGGCG
    36301 GTTGTGTATG AAGTTAAAGT AGGGTCTACA ATGTCAGTCT TACTAAAAGT TGGCTAGTAT
    36361 GCTACATGTT TAGTAGACGA CCGGAGAATG GAGAAGTGTC AAGGGGATAC ATACTGGACG
    36421 TGCTTTGTGT GACCCCCGAG GGCTAGTACT CACAGAGTGG AGTGCTTGGG CTTGTAAGGG
    36481 TTCGCTTTCG CGCTAGGCGT GACCAGAGGC TATAGGAGTC TTGCTGGATC AAAGACGTCC
    36541 ACATCAGGGT TATAAAGAGT GTTTTTAGCG TGTACGGGCG CAGTACTGGC GTTGACATCA
    36601 TGCCCAGCTT TAATAGTTAT CCGGGCGGCT AGGCTTTATG GTCATTATCG CCTTGCGAGG
    36661 TTTTATGTGG AGTGAGCAGG GTGGCGTAAC TGGGGTTAGC GCATCTGATG TGGGGAATCG
    36721 TTCGCGCGGG TGCGGTCTGC GCTCTTTGAT TTTCGGAGGT TAACAGCATG GGGATTATGG
    36781 GGCCTCGCGA ATTGGAGGGC CTCTGAACTC GTAGCCGTGG GGGCATTTCG AGCGCTCTCC
    36841 GGGGTGTATT AGCGGCGTCG GTCCAATCCG GATCACGGTG GCAAACAGCT GACTTCCGCG
    36901 GACGCCTTGG CTCCGCTGTG ATTCTTGGGT CTTGGGTCCG TCCAGGACTT CGAGGATAGA
    36961 GGTTTTCGAA CATTTGTCAA ACGAACTTAT CTCAGATTGC GCGGAGTCGG GCGTTCGCTA
    37021 GGATACTTTA TTATGATGAC TCAACCGTGC CAGGGGGTGG TGGAGCATCT TGGGAAGTCG
    37081 TTTCCTGTGC TGCGAATTTG ACCGGTTGTA CTGCCGGATG TCTGGCCCAT GTAGTGCTTT
    37141 TCTCTATTCC ATATACTCCC GCTGCAGATT AGGTCTTGAT GTTGCGTGGG ATTACTTAGG
    37201 GTAAGTGATG TTATGTCCTA GGTCGGGGTA ATAGAGCGTC CGACATTAAG GTATTTGAAA
    37261 GCCTGGATTT GAGTGCAAGA ATCTGTAGAT GGGAATTTCG GATTAGTCTG TAAAGCAGGT
    37321 GACAGGTGTT ATCCGGTGTG TGATCGTCCG TTGCATGGTA GCAGTACGGA TTATAAATAA
    37381 AGGCCTGGGG CCTTGAGGGG CAATAACAGG TTGGCGTGGA CCCCTTCCAC TAGGATTCCC
    37441 CGTTTAAATG TCCATTACCT TTTGTTCCAT CGTCGATCGG AAACCTTACA GCATTTCTTA
    37501 TGTGTATATG AGCTGGGGTT GTTGAGGGAT GCTAAGGTGG GGGTTTGGCA CGCCTTAATC
    37561 CTTTAGTGAG CCCTTGTGGC ATCGAACCAA GTTACTCTAA TAGTCTCATG TAAAGCTTTA
    37621 CTTGGTGATT AGAGGTAGTT TTTGCGTTTT GGTATCGTTT CGAGATTTTA AATGGAGCTA
    37681 AACCGAATGT TTTCTCCATG GTTCGGTTTT TGTTAGATTG ACTTGTTGAA TTCATAGAAT
    37741 ACATGAGCGG ATCAGAGTAT GGTGGGTACT GCGGGTCTGA GGCAAGCTTT TAAATCGCGT
    37801 GCCATTAACG ATTTGTTGCA ACTGCAAGAA TTTAGGTCCA TTGAGCGTGA AAAGCTTATC
    37861 TAAAAGCCGG GTAGCCAATA GCTGTGCGGA TTTTAAGCTA GGTTGGCGTT TAGGGTTGTG
    37921 CGGTGACTAG AGTGCTAGTG GGTTACGTTT CGAAGCCATA ATATTTTTTG AGTGCAGTGG
    37981 AAAGATTCTG GTTCGGGTGC ATGGGCTACG GAGGTCTGAA TCTGCGTTCT ATGCGTCGGT
    38041 GTAGATGTAT TTGATGATAA CATCGGAAGG TAGGGCAGTG GAGCGCTAAT GACATATACG
    38101 ATCATCATGG TCGGGATCAT TGTGTACCTT TTGCCTGAAA CGAGCGATTC GAACGGTGGT
    38161 GCAGGAGAGT TCACGTAGCG TATTATTGAA GTGGGTATGC GCCGCCGGTA AGTTAAAAAT
    38221 GGCATCGAGC AGGTTCCGCG GTGCTTCGAT GTTTGAACCT TGCATTGCCA TGTCTGATTT
    38281 TGCAAAGAGG CTCGCAACTT CCATAAAGTT TAAGCGATCA AGTTTTCGTT GTGCATAGTT
    38341 TAGATGTGTT GTCATAAACA CACTCGTTAT TCCGAAACTG AAACTGCCGA TAGGCTCAAG
    38401 TACAATTGCC AAGTGTTTCT AAGCTTCTGC GAGTTCGCGT AACTTAACAG TAACTCTGTG
    38461 TTTAACTCAA AGGACCGTTT TTGTGTGGCG GAAGCCACTT CGCATTTCTC TTATAGTCGT
    38521 TGCGGGCGCT ACCGGTGTGG CGGTTGGGAT GTGTGGAGAG TGCGCTTTAG CAACGAGCGT
    38581 GCCGTAAAGG GAGCGGCTGT CTAGGCGATG TGGCACTATT TACGCCCGAC TTGTTCAGCT
    38641 AAGTTTTTAG AGAATCGGGA GTTCCTAGAC TTTCCAAAAG AGATGTAACA CGTTGTAGAG
    38701 GTTCCCGGGT GTGGGGATTA GAATTTTGTC GCCACTAAAG GCGTGGACCG TGCGATACAG
    38761 GGAGGTCCCT GACTGTTGTT TATTGATTTA ATGTGCGTCT TGTCCGGCTT TTTATTTGGC
    38821 AAGTGTTATA ATGATAGGGA CGTTCGTAGG CTGACTACCC GGCGTGTCAG GTAAGACTTT
    38881 AGATGTTGAG GTTTCTTTAC CCCATAGGTA GCTCACACGG GTCACGAATT GCCATGTACT
    38941 GATTAGTGAG ACGCTATTAG TAATTTATCG CAAATGGTCA GCCGAGAACC CATCGTAAGG
    39001 CAGATGCTAA GTAGGAGGAT TAGTCAACGA TTGAACGCCA AGAGGTTGTA CACGGTCATG
    39061 CAGAGCGTCT GTTGGGTACC TTGTGTAGTG GTTTCGTCAA TGGGTAGGCG TTGAAAATGT
    39121 CCCGTTGGCC GGTTGACAGT GTTCTGTATT TGTTTCTGGA GCCTTGACGA CACTTCCGCG
    39181 AAGGTTGGTG TATGGAGTAG GTGGGTCAGG CCGCAGCATC GCAATGTGGT ATGATTTTCT
    39241 ATAGCTACAG GTAGATTTTT CTATTCTGGG CAAGTATGAA TTAATGTGGT GGGAGGGACT
    39301 GTCTTAAAGT ATTCTCACTT AGCCGTTGGA ATCTTCGTAT GCAACTGTCT CCTGTTCTCC
    39361 CAGATCAACA ATCTGGTAGT CTAGGGGCGA GCCCGTTTGA TGGGTTCAGT GTCAGGGCCT
    39421 GCCTTGCTGA CGGAGGTGGG GTGATAGATT GAGGTGCCCG GTTTAGGCAG AACACGGTTT
    39481 TGTGGCAAGA CCCATTTCTT TTCAGTTCGT GTGTAAAGAG ACTATTCCTT ACCCAATATT
    39541 GGGCGACTGT CCCTTCTCGG GGCGTATAGA AGTTATGGCG CCTTAATTCA TTCGCACTCT
    39601 AAGGGATACA TTCTACAACA TTTTCTGATG TGACAGCTTA TTAGCAATTA TGTTTCCAGT
    39661 GCACTCTTTC GATTCTGTAA AAGCTTACTG AGACAGGGAT GCGGGCGGAT TATTGCCCAT
    39721 GTCTACTTGC CTCAGGCGGC CCGATTATGA AGTGTTCTCG CCGTATGTAA GAGTAGTTCA
    39781 GTTTACTCCC GACTGGGATT GCGGAGATAG CCTGACATGT AATATCTCTT TAGCTTTACG
    39841 AAAGAATAGC TAAGATCTCG TGTGCTATGG AGCGCGAGCA ATTCACTAAA GATTACAGTG
    39901 ATTCTGTTAA AATTATAGTC ATTGGCAGGT AGTAAATGGA CAGGCGTGTT CGGGTTCTAT
    39961 TAACTGTGGG GCTCTGCGAT TCGGAGCCAG TGGGACAAGC CAAGCTCTTT TTCGCATGTG
    40021 ACGCTATTGT ATTTCGCGCT TACTAAGATC TTAATATTAG CAGGAGTCGG TGTAGATTGT
    40081 TTTCATTGTG GCGGGAAGCG GAGGGTTGCC AGTGTTTGTG TGAGTTGGGT CGCGTGAAAT
    40141 GTCGTGGGTA TCACAACAAG GCAAAGGACT CTCTAGCGTA GTTAAGTGTT CATACACACC
    40201 GGTGTTACGA AATCATTGGG CTTTTCCCCC CCGGTTTCGG GTTAATGTAC GGGGATGACT
    40261 CGGCTTTGTC ACATTGTTAA TTTTCTGCTA TTGTTTAAAC CTTTCTGAGT ACGCGGGTTT
    40321 ATTGTAGCAT TCCTCCGACT GGTCGTAGCG TTAGGGTGGC GCGAGGAGCA GAGCTATGGT
    40381 AGCTATTTCG GCACGAGTAC TGATTCCATT TACAATGTGT CAGTGTATCT TCAAAAAATG
    40441 CTGGAATCGC TGTTAGCACC AAGCCGGGGT TTGGGGCCAT GATCTATTGG ATGTAGCGGG
    40501 TAATAAAATA TTGGGCGGGG CGAACACCAG TTGTGGACCT GTATCACTGA TGCTGTCTTT
    40561 TCGTAAAATC GCCGTCGCAT TAGTGAGAGA CGCCTTTCTT TCCTGCCGAG GTGCGTGGCG
    40621 GGTGGTCGCA GGTTAAAGAA TTCTGTAAGG CTAGAATAAG GTAGCATTTT GACGGCTGGG
    40681 GTCGAATGCG AGCAGAGCGA TTCTAACATA ATAGTATTTG CTGGAGTCGG GTCCTAACTT
    40741 ACGATGGGAT GTTGTGTTAG AGAGTGTTGT GGGCCTGGTC TGCGCTCTTG AGTGGCGGCC
    40801 ACGGCAGGTA CTTCCTACGT GTTTGTTTGG TAAGTACGGT TTTAGTTCTT CGTGCGACTT
    40861 CTAGCAGTTT GGTTTAGTTA ACCGAGACGT GGACCTTATA CAGATCAATA TTTGGGAGTT
    40921 AATTGTGTCT TGAGTTAGGA TATCAAAGCG GTACTGTCCA AAGTTGTGCG CTTTTTTACT
    40981 GTTTGCTTAT CTTGGGTATT GTCTCACCGG GTGTTCCATG CTGCCTTTCT GGGGTCGTGA
    41041 GGTCTTAATG AAAGGGTGGG AGACTTTGTT TGTATCGGGC GTGCTTTATT TACTTAGAAT
    41101 GCACCCGCCT TAATTTTGCT CCAATTAGTC GGTATTGGTC CTGCCGATTA CTTTTCTTGA
    41161 GTTGCTCTGA TACACTGGAT TATGCGCAAG TACCTAAGAT GTTTAGGTAC CTGGTGATGT
    41221 CCACTTATGG GCCGCGTAGA AGGCTGGGAG TTTCTTTCTG AGAATTTGAA ACGAACAGAT
    41281 CTCGATTGAT TGTATAATTG TTGTGGTCTT GGACAAGTGG AGGTTGTGAC TAGAGACGAG
    41341 TGCGTAAATT CGGCATGTTT GTTTAAGTGT ACTCTATCGC GCGCCGGGAA TTAAGGGGAT
    41401 CATTTTTCAT AACCAGATTC TACATAGACT CTCAGGGGAT AGAATGTTGT CATGAATTCC
    41461 ATGTTTTCGG AGACTTGTGG TGAAGGTCAA ACTTACGATT AGTGGAAAAT CTTAATGGGT
    41521 GTTCTGAAGT CTATGTCGAC CTTTCAGATT GACAACAGGG TTTGACCTGG CAGGGAGGGG
    41581 CACATTTCCA TGTACATAAA AGGGGTCGGT GGGGCCCGGT TGCAGTGCCT GGAAGAGCGG
    41641 GGGTTCGGGA ACGCACCAGA CATTCTCAAT CGCCAAAACA TTGCGGAAAT GCTTAGTGGG
    41701 CTCCGGAGCG TGTGTTTACG ATGTAGATTG GTGGCTCTTT GGCTTTTTTC CGCGGGTCAG
    41761 ACTGAATGAT CTGTATATAG AATGAGTTAG AAGATCGCTT TATCTTGCGT AGTAGAAATG
    41821 TGGTTCTTAT CGATGGACTG CAAGCGTCGT TTCCGGCTCG TGTCCCCTGT TTGATGGTTT
    41881 TACTATTCAG ACTAGTGAGA TGTATGGTTG CTTACGTGTA AAGAGGTGCA TTCTAAGAGT
    41941 AGCGCTCTGA TGTGGAAGAA TTAATGGGCT TTGGCCAAAG GGGAGCCCGT TAGGGCGCAT
    42001 GTAGGAGTTG CGTCATAGCG TGGACAACCT CGGGTTGGAC TCAATAGAGT GGTTCGGTTG
    42061 TGGTTGACTA GGCTGTGGGC CGACAACTAC TTATAATAAT TCGGTGCCCG GCGTAATTGT
    42121 TTGTAAAGCA CCGGGGTATG TTCTCCCTTC CGGTCAGGTT CTGAATGTTG TCGGTGGCGT
    42181 GAAACCTGAG AGAATTTCAG GTTTGACCTT GAGGATTAGG GTTCTTGAAG AGTGTAATTA
    42241 AGTTATATAT CGGCAATGCC GCATTGTACC TCGGCGTTGT TATCAACAGA CGGTTGTGAC
    42301 TTTGAAATCA TGCCTCAGGT ATGAGAACTT AAGAGGTTAA GAGGTCATGG TATGGGTAAT
    42361 CCGGTGAGTG TAAATCAATC ACCGTGGTAC AATATGAGTC TGATGTCGGG GCCAGGGCGC
    42421 CACACGGGAT GTGAGAGTGC TTGTCGGTGC TACACTATCA AGGAAGTGGT GTGGGCAACG
    42481 GTTCTATACG GAGACAATGG GACAGTGGGA CATGGTGTTC GGTGGAGGTG TGAAATGTGA
    42541 GGGGCATCCA GGGGCAGGCC TCGAATTAGA GACTAAGGCC AGGCGGATTC GGCGCTGGAA
    42601 TGTTCTAGTA CCTTGGGATT TCGCGCACGC TGATAAGGAC TAAGTTGCTG GCGCTTTTCA
    42661 CTTTCGTAAA TCAGAAGGCT GGTTGTGGTT GTTTCGAGTT AACTAGAGTA GCATTGATAC
    42721 TAAATGATTA TAGTTGGCTG TTGGAACGTG AGTAATGGGG CTGCATGACT GGACGGGCAT
    42781 TCGGCGCGTT GCGACTTTGT AGTTACTGGT AGCGCAGCGC ACTGCTAAGC ATTTCACGGC
    42841 ACACTAGTAG TACGGCAAAA GTAAGGGGTG TGGGGCCGTA TGTGTATCCG TCGTTATCCG
    42901 CGTAGGGGCA GTACGCAGAG AGTTGGCCAG ATATCCTATA GGATGGAGTT GGTTCTGACT
    42961 CGGTGGCAGA AGGACGCGCG TTTGTCAGAC CAAGGAATAC CGGTCCGGGT GCGAGGAGTC
    43021 CTCGTGTCTA GGGTTTGAGC CTCGGCTTAT GCAATGCGCA GAAAAGCAAT ATAGGCGTTG
    43081 GTTCTGGCTT ACTTTTGAGA GAGGAATAGG GTCGTGGGGG GGACCACAGT GTGAATAATC
    43141 CTTATATACA GAATGAATTG GGCTTAGTAA GTAGTGGTTT AAGGGACACG GGTTCGGCGG
    43201 GGCTATTTAA GCTTGTTTAA AGACTCGTGA GATATATAAA GGTACAGTTG GGGGACATTA
    43261 CTATCTATTT AACAGTGAGA TCTATTCATG TCGAGCTTCT TCAGTTTTCG GCACCTAGAG
    43321 TTTGGGATTG AGAAGCCATG TCGGTAACTG CATTAAATGA GAGATAACTG TTTTTGGGTG
    43381 GTTGTGTGAT GAACGGCTGT GTAGTTTCGT GGTCGCAGAT TTTCAGTTAT GGACCGGGTC
    43441 CCCAGCTATT TCATCGCTTC TTTATAGCCG TTGCGATTTT TAAAAACTCC TTGGTTAGCC
    43501 ATAGGGCAGA ACAGTATATT GTGACAAACA ACCAGAATGA TTTCAGGTGT TACAGCGACC
    43561 GGCCTTCGGC GGAGACGGCT ATCGTCGGGC GTTACAGAAC GTCGTCGGAG GGTGATCTTG
    43621 TGCCGACGGG TCGGCGTTCA TCTGGGCTTC AGCAAAACCC TTGGAGTCTC ATCGAGTGTT
    43681 GGTAAGGGTT CAGGGAGACT GATCTTGTAT GTTTTGGGTG GCAGTTCTGT TCTCTGAAGT
    43741 TAGTTCTTAT CTTACGGACG GGAATCAGAG ACTATTGCTT GAGGGGTCAT GTCACTGGAC
    43801 ATGTTGTTTG GACAAACTAG GTTATAGTGT TTCAGATCTA AGGGTCTACT GCTCTAATTG
    43861 TGTGGACTTT TGGGATAGGT CTTAACCTAT CTCAAGGGTT AATGCTTGTG ACAGGCGGAT
    43921 TTGGCCGTCG GCGATGGGAG AAACGGGACT GATGCAAGTA CGTTTCATCG TTTGAAGTCT
    43981 TACATATTTC GTCTGCAGCG AAGTGAGAAT GCACTATGAA GTTGGGGTGC AGGTTTGGCG
    44041 AGCTTGGGGG CCCTGGCTGG AGTTTCTAGC TGGGAGGGCT TCACTTTGAT GGCTCTGGGA
    44101 TAAGGGGACA GAATAATTGC ACTCACGTTG CTCGCCCGCC CGCCAGAGTA GGCGCTACTA
    44161 AGATGTAAGG ACATTATGGT GAGGGATTGT TATGTTCGTG GGGTGGGTTG CCGTGCATGG
    44221 CGCGGATCTT TACGGAGAGG CAGCGAGGGG GACTCGTGCG GGGGCGTGGT CAGGGTACTC
    44281 GGCGAGGCTA GACTTTACCA CCGTTTCTGT GGTTCTTAAG CATGGCGTCG CCCGATAAGG
    44341 CTTTTCAATG GTAAGATGAT CCACTTTGTG GGTGTTTTTA GCGTTATTTG GTTAAAGTCT
    44401 TGCGGGTGTG CGACAATCGG AAGAGGGTCC TCGGCTTTGA ATGTCTCTCA TTGAAGGACT
    44461 AGCTAGCGGC TGAGCGGGGT ATTGTTCTAG TTTTGTTCGG GGGATTCGGG TTCTATGTGG
    44521 ATGGGTGATG AGCTGTCGAC CGTGTCTCGT TTACGGCCGG TTACTGTTTG GAATTGTCAT
    44581 TAGCATTACG TGTAGATGAC GATGTAATTG CTCGGGTCTT TCGGTGGCTG TATTCTTTCA
    44641 TGGCGTCTCG GTTAAGAGGG ACTCATGGGA GCGCGGGTGT GGGTGGGCTT GCAATGCTGG
    44701 ACGCGATGAT TGTAAAAGGC GTACTTCTTG TGGTATTCGT ACGATCAGTG GGACTCCTAC
    44761 GCAAGTGGAT TACAGTATGA AGAAAGTATG TGTGCACTTG TTGATCAGTT GACACTTTAC
    44821 TCTGTTGAGG GCGGCAATGG CGAGTTTGTG CAGATGCAGG GTTGGAAATA TTACAGGGGC
    44881 GTCGCTTCTG CCTAGAAGCA GATATTATGT TCTCTTTCTA GTGTTACGCA TAGTTGCTAC
    44941 CTGTGCTGTG CACTTAATTC GTGGGTACTT TAGTGTCTCA TAGATTCGGA ATGCATTGAT
    45001 GGACCGTTGC AACTGATATT TAGTACGCGT GACGTCTGAG AGGGAAACAT GGGCAACTAT
    45061 TGCTTTTGTG GAATGGTTTA GTTGAAAAAT GAGAGCGCTG TCAACTAGGA CAGTTTTATA
    45121 TATGCTGGGG TTGATCAAGC CACTTGTCTA GTATGGTCAA GCGCGGAACG CCTGGCTTGG
    45181 GTCGCATGTA TTGAATGGGC TTCTACCGCC TTAGGGACTA CCGTGGAGTG GTGTGAGTGT
    45241 CATTGTTCGT TAGGATCTCA CATTAGATTT AAACCCTGCT AATATCACGG TGATCCTGGC
    45301 AAGGTGTTTA TGATTGCCGT TAACTGGTGG AGTTAACAGT ACGAGGTTAA GTGCGCGCAG
    45361 AAGAGAAATG AGGGCCAGTG TTACTCTGGA GCCGGTAGAA GCCTGGTGTT TCTTGGTATG
    45421 GTTGGCGTTA GTCTAGGCTG CGTCATTGAC TTGTACTATG TCGACCCGTG ACCAAAGGGA
    45481 AGAGTGGATG TGTCCTGCAC TGCGTTCGGT AGAAGGTACG GACCTGGCGC GGGTACAACG
    45541 CTGGCAGAAA TGTGGTAAAT CATGCCATAG ACAGTTTTCC ACTAGCTTAT TGTGGTAGCT
    45601 TGGATTTTGG TGATGTAGGG ACCGATCGGT CAATACGGAG GACGCGACTG GTAGAATCGT
    45661 GATCTCCGCC GGGCGGCGGT TCTGAGCGGC TGACGGAGAA TCGCTGTGTG TGATAGTGTG
    45721 TGTTGGGCAG AGGTATCTGC CAGAGGTTGC AACGCCAGTT TTAAAAGCTA TTTTATTCTA
    45781 AGGCCGCAAG AGAAAACGAG GATAAGAGCG CGGTGTCTCT GAAGTCAATG TGCCTGGGAG
    45841 GGAGGGTTTC GTTGGAGGAC GTATAAGTGG CGAGCAGCGC GTTCATTTTA TTTTATGCTC
    45901 GACATCGTCT ATTCAGCCTA TAGGTTGCGA TTCTTAGGCA TGGTGAGATT ATATTAGGAA
    45961 TTTGGTGCTA TTTTAGATTG GCTATGATGG TCGTTTAGTT CTGAAGGCGT TTTTGGGTCA
    46021 GTTGATCGAA GAGGCTTCAG TAGGAGAGTG TCGAGGCCCT AAGGTCGGGA AGTGTTCCAG
    46081 GGATGCAGAT GCTTTAGGCC TTGATTTAAC CTTGGATTGC AACAGGGCGG ACGTTCCATG
    46141 TTAGGTCGCG TTTCGTCTCG AGAGGGCATT GGTGGAGCGC CTTGAGATGA CTTAGTGGTG
    46201 CCCGCGAGCA GCACGGTTCG CTGGGGAACA TACCTGTTTT TTTTTTTACT TCTGTAGATT
    46261 TTGTTAGAGC CGCCAAGCTA GATTCTGACA GAGGGTGGGG AAGGGGAGAT TGGTCGGAGG
    46321 GTCGAGTGTC ATTCTCTGGA AGTAGGTAGG GGGCCAGTCG GGCAATAGAC CTACGCCAGT
    46381 GTTAAGTGTT TATTGCTATA TCGGTTCACA AGGATAGCGG AGCGGGCATG TGGGGTATTA
    46441 AAAATTGTAC ATGATTTTTA ATCGGTCCTC GCTGTATCGT GTGCATACTC ACTTTTATAA
    46501 GATGCACTCG TTGATTTGCG ACTAAGTGAA GGACACGTGT ATAGATTGGC ATGTTAGGTG
    46561 GGCCTTTTGT CTTTTTGCGT GTCGTGTTTA GGTAGCATGC GACCATCTAC AATCGTTTAT
    46621 CCTGTTTGGT CGCGGGAAGA GCTAGCTTAC GGAGAGCCGA GTCTAAATAT TTATGTATAG
    46681 CGCCTTACTG GGCTTCTTTT AGTGGACGCT TTTCTGGTGA GGAACCTGAA GAAACCCACG
    46741 ATGGACACTT TAGGGCCTGG ACACTAGCTA CAAGCCAAGA GGTCATAGTG AACAGTGGCT
    46801 GTGCAGTGTA GGGTGGCGGT ACGTTAGGTC GGGGAGTTTG AGACAGTCCA GAAGTTCAAG
    46861 ACGCCGCTCA GTGAAGTCAG CTTTCGTGAG GTTGCACTTG CGCTAGGGGC ACCGATTGAG
    46921 TCGGCAGCCT CACGGGGGCG AGTAATGGTG GAATATTTGG TTGTAAAATG GTAGGGTTGT
    46981 CGATCATATT ATATGTGGGT GTTTGGCCCT TGTGTGGTAT TTTTTCAAAT GGATGTCCTA
    47041 GTCCTGGCAT TCTCACGTGA GTACGAATGA TTAATAGCTT CTCTTTTGTT TTCATCCAAC
    47101 TAAGAGTTTT GGTTGCGGTA AGGTTGGCGG TGAGTCTAAG ACCCAGTCGG CTACGGGCGT
    47161 TGCGTCGAAT TAATGGAGCG AGTTTTCAAC GTGTGTTTCG CGGCGTACCA TTGAATATAC
    47221 AAGTTTGGTC CCTGTGTGGC GGTGTCGGTC ACAAAGGGTT GGCATTATTC GTGCTGGAGG
    47281 TAGGCCTCGG CATGGACGGT ACCGGTCGCG CTTATTCGGG TGATCAGTTT CTTGGAGCTT
    47341 CAGAACGTTT GGTTCTGGTG GTATATTCCT GTTAATATCT CTGAGATTAA ATGCCATGGC
    47401 TCTTCATACA TGCTGCTTTT AGCGTGTGTC AAGTAGGGCC GGAGGTGCAC GGGGAGATTG
    47461 CCTGATATTG ATTGTGGGCG GCTAACGGGC TGGTCGTCGA GTGCCTGTAT CTTATTGCCA
    47521 GTGTCTTGAT GTTGGGGGGT CTGCGCTATG ACAAGGTAGC GTTCGAGTTG GTCTAATTTC
    47581 TTGGGTTAAG TGAAGATTTA GGTTAGTTAA GATCTCATGC ACGTGTTGTT GTTCAGACCG
    47641 TTAGCGACAC AGTTCAGTCT GAGGGGCAAG GAGATACTGT GCCTATGATT GGGAGCTGTA
    47701 GGTTTTAACG AAGGCATTTA TATCTGACTG CTGTCTTTTT TCTACGGAGT GGTTGGATGT
    47761 AGGCTGAGTA CGCGTTTTTT TTCAGAGGTG TGGTCTGGTA ATGGTCGCCG ACGTTCCTTC
    47821 ATACTGTATA CTAGTTTTGC CTGACAAAGA CTGCGATTCA GGTTCTTTTT CCACCGATTA
    47881 TGTGGCAGAT CGCTGCATAT AGAAGAGTGG GGCTGTACGG ATGGCGGACA CGACAGGTGT
    47941 CGATAAAGTA TATTTCAGAT TGTACCGAGC CTGTGTACCT AAGGCCGACA TCCTTACCGG
    48001 GCTCTCCTGT GGTGACCTCC GGAGCTAAAA AAGTTGCGTA TGGGATTTGT ACTATGATGA
    48061 AGTCCTTGGT TAAGCTGATA TACGTGAGTG TAGGTACCTG ACGACGCCGG TATTCGCGGC
    48121 AGTGGTCCCG GTCATTGTTC TATTCCTGCC TAGTTACCAG AGTGGTAATT TGGGGTGCGT
    48181 TACGTTTCTC GCAAGGTTCG ACCACGTACT TGTGCCCTAT GAGTAGCGGG GAGTGGGAGT
    48241 TTGAATCGTC CGGACTCTCA GGATGGTCGT GATACCGTGC AGGTGTGGAC GTGAGGACAG
    48301 GTGTAATTAA GCCCTTGTGA GTGTGTGCTA AGACGGGTTG GAATGGGCCG ACGTGTCGTT
    48361 GTGCCACCTC ACGCACTTTA CGTTTAGTGG TCCGGGCGTC TCTATATATG TCATTCTTAT
    48421 TTTGTTCATT TTCCGCGTGG AAGGGGGCTG TGAGGGTCCT GTGTTGGGGG TGCTGCGGCT
    48481 CTACAGAGCT TAAATCCAGG TCGTTCGGCA GTGCCGTGTG TTCTTGATGC ACATGAGTCT
    48541 GGCGGTTTTT ATTCGCGGCA TGCAAAGCAT TTATATAGCG TGGGCAGCTT TGTGTAGTGC
    48601 GGTGGAGAGG TGATCCTATT TATCGCATAG GTGCTGTTCC TTATTTTAGC TTCGGTCATG
    48661 TGCTTGGACA GTGGTGTATG GATGGTGCAT TATGCGGGAC GACTTGATAC TAAGGACGCT
    48721 TGCGCCTTAA AAGCCTAAAA CGGTTGATTT GTATTTGCTG CGGATGCACT TGATCACATG
    48781 TTTTCGGTCA TGGGTCGCAG TTTGCATTGT GCCGAATTTG CTGTTTTATC GTTATGTGTG
    48841 GTGTTGTATT TGTCTATAGT TTTAAACATT CGTGTAGATT TAGTTATTAG GGGGTCACAA
    48901 GAGGGTATAA TGTATCTTAT CTCTATGACG TCGGAGTCGG TAGAGAAGCA ACTGTTCGGG
    48961 TGGGATCTGA AAGGCAATAG GCGCAGGTGA TTGACAGCAG AGGTATTAGA CTTTTAAGAG
    49021 GGTACCGTAC TTTACTATAC ATTGGGTACC TTATACGGCT TTACTTGGTA GAACTCTTGT
    49081 GAGCTTCGTG GCTTTTGTGG TTGCGTTGCA TATCGTGAAA TCGTATGGCT ACGACGACTA
    49141 GGTTATCTAT ACCAGTAAGT GAGGTGCTGC ATTTCGTTTC ATATTACGTC GGAAGGCACG
    49201 AACATGCGTT GTAGGTCCAC AATTTATTAG ACAGCTATTT CATCTTCTTC TGGGGGTAGG
    49261 TTGTCTAATT CCCTGTTAAC CTACAGTTGG CGCCCGGGTT TAAGTCTGAC TAGGTGTGCC
    49321 GAATGAATTG AATCGAGCCT GAAGGTGCAG AAAGAGGGTA CGATCGTGGG AGTCGCTTGA
    49381 GACGCGTACA ACGGCTAGGA TTTGTTTATT TTCAGCTCGG CGACGTACAG TGTTCATCAT
    49441 GCTTAAATGG GCGTTAGGGG CGGGAAGTGA TGTTTATGCT GAGGCCTACC TTGGGGAAAT
    49501 CCCGTAGGTA GTGTGGTTAT ACCTGGTTTG TAGTCAAGCA AACATTGCAT ATTACGAGCC
    49561 CTTCAAAGCG CGTACAAACT TATTAGTGGA TGAGTCCGTT TGTTGGGCAT GGCCTACAGC
    49621 TATATACTTT TTGGTTAGTC GTGCTTCGCG CTAGACCATG TAGATGGACG TATCGGAGCC
    49681 GGGAATCGAA GTCTAAGGCG TGCGTAGGTG TCGCGGGTGC AAATTAAGGT CATCGTCGTC
    49741 AGGGGTTAGT TATAGGTTAC GTGTCGGTTG AGGGTGCAGT CCAGTATGCA CGGTCCGTTA
    49801 GTAGGCTTAG TGGAACCGGG GTCTATTACT ACTGGCGGCC TTCTTTTTAT TGAGTGTGAT
    49861 CAATTCTTAA CAAAAACGTG TTTTTTGTTT CCCCGGGTAA CTTTTATTCT TTAGGCTGTG
    49921 AATATGCAAT CAGCGTGGGA CTGTGGGGCC TGGTTGGAGG CGGCGCTCGA GTGGTCCCAC
    49981 GGATACTCGT TTGCTAGCGG GATGCCTGTG GAGAAGGTAA GCGGTTTTGT TTGTATGGGC
    50041 TCGTGTTGCG ATTAGCTGGG TCGAATTCCT AGATAGAAGT TCGGCTGACA AACACGTCCT
    50101 GTTTAGGAAG CAGCTCTGTG GGTTGGTACG ATATTTGGTC ATTGGGGTCT GGTAGATAAT
    50161 GTTTCGGCAA TGTGAATGGG GATGTGTTAA CTTGTTTAGG GCTGCTACAT GTTGGTCCTG
    50221 CAATTAGTGC TGGGTCAGAA AGTGTAGCGC GAGGTTGGGT CTAAATAGCT GGACTGCTAT
    50281 ATGTGTGTGT TTCAACCATG TGCGCAGACT GCTGCTAGCG TTCACGGACT AATAACTCCC
    50341 TTTGATTAAG CTGGGTTAGC CTGGGGGGAA AAGAAGCTGC TTAGGACCCG ATTTGCGTCT
    50401 GAGTTGTCTT ATCAGTGGAA GAGGGGCACT GTTTTTTTAG TGGGTGAGTG AGATAGCAGG
    50461 AGGAGTCACC TGGGTGTCTG TTCTAAATGA ATTACGCGTT ATAGTCAGTG TAGTGCGTGA
    50521 GCGGCTTTGG GCGGTACGAG TGGGGGTTGG GCTGAGGGCG TTTGATGTTA CTTAACTGCG
    50581 TAGGGGATCG AGAATAGGCG TGTGGTGGTG GATATAAGGT ATAGGAACTT AAGGCTCGAA
    50641 ATTATATCAG GTGGTCAGAA CATTTATGTA CTTCCGCGTA CAACGGTAAC ATCTCTTATT
    50701 GTGACGATTT TGGTGATTGA TACCCTGCTG GGGCCTCTCT GGTAGCTGTT ACTGTACTGG
    50761 TAATGTTTAT CAGGTGGCTC AAATGATTGT GTCACTGCGT GGATCATTGC GCGCCTGTGT
    50821 GTGTTCAGTT AAGGACGTAT TGAATTTCAT TAATCGACCG GGAGCGGATA GGAGTCGTAA
    50881 TTTGTAACAT AGACAGTTTT ACATTAGAAG TTTGTGCTGC GTGGGCACTG CGGCCAGCAG
    50941 TTGTGCGGAG TGATAGTGTT CTCATGGGGG TGGGATTCAA GCGAGCCCCT TCATTACTTA
    51001 AGTGGGGTAC TTGTCGAAGT CTCTGATGTA TTATGCCTTT TTTGTGCATT TGAGATACAG
    51061 ATTATGTCAT GTACGCGTCC CTCTTGGAGG GCAGAGGAGA GTTTATTGCT TGGACATCTC
    51121 GGGGTGCTTT CAGGATCCGT CCGTCCTTCC AAGGTACATT TACTTTGTTG ACTGACGTCA
    51181 TCGTAGTCGG ACGGCGTAGG TTTTTTTCGT GGCGACTTGT AGAGGGTGCT GTTTCGGGAG
    51241 CTTTCCATCT ACTGACCGCG ATCGCACATT AAGATCTAAC CTTAACGCCA GTACTGACAG
    51301 ATTTCACTGC CGAGTAGACC GGGTAAGAAT TTTTCTACAT AATTTTGCTA AAATTCCTTT
    51361 GTCTTTGGGA CAATACCCGC TTCGTATTGA GTACGCGAGG ACGAGCAGGT ATCTTAGCTG
    51421 GGTTTGGATT AAATAAGCGT GCTAGTACAT TTAGGGTTGT ATGTGCGGAG GCAACTACCG
    51481 TCTGGTAGGC TAGTGCACGC ACAGCTAAAA GGACACTAGT GGTTAGGACT CTATTAGGTA
    51541 TTTTGTCGAG GTGGTTACTT CCGGAGTTAA GACCTTGAGA TTCCGAGAGA CATGTGGTGG
    51601 GGCTTGGGGA GGGGGGTCAG GCTTCTGATT GCCGTAAGAG ACTACGGGCG TTTTTATCCG
    51661 TTAATATATT TAGATCGGGG TAGCCTTTAT AGGACGACGG AGGTGTGCGG CGAATAAATG
    51721 TCGCTTTTAA GCAATTTCGA GGTGGATCGT AACGACGGCC TGGAGCCGAG TATCTGAATT
    51781 CTGTTCATTG TAGTTGAGGT AAGCTTACTT TCGTACAGTC GTATCGATAG TCTCTGAGAG
    51841 TTTCAAAGAC GTTGGACTTT GTTGGTACGG TGGTACAAAC GTTGCTATCC CATCGGTTAT
    51901 TGCATGTACT TCATGGTCGC TTGCAGGTGT GGGACAGAGC CAGTGGCCGC TATGGGAGTC
    51961 GGACTCCAGA AGTATACATC ATGAGAGTGC CGGAAGGAAG CAGCAGTTGA ATTAGTTCAC
    52021 TTAGCGACCA TTAGCCTGTA TTACATAGAT GCATGTCTTT AAGATTGACA CGGGCCGGTG
    52081 AAAAGGCGCG GGAATTCTTG ACGTGAGTCC TAGAAGTGCT GAACGGCGTT GTGTTGTATG
    52141 AATTAGGCTG AATCATTTAT TAGTGTCAGA GAAAGTCTTT GGATGGGTGA AAAATGTATA
    52201 TTTATATCCA GTAGTTGGCT GGCTCGGAAT CAAGCGGTGG GCTACACGCT ACTTGGTCAA
    52261 GTCTCTGTCT TTTTCTGAGT CTGATTTGTA CTGGAGCGCT ATGAGATCAC GTGCGTGGGT
    52321 CAACGGTAGA TGCGTCGCGT TTTTCTGTGG GACAGACCCA TTCCTTGATT GAGGCAGCTA
    52381 AAATATCTGA GCTTCAATTG CGTAGTGGCG TAACCATGCG TCGTCCACGA GTTCGTAACA
    52441 GGGAAAAGAG ATATGAGCTT CCGACGGATC TGCGGTTTTT TTTAATTTTG CACCTACAGT
    52501 CGTAATCGGG ACCCTTTTAT TACATCAATT CTTCTAGAGG GGTCGAGGTG ATAATCTATT
    52561 TAGCGTTTGC TATCTCGTTC GGAGGCGTAG CTACGATATA TCCTTGTTCG AAATGGATGG
    52621 CTGCCCTAAG TTTGCATGCA TGTAACGTCC CGAAGCGCCG GGGATTTGGT GTCGAATGCA
    52681 ATTGGTCGGT CGGGGCCTGT CTGTTTCCAG CTTTGCTGTT TGTCGATGAT TAGACGCGAC
    52741 GCTTCCTAGG TTGTCCTGGT TGATGTGTGG CGTGGAACCA GGAGGCAAGT AGTCGACGAT
    52801 TTCATTTTGC ACCCCTCGTG CTAAATCAGG GTAACATGTA GGTGCAAATC GGGGGTAATC
    52861 TCCTACCTGA TCCCCTAATT ATGCATACCT GGAGAGCGTC AGATATGACC CATTCTATAC
    52921 TGTACCCATC ACGTGTATGT TTATCAAAAC TAAGATCGCC ATAGCCTGCA GATGTATTCC
    52981 GAATATTTTT CGATACATTC GGGAAGGGCC GATGCTGTTC GGCGGGGGAA ATATTTTAAA
    53041 AACGTGAATC GCAGATTATC GGGTAGGTGG AGGGTGCGAA AGGTGTTGGT CCTGCTTATC
    53101 CAGGGCGCGG AGTTACGCTT TCTGATCTTA CCAAACACAC GGCTTTGGAG ACTGTTCCGT
    53161 AGTTCACGTC CCGATTAAAT GATGAGGTTT TTGCTAGGTG CATAGCGTTG GCTTTGTTAG
    53221 ACGTCCGCGG TAGTCAGTGC GATGGAAATC TTGTTGATGT GGTAACTCCG ACGTCCCAGA
    53281 TCGAAAACAG GTAGGGAGAG CAAGTGTAGA GTGCGAGTGT TGCGAGTGAA GTTCGTTCGT
    53341 GAGGAGCTCC AGTATGTTAC TACGATCTGT GTTGGCAAAT GCCACTAATG CTTTTTGCGA
    53401 CGCGGCTTTT TTGAGGGCCA GTGGTAGCGT CTGAGCGGAA TGTGGAACCC AGCGAATACA
    53461 GTTGAGTCGG TTAGCTCACG CTCTCCGACA TAAATACTAC TGGTGTTAGC TGGAATGGTG
    53521 CTATCTGTTG GGGTCCACCA CCATGTGCAA TCGTTTTAGT CGGAAGGCTC TCTTGTCTAA
    53581 AAAGTGAAGG GTCCATGGGC TAGAGCCGCT TAAGCACGTG CGGATCAGTA CTACTAGGTT
    53641 GTGGTGGCCC GGTCTAGCTG CATCATCATG CAGTTATGCG TTTGCCGTTA TTCGAAAAGT
    53701 GTCTCGCACG GCTGGTTGCT GTTGGACTAG CAGTCCTCTC CTGCCAGCGA ATACAGTGCA
    53761 CACGGACTTC GGTTCGGGGC TTAGGTCGGA ACGGGTGCGC GAATAGGATC GAAATTTTGC
    53821 GTATTGTGTT AGGTTCTTGT TTAGAAGTGC CTTTGTGACG AGGTGCGTCT CTGGTGTACC
    53881 AGGCGGCCTA AGGGCGATTG CCTGGTTAGT TGGTTGTCTC CATGAGTTTT CTAATATTGG
    53941 ATGGCGGATG TTTACCCATT GGCACGGTTG CAGTTTTTAG GCACATAAAT ACAGATCATA
    54001 CAAGTTTTAT TTGCATGTGC GAAGAATCAG GGGTTAGTGT GTCTACTGGT TACAGTAGGG
    54061 GCGCAAATCC ACTTTCAGGT TGATTCGTGG GAACTATGAT TCCCGACTGC ACGGCAAATA
    54121 TATTGCAATT GGTTCAAGAA GTTGGTGCCG GGCCAAAGGG CCCTTTATTT GGGGGTCTAT
    54181 CCCGACCGAC GCATGTATGG TATGCAAGAC GATATTGGTG CGCTCTACTA TGCCATGAAG
    54241 TGGATGGTAC TGTTGGGCGA TTAGCAATCT TTGATGTATG TCACTATGGT GACCGCTATG
    54301 TGGATAGTTT CTACATTCAA TTAACTGGAA TCGGTATTGA CTTGGTTACG ACGTCAGGGA
    54361 AGGTCATGCA GTGTGGCGAG GGTCTTGTAG TTACCAGGAA GCCGCTATAG GACCTTGGCA
    54421 AGGTGGCGAG GCTATTAACG CGGCCGGGAC AACGGTTGTG TATCTCAGTG CAACGTGTTT
    54481 ATGGGTTCTA GCTAATCGCT GGGGCGGCTG ACCTAGGTCG TAATCCCGAG TAAGTAAGAC
    54541 CATGACTCGT AACCCAGATT TTCAGTGCAC CTCTAGTTAG AATAAATGGC CCTGGCAAGT
    54601 AGTCGATCCT TGGAGGTACC CACGTGATTC ACGCTGTTGT ACGGTATAAC TGTGAAACGT
    54661 CCCGCCAATT TGCAGTGGAG GATAAGTTTA TTCAACTGCG GTAGAGGAAT GGCCTGAGTG
    54721 TGTAACAGTG GGGATGGCTA ACGTCAACAA CAATGGTGGT CCCCTTTTTT TTTCATGTGT
    54781 GTTCTTCGGA GTGGCAGTCA GCCTGCTCGG GTCGTTGGTT CGGCCGCCGG ATGGTGTTCT
    54841 TAAGTGTCTG ATACACGAAT GGGTCAGGTG TTCGAGAGGC CTGAGCTTGT CTTCACGAAG
    54901 TGTGCGGCCG CCTTCAGCGG CCGCACGAAT CCATGTGGGA GTTTATTCTT GACACAGATA
    54961 TTTATGATAT AATAACTGAG TAAGCTTAAC ATAAGGAGGA AAAACATATG TTACGCAGCA
    55021 GCAACGATGT TACGCAGCAG GGCAGTCGCC CTAAAACAAA GTTAGGTGGC TCAAGTATGG
    55081 GCATCATTCG CACATGTAGG CTCGGCCCTG ACCAAGTCAA ATCCATGCGG GCTGCTCTTG
    55141 ATCTTTTCGG TCGTGAGTTC GGAGACGTAG CCACCTACTC CCAACATCAG CCGGACTCCG
    55201 ATTACCTCGG GAACTTGCTC CGTAGTAAGA CATTCATCGC GCTTGCTGCC TTCGACCAAG
    55261 AAGCGGTTGT TGGCGCTCTC GCGGCTTACG TTCTGCCCAA GTTTGAGCAG CCGCGTAGTG
    55321 AGATCTATAT CTATGATCTC GCAGTCTCCG GCGAGCACCG GAGGCAGGGC ATTGCCACCG
    55381 CGCTCATCAA TCTCCTCAAG CATGAGGCCA ACGCGCTTGG TGCTTATGTG ATCTACGTGC
    55441 AAGCAGATTA CGGTGACGAT CCCGCAGTGG CTCTCTATAC AAAGTTGGGC ATACGGGAAG
    55501 AAGTGATGCA CTTTGATATC GACCCAAGTA CCGCCACCTA AGAGCTGGAG CGGCGTAACC
    55561 GTCGCACAGG AAGGACAGAG AAAGCGCGGA TCTGGGAAGT GACGGACAGA ACGGTCAGGA
    55621 CCTGGATTGG GGAGGCGGTT GCCGCCGCTG CTGCTGACGG TGTGACGTTC TCTGTTCCGG
    55681 TCACACCACA TACGTTCCGC CATTCCTATG CGATGCACAT GCTGTATGCC GGTATACCGC
    55741 TGAAAGTTCT GCAAAGCCTG ATGGGACATA AGTCCATCAG TTCAACGGAA GTCTACACGA
    55801 AGGTTTTTGC GCTGGATGTG GCTGCCCGGC TCCGGGTGCA GTTTGCGATG CCGGAGTCTG
    55861 ATGCGGTTGC GATGCTGAAA CAATTATCCT GAGAATAAAT GCCTTGGCCT TTATATGGAA
    55921 ATGTGGAACT GAGTGGATAT GCTGTTTTTG TCTGTTAAAC AGAGAAGCTG GCTGTTATCC
    55981 ACTGAGAAGC GAACGAAACA GTCGGGAAAA TCTCCCATTA TCGTAGAGAT CCGCATTATT
    56041 AATCTCAGGA GCCTGTGTAG CGTTTATAGG AAGTAGTGTT CTGTCATGAT GCCTGCAAGC
    56101 GGTAACGAAA ACGATTTGAA TATGCCTTCA GGAACAATAG AAATCTTCGT GCGGTGTTAC
    56161 GTTGAAGTGG AGCGGATTAT GTCAGCAATG GACAGAACAA CCTAATGAAC ACAGAACCAT
    56221 GATGTGGTCT GTCCTTTTAC AGCCAGTAGT GCTCGCCGCA GTCGAGCGAC AGGGCGAAGC
    56281 CCTCGAGTGA GCGAGGAAGC ACCAGGGAAC AGCACTTATA TATTCTGCTT ACACACGATG
    56341 CCTGAAAAAA CTTCCCTTGG GGTTATCCAC TTATCCACGG GGATATTTTT ATAATTATTT
    56401 TTTTTATAGT TTTTAGATCT TCTTTTTTAG AGCGCCTTGT AGGCCTTTAT CCATGCTGGT
    56461 TCTAGAGAAG GTGTTGTGAC AAATTGCCCT TTCAGTGTGA CAAATCACCC TCAAATGACA
    56521 GTCCTGTCTG TGACAAATTG CCCTTAACCC TGTGACAAAT TGCCCTCAGA AGAAGCTGTT
    56581 TTTTCACAAA GTTATCCCTG CTTATTGACT CTTTTTTATT TAGTGTGACA ATCTAAAAAC
    56641 TTGTCACACT TCACATGGAT CTGTCATGGC GGAAACAGCG GTTATCAATC ACAAGAAACG
    56701 TAAAAATAGC CCGCGAATCG TCCAGTCAAA CGACCTCACT GAGGCGGCAT ATAGTCTCTC
    56761 CCGGGATCAA AAACGTATGC TGTATCTGTT CGTTGACCAG ATCAGAAAAT CTGATGGCAC
    56821 CCTACAGGAA CATGACGGTA TCTGCGAGAT CCATGTTGCT AAATATGCTG AAATATTCGG
    56881 ATTGACCTCT GCGGAAGCCA GTAAGGATAT ACGGCAGGCA TTGAAGAGTT TCGCGGGGAA
    56941 GGAAGTGGTT TTTTATCGCC CTGAAGAGGA TGCCGGCGAT GAAAAAGGCT ATGAATCTTT
    57001 TCCTTGGTTT ATCAAACGTG CGCACAGTCC ATCCAGAGGG CTTTACAGTG TACATATCAA
    57061 CCCATATCTC ATTCCCTTCT TTATCGGGTT ACAGAACCGG TTTACGCAGT TTCGGCTTAG
    57121 TGAAACAAAA GAAATCACCA ATCCGTATGC CATGCGTTTA TACGAATCCC TGTGTCAGTA
    57181 TCGTAAGCCG GATGGCTCAG GCATCGTGTC TCTGAAAATC GACTGGATCA TAGAGCGTTA
    57241 CCAGCTGCCT CAAAGTTACC AGCGTATGCC TGACTTCCGC CGCCGCTTCC TGCAGGTCTG
    57301 TGTTAATGAG ATCAACAGCA GAACTCCAAT GCGCCTCTCA TACATTGAGA AAAAGAAAGG
    57361 CCGCCAGACG ACTCATATCG TATTTTCCTT CCGCGATATC ACTTCCATGA CGACAGGATA
    57421 GTCTGAGGGT TATCTGTCAC AGATTTGAGG GTGGTTCGTC ACATTTGTTC TGACCTACTG
    57481 AGGGTAATTT GTCACAGTTT TGCTGTTTCC TTCAGCCTGC ATGGATTTTC TCATACTTTT
    57541 TGAACTGTAA TTTTTAAGGA AGCCAAATTT GAGGGCAGTT TGTCACAGTT GATTTCCTTC
    57601 TCTTTCCCTT CGTCATGTGA CCTGATATCG GGGGTTAGTT CGTCATCATT GATGAGGGTT
    57661 GATTATCACA GTTTATTACT CTGAATTGGC TATCCGCGTG TGTACCTCTA CCTGGAGTTT
    57721 TTCCCACGGT GGATATTTCT TCTTGCGCTG AGCGTAAGAG CTATCTGACA GAACAGTTCT
    57781 TCTTTGCTTC CTCGCCAGTT CGCTCGCTAT GCTCGGTTAC ACGGCTGCGG CGAGCGCTAG
    57841 TGATAATAAG TGACTGAGGT ATGTGGTGTT CTTATCTCCT TTTGTAGTGT TGCTCTTATT
    57901 TTAAACAACT TTGCGGTTTT TTGATGACTT TGCGATTTTG TTGTTGCTTT GCAGTAAATT
    57961 GCAAGATTTA ATAAAAAAAC GCAAAGCAAT GATTAAAGGA TGTTCAGAAT GAAACTCATG
    58021 GAAACACTTA ACCAGTGCAT AAACGCTGGT CATGAAATGA CGAAGGCTAT CGCCATTGCA
    58081 CAGTTTAATG ATGACAGCCC GGAAGCGAGG AAAATAACCC GGCGCTGGAG AATAGGTGAA
    58141 GCAGCGGATT TAGTTGGGGT TTCTTCTCAG GCTATCAGAG ATGCCGAGAA AGCAGGGCGA
    58201 CTACCGCACC CGGATATGGA AATTCGAGGA CGGGTTGAGC AACGTGTTGG TTATACAATT
    58261 GAACAAATTA ATCATATGCG TGATGTGTTT GGTACGCGAT TGCGACGTGC TGAGGACGTA
    58321 TTTCCACCGG TGATCGGGGT TGCTGCCCAT AAAGGTGGCG TTTACAAAAC CTCAGTTTCT
    58381 GTTCATCTTG CTCAGGATCT GGCTCTGAAG GGGCTACGTG TTTTGCTCGT GGAAGGTAAC
    58441 GACCCCCAGG GAACAGCCTC AATGTATCAC GGATGGGTAC CAGATCTTCA TATTCATGCA
    58501 GAAGATACTC TCCTGCCTTT CTATCTTGGG GAAAAGGACG ATGTCACTTA TGCAATAAAG
    58561 CCCACTTGCT GGCCGGGGCT TGACATTATT CCTTCCTGTC TGGCTCTGCA CCGTATTGAA
    58621 ACTGAGTTAA TGGGCAAATT TGATGAAGGT AAACTGCCCA CCGATCCACA CCTGATGCTC
    58681 CGACTGGCCA TTGAAACTGT TGCTCATGAC TATGATGTCA TAGTTATTGA CAGCGCGCCT
    58741 AACCTGGGTA TCGGCACGAT TAATGTCGTA TGTGCTGCTG ATGTGCTGAT TGTTCCCACG
    58801 CCTGCTGAGT TGTTTGACTA CACCTCCGCA CTGCAGTTTT TCGATATGCT TCGTGATCTG
    58861 CTCAAGAACG TTGATCTTAA AGGGTTCGAG CCTGATGTAC GTATTTTGCT TACCAAATAC
    58921 AGCAATAGTA ATGGCTCTCA GTCCCCGTGG ATGGAGGAGC AAATTCGGGA TGCCTGGGGA
    58981 AGCATGGTTC TAAAAAATGT TGTACGTGAA ACGGATGAAG TTGGTAAAGG TCAGATCCGG
    59041 ATGAGAACTG TTTTTGAACA GGCCATTGAT CAACGCAGTT CAACTGGTGC CTGGAGAAAT
    59101 GCTCTTTCTA TTTGGGAACC TGTCTGCAAT GAAATTTTCG ATCGTCTGAT TAAACCACGC
    59161 TGGGAGATTA GATAATGAAG CGTGCGCCTG TTATTCCAAA ACATACGCTC AATACTCAAC
    59221 CGGTTGAAGA TACTTCGTTA TCGACACCAG CTGCCCCGAT GGTGGATTCG TTAATTGCGC
    59281 GCGTAGGAGT AATGGCTCGC GGTAATGCCA TTACTTTGCC TGTATGTGGT CGGGATGTGA
    59341 AGTTTACTCT TGAAGTGCTC CGGGGTGATA GTGTTGAGAA AACCTCTCGG GTATGGTCAG
    59401 GTAATGAACG TGACCAGGAG CTGCTTACTG AGGACGCACT GGATGATCTC ATCCCTTCTT
    59461 TTCTACTGAC TGGTCAACAG ACACCGGCGT TCGGTCGAAG AGTATCTGGT GTCATAGAAA
    59521 TTGCCGATGG GAGTCGCCGT CGTAAAGCTG CTGCACTTAC CGAAAGTGAT TATCGTGTTC
    59581 TGGTTGGCGA GCTGGATGAT GAGCAGATGG CTGCATTATC CAGATTGGGT AACGATTATC
    59641 GCCCAACAAG TGCTTATGAA CGTGGTCAGC GTTATGCAAG CCGATTGCAG AATGAATTTG
    59701 CTGGAAATAT TTCTGCGCTG GCTGATGCGG AAAATATTTC ACGTAAGATT ATTACCCGCT
    59761 GTATCAACAC CGCCAAATTG CCTAAATCAG TTGTTGCTCT TTTTTCTCAC CCCGGTGAAC
    59821 TATCTGCCCG GTCAGGTGAT GCACTTCAAA AAGCCTTTAC AGATAAAGAG GAATTACTTA
    59881 AGCAGCAGGC ATCTAACCTT CATGAGCAGA AAAAAGCTGG GGTGATATTT GAAGCTGAAG
    59941 AAGTTATCAC TCTTTTAACT TCTGTGCTTA AAACGTCATC TGCATCAAGA ACTAGTTTAA
    60001 GCTCACGACA TCAGTTTGCT CCTGGAGCGA CAGTATTGTA TAAGGGCGAT AAAATGGTGC
    60061 TTAACCTGGA CAGGTCACGT GTTCCAACTG AGTGTATAGA GAAAATTGAG GCCATTCTTA
    60121 AGGAACTTGA AAAGCCAGCA CCCTGATGCG ACCACGTTTT AGTCTACGTT TATCTGTCTT
    60181 TACTTAATGT CCTTTGTTAC AGGCCAGAAA GCATAACTGG CCTGAATATT CTCTCTGGGC
    60241 CCACTGTTCC ACTTGTATCG TCGGTCTGAT AATCAGACTG GGACCACGGT CCCACTCGTA
    60301 TCGTCGGTCT GATTATTAGT CTGGGACCAC GGTCCCACTC GTATCGTCGG TCTGATTATT
    60361 AGTCTGGGAC CACGGTCCCA CTCGTATCGT CGGTCTGATA ATCAGACTGG GACCACGGTC
    60421 CCACTCGTAT CGTCGGTCTG ATTATTAGTC TGGGACCATG GTCCCACTCG TATCGTCGGT
    60481 CTGATTATTA GTCTGGGACC ACGGTCCCAC TCGTATCGTC GGTCTGATTA TTAGTCTGGA
    60541 ACCACGGTCC CACTCGTATC GTCGGTCTGA TTATTAGTCT GGGACCACGG TCCCACTCGT
    60601 ATCGTCGGTC TGATTATTAG TCTGGGACCA CGATCCCACT CGTGTTGTCG GTCTGATTAT
    60661 CGGTCTGGGA CCACGGTCCC ACTTGTATTG TCGATCAGAC TATCAGCGTG AGACTACGAT
    60721 TCCATCAATG CCTGTCAAGG GCAAGTATTG ACATGTCGTC GTAACCTGTA GAACGGAGTA
    60781 ACCTCGGTGT GCGGTTGTAT GCCTGCTGTG GATTGCTGCT GTGTCCTGCT TATCCACAAC
    60841 ATTTTGCGCA CGGTTATGTG GACAAAATAC CTGGTTACCC AGGCCGTGCC GGCACGTTAA
    60901 CCGGGCTGCA TCCGATGCAA GTGTGTCGCT GTCGACGCAA GCGGCCGCA 
//

LOCUS       pMOBG_A3I               7669 bp    DNA     circular     29-APR-2018
DEFINITION  Synthetic construct.
ACCESSION   POC1411
COMMENT     
FEATURES             Location/Qualifiers
     rep_origin      28..820
                     /label="ColE1"
     CDS             1183..1506
                     /label="LacZalpha"
     CDS             1728..2261
                     /label="GentR"
     rep_origin      2266..7656
                     /label="oriF"
ORIGIN      
        1 CACTCTGTGA AGACAATGCC TGAGACCTGT CAGACCAAGT TTACTCATAT ATACTTTAGA
       61 TTGATTTAAA ACTTCATTTT TAATTTAAAA GGATCTAGGT GAAGATCCTT TTTGATAATC
      121 TCATGACCAA AATCCCTTAA CGTGAGTTTT CGTTCCACTG AGCGTCAGAC CCCGTAGAAA
      181 AGATCAAAGG ATCTTCTTGA GATCCTTTTT TTCTGCGCGT AATCTGCTGC TTGCAAACAA
      241 AAAAACCACC GCTACCAGCG GTGGTTTGTT TGCCGGATCA AGAGCTACCA ACTCTTTTTC
      301 CGAAGGTAAC TGGCTTCAGC AGAGCGCAGA TACCAAATAC TGTCCTTCTA GTGTAGCCGT
      361 AGTTAGGCCA CCACTTCAAG AACTCTGTAG CACCGCCTAC ATACCTCGCT CTGCTAATCC
      421 TGTTACCAGT GGCTGCTGCC AGTGGCGATA AGTCGTGTCT TACCGGGTTG GACTCAAGAC
      481 GATAGTTACC GGATAAGGCG CAGCGGTCGG GCTGAACGGG GGGTTCGTGC ACACAGCCCA
      541 GCTTGGAGCG AACGACCTAC ACCGAACTGA GATACCTACA GCGTGAGCTA TGAGAAAGCG
      601 CCACGCTTCC CGAAGGGAGA AAGGCGGACA GGTATCCGGT AAGCGGCAGG GTCGGAACAG
      661 GAGAGCGCAC GAGGGAGCTT CCAGGGGGAA ACGCCTGGTA TCTTTATAGT CCTGTCGGGT
      721 TTCGCCACCT CTGACTTGAG CGTCGATTTT TGTGATGCTC GTCAGGGGGG CGGAGCCTAT
      781 GGAAAAACGC CAGCAACGCG GCCTTTTTAC GGTTCCTGGC CTTTTGCTGG CCTTTTGCTC
      841 ACATGTTCTT TCCTGCGTTA TCCCCTGATT CTGTGGATAA CCGTATTACC GCCTTTGAGT
      901 GAGCTGATAC CGCTCGCCGC AGCCGAACGA CCGAGCGCAG CGAGTCAGTG AGCGAGGAAG
      961 CGGATGAGCG CCCAATACGC AAACCGCCTC TCCCCGCGCG TTGGCCGATT CATTAATGCA
     1021 GCTGGCACGA CAGGTTTCCC GACTGGAAAG CGGGCAGTGA GCGCAACGCA ATTAATGTGA
     1081 GTTAGCTCAC TCATTAGGCA CCCCAGGCTT TACACTTTAT GCTTCCGGCT CGTATGTTGT
     1141 GTGGAATTGT GAGCGGATAA CAATTTCACA CAGGAAACAG CTATGACCAT GATTACGCCA
     1201 AGCTTGCATG CCTGCAGGTC GACTCTAGAG GATCCCCGGG TACCGAGCTC GAATTCACTG
     1261 GCCGTCGTTT TACAACGTCG TGACTGGGAA AACCCTGGCG TTACCCAACT TAATCGCCTT
     1321 GCAGCACATC CCCCTTTCGC CAGCTGGCGT AATAGCGAAG AGGCCCGCAC CGATCGCCCT
     1381 TCCCAACAGT TGCGCAGCCT GAATGGCGAA TGGCGCCTGA TGCGGTATTT TCTCCTTACG
     1441 CATCTGTGCG GTATTTCACA CCGCATATGG TGCACTCTCA GTACAATCTG CTCTGATGCC
     1501 GCATAGTTAA GCCAGCCCCG ACACCCGCCA ACACCCGCTG ACGCGCCCTG ACGGGCTTGT
     1561 CTGCTCCCGG CATCCGCTTA CAGACAAGCT GTGACGGTCT CACTTCTTGT CTTCACGAAG
     1621 TGTGCGGCCG CCTTCAGCGG CCGCACGAAT CCATGTGGGA GTTTATTCTT GACACAGATA
     1681 TTTATGATAT AATAACTGAG TAAGCTTAAC ATAAGGAGGA AAAACATATG TTACGCAGCA
     1741 GCAACGATGT TACGCAGCAG GGCAGTCGCC CTAAAACAAA GTTAGGTGGC TCAAGTATGG
     1801 GCATCATTCG CACATGTAGG CTCGGCCCTG ACCAAGTCAA ATCCATGCGG GCTGCTCTTG
     1861 ATCTTTTCGG TCGTGAGTTC GGAGACGTAG CCACCTACTC CCAACATCAG CCGGACTCCG
     1921 ATTACCTCGG GAACTTGCTC CGTAGTAAGA CATTCATCGC GCTTGCTGCC TTCGACCAAG
     1981 AAGCGGTTGT TGGCGCTCTC GCGGCTTACG TTCTGCCCAA GTTTGAGCAG CCGCGTAGTG
     2041 AGATCTATAT CTATGATCTC GCAGTCTCCG GCGAGCACCG GAGGCAGGGC ATTGCCACCG
     2101 CGCTCATCAA TCTCCTCAAG CATGAGGCCA ACGCGCTTGG TGCTTATGTG ATCTACGTGC
     2161 AAGCAGATTA CGGTGACGAT CCCGCAGTGG CTCTCTATAC AAAGTTGGGC ATACGGGAAG
     2221 AAGTGATGCA CTTTGATATC GACCCAAGTA CCGCCACCTA AGAGCTGGAG CGGCGTAACC
     2281 GTCGCACAGG AAGGACAGAG AAAGCGCGGA TCTGGGAAGT GACGGACAGA ACGGTCAGGA
     2341 CCTGGATTGG GGAGGCGGTT GCCGCCGCTG CTGCTGACGG TGTGACGTTC TCTGTTCCGG
     2401 TCACACCACA TACGTTCCGC CATTCCTATG CGATGCACAT GCTGTATGCC GGTATACCGC
     2461 TGAAAGTTCT GCAAAGCCTG ATGGGACATA AGTCCATCAG TTCAACGGAA GTCTACACGA
     2521 AGGTTTTTGC GCTGGATGTG GCTGCCCGGC TCCGGGTGCA GTTTGCGATG CCGGAGTCTG
     2581 ATGCGGTTGC GATGCTGAAA CAATTATCCT GAGAATAAAT GCCTTGGCCT TTATATGGAA
     2641 ATGTGGAACT GAGTGGATAT GCTGTTTTTG TCTGTTAAAC AGAGAAGCTG GCTGTTATCC
     2701 ACTGAGAAGC GAACGAAACA GTCGGGAAAA TCTCCCATTA TCGTAGAGAT CCGCATTATT
     2761 AATCTCAGGA GCCTGTGTAG CGTTTATAGG AAGTAGTGTT CTGTCATGAT GCCTGCAAGC
     2821 GGTAACGAAA ACGATTTGAA TATGCCTTCA GGAACAATAG AAATCTTCGT GCGGTGTTAC
     2881 GTTGAAGTGG AGCGGATTAT GTCAGCAATG GACAGAACAA CCTAATGAAC ACAGAACCAT
     2941 GATGTGGTCT GTCCTTTTAC AGCCAGTAGT GCTCGCCGCA GTCGAGCGAC AGGGCGAAGC
     3001 CCTCGAGTGA GCGAGGAAGC ACCAGGGAAC AGCACTTATA TATTCTGCTT ACACACGATG
     3061 CCTGAAAAAA CTTCCCTTGG GGTTATCCAC TTATCCACGG GGATATTTTT ATAATTATTT
     3121 TTTTTATAGT TTTTAGATCT TCTTTTTTAG AGCGCCTTGT AGGCCTTTAT CCATGCTGGT
     3181 TCTAGAGAAG GTGTTGTGAC AAATTGCCCT TTCAGTGTGA CAAATCACCC TCAAATGACA
     3241 GTCCTGTCTG TGACAAATTG CCCTTAACCC TGTGACAAAT TGCCCTCAGA AGAAGCTGTT
     3301 TTTTCACAAA GTTATCCCTG CTTATTGACT CTTTTTTATT TAGTGTGACA ATCTAAAAAC
     3361 TTGTCACACT TCACATGGAT CTGTCATGGC GGAAACAGCG GTTATCAATC ACAAGAAACG
     3421 TAAAAATAGC CCGCGAATCG TCCAGTCAAA CGACCTCACT GAGGCGGCAT ATAGTCTCTC
     3481 CCGGGATCAA AAACGTATGC TGTATCTGTT CGTTGACCAG ATCAGAAAAT CTGATGGCAC
     3541 CCTACAGGAA CATGACGGTA TCTGCGAGAT CCATGTTGCT AAATATGCTG AAATATTCGG
     3601 ATTGACCTCT GCGGAAGCCA GTAAGGATAT ACGGCAGGCA TTGAAGAGTT TCGCGGGGAA
     3661 GGAAGTGGTT TTTTATCGCC CTGAAGAGGA TGCCGGCGAT GAAAAAGGCT ATGAATCTTT
     3721 TCCTTGGTTT ATCAAACGTG CGCACAGTCC ATCCAGAGGG CTTTACAGTG TACATATCAA
     3781 CCCATATCTC ATTCCCTTCT TTATCGGGTT ACAGAACCGG TTTACGCAGT TTCGGCTTAG
     3841 TGAAACAAAA GAAATCACCA ATCCGTATGC CATGCGTTTA TACGAATCCC TGTGTCAGTA
     3901 TCGTAAGCCG GATGGCTCAG GCATCGTGTC TCTGAAAATC GACTGGATCA TAGAGCGTTA
     3961 CCAGCTGCCT CAAAGTTACC AGCGTATGCC TGACTTCCGC CGCCGCTTCC TGCAGGTCTG
     4021 TGTTAATGAG ATCAACAGCA GAACTCCAAT GCGCCTCTCA TACATTGAGA AAAAGAAAGG
     4081 CCGCCAGACG ACTCATATCG TATTTTCCTT CCGCGATATC ACTTCCATGA CGACAGGATA
     4141 GTCTGAGGGT TATCTGTCAC AGATTTGAGG GTGGTTCGTC ACATTTGTTC TGACCTACTG
     4201 AGGGTAATTT GTCACAGTTT TGCTGTTTCC TTCAGCCTGC ATGGATTTTC TCATACTTTT
     4261 TGAACTGTAA TTTTTAAGGA AGCCAAATTT GAGGGCAGTT TGTCACAGTT GATTTCCTTC
     4321 TCTTTCCCTT CGTCATGTGA CCTGATATCG GGGGTTAGTT CGTCATCATT GATGAGGGTT
     4381 GATTATCACA GTTTATTACT CTGAATTGGC TATCCGCGTG TGTACCTCTA CCTGGAGTTT
     4441 TTCCCACGGT GGATATTTCT TCTTGCGCTG AGCGTAAGAG CTATCTGACA GAACAGTTCT
     4501 TCTTTGCTTC CTCGCCAGTT CGCTCGCTAT GCTCGGTTAC ACGGCTGCGG CGAGCGCTAG
     4561 TGATAATAAG TGACTGAGGT ATGTGGTGTT CTTATCTCCT TTTGTAGTGT TGCTCTTATT
     4621 TTAAACAACT TTGCGGTTTT TTGATGACTT TGCGATTTTG TTGTTGCTTT GCAGTAAATT
     4681 GCAAGATTTA ATAAAAAAAC GCAAAGCAAT GATTAAAGGA TGTTCAGAAT GAAACTCATG
     4741 GAAACACTTA ACCAGTGCAT AAACGCTGGT CATGAAATGA CGAAGGCTAT CGCCATTGCA
     4801 CAGTTTAATG ATGACAGCCC GGAAGCGAGG AAAATAACCC GGCGCTGGAG AATAGGTGAA
     4861 GCAGCGGATT TAGTTGGGGT TTCTTCTCAG GCTATCAGAG ATGCCGAGAA AGCAGGGCGA
     4921 CTACCGCACC CGGATATGGA AATTCGAGGA CGGGTTGAGC AACGTGTTGG TTATACAATT
     4981 GAACAAATTA ATCATATGCG TGATGTGTTT GGTACGCGAT TGCGACGTGC TGAGGACGTA
     5041 TTTCCACCGG TGATCGGGGT TGCTGCCCAT AAAGGTGGCG TTTACAAAAC CTCAGTTTCT
     5101 GTTCATCTTG CTCAGGATCT GGCTCTGAAG GGGCTACGTG TTTTGCTCGT GGAAGGTAAC
     5161 GACCCCCAGG GAACAGCCTC AATGTATCAC GGATGGGTAC CAGATCTTCA TATTCATGCA
     5221 GAAGATACTC TCCTGCCTTT CTATCTTGGG GAAAAGGACG ATGTCACTTA TGCAATAAAG
     5281 CCCACTTGCT GGCCGGGGCT TGACATTATT CCTTCCTGTC TGGCTCTGCA CCGTATTGAA
     5341 ACTGAGTTAA TGGGCAAATT TGATGAAGGT AAACTGCCCA CCGATCCACA CCTGATGCTC
     5401 CGACTGGCCA TTGAAACTGT TGCTCATGAC TATGATGTCA TAGTTATTGA CAGCGCGCCT
     5461 AACCTGGGTA TCGGCACGAT TAATGTCGTA TGTGCTGCTG ATGTGCTGAT TGTTCCCACG
     5521 CCTGCTGAGT TGTTTGACTA CACCTCCGCA CTGCAGTTTT TCGATATGCT TCGTGATCTG
     5581 CTCAAGAACG TTGATCTTAA AGGGTTCGAG CCTGATGTAC GTATTTTGCT TACCAAATAC
     5641 AGCAATAGTA ATGGCTCTCA GTCCCCGTGG ATGGAGGAGC AAATTCGGGA TGCCTGGGGA
     5701 AGCATGGTTC TAAAAAATGT TGTACGTGAA ACGGATGAAG TTGGTAAAGG TCAGATCCGG
     5761 ATGAGAACTG TTTTTGAACA GGCCATTGAT CAACGCAGTT CAACTGGTGC CTGGAGAAAT
     5821 GCTCTTTCTA TTTGGGAACC TGTCTGCAAT GAAATTTTCG ATCGTCTGAT TAAACCACGC
     5881 TGGGAGATTA GATAATGAAG CGTGCGCCTG TTATTCCAAA ACATACGCTC AATACTCAAC
     5941 CGGTTGAAGA TACTTCGTTA TCGACACCAG CTGCCCCGAT GGTGGATTCG TTAATTGCGC
     6001 GCGTAGGAGT AATGGCTCGC GGTAATGCCA TTACTTTGCC TGTATGTGGT CGGGATGTGA
     6061 AGTTTACTCT TGAAGTGCTC CGGGGTGATA GTGTTGAGAA AACCTCTCGG GTATGGTCAG
     6121 GTAATGAACG TGACCAGGAG CTGCTTACTG AGGACGCACT GGATGATCTC ATCCCTTCTT
     6181 TTCTACTGAC TGGTCAACAG ACACCGGCGT TCGGTCGAAG AGTATCTGGT GTCATAGAAA
     6241 TTGCCGATGG GAGTCGCCGT CGTAAAGCTG CTGCACTTAC CGAAAGTGAT TATCGTGTTC
     6301 TGGTTGGCGA GCTGGATGAT GAGCAGATGG CTGCATTATC CAGATTGGGT AACGATTATC
     6361 GCCCAACAAG TGCTTATGAA CGTGGTCAGC GTTATGCAAG CCGATTGCAG AATGAATTTG
     6421 CTGGAAATAT TTCTGCGCTG GCTGATGCGG AAAATATTTC ACGTAAGATT ATTACCCGCT
     6481 GTATCAACAC CGCCAAATTG CCTAAATCAG TTGTTGCTCT TTTTTCTCAC CCCGGTGAAC
     6541 TATCTGCCCG GTCAGGTGAT GCACTTCAAA AAGCCTTTAC AGATAAAGAG GAATTACTTA
     6601 AGCAGCAGGC ATCTAACCTT CATGAGCAGA AAAAAGCTGG GGTGATATTT GAAGCTGAAG
     6661 AAGTTATCAC TCTTTTAACT TCTGTGCTTA AAACGTCATC TGCATCAAGA ACTAGTTTAA
     6721 GCTCACGACA TCAGTTTGCT CCTGGAGCGA CAGTATTGTA TAAGGGCGAT AAAATGGTGC
     6781 TTAACCTGGA CAGGTCACGT GTTCCAACTG AGTGTATAGA GAAAATTGAG GCCATTCTTA
     6841 AGGAACTTGA AAAGCCAGCA CCCTGATGCG ACCACGTTTT AGTCTACGTT TATCTGTCTT
     6901 TACTTAATGT CCTTTGTTAC AGGCCAGAAA GCATAACTGG CCTGAATATT CTCTCTGGGC
     6961 CCACTGTTCC ACTTGTATCG TCGGTCTGAT AATCAGACTG GGACCACGGT CCCACTCGTA
     7021 TCGTCGGTCT GATTATTAGT CTGGGACCAC GGTCCCACTC GTATCGTCGG TCTGATTATT
     7081 AGTCTGGGAC CACGGTCCCA CTCGTATCGT CGGTCTGATA ATCAGACTGG GACCACGGTC
     7141 CCACTCGTAT CGTCGGTCTG ATTATTAGTC TGGGACCATG GTCCCACTCG TATCGTCGGT
     7201 CTGATTATTA GTCTGGGACC ACGGTCCCAC TCGTATCGTC GGTCTGATTA TTAGTCTGGA
     7261 ACCACGGTCC CACTCGTATC GTCGGTCTGA TTATTAGTCT GGGACCACGG TCCCACTCGT
     7321 ATCGTCGGTC TGATTATTAG TCTGGGACCA CGATCCCACT CGTGTTGTCG GTCTGATTAT
     7381 CGGTCTGGGA CCACGGTCCC ACTTGTATTG TCGATCAGAC TATCAGCGTG AGACTACGAT
     7441 TCCATCAATG CCTGTCAAGG GCAAGTATTG ACATGTCGTC GTAACCTGTA GAACGGAGTA
     7501 ACCTCGGTGT GCGGTTGTAT GCCTGCTGTG GATTGCTGCT GTGTCCTGCT TATCCACAAC
     7561 ATTTTGCGCA CGGTTATGTG GACAAAATAC CTGGTTACCC AGGCCGTGCC GGCACGTTAA
     7621 CCGGGCTGCA TCCGATGCAA GTGTGTCGCT GTCGACGCAA GCGGCCGCA 
//

LOCUS       pMOBG_F3E               7669 bp    DNA     circular     29-APR-2018
DEFINITION  Synthetic construct.
ACCESSION   POC1414
COMMENT     
FEATURES             Location/Qualifiers
     rep_origin      28..820
                     /label="ColE1"
     CDS             1183..1506
                     /label="LacZalpha"
     CDS             1728..2261
                     /label="GentR"
     rep_origin      2266..7656
                     /label="oriF"
ORIGIN      
        1 CACTCTGTGA AGACAATGTG TGAGACCTGT CAGACCAAGT TTACTCATAT ATACTTTAGA
       61 TTGATTTAAA ACTTCATTTT TAATTTAAAA GGATCTAGGT GAAGATCCTT TTTGATAATC
      121 TCATGACCAA AATCCCTTAA CGTGAGTTTT CGTTCCACTG AGCGTCAGAC CCCGTAGAAA
      181 AGATCAAAGG ATCTTCTTGA GATCCTTTTT TTCTGCGCGT AATCTGCTGC TTGCAAACAA
      241 AAAAACCACC GCTACCAGCG GTGGTTTGTT TGCCGGATCA AGAGCTACCA ACTCTTTTTC
      301 CGAAGGTAAC TGGCTTCAGC AGAGCGCAGA TACCAAATAC TGTCCTTCTA GTGTAGCCGT
      361 AGTTAGGCCA CCACTTCAAG AACTCTGTAG CACCGCCTAC ATACCTCGCT CTGCTAATCC
      421 TGTTACCAGT GGCTGCTGCC AGTGGCGATA AGTCGTGTCT TACCGGGTTG GACTCAAGAC
      481 GATAGTTACC GGATAAGGCG CAGCGGTCGG GCTGAACGGG GGGTTCGTGC ACACAGCCCA
      541 GCTTGGAGCG AACGACCTAC ACCGAACTGA GATACCTACA GCGTGAGCTA TGAGAAAGCG
      601 CCACGCTTCC CGAAGGGAGA AAGGCGGACA GGTATCCGGT AAGCGGCAGG GTCGGAACAG
      661 GAGAGCGCAC GAGGGAGCTT CCAGGGGGAA ACGCCTGGTA TCTTTATAGT CCTGTCGGGT
      721 TTCGCCACCT CTGACTTGAG CGTCGATTTT TGTGATGCTC GTCAGGGGGG CGGAGCCTAT
      781 GGAAAAACGC CAGCAACGCG GCCTTTTTAC GGTTCCTGGC CTTTTGCTGG CCTTTTGCTC
      841 ACATGTTCTT TCCTGCGTTA TCCCCTGATT CTGTGGATAA CCGTATTACC GCCTTTGAGT
      901 GAGCTGATAC CGCTCGCCGC AGCCGAACGA CCGAGCGCAG CGAGTCAGTG AGCGAGGAAG
      961 CGGATGAGCG CCCAATACGC AAACCGCCTC TCCCCGCGCG TTGGCCGATT CATTAATGCA
     1021 GCTGGCACGA CAGGTTTCCC GACTGGAAAG CGGGCAGTGA GCGCAACGCA ATTAATGTGA
     1081 GTTAGCTCAC TCATTAGGCA CCCCAGGCTT TACACTTTAT GCTTCCGGCT CGTATGTTGT
     1141 GTGGAATTGT GAGCGGATAA CAATTTCACA CAGGAAACAG CTATGACCAT GATTACGCCA
     1201 AGCTTGCATG CCTGCAGGTC GACTCTAGAG GATCCCCGGG TACCGAGCTC GAATTCACTG
     1261 GCCGTCGTTT TACAACGTCG TGACTGGGAA AACCCTGGCG TTACCCAACT TAATCGCCTT
     1321 GCAGCACATC CCCCTTTCGC CAGCTGGCGT AATAGCGAAG AGGCCCGCAC CGATCGCCCT
     1381 TCCCAACAGT TGCGCAGCCT GAATGGCGAA TGGCGCCTGA TGCGGTATTT TCTCCTTACG
     1441 CATCTGTGCG GTATTTCACA CCGCATATGG TGCACTCTCA GTACAATCTG CTCTGATGCC
     1501 GCATAGTTAA GCCAGCCCCG ACACCCGCCA ACACCCGCTG ACGCGCCCTG ACGGGCTTGT
     1561 CTGCTCCCGG CATCCGCTTA CAGACAAGCT GTGACGGTCT CACAGATTGT CTTCACGAAG
     1621 TGTGCGGCCG CCTTCAGCGG CCGCACGAAT CCATGTGGGA GTTTATTCTT GACACAGATA
     1681 TTTATGATAT AATAACTGAG TAAGCTTAAC ATAAGGAGGA AAAACATATG TTACGCAGCA
     1741 GCAACGATGT TACGCAGCAG GGCAGTCGCC CTAAAACAAA GTTAGGTGGC TCAAGTATGG
     1801 GCATCATTCG CACATGTAGG CTCGGCCCTG ACCAAGTCAA ATCCATGCGG GCTGCTCTTG
     1861 ATCTTTTCGG TCGTGAGTTC GGAGACGTAG CCACCTACTC CCAACATCAG CCGGACTCCG
     1921 ATTACCTCGG GAACTTGCTC CGTAGTAAGA CATTCATCGC GCTTGCTGCC TTCGACCAAG
     1981 AAGCGGTTGT TGGCGCTCTC GCGGCTTACG TTCTGCCCAA GTTTGAGCAG CCGCGTAGTG
     2041 AGATCTATAT CTATGATCTC GCAGTCTCCG GCGAGCACCG GAGGCAGGGC ATTGCCACCG
     2101 CGCTCATCAA TCTCCTCAAG CATGAGGCCA ACGCGCTTGG TGCTTATGTG ATCTACGTGC
     2161 AAGCAGATTA CGGTGACGAT CCCGCAGTGG CTCTCTATAC AAAGTTGGGC ATACGGGAAG
     2221 AAGTGATGCA CTTTGATATC GACCCAAGTA CCGCCACCTA AGAGCTGGAG CGGCGTAACC
     2281 GTCGCACAGG AAGGACAGAG AAAGCGCGGA TCTGGGAAGT GACGGACAGA ACGGTCAGGA
     2341 CCTGGATTGG GGAGGCGGTT GCCGCCGCTG CTGCTGACGG TGTGACGTTC TCTGTTCCGG
     2401 TCACACCACA TACGTTCCGC CATTCCTATG CGATGCACAT GCTGTATGCC GGTATACCGC
     2461 TGAAAGTTCT GCAAAGCCTG ATGGGACATA AGTCCATCAG TTCAACGGAA GTCTACACGA
     2521 AGGTTTTTGC GCTGGATGTG GCTGCCCGGC TCCGGGTGCA GTTTGCGATG CCGGAGTCTG
     2581 ATGCGGTTGC GATGCTGAAA CAATTATCCT GAGAATAAAT GCCTTGGCCT TTATATGGAA
     2641 ATGTGGAACT GAGTGGATAT GCTGTTTTTG TCTGTTAAAC AGAGAAGCTG GCTGTTATCC
     2701 ACTGAGAAGC GAACGAAACA GTCGGGAAAA TCTCCCATTA TCGTAGAGAT CCGCATTATT
     2761 AATCTCAGGA GCCTGTGTAG CGTTTATAGG AAGTAGTGTT CTGTCATGAT GCCTGCAAGC
     2821 GGTAACGAAA ACGATTTGAA TATGCCTTCA GGAACAATAG AAATCTTCGT GCGGTGTTAC
     2881 GTTGAAGTGG AGCGGATTAT GTCAGCAATG GACAGAACAA CCTAATGAAC ACAGAACCAT
     2941 GATGTGGTCT GTCCTTTTAC AGCCAGTAGT GCTCGCCGCA GTCGAGCGAC AGGGCGAAGC
     3001 CCTCGAGTGA GCGAGGAAGC ACCAGGGAAC AGCACTTATA TATTCTGCTT ACACACGATG
     3061 CCTGAAAAAA CTTCCCTTGG GGTTATCCAC TTATCCACGG GGATATTTTT ATAATTATTT
     3121 TTTTTATAGT TTTTAGATCT TCTTTTTTAG AGCGCCTTGT AGGCCTTTAT CCATGCTGGT
     3181 TCTAGAGAAG GTGTTGTGAC AAATTGCCCT TTCAGTGTGA CAAATCACCC TCAAATGACA
     3241 GTCCTGTCTG TGACAAATTG CCCTTAACCC TGTGACAAAT TGCCCTCAGA AGAAGCTGTT
     3301 TTTTCACAAA GTTATCCCTG CTTATTGACT CTTTTTTATT TAGTGTGACA ATCTAAAAAC
     3361 TTGTCACACT TCACATGGAT CTGTCATGGC GGAAACAGCG GTTATCAATC ACAAGAAACG
     3421 TAAAAATAGC CCGCGAATCG TCCAGTCAAA CGACCTCACT GAGGCGGCAT ATAGTCTCTC
     3481 CCGGGATCAA AAACGTATGC TGTATCTGTT CGTTGACCAG ATCAGAAAAT CTGATGGCAC
     3541 CCTACAGGAA CATGACGGTA TCTGCGAGAT CCATGTTGCT AAATATGCTG AAATATTCGG
     3601 ATTGACCTCT GCGGAAGCCA GTAAGGATAT ACGGCAGGCA TTGAAGAGTT TCGCGGGGAA
     3661 GGAAGTGGTT TTTTATCGCC CTGAAGAGGA TGCCGGCGAT GAAAAAGGCT ATGAATCTTT
     3721 TCCTTGGTTT ATCAAACGTG CGCACAGTCC ATCCAGAGGG CTTTACAGTG TACATATCAA
     3781 CCCATATCTC ATTCCCTTCT TTATCGGGTT ACAGAACCGG TTTACGCAGT TTCGGCTTAG
     3841 TGAAACAAAA GAAATCACCA ATCCGTATGC CATGCGTTTA TACGAATCCC TGTGTCAGTA
     3901 TCGTAAGCCG GATGGCTCAG GCATCGTGTC TCTGAAAATC GACTGGATCA TAGAGCGTTA
     3961 CCAGCTGCCT CAAAGTTACC AGCGTATGCC TGACTTCCGC CGCCGCTTCC TGCAGGTCTG
     4021 TGTTAATGAG ATCAACAGCA GAACTCCAAT GCGCCTCTCA TACATTGAGA AAAAGAAAGG
     4081 CCGCCAGACG ACTCATATCG TATTTTCCTT CCGCGATATC ACTTCCATGA CGACAGGATA
     4141 GTCTGAGGGT TATCTGTCAC AGATTTGAGG GTGGTTCGTC ACATTTGTTC TGACCTACTG
     4201 AGGGTAATTT GTCACAGTTT TGCTGTTTCC TTCAGCCTGC ATGGATTTTC TCATACTTTT
     4261 TGAACTGTAA TTTTTAAGGA AGCCAAATTT GAGGGCAGTT TGTCACAGTT GATTTCCTTC
     4321 TCTTTCCCTT CGTCATGTGA CCTGATATCG GGGGTTAGTT CGTCATCATT GATGAGGGTT
     4381 GATTATCACA GTTTATTACT CTGAATTGGC TATCCGCGTG TGTACCTCTA CCTGGAGTTT
     4441 TTCCCACGGT GGATATTTCT TCTTGCGCTG AGCGTAAGAG CTATCTGACA GAACAGTTCT
     4501 TCTTTGCTTC CTCGCCAGTT CGCTCGCTAT GCTCGGTTAC ACGGCTGCGG CGAGCGCTAG
     4561 TGATAATAAG TGACTGAGGT ATGTGGTGTT CTTATCTCCT TTTGTAGTGT TGCTCTTATT
     4621 TTAAACAACT TTGCGGTTTT TTGATGACTT TGCGATTTTG TTGTTGCTTT GCAGTAAATT
     4681 GCAAGATTTA ATAAAAAAAC GCAAAGCAAT GATTAAAGGA TGTTCAGAAT GAAACTCATG
     4741 GAAACACTTA ACCAGTGCAT AAACGCTGGT CATGAAATGA CGAAGGCTAT CGCCATTGCA
     4801 CAGTTTAATG ATGACAGCCC GGAAGCGAGG AAAATAACCC GGCGCTGGAG AATAGGTGAA
     4861 GCAGCGGATT TAGTTGGGGT TTCTTCTCAG GCTATCAGAG ATGCCGAGAA AGCAGGGCGA
     4921 CTACCGCACC CGGATATGGA AATTCGAGGA CGGGTTGAGC AACGTGTTGG TTATACAATT
     4981 GAACAAATTA ATCATATGCG TGATGTGTTT GGTACGCGAT TGCGACGTGC TGAGGACGTA
     5041 TTTCCACCGG TGATCGGGGT TGCTGCCCAT AAAGGTGGCG TTTACAAAAC CTCAGTTTCT
     5101 GTTCATCTTG CTCAGGATCT GGCTCTGAAG GGGCTACGTG TTTTGCTCGT GGAAGGTAAC
     5161 GACCCCCAGG GAACAGCCTC AATGTATCAC GGATGGGTAC CAGATCTTCA TATTCATGCA
     5221 GAAGATACTC TCCTGCCTTT CTATCTTGGG GAAAAGGACG ATGTCACTTA TGCAATAAAG
     5281 CCCACTTGCT GGCCGGGGCT TGACATTATT CCTTCCTGTC TGGCTCTGCA CCGTATTGAA
     5341 ACTGAGTTAA TGGGCAAATT TGATGAAGGT AAACTGCCCA CCGATCCACA CCTGATGCTC
     5401 CGACTGGCCA TTGAAACTGT TGCTCATGAC TATGATGTCA TAGTTATTGA CAGCGCGCCT
     5461 AACCTGGGTA TCGGCACGAT TAATGTCGTA TGTGCTGCTG ATGTGCTGAT TGTTCCCACG
     5521 CCTGCTGAGT TGTTTGACTA CACCTCCGCA CTGCAGTTTT TCGATATGCT TCGTGATCTG
     5581 CTCAAGAACG TTGATCTTAA AGGGTTCGAG CCTGATGTAC GTATTTTGCT TACCAAATAC
     5641 AGCAATAGTA ATGGCTCTCA GTCCCCGTGG ATGGAGGAGC AAATTCGGGA TGCCTGGGGA
     5701 AGCATGGTTC TAAAAAATGT TGTACGTGAA ACGGATGAAG TTGGTAAAGG TCAGATCCGG
     5761 ATGAGAACTG TTTTTGAACA GGCCATTGAT CAACGCAGTT CAACTGGTGC CTGGAGAAAT
     5821 GCTCTTTCTA TTTGGGAACC TGTCTGCAAT GAAATTTTCG ATCGTCTGAT TAAACCACGC
     5881 TGGGAGATTA GATAATGAAG CGTGCGCCTG TTATTCCAAA ACATACGCTC AATACTCAAC
     5941 CGGTTGAAGA TACTTCGTTA TCGACACCAG CTGCCCCGAT GGTGGATTCG TTAATTGCGC
     6001 GCGTAGGAGT AATGGCTCGC GGTAATGCCA TTACTTTGCC TGTATGTGGT CGGGATGTGA
     6061 AGTTTACTCT TGAAGTGCTC CGGGGTGATA GTGTTGAGAA AACCTCTCGG GTATGGTCAG
     6121 GTAATGAACG TGACCAGGAG CTGCTTACTG AGGACGCACT GGATGATCTC ATCCCTTCTT
     6181 TTCTACTGAC TGGTCAACAG ACACCGGCGT TCGGTCGAAG AGTATCTGGT GTCATAGAAA
     6241 TTGCCGATGG GAGTCGCCGT CGTAAAGCTG CTGCACTTAC CGAAAGTGAT TATCGTGTTC
     6301 TGGTTGGCGA GCTGGATGAT GAGCAGATGG CTGCATTATC CAGATTGGGT AACGATTATC
     6361 GCCCAACAAG TGCTTATGAA CGTGGTCAGC GTTATGCAAG CCGATTGCAG AATGAATTTG
     6421 CTGGAAATAT TTCTGCGCTG GCTGATGCGG AAAATATTTC ACGTAAGATT ATTACCCGCT
     6481 GTATCAACAC CGCCAAATTG CCTAAATCAG TTGTTGCTCT TTTTTCTCAC CCCGGTGAAC
     6541 TATCTGCCCG GTCAGGTGAT GCACTTCAAA AAGCCTTTAC AGATAAAGAG GAATTACTTA
     6601 AGCAGCAGGC ATCTAACCTT CATGAGCAGA AAAAAGCTGG GGTGATATTT GAAGCTGAAG
     6661 AAGTTATCAC TCTTTTAACT TCTGTGCTTA AAACGTCATC TGCATCAAGA ACTAGTTTAA
     6721 GCTCACGACA TCAGTTTGCT CCTGGAGCGA CAGTATTGTA TAAGGGCGAT AAAATGGTGC
     6781 TTAACCTGGA CAGGTCACGT GTTCCAACTG AGTGTATAGA GAAAATTGAG GCCATTCTTA
     6841 AGGAACTTGA AAAGCCAGCA CCCTGATGCG ACCACGTTTT AGTCTACGTT TATCTGTCTT
     6901 TACTTAATGT CCTTTGTTAC AGGCCAGAAA GCATAACTGG CCTGAATATT CTCTCTGGGC
     6961 CCACTGTTCC ACTTGTATCG TCGGTCTGAT AATCAGACTG GGACCACGGT CCCACTCGTA
     7021 TCGTCGGTCT GATTATTAGT CTGGGACCAC GGTCCCACTC GTATCGTCGG TCTGATTATT
     7081 AGTCTGGGAC CACGGTCCCA CTCGTATCGT CGGTCTGATA ATCAGACTGG GACCACGGTC
     7141 CCACTCGTAT CGTCGGTCTG ATTATTAGTC TGGGACCATG GTCCCACTCG TATCGTCGGT
     7201 CTGATTATTA GTCTGGGACC ACGGTCCCAC TCGTATCGTC GGTCTGATTA TTAGTCTGGA
     7261 ACCACGGTCC CACTCGTATC GTCGGTCTGA TTATTAGTCT GGGACCACGG TCCCACTCGT
     7321 ATCGTCGGTC TGATTATTAG TCTGGGACCA CGATCCCACT CGTGTTGTCG GTCTGATTAT
     7381 CGGTCTGGGA CCACGGTCCC ACTTGTATTG TCGATCAGAC TATCAGCGTG AGACTACGAT
     7441 TCCATCAATG CCTGTCAAGG GCAAGTATTG ACATGTCGTC GTAACCTGTA GAACGGAGTA
     7501 ACCTCGGTGT GCGGTTGTAT GCCTGCTGTG GATTGCTGCT GTGTCCTGCT TATCCACAAC
     7561 ATTTTGCGCA CGGTTATGTG GACAAAATAC CTGGTTACCC AGGCCGTGCC GGCACGTTAA
     7621 CCGGGCTGCA TCCGATGCAA GTGTGTCGCT GTCGACGCAA GCGGCCGCA 
//

LOCUS       pMOBG_G3F               7669 bp    DNA     circular     29-APR-2018
DEFINITION  Synthetic construct.
ACCESSION   POC1413
COMMENT     
FEATURES             Location/Qualifiers
     rep_origin      28..820
                     /label="ColE1"
     CDS             1183..1506
                     /label="LacZalpha"
     CDS             1728..2261
                     /label="GentR"
     rep_origin      2266..7656
                     /label="oriF"
ORIGIN      
        1 CACTCTGTGA AGACAAGAGC TGAGACCTGT CAGACCAAGT TTACTCATAT ATACTTTAGA
       61 TTGATTTAAA ACTTCATTTT TAATTTAAAA GGATCTAGGT GAAGATCCTT TTTGATAATC
      121 TCATGACCAA AATCCCTTAA CGTGAGTTTT CGTTCCACTG AGCGTCAGAC CCCGTAGAAA
      181 AGATCAAAGG ATCTTCTTGA GATCCTTTTT TTCTGCGCGT AATCTGCTGC TTGCAAACAA
      241 AAAAACCACC GCTACCAGCG GTGGTTTGTT TGCCGGATCA AGAGCTACCA ACTCTTTTTC
      301 CGAAGGTAAC TGGCTTCAGC AGAGCGCAGA TACCAAATAC TGTCCTTCTA GTGTAGCCGT
      361 AGTTAGGCCA CCACTTCAAG AACTCTGTAG CACCGCCTAC ATACCTCGCT CTGCTAATCC
      421 TGTTACCAGT GGCTGCTGCC AGTGGCGATA AGTCGTGTCT TACCGGGTTG GACTCAAGAC
      481 GATAGTTACC GGATAAGGCG CAGCGGTCGG GCTGAACGGG GGGTTCGTGC ACACAGCCCA
      541 GCTTGGAGCG AACGACCTAC ACCGAACTGA GATACCTACA GCGTGAGCTA TGAGAAAGCG
      601 CCACGCTTCC CGAAGGGAGA AAGGCGGACA GGTATCCGGT AAGCGGCAGG GTCGGAACAG
      661 GAGAGCGCAC GAGGGAGCTT CCAGGGGGAA ACGCCTGGTA TCTTTATAGT CCTGTCGGGT
      721 TTCGCCACCT CTGACTTGAG CGTCGATTTT TGTGATGCTC GTCAGGGGGG CGGAGCCTAT
      781 GGAAAAACGC CAGCAACGCG GCCTTTTTAC GGTTCCTGGC CTTTTGCTGG CCTTTTGCTC
      841 ACATGTTCTT TCCTGCGTTA TCCCCTGATT CTGTGGATAA CCGTATTACC GCCTTTGAGT
      901 GAGCTGATAC CGCTCGCCGC AGCCGAACGA CCGAGCGCAG CGAGTCAGTG AGCGAGGAAG
      961 CGGATGAGCG CCCAATACGC AAACCGCCTC TCCCCGCGCG TTGGCCGATT CATTAATGCA
     1021 GCTGGCACGA CAGGTTTCCC GACTGGAAAG CGGGCAGTGA GCGCAACGCA ATTAATGTGA
     1081 GTTAGCTCAC TCATTAGGCA CCCCAGGCTT TACACTTTAT GCTTCCGGCT CGTATGTTGT
     1141 GTGGAATTGT GAGCGGATAA CAATTTCACA CAGGAAACAG CTATGACCAT GATTACGCCA
     1201 AGCTTGCATG CCTGCAGGTC GACTCTAGAG GATCCCCGGG TACCGAGCTC GAATTCACTG
     1261 GCCGTCGTTT TACAACGTCG TGACTGGGAA AACCCTGGCG TTACCCAACT TAATCGCCTT
     1321 GCAGCACATC CCCCTTTCGC CAGCTGGCGT AATAGCGAAG AGGCCCGCAC CGATCGCCCT
     1381 TCCCAACAGT TGCGCAGCCT GAATGGCGAA TGGCGCCTGA TGCGGTATTT TCTCCTTACG
     1441 CATCTGTGCG GTATTTCACA CCGCATATGG TGCACTCTCA GTACAATCTG CTCTGATGCC
     1501 GCATAGTTAA GCCAGCCCCG ACACCCGCCA ACACCCGCTG ACGCGCCCTG ACGGGCTTGT
     1561 CTGCTCCCGG CATCCGCTTA CAGACAAGCT GTGACGGTCT CATGTGTTGT CTTCACGAAG
     1621 TGTGCGGCCG CCTTCAGCGG CCGCACGAAT CCATGTGGGA GTTTATTCTT GACACAGATA
     1681 TTTATGATAT AATAACTGAG TAAGCTTAAC ATAAGGAGGA AAAACATATG TTACGCAGCA
     1741 GCAACGATGT TACGCAGCAG GGCAGTCGCC CTAAAACAAA GTTAGGTGGC TCAAGTATGG
     1801 GCATCATTCG CACATGTAGG CTCGGCCCTG ACCAAGTCAA ATCCATGCGG GCTGCTCTTG
     1861 ATCTTTTCGG TCGTGAGTTC GGAGACGTAG CCACCTACTC CCAACATCAG CCGGACTCCG
     1921 ATTACCTCGG GAACTTGCTC CGTAGTAAGA CATTCATCGC GCTTGCTGCC TTCGACCAAG
     1981 AAGCGGTTGT TGGCGCTCTC GCGGCTTACG TTCTGCCCAA GTTTGAGCAG CCGCGTAGTG
     2041 AGATCTATAT CTATGATCTC GCAGTCTCCG GCGAGCACCG GAGGCAGGGC ATTGCCACCG
     2101 CGCTCATCAA TCTCCTCAAG CATGAGGCCA ACGCGCTTGG TGCTTATGTG ATCTACGTGC
     2161 AAGCAGATTA CGGTGACGAT CCCGCAGTGG CTCTCTATAC AAAGTTGGGC ATACGGGAAG
     2221 AAGTGATGCA CTTTGATATC GACCCAAGTA CCGCCACCTA AGAGCTGGAG CGGCGTAACC
     2281 GTCGCACAGG AAGGACAGAG AAAGCGCGGA TCTGGGAAGT GACGGACAGA ACGGTCAGGA
     2341 CCTGGATTGG GGAGGCGGTT GCCGCCGCTG CTGCTGACGG TGTGACGTTC TCTGTTCCGG
     2401 TCACACCACA TACGTTCCGC CATTCCTATG CGATGCACAT GCTGTATGCC GGTATACCGC
     2461 TGAAAGTTCT GCAAAGCCTG ATGGGACATA AGTCCATCAG TTCAACGGAA GTCTACACGA
     2521 AGGTTTTTGC GCTGGATGTG GCTGCCCGGC TCCGGGTGCA GTTTGCGATG CCGGAGTCTG
     2581 ATGCGGTTGC GATGCTGAAA CAATTATCCT GAGAATAAAT GCCTTGGCCT TTATATGGAA
     2641 ATGTGGAACT GAGTGGATAT GCTGTTTTTG TCTGTTAAAC AGAGAAGCTG GCTGTTATCC
     2701 ACTGAGAAGC GAACGAAACA GTCGGGAAAA TCTCCCATTA TCGTAGAGAT CCGCATTATT
     2761 AATCTCAGGA GCCTGTGTAG CGTTTATAGG AAGTAGTGTT CTGTCATGAT GCCTGCAAGC
     2821 GGTAACGAAA ACGATTTGAA TATGCCTTCA GGAACAATAG AAATCTTCGT GCGGTGTTAC
     2881 GTTGAAGTGG AGCGGATTAT GTCAGCAATG GACAGAACAA CCTAATGAAC ACAGAACCAT
     2941 GATGTGGTCT GTCCTTTTAC AGCCAGTAGT GCTCGCCGCA GTCGAGCGAC AGGGCGAAGC
     3001 CCTCGAGTGA GCGAGGAAGC ACCAGGGAAC AGCACTTATA TATTCTGCTT ACACACGATG
     3061 CCTGAAAAAA CTTCCCTTGG GGTTATCCAC TTATCCACGG GGATATTTTT ATAATTATTT
     3121 TTTTTATAGT TTTTAGATCT TCTTTTTTAG AGCGCCTTGT AGGCCTTTAT CCATGCTGGT
     3181 TCTAGAGAAG GTGTTGTGAC AAATTGCCCT TTCAGTGTGA CAAATCACCC TCAAATGACA
     3241 GTCCTGTCTG TGACAAATTG CCCTTAACCC TGTGACAAAT TGCCCTCAGA AGAAGCTGTT
     3301 TTTTCACAAA GTTATCCCTG CTTATTGACT CTTTTTTATT TAGTGTGACA ATCTAAAAAC
     3361 TTGTCACACT TCACATGGAT CTGTCATGGC GGAAACAGCG GTTATCAATC ACAAGAAACG
     3421 TAAAAATAGC CCGCGAATCG TCCAGTCAAA CGACCTCACT GAGGCGGCAT ATAGTCTCTC
     3481 CCGGGATCAA AAACGTATGC TGTATCTGTT CGTTGACCAG ATCAGAAAAT CTGATGGCAC
     3541 CCTACAGGAA CATGACGGTA TCTGCGAGAT CCATGTTGCT AAATATGCTG AAATATTCGG
     3601 ATTGACCTCT GCGGAAGCCA GTAAGGATAT ACGGCAGGCA TTGAAGAGTT TCGCGGGGAA
     3661 GGAAGTGGTT TTTTATCGCC CTGAAGAGGA TGCCGGCGAT GAAAAAGGCT ATGAATCTTT
     3721 TCCTTGGTTT ATCAAACGTG CGCACAGTCC ATCCAGAGGG CTTTACAGTG TACATATCAA
     3781 CCCATATCTC ATTCCCTTCT TTATCGGGTT ACAGAACCGG TTTACGCAGT TTCGGCTTAG
     3841 TGAAACAAAA GAAATCACCA ATCCGTATGC CATGCGTTTA TACGAATCCC TGTGTCAGTA
     3901 TCGTAAGCCG GATGGCTCAG GCATCGTGTC TCTGAAAATC GACTGGATCA TAGAGCGTTA
     3961 CCAGCTGCCT CAAAGTTACC AGCGTATGCC TGACTTCCGC CGCCGCTTCC TGCAGGTCTG
     4021 TGTTAATGAG ATCAACAGCA GAACTCCAAT GCGCCTCTCA TACATTGAGA AAAAGAAAGG
     4081 CCGCCAGACG ACTCATATCG TATTTTCCTT CCGCGATATC ACTTCCATGA CGACAGGATA
     4141 GTCTGAGGGT TATCTGTCAC AGATTTGAGG GTGGTTCGTC ACATTTGTTC TGACCTACTG
     4201 AGGGTAATTT GTCACAGTTT TGCTGTTTCC TTCAGCCTGC ATGGATTTTC TCATACTTTT
     4261 TGAACTGTAA TTTTTAAGGA AGCCAAATTT GAGGGCAGTT TGTCACAGTT GATTTCCTTC
     4321 TCTTTCCCTT CGTCATGTGA CCTGATATCG GGGGTTAGTT CGTCATCATT GATGAGGGTT
     4381 GATTATCACA GTTTATTACT CTGAATTGGC TATCCGCGTG TGTACCTCTA CCTGGAGTTT
     4441 TTCCCACGGT GGATATTTCT TCTTGCGCTG AGCGTAAGAG CTATCTGACA GAACAGTTCT
     4501 TCTTTGCTTC CTCGCCAGTT CGCTCGCTAT GCTCGGTTAC ACGGCTGCGG CGAGCGCTAG
     4561 TGATAATAAG TGACTGAGGT ATGTGGTGTT CTTATCTCCT TTTGTAGTGT TGCTCTTATT
     4621 TTAAACAACT TTGCGGTTTT TTGATGACTT TGCGATTTTG TTGTTGCTTT GCAGTAAATT
     4681 GCAAGATTTA ATAAAAAAAC GCAAAGCAAT GATTAAAGGA TGTTCAGAAT GAAACTCATG
     4741 GAAACACTTA ACCAGTGCAT AAACGCTGGT CATGAAATGA CGAAGGCTAT CGCCATTGCA
     4801 CAGTTTAATG ATGACAGCCC GGAAGCGAGG AAAATAACCC GGCGCTGGAG AATAGGTGAA
     4861 GCAGCGGATT TAGTTGGGGT TTCTTCTCAG GCTATCAGAG ATGCCGAGAA AGCAGGGCGA
     4921 CTACCGCACC CGGATATGGA AATTCGAGGA CGGGTTGAGC AACGTGTTGG TTATACAATT
     4981 GAACAAATTA ATCATATGCG TGATGTGTTT GGTACGCGAT TGCGACGTGC TGAGGACGTA
     5041 TTTCCACCGG TGATCGGGGT TGCTGCCCAT AAAGGTGGCG TTTACAAAAC CTCAGTTTCT
     5101 GTTCATCTTG CTCAGGATCT GGCTCTGAAG GGGCTACGTG TTTTGCTCGT GGAAGGTAAC
     5161 GACCCCCAGG GAACAGCCTC AATGTATCAC GGATGGGTAC CAGATCTTCA TATTCATGCA
     5221 GAAGATACTC TCCTGCCTTT CTATCTTGGG GAAAAGGACG ATGTCACTTA TGCAATAAAG
     5281 CCCACTTGCT GGCCGGGGCT TGACATTATT CCTTCCTGTC TGGCTCTGCA CCGTATTGAA
     5341 ACTGAGTTAA TGGGCAAATT TGATGAAGGT AAACTGCCCA CCGATCCACA CCTGATGCTC
     5401 CGACTGGCCA TTGAAACTGT TGCTCATGAC TATGATGTCA TAGTTATTGA CAGCGCGCCT
     5461 AACCTGGGTA TCGGCACGAT TAATGTCGTA TGTGCTGCTG ATGTGCTGAT TGTTCCCACG
     5521 CCTGCTGAGT TGTTTGACTA CACCTCCGCA CTGCAGTTTT TCGATATGCT TCGTGATCTG
     5581 CTCAAGAACG TTGATCTTAA AGGGTTCGAG CCTGATGTAC GTATTTTGCT TACCAAATAC
     5641 AGCAATAGTA ATGGCTCTCA GTCCCCGTGG ATGGAGGAGC AAATTCGGGA TGCCTGGGGA
     5701 AGCATGGTTC TAAAAAATGT TGTACGTGAA ACGGATGAAG TTGGTAAAGG TCAGATCCGG
     5761 ATGAGAACTG TTTTTGAACA GGCCATTGAT CAACGCAGTT CAACTGGTGC CTGGAGAAAT
     5821 GCTCTTTCTA TTTGGGAACC TGTCTGCAAT GAAATTTTCG ATCGTCTGAT TAAACCACGC
     5881 TGGGAGATTA GATAATGAAG CGTGCGCCTG TTATTCCAAA ACATACGCTC AATACTCAAC
     5941 CGGTTGAAGA TACTTCGTTA TCGACACCAG CTGCCCCGAT GGTGGATTCG TTAATTGCGC
     6001 GCGTAGGAGT AATGGCTCGC GGTAATGCCA TTACTTTGCC TGTATGTGGT CGGGATGTGA
     6061 AGTTTACTCT TGAAGTGCTC CGGGGTGATA GTGTTGAGAA AACCTCTCGG GTATGGTCAG
     6121 GTAATGAACG TGACCAGGAG CTGCTTACTG AGGACGCACT GGATGATCTC ATCCCTTCTT
     6181 TTCTACTGAC TGGTCAACAG ACACCGGCGT TCGGTCGAAG AGTATCTGGT GTCATAGAAA
     6241 TTGCCGATGG GAGTCGCCGT CGTAAAGCTG CTGCACTTAC CGAAAGTGAT TATCGTGTTC
     6301 TGGTTGGCGA GCTGGATGAT GAGCAGATGG CTGCATTATC CAGATTGGGT AACGATTATC
     6361 GCCCAACAAG TGCTTATGAA CGTGGTCAGC GTTATGCAAG CCGATTGCAG AATGAATTTG
     6421 CTGGAAATAT TTCTGCGCTG GCTGATGCGG AAAATATTTC ACGTAAGATT ATTACCCGCT
     6481 GTATCAACAC CGCCAAATTG CCTAAATCAG TTGTTGCTCT TTTTTCTCAC CCCGGTGAAC
     6541 TATCTGCCCG GTCAGGTGAT GCACTTCAAA AAGCCTTTAC AGATAAAGAG GAATTACTTA
     6601 AGCAGCAGGC ATCTAACCTT CATGAGCAGA AAAAAGCTGG GGTGATATTT GAAGCTGAAG
     6661 AAGTTATCAC TCTTTTAACT TCTGTGCTTA AAACGTCATC TGCATCAAGA ACTAGTTTAA
     6721 GCTCACGACA TCAGTTTGCT CCTGGAGCGA CAGTATTGTA TAAGGGCGAT AAAATGGTGC
     6781 TTAACCTGGA CAGGTCACGT GTTCCAACTG AGTGTATAGA GAAAATTGAG GCCATTCTTA
     6841 AGGAACTTGA AAAGCCAGCA CCCTGATGCG ACCACGTTTT AGTCTACGTT TATCTGTCTT
     6901 TACTTAATGT CCTTTGTTAC AGGCCAGAAA GCATAACTGG CCTGAATATT CTCTCTGGGC
     6961 CCACTGTTCC ACTTGTATCG TCGGTCTGAT AATCAGACTG GGACCACGGT CCCACTCGTA
     7021 TCGTCGGTCT GATTATTAGT CTGGGACCAC GGTCCCACTC GTATCGTCGG TCTGATTATT
     7081 AGTCTGGGAC CACGGTCCCA CTCGTATCGT CGGTCTGATA ATCAGACTGG GACCACGGTC
     7141 CCACTCGTAT CGTCGGTCTG ATTATTAGTC TGGGACCATG GTCCCACTCG TATCGTCGGT
     7201 CTGATTATTA GTCTGGGACC ACGGTCCCAC TCGTATCGTC GGTCTGATTA TTAGTCTGGA
     7261 ACCACGGTCC CACTCGTATC GTCGGTCTGA TTATTAGTCT GGGACCACGG TCCCACTCGT
     7321 ATCGTCGGTC TGATTATTAG TCTGGGACCA CGATCCCACT CGTGTTGTCG GTCTGATTAT
     7381 CGGTCTGGGA CCACGGTCCC ACTTGTATTG TCGATCAGAC TATCAGCGTG AGACTACGAT
     7441 TCCATCAATG CCTGTCAAGG GCAAGTATTG ACATGTCGTC GTAACCTGTA GAACGGAGTA
     7501 ACCTCGGTGT GCGGTTGTAT GCCTGCTGTG GATTGCTGCT GTGTCCTGCT TATCCACAAC
     7561 ATTTTGCGCA CGGTTATGTG GACAAAATAC CTGGTTACCC AGGCCGTGCC GGCACGTTAA
     7621 CCGGGCTGCA TCCGATGCAA GTGTGTCGCT GTCGACGCAA GCGGCCGCA 
//

LOCUS       pMOBG_I3G               7669 bp    DNA     circular     29-APR-2018
DEFINITION  Synthetic construct.
ACCESSION   POC1412
COMMENT     
FEATURES             Location/Qualifiers
     rep_origin      28..820
                     /label="ColE1"
     CDS             1183..1506
                     /label="LacZalpha"
     CDS             1728..2261
                     /label="GentR"
     rep_origin      2266..7656
                     /label="oriF"
ORIGIN      
        1 CACTCTGTGA AGACAACTTC TGAGACCTGT CAGACCAAGT TTACTCATAT ATACTTTAGA
       61 TTGATTTAAA ACTTCATTTT TAATTTAAAA GGATCTAGGT GAAGATCCTT TTTGATAATC
      121 TCATGACCAA AATCCCTTAA CGTGAGTTTT CGTTCCACTG AGCGTCAGAC CCCGTAGAAA
      181 AGATCAAAGG ATCTTCTTGA GATCCTTTTT TTCTGCGCGT AATCTGCTGC TTGCAAACAA
      241 AAAAACCACC GCTACCAGCG GTGGTTTGTT TGCCGGATCA AGAGCTACCA ACTCTTTTTC
      301 CGAAGGTAAC TGGCTTCAGC AGAGCGCAGA TACCAAATAC TGTCCTTCTA GTGTAGCCGT
      361 AGTTAGGCCA CCACTTCAAG AACTCTGTAG CACCGCCTAC ATACCTCGCT CTGCTAATCC
      421 TGTTACCAGT GGCTGCTGCC AGTGGCGATA AGTCGTGTCT TACCGGGTTG GACTCAAGAC
      481 GATAGTTACC GGATAAGGCG CAGCGGTCGG GCTGAACGGG GGGTTCGTGC ACACAGCCCA
      541 GCTTGGAGCG AACGACCTAC ACCGAACTGA GATACCTACA GCGTGAGCTA TGAGAAAGCG
      601 CCACGCTTCC CGAAGGGAGA AAGGCGGACA GGTATCCGGT AAGCGGCAGG GTCGGAACAG
      661 GAGAGCGCAC GAGGGAGCTT CCAGGGGGAA ACGCCTGGTA TCTTTATAGT CCTGTCGGGT
      721 TTCGCCACCT CTGACTTGAG CGTCGATTTT TGTGATGCTC GTCAGGGGGG CGGAGCCTAT
      781 GGAAAAACGC CAGCAACGCG GCCTTTTTAC GGTTCCTGGC CTTTTGCTGG CCTTTTGCTC
      841 ACATGTTCTT TCCTGCGTTA TCCCCTGATT CTGTGGATAA CCGTATTACC GCCTTTGAGT
      901 GAGCTGATAC CGCTCGCCGC AGCCGAACGA CCGAGCGCAG CGAGTCAGTG AGCGAGGAAG
      961 CGGATGAGCG CCCAATACGC AAACCGCCTC TCCCCGCGCG TTGGCCGATT CATTAATGCA
     1021 GCTGGCACGA CAGGTTTCCC GACTGGAAAG CGGGCAGTGA GCGCAACGCA ATTAATGTGA
     1081 GTTAGCTCAC TCATTAGGCA CCCCAGGCTT TACACTTTAT GCTTCCGGCT CGTATGTTGT
     1141 GTGGAATTGT GAGCGGATAA CAATTTCACA CAGGAAACAG CTATGACCAT GATTACGCCA
     1201 AGCTTGCATG CCTGCAGGTC GACTCTAGAG GATCCCCGGG TACCGAGCTC GAATTCACTG
     1261 GCCGTCGTTT TACAACGTCG TGACTGGGAA AACCCTGGCG TTACCCAACT TAATCGCCTT
     1321 GCAGCACATC CCCCTTTCGC CAGCTGGCGT AATAGCGAAG AGGCCCGCAC CGATCGCCCT
     1381 TCCCAACAGT TGCGCAGCCT GAATGGCGAA TGGCGCCTGA TGCGGTATTT TCTCCTTACG
     1441 CATCTGTGCG GTATTTCACA CCGCATATGG TGCACTCTCA GTACAATCTG CTCTGATGCC
     1501 GCATAGTTAA GCCAGCCCCG ACACCCGCCA ACACCCGCTG ACGCGCCCTG ACGGGCTTGT
     1561 CTGCTCCCGG CATCCGCTTA CAGACAAGCT GTGACGGTCT CAGAGCTTGT CTTCACGAAG
     1621 TGTGCGGCCG CCTTCAGCGG CCGCACGAAT CCATGTGGGA GTTTATTCTT GACACAGATA
     1681 TTTATGATAT AATAACTGAG TAAGCTTAAC ATAAGGAGGA AAAACATATG TTACGCAGCA
     1741 GCAACGATGT TACGCAGCAG GGCAGTCGCC CTAAAACAAA GTTAGGTGGC TCAAGTATGG
     1801 GCATCATTCG CACATGTAGG CTCGGCCCTG ACCAAGTCAA ATCCATGCGG GCTGCTCTTG
     1861 ATCTTTTCGG TCGTGAGTTC GGAGACGTAG CCACCTACTC CCAACATCAG CCGGACTCCG
     1921 ATTACCTCGG GAACTTGCTC CGTAGTAAGA CATTCATCGC GCTTGCTGCC TTCGACCAAG
     1981 AAGCGGTTGT TGGCGCTCTC GCGGCTTACG TTCTGCCCAA GTTTGAGCAG CCGCGTAGTG
     2041 AGATCTATAT CTATGATCTC GCAGTCTCCG GCGAGCACCG GAGGCAGGGC ATTGCCACCG
     2101 CGCTCATCAA TCTCCTCAAG CATGAGGCCA ACGCGCTTGG TGCTTATGTG ATCTACGTGC
     2161 AAGCAGATTA CGGTGACGAT CCCGCAGTGG CTCTCTATAC AAAGTTGGGC ATACGGGAAG
     2221 AAGTGATGCA CTTTGATATC GACCCAAGTA CCGCCACCTA AGAGCTGGAG CGGCGTAACC
     2281 GTCGCACAGG AAGGACAGAG AAAGCGCGGA TCTGGGAAGT GACGGACAGA ACGGTCAGGA
     2341 CCTGGATTGG GGAGGCGGTT GCCGCCGCTG CTGCTGACGG TGTGACGTTC TCTGTTCCGG
     2401 TCACACCACA TACGTTCCGC CATTCCTATG CGATGCACAT GCTGTATGCC GGTATACCGC
     2461 TGAAAGTTCT GCAAAGCCTG ATGGGACATA AGTCCATCAG TTCAACGGAA GTCTACACGA
     2521 AGGTTTTTGC GCTGGATGTG GCTGCCCGGC TCCGGGTGCA GTTTGCGATG CCGGAGTCTG
     2581 ATGCGGTTGC GATGCTGAAA CAATTATCCT GAGAATAAAT GCCTTGGCCT TTATATGGAA
     2641 ATGTGGAACT GAGTGGATAT GCTGTTTTTG TCTGTTAAAC AGAGAAGCTG GCTGTTATCC
     2701 ACTGAGAAGC GAACGAAACA GTCGGGAAAA TCTCCCATTA TCGTAGAGAT CCGCATTATT
     2761 AATCTCAGGA GCCTGTGTAG CGTTTATAGG AAGTAGTGTT CTGTCATGAT GCCTGCAAGC
     2821 GGTAACGAAA ACGATTTGAA TATGCCTTCA GGAACAATAG AAATCTTCGT GCGGTGTTAC
     2881 GTTGAAGTGG AGCGGATTAT GTCAGCAATG GACAGAACAA CCTAATGAAC ACAGAACCAT
     2941 GATGTGGTCT GTCCTTTTAC AGCCAGTAGT GCTCGCCGCA GTCGAGCGAC AGGGCGAAGC
     3001 CCTCGAGTGA GCGAGGAAGC ACCAGGGAAC AGCACTTATA TATTCTGCTT ACACACGATG
     3061 CCTGAAAAAA CTTCCCTTGG GGTTATCCAC TTATCCACGG GGATATTTTT ATAATTATTT
     3121 TTTTTATAGT TTTTAGATCT TCTTTTTTAG AGCGCCTTGT AGGCCTTTAT CCATGCTGGT
     3181 TCTAGAGAAG GTGTTGTGAC AAATTGCCCT TTCAGTGTGA CAAATCACCC TCAAATGACA
     3241 GTCCTGTCTG TGACAAATTG CCCTTAACCC TGTGACAAAT TGCCCTCAGA AGAAGCTGTT
     3301 TTTTCACAAA GTTATCCCTG CTTATTGACT CTTTTTTATT TAGTGTGACA ATCTAAAAAC
     3361 TTGTCACACT TCACATGGAT CTGTCATGGC GGAAACAGCG GTTATCAATC ACAAGAAACG
     3421 TAAAAATAGC CCGCGAATCG TCCAGTCAAA CGACCTCACT GAGGCGGCAT ATAGTCTCTC
     3481 CCGGGATCAA AAACGTATGC TGTATCTGTT CGTTGACCAG ATCAGAAAAT CTGATGGCAC
     3541 CCTACAGGAA CATGACGGTA TCTGCGAGAT CCATGTTGCT AAATATGCTG AAATATTCGG
     3601 ATTGACCTCT GCGGAAGCCA GTAAGGATAT ACGGCAGGCA TTGAAGAGTT TCGCGGGGAA
     3661 GGAAGTGGTT TTTTATCGCC CTGAAGAGGA TGCCGGCGAT GAAAAAGGCT ATGAATCTTT
     3721 TCCTTGGTTT ATCAAACGTG CGCACAGTCC ATCCAGAGGG CTTTACAGTG TACATATCAA
     3781 CCCATATCTC ATTCCCTTCT TTATCGGGTT ACAGAACCGG TTTACGCAGT TTCGGCTTAG
     3841 TGAAACAAAA GAAATCACCA ATCCGTATGC CATGCGTTTA TACGAATCCC TGTGTCAGTA
     3901 TCGTAAGCCG GATGGCTCAG GCATCGTGTC TCTGAAAATC GACTGGATCA TAGAGCGTTA
     3961 CCAGCTGCCT CAAAGTTACC AGCGTATGCC TGACTTCCGC CGCCGCTTCC TGCAGGTCTG
     4021 TGTTAATGAG ATCAACAGCA GAACTCCAAT GCGCCTCTCA TACATTGAGA AAAAGAAAGG
     4081 CCGCCAGACG ACTCATATCG TATTTTCCTT CCGCGATATC ACTTCCATGA CGACAGGATA
     4141 GTCTGAGGGT TATCTGTCAC AGATTTGAGG GTGGTTCGTC ACATTTGTTC TGACCTACTG
     4201 AGGGTAATTT GTCACAGTTT TGCTGTTTCC TTCAGCCTGC ATGGATTTTC TCATACTTTT
     4261 TGAACTGTAA TTTTTAAGGA AGCCAAATTT GAGGGCAGTT TGTCACAGTT GATTTCCTTC
     4321 TCTTTCCCTT CGTCATGTGA CCTGATATCG GGGGTTAGTT CGTCATCATT GATGAGGGTT
     4381 GATTATCACA GTTTATTACT CTGAATTGGC TATCCGCGTG TGTACCTCTA CCTGGAGTTT
     4441 TTCCCACGGT GGATATTTCT TCTTGCGCTG AGCGTAAGAG CTATCTGACA GAACAGTTCT
     4501 TCTTTGCTTC CTCGCCAGTT CGCTCGCTAT GCTCGGTTAC ACGGCTGCGG CGAGCGCTAG
     4561 TGATAATAAG TGACTGAGGT ATGTGGTGTT CTTATCTCCT TTTGTAGTGT TGCTCTTATT
     4621 TTAAACAACT TTGCGGTTTT TTGATGACTT TGCGATTTTG TTGTTGCTTT GCAGTAAATT
     4681 GCAAGATTTA ATAAAAAAAC GCAAAGCAAT GATTAAAGGA TGTTCAGAAT GAAACTCATG
     4741 GAAACACTTA ACCAGTGCAT AAACGCTGGT CATGAAATGA CGAAGGCTAT CGCCATTGCA
     4801 CAGTTTAATG ATGACAGCCC GGAAGCGAGG AAAATAACCC GGCGCTGGAG AATAGGTGAA
     4861 GCAGCGGATT TAGTTGGGGT TTCTTCTCAG GCTATCAGAG ATGCCGAGAA AGCAGGGCGA
     4921 CTACCGCACC CGGATATGGA AATTCGAGGA CGGGTTGAGC AACGTGTTGG TTATACAATT
     4981 GAACAAATTA ATCATATGCG TGATGTGTTT GGTACGCGAT TGCGACGTGC TGAGGACGTA
     5041 TTTCCACCGG TGATCGGGGT TGCTGCCCAT AAAGGTGGCG TTTACAAAAC CTCAGTTTCT
     5101 GTTCATCTTG CTCAGGATCT GGCTCTGAAG GGGCTACGTG TTTTGCTCGT GGAAGGTAAC
     5161 GACCCCCAGG GAACAGCCTC AATGTATCAC GGATGGGTAC CAGATCTTCA TATTCATGCA
     5221 GAAGATACTC TCCTGCCTTT CTATCTTGGG GAAAAGGACG ATGTCACTTA TGCAATAAAG
     5281 CCCACTTGCT GGCCGGGGCT TGACATTATT CCTTCCTGTC TGGCTCTGCA CCGTATTGAA
     5341 ACTGAGTTAA TGGGCAAATT TGATGAAGGT AAACTGCCCA CCGATCCACA CCTGATGCTC
     5401 CGACTGGCCA TTGAAACTGT TGCTCATGAC TATGATGTCA TAGTTATTGA CAGCGCGCCT
     5461 AACCTGGGTA TCGGCACGAT TAATGTCGTA TGTGCTGCTG ATGTGCTGAT TGTTCCCACG
     5521 CCTGCTGAGT TGTTTGACTA CACCTCCGCA CTGCAGTTTT TCGATATGCT TCGTGATCTG
     5581 CTCAAGAACG TTGATCTTAA AGGGTTCGAG CCTGATGTAC GTATTTTGCT TACCAAATAC
     5641 AGCAATAGTA ATGGCTCTCA GTCCCCGTGG ATGGAGGAGC AAATTCGGGA TGCCTGGGGA
     5701 AGCATGGTTC TAAAAAATGT TGTACGTGAA ACGGATGAAG TTGGTAAAGG TCAGATCCGG
     5761 ATGAGAACTG TTTTTGAACA GGCCATTGAT CAACGCAGTT CAACTGGTGC CTGGAGAAAT
     5821 GCTCTTTCTA TTTGGGAACC TGTCTGCAAT GAAATTTTCG ATCGTCTGAT TAAACCACGC
     5881 TGGGAGATTA GATAATGAAG CGTGCGCCTG TTATTCCAAA ACATACGCTC AATACTCAAC
     5941 CGGTTGAAGA TACTTCGTTA TCGACACCAG CTGCCCCGAT GGTGGATTCG TTAATTGCGC
     6001 GCGTAGGAGT AATGGCTCGC GGTAATGCCA TTACTTTGCC TGTATGTGGT CGGGATGTGA
     6061 AGTTTACTCT TGAAGTGCTC CGGGGTGATA GTGTTGAGAA AACCTCTCGG GTATGGTCAG
     6121 GTAATGAACG TGACCAGGAG CTGCTTACTG AGGACGCACT GGATGATCTC ATCCCTTCTT
     6181 TTCTACTGAC TGGTCAACAG ACACCGGCGT TCGGTCGAAG AGTATCTGGT GTCATAGAAA
     6241 TTGCCGATGG GAGTCGCCGT CGTAAAGCTG CTGCACTTAC CGAAAGTGAT TATCGTGTTC
     6301 TGGTTGGCGA GCTGGATGAT GAGCAGATGG CTGCATTATC CAGATTGGGT AACGATTATC
     6361 GCCCAACAAG TGCTTATGAA CGTGGTCAGC GTTATGCAAG CCGATTGCAG AATGAATTTG
     6421 CTGGAAATAT TTCTGCGCTG GCTGATGCGG AAAATATTTC ACGTAAGATT ATTACCCGCT
     6481 GTATCAACAC CGCCAAATTG CCTAAATCAG TTGTTGCTCT TTTTTCTCAC CCCGGTGAAC
     6541 TATCTGCCCG GTCAGGTGAT GCACTTCAAA AAGCCTTTAC AGATAAAGAG GAATTACTTA
     6601 AGCAGCAGGC ATCTAACCTT CATGAGCAGA AAAAAGCTGG GGTGATATTT GAAGCTGAAG
     6661 AAGTTATCAC TCTTTTAACT TCTGTGCTTA AAACGTCATC TGCATCAAGA ACTAGTTTAA
     6721 GCTCACGACA TCAGTTTGCT CCTGGAGCGA CAGTATTGTA TAAGGGCGAT AAAATGGTGC
     6781 TTAACCTGGA CAGGTCACGT GTTCCAACTG AGTGTATAGA GAAAATTGAG GCCATTCTTA
     6841 AGGAACTTGA AAAGCCAGCA CCCTGATGCG ACCACGTTTT AGTCTACGTT TATCTGTCTT
     6901 TACTTAATGT CCTTTGTTAC AGGCCAGAAA GCATAACTGG CCTGAATATT CTCTCTGGGC
     6961 CCACTGTTCC ACTTGTATCG TCGGTCTGAT AATCAGACTG GGACCACGGT CCCACTCGTA
     7021 TCGTCGGTCT GATTATTAGT CTGGGACCAC GGTCCCACTC GTATCGTCGG TCTGATTATT
     7081 AGTCTGGGAC CACGGTCCCA CTCGTATCGT CGGTCTGATA ATCAGACTGG GACCACGGTC
     7141 CCACTCGTAT CGTCGGTCTG ATTATTAGTC TGGGACCATG GTCCCACTCG TATCGTCGGT
     7201 CTGATTATTA GTCTGGGACC ACGGTCCCAC TCGTATCGTC GGTCTGATTA TTAGTCTGGA
     7261 ACCACGGTCC CACTCGTATC GTCGGTCTGA TTATTAGTCT GGGACCACGG TCCCACTCGT
     7321 ATCGTCGGTC TGATTATTAG TCTGGGACCA CGATCCCACT CGTGTTGTCG GTCTGATTAT
     7381 CGGTCTGGGA CCACGGTCCC ACTTGTATTG TCGATCAGAC TATCAGCGTG AGACTACGAT
     7441 TCCATCAATG CCTGTCAAGG GCAAGTATTG ACATGTCGTC GTAACCTGTA GAACGGAGTA
     7501 ACCTCGGTGT GCGGTTGTAT GCCTGCTGTG GATTGCTGCT GTGTCCTGCT TATCCACAAC
     7561 ATTTTGCGCA CGGTTATGTG GACAAAATAC CTGGTTACCC AGGCCGTGCC GGCACGTTAA
     7621 CCGGGCTGCA TCCGATGCAA GTGTGTCGCT GTCGACGCAA GCGGCCGCA 
//

LOCUS       pMOBK-zeo-arsb-M2Nme    9829 bp    DNA     circular     29-APR-2018
DEFINITION  Synthetic construct.
ACCESSION   POC1403
COMMENT     
FEATURES             Location/Qualifiers
     promoter        1109..1143
                     /label="J23100"
     CDS             1169..1819
                     /label="M2.NmeMC58II"
     CDS             2012..2386
                     /label="ZeoR"
     CDS             3627..4421
                     /label="KanR"
     rep_origin      4426..9816
                     /label="oriF"
ORIGIN      
        1 CACTCTGTGA AGACAATGCC TTCTGTTACC CATCCAATTG TTCAAAATTC TTGCTGATGA
       61 AACCCGTCTG GGCATCGTTT TACTGCTCAG CGAACTGGGA GAGTTATGCG TCTGCGATCT
      121 CTGCACTGCT CTCGACCAGT CGCAGCCCAA GATCTCCCGC CACCTGGCAT TGCTGCGTGA
      181 AAGCGGGCTA TTGCTGGACC GCAAGCAAGG TAAGTGGGTT CATTACCGCT TATCACCGCA
      241 TATTCCAGCA TGGGCGGCGA AAATTATTGA TGAGGCCTGG CGATGTGAAC AGGAAAAGGT
      301 TCAGGCGATT GTCCGCAACC TGGCTCGACA AAACTGTTCC GGGGACAGTA AGAACATTTG
      361 CAGTTAAAAA TTTAGCTAAA CACATATGAA TTTTCAGATG TGTTTTATCC GGGAGGCATT
      421 ATGTTACTGG CAGGCGCTAT CTTTGTCCTG ACCATCGTAT TGGTTATCTG GCAGCCGAAA
      481 GGTTTAGGCA TCGGCTGGAG TGCAACGCTC GGCGCAGTAC TGGCGTTAGT TACGGGCGTG
      541 GTCCATCCGG GTGATATTCC GGTGGTGTGG AATATCGTCT GGAACGCGAC GGCTGCGTTT
      601 ATCGCCGTCA TTATCATCAG CCTGCTGCTG GATGAGTCCG GCTTTTTTGA ATGGGCGGCG
      661 CTGCACGTCT CACGCTGGGG TAATGGTCGT GGTCGCTTGC TGTTTACCTG GATTGTCCTG
      721 CTCGGTGCTG CCGTTGCCGC CCTGTTTGCC AATGATGGCG CGGCGCTTAT TTTGACACCG
      781 ATTGTCATCG CCATGCTGCT GGCTTTAGGG TTCAGTAAAG GCACTACGCT GGCGTTCGTG
      841 ATGGCGGCCG GATTCATTGC CGATACCGCC AGCCTGCCGC TTATTGTCTC CAACCTGGTG
      901 AATATCGTTT CCGCTGATTT CTTTGGCCTC GGCTTTCGCG AATACGCCTC GGTGATGGTG
      961 CCGGTGGATA TCGCCGCGAT TGTTGCCACG CTGGTGATGT TACATCTCTA TTTTCGCAAA
     1021 GATATTCCGC AGAACTACGA TATGGCGCTG CTGAAATCTC CCGCAGAAGC GATCAAAGAT
     1081 CCTGCTACGT TCAAAACTGG GCAAGGAGTT GACGGCTAGC TCAGTCCTAG GTACAGTGCT
     1141 AGCTACTAGA GAAAGAGGAG AAATACATAT GATCACAATC TCAAACGAAG ATAATATGAT
     1201 CCTGATGAGT CGCTATCCAG ACAAGTACTT TGACCTGGCC ATTGTTGACC CCCCTTATGG
     1261 AATCTTGAAC AAAACTAAAC GCGGTGGAGA TTATAAATTC AACATGAACG AATACAGCCA
     1321 GTGGGATATT AAACCTGACC AGACCTACTT CAACGAGTTA TTTCGCGTTA GCAAGAATCA
     1381 GATTATTTGG GGGGGCAACT ATTTTGGAGA ATTGTGGTTA CGTAGCGAAT ATAATAAGGG
     1441 CTTCATTATC TGGGACAAGA ACCAACCGGA AACCTTAAAC AATTTTTCGA TGGCAGAAAT
     1501 GGCCTGGTCA AGTTTCGATC GCCCATCGAA GATTTTTCGC TTCAGTGTTC GTAAAAACCG
     1561 CAACAAGACA CATCCGACGC AGAAGCCAGT AGAGCTTTAC CAATGGTTAT TGAAGATGTA
     1621 CGCAAAACAG GGTGATAAAA TTTTGGATAC ACACCTGGGA TCTGGGACTT TAGCGATTGC
     1681 ATGTTGTATT GCCCAATTTG ATTTAACAGC GTGTGAGATT AACTCTGATT ATTACCAGCA
     1741 GTCCATCGAG AAGATTAAGA ACAACTTGCC CGAAGCACGC ATTTCCTTTG GCCACCCTGG
     1801 CTACTGTATC ATCGAATAAC GCTACTAACT GTCTATGCCT GGGAAAGGGT GGGCAGGAGA
     1861 TGGGGCAGTG CAGGAAAAGT GGCACTATGA ACCCTGCAGC CCTAGTTTGA CAATTAATCA
     1921 TTGGCATAGT ATATCTGCAT AGTATAATAC AACTCACTAT AGCAATTGTA CTAACCTTCT
     1981 TCTCTTTCCT CTCCTGACAG GAGGAGCCAT CATGGCCAAG TTGACCAGTG CCGTTCCGGT
     2041 GCTCACCGCG CGCGACGTCG CCGGAGCGGT CGAGTTCTGG ACCGACCGGC TCGGGTTCTC
     2101 CCGGGACTTC GTGGAGGACG ACTTCGCCGG TGTGGTCCGG GACGACGTGA CCCTGTTCAT
     2161 CAGCGCGGTC CAGGACCAGG TGGTGCCGGA CAACACCCTG GCCTGGGTGT GGGTGCGCGG
     2221 CCTGGACGAG CTGTACGCCG AGTGGTCGGA GGTCGTGTCC ACGAACTTCC GGGACGCCTC
     2281 CGGGCCGGCC ATGACCGAGA TCGGCGAGCA GCCGTGGGGG CGGGAGTTCG CCCTGCGCGA
     2341 CCCGGCCGGC AACTGCGTGC ACTTTGTGGC AGAGGAGCAG GACTGATTAC CTGTAACAGA
     2401 GCATTAGCGC AAGGTGATTT TTGTCTTCTT GCGCTAATTT TTTCTGGGTT GTTTTACTGC
     2461 TTCTGCTGGT GGGATTTTTC GTCCTGGAAC CGCTCGGCAT TCCGGTGAGC GCCATTGCAG
     2521 CTGTGGGCGC GCTGATATTA TTTGTCGTCG CTAAACGCGG TCATGCGATT AATACGGGTA
     2581 AAGTCCTGCG CGGTGCCCCC TGGCAGATTG TCATCTTCTC GCTCGGCATG TATCTGGTGG
     2641 TTTATGGCCT GCGCAATGCC GGATTAACGG AATATCTTTC TGGCGTACTC AACGTGCTGG
     2701 CGGATAACGG CCTGTGGGCC GCGACGCTCG GCACCGGATT CCTCACCGCC TTCCTCTCTT
     2761 CTATTATGAA CAATATGCCG ACGGTACTGG TTGGCGCGTT GTCCATTGAT GGCAGCACGG
     2821 CATCTGGCGT TATCAAAGAA GCGATGGTTT ATGCCAATGT GATTGGCTGC GATTTGGGAC
     2881 CGAAAATTAC CCCAATTGGT AGCCTGGCTA CGCTACTCTG GCTGCACGTA CTTTCGCAGA
     2941 AGAATATGAC TATCAGCTGG GGATATTACT TCCGTACAGG GATTATCATG ACCCTGCCTG
     3001 TGCTGTTTGT GACGCTGGCT GCGCTGGCGC TACGTCTCTC TTTCACTTTG TAATGAGATA
     3061 CTGATATGAG CAACATTACC ATTTATCACA ACCCGGCCTG CGGCACGTCG CGTAATACGC
     3121 TGGAGATGAT CCGCAACAGC GGCACAGAAC CGACTATTAT CCATTATCTG GAAACTCCGC
     3181 CAACGCGCGA TGAACTGGTC AAACTCATTG CCGATATGGG GATTTCCGTA CGCGCGCTGC
     3241 TGCGTAAAAA CGTCGAACCG TATGAGGAGC TGGGCCTTGC GGAAGATAAA TTTACTGACG
     3301 ATCGGTTAAT CGACTTTATG CTTCAGCACC CGATTCTGAT TAATCGCCCG ATTGTGGTGA
     3361 CGCCGCTGGG AACTCGCCTG TGCCGCCCTT CAGAAGTGGT GCTGGAAATT CTGCCAGATG
     3421 CGCAAAAAGG CGCATTCTCC AAGGAAGATG GCGAGAAAGT GGTTGATGAA GCGGGTAAGC
     3481 GCCTGCAGAT TGTCTTCACG AAGTGTGCGG CCGCCTTCGT GCGCGGAACC CCTATTTGTT
     3541 TATTTTTCTA AATACATTCA AATATGTATC CGCTCATGAG ACAATAACCC TGATAAATGC
     3601 TTCAATAATA TTGAAAAAGG AAGAGTATGG CTAAAATGAG AATATCACCG GAATTGAAAA
     3661 AACTGATCGA AAAATACCGC TGCGTAAAAG ATACGGAAGG AATGTCTCCT GCTAAGGTAT
     3721 ATAAGCTGGT GGGAGAAAAT GAAAACCTAT ATTTAAAAAT GACGGACAGC CGGTATAAAG
     3781 GGACCACCTA TGATGTGGAA CGGGAAAAGG ACATGATGCT ATGGCTGGAA GGAAAGCTGC
     3841 CTGTTCCAAA GGTCCTGCAC TTTGAACGGC ATGATGGCTG GAGCAATCTG CTCATGAGTG
     3901 AGGCCGATGG CGTCCTTTGC TCGGAAGAGT ATGAAGATGA ACAAAGCCCT GAAAAGATTA
     3961 TCGAGCTGTA TGCGGAGTGC ATCAGGCTCT TTCACTCCAT CGACATATCG GATTGTCCCT
     4021 ATACGAATAG CTTAGACAGC CGCTTAGCCG AATTGGATTA CTTACTGAAT AACGATCTGG
     4081 CCGATGTGGA TTGCGAAAAC TGGGAAGAGG ACACTCCATT TAAAGATCCG CGCGAGCTGT
     4141 ATGATTTTTT AAAGACGGAA AAGCCCGAAG AGGAACTTGT CTTTTCCCAC GGCGACCTGG
     4201 GAGACAGCAA CATCTTTGTG AAAGATGGCA AAGTAAGTGG CTTTATTGAT CTTGGGAGAA
     4261 GCGGCAGGGC GGACAAGTGG TATGACATTG CCTTCTGCGT CCGGTCGCTC AGGGAGGATA
     4321 TCGGGGAAGA ACAGTATGTC GAGCTATTTT TTGACTTACT GGGGATCAAG CCTGATTGGG
     4381 AGAAAATAAA ATATTATATT TTACTGGATG AATTGTTTTA GGAGCTGGAG CGGCGTAACC
     4441 GTCGCACAGG AAGGACAGAG AAAGCGCGGA TCTGGGAAGT GACGGACAGA ACGGTCAGGA
     4501 CCTGGATTGG GGAGGCGGTT GCCGCCGCTG CTGCTGACGG TGTGACGTTC TCTGTTCCGG
     4561 TCACACCACA TACGTTCCGC CATTCCTATG CGATGCACAT GCTGTATGCC GGTATACCGC
     4621 TGAAAGTTCT GCAAAGCCTG ATGGGACATA AGTCCATCAG TTCAACGGAA GTCTACACGA
     4681 AGGTTTTTGC GCTGGATGTG GCTGCCCGGC TCCGGGTGCA GTTTGCGATG CCGGAGTCTG
     4741 ATGCGGTTGC GATGCTGAAA CAATTATCCT GAGAATAAAT GCCTTGGCCT TTATATGGAA
     4801 ATGTGGAACT GAGTGGATAT GCTGTTTTTG TCTGTTAAAC AGAGAAGCTG GCTGTTATCC
     4861 ACTGAGAAGC GAACGAAACA GTCGGGAAAA TCTCCCATTA TCGTAGAGAT CCGCATTATT
     4921 AATCTCAGGA GCCTGTGTAG CGTTTATAGG AAGTAGTGTT CTGTCATGAT GCCTGCAAGC
     4981 GGTAACGAAA ACGATTTGAA TATGCCTTCA GGAACAATAG AAATCTTCGT GCGGTGTTAC
     5041 GTTGAAGTGG AGCGGATTAT GTCAGCAATG GACAGAACAA CCTAATGAAC ACAGAACCAT
     5101 GATGTGGTCT GTCCTTTTAC AGCCAGTAGT GCTCGCCGCA GTCGAGCGAC AGGGCGAAGC
     5161 CCTCGAGTGA GCGAGGAAGC ACCAGGGAAC AGCACTTATA TATTCTGCTT ACACACGATG
     5221 CCTGAAAAAA CTTCCCTTGG GGTTATCCAC TTATCCACGG GGATATTTTT ATAATTATTT
     5281 TTTTTATAGT TTTTAGATCT TCTTTTTTAG AGCGCCTTGT AGGCCTTTAT CCATGCTGGT
     5341 TCTAGAGAAG GTGTTGTGAC AAATTGCCCT TTCAGTGTGA CAAATCACCC TCAAATGACA
     5401 GTCCTGTCTG TGACAAATTG CCCTTAACCC TGTGACAAAT TGCCCTCAGA AGAAGCTGTT
     5461 TTTTCACAAA GTTATCCCTG CTTATTGACT CTTTTTTATT TAGTGTGACA ATCTAAAAAC
     5521 TTGTCACACT TCACATGGAT CTGTCATGGC GGAAACAGCG GTTATCAATC ACAAGAAACG
     5581 TAAAAATAGC CCGCGAATCG TCCAGTCAAA CGACCTCACT GAGGCGGCAT ATAGTCTCTC
     5641 CCGGGATCAA AAACGTATGC TGTATCTGTT CGTTGACCAG ATCAGAAAAT CTGATGGCAC
     5701 CCTACAGGAA CATGACGGTA TCTGCGAGAT CCATGTTGCT AAATATGCTG AAATATTCGG
     5761 ATTGACCTCT GCGGAAGCCA GTAAGGATAT ACGGCAGGCA TTGAAGAGTT TCGCGGGGAA
     5821 GGAAGTGGTT TTTTATCGCC CTGAAGAGGA TGCCGGCGAT GAAAAAGGCT ATGAATCTTT
     5881 TCCTTGGTTT ATCAAACGTG CGCACAGTCC ATCCAGAGGG CTTTACAGTG TACATATCAA
     5941 CCCATATCTC ATTCCCTTCT TTATCGGGTT ACAGAACCGG TTTACGCAGT TTCGGCTTAG
     6001 TGAAACAAAA GAAATCACCA ATCCGTATGC CATGCGTTTA TACGAATCCC TGTGTCAGTA
     6061 TCGTAAGCCG GATGGCTCAG GCATCGTGTC TCTGAAAATC GACTGGATCA TAGAGCGTTA
     6121 CCAGCTGCCT CAAAGTTACC AGCGTATGCC TGACTTCCGC CGCCGCTTCC TGCAGGTCTG
     6181 TGTTAATGAG ATCAACAGCA GAACTCCAAT GCGCCTCTCA TACATTGAGA AAAAGAAAGG
     6241 CCGCCAGACG ACTCATATCG TATTTTCCTT CCGCGATATC ACTTCCATGA CGACAGGATA
     6301 GTCTGAGGGT TATCTGTCAC AGATTTGAGG GTGGTTCGTC ACATTTGTTC TGACCTACTG
     6361 AGGGTAATTT GTCACAGTTT TGCTGTTTCC TTCAGCCTGC ATGGATTTTC TCATACTTTT
     6421 TGAACTGTAA TTTTTAAGGA AGCCAAATTT GAGGGCAGTT TGTCACAGTT GATTTCCTTC
     6481 TCTTTCCCTT CGTCATGTGA CCTGATATCG GGGGTTAGTT CGTCATCATT GATGAGGGTT
     6541 GATTATCACA GTTTATTACT CTGAATTGGC TATCCGCGTG TGTACCTCTA CCTGGAGTTT
     6601 TTCCCACGGT GGATATTTCT TCTTGCGCTG AGCGTAAGAG CTATCTGACA GAACAGTTCT
     6661 TCTTTGCTTC CTCGCCAGTT CGCTCGCTAT GCTCGGTTAC ACGGCTGCGG CGAGCGCTAG
     6721 TGATAATAAG TGACTGAGGT ATGTGGTGTT CTTATCTCCT TTTGTAGTGT TGCTCTTATT
     6781 TTAAACAACT TTGCGGTTTT TTGATGACTT TGCGATTTTG TTGTTGCTTT GCAGTAAATT
     6841 GCAAGATTTA ATAAAAAAAC GCAAAGCAAT GATTAAAGGA TGTTCAGAAT GAAACTCATG
     6901 GAAACACTTA ACCAGTGCAT AAACGCTGGT CATGAAATGA CGAAGGCTAT CGCCATTGCA
     6961 CAGTTTAATG ATGACAGCCC GGAAGCGAGG AAAATAACCC GGCGCTGGAG AATAGGTGAA
     7021 GCAGCGGATT TAGTTGGGGT TTCTTCTCAG GCTATCAGAG ATGCCGAGAA AGCAGGGCGA
     7081 CTACCGCACC CGGATATGGA AATTCGAGGA CGGGTTGAGC AACGTGTTGG TTATACAATT
     7141 GAACAAATTA ATCATATGCG TGATGTGTTT GGTACGCGAT TGCGACGTGC TGAGGACGTA
     7201 TTTCCACCGG TGATCGGGGT TGCTGCCCAT AAAGGTGGCG TTTACAAAAC CTCAGTTTCT
     7261 GTTCATCTTG CTCAGGATCT GGCTCTGAAG GGGCTACGTG TTTTGCTCGT GGAAGGTAAC
     7321 GACCCCCAGG GAACAGCCTC AATGTATCAC GGATGGGTAC CAGATCTTCA TATTCATGCA
     7381 GAAGATACTC TCCTGCCTTT CTATCTTGGG GAAAAGGACG ATGTCACTTA TGCAATAAAG
     7441 CCCACTTGCT GGCCGGGGCT TGACATTATT CCTTCCTGTC TGGCTCTGCA CCGTATTGAA
     7501 ACTGAGTTAA TGGGCAAATT TGATGAAGGT AAACTGCCCA CCGATCCACA CCTGATGCTC
     7561 CGACTGGCCA TTGAAACTGT TGCTCATGAC TATGATGTCA TAGTTATTGA CAGCGCGCCT
     7621 AACCTGGGTA TCGGCACGAT TAATGTCGTA TGTGCTGCTG ATGTGCTGAT TGTTCCCACG
     7681 CCTGCTGAGT TGTTTGACTA CACCTCCGCA CTGCAGTTTT TCGATATGCT TCGTGATCTG
     7741 CTCAAGAACG TTGATCTTAA AGGGTTCGAG CCTGATGTAC GTATTTTGCT TACCAAATAC
     7801 AGCAATAGTA ATGGCTCTCA GTCCCCGTGG ATGGAGGAGC AAATTCGGGA TGCCTGGGGA
     7861 AGCATGGTTC TAAAAAATGT TGTACGTGAA ACGGATGAAG TTGGTAAAGG TCAGATCCGG
     7921 ATGAGAACTG TTTTTGAACA GGCCATTGAT CAACGCAGTT CAACTGGTGC CTGGAGAAAT
     7981 GCTCTTTCTA TTTGGGAACC TGTCTGCAAT GAAATTTTCG ATCGTCTGAT TAAACCACGC
     8041 TGGGAGATTA GATAATGAAG CGTGCGCCTG TTATTCCAAA ACATACGCTC AATACTCAAC
     8101 CGGTTGAAGA TACTTCGTTA TCGACACCAG CTGCCCCGAT GGTGGATTCG TTAATTGCGC
     8161 GCGTAGGAGT AATGGCTCGC GGTAATGCCA TTACTTTGCC TGTATGTGGT CGGGATGTGA
     8221 AGTTTACTCT TGAAGTGCTC CGGGGTGATA GTGTTGAGAA AACCTCTCGG GTATGGTCAG
     8281 GTAATGAACG TGACCAGGAG CTGCTTACTG AGGACGCACT GGATGATCTC ATCCCTTCTT
     8341 TTCTACTGAC TGGTCAACAG ACACCGGCGT TCGGTCGAAG AGTATCTGGT GTCATAGAAA
     8401 TTGCCGATGG GAGTCGCCGT CGTAAAGCTG CTGCACTTAC CGAAAGTGAT TATCGTGTTC
     8461 TGGTTGGCGA GCTGGATGAT GAGCAGATGG CTGCATTATC CAGATTGGGT AACGATTATC
     8521 GCCCAACAAG TGCTTATGAA CGTGGTCAGC GTTATGCAAG CCGATTGCAG AATGAATTTG
     8581 CTGGAAATAT TTCTGCGCTG GCTGATGCGG AAAATATTTC ACGTAAGATT ATTACCCGCT
     8641 GTATCAACAC CGCCAAATTG CCTAAATCAG TTGTTGCTCT TTTTTCTCAC CCCGGTGAAC
     8701 TATCTGCCCG GTCAGGTGAT GCACTTCAAA AAGCCTTTAC AGATAAAGAG GAATTACTTA
     8761 AGCAGCAGGC ATCTAACCTT CATGAGCAGA AAAAAGCTGG GGTGATATTT GAAGCTGAAG
     8821 AAGTTATCAC TCTTTTAACT TCTGTGCTTA AAACGTCATC TGCATCAAGA ACTAGTTTAA
     8881 GCTCACGACA TCAGTTTGCT CCTGGAGCGA CAGTATTGTA TAAGGGCGAT AAAATGGTGC
     8941 TTAACCTGGA CAGGTCACGT GTTCCAACTG AGTGTATAGA GAAAATTGAG GCCATTCTTA
     9001 AGGAACTTGA AAAGCCAGCA CCCTGATGCG ACCACGTTTT AGTCTACGTT TATCTGTCTT
     9061 TACTTAATGT CCTTTGTTAC AGGCCAGAAA GCATAACTGG CCTGAATATT CTCTCTGGGC
     9121 CCACTGTTCC ACTTGTATCG TCGGTCTGAT AATCAGACTG GGACCACGGT CCCACTCGTA
     9181 TCGTCGGTCT GATTATTAGT CTGGGACCAC GGTCCCACTC GTATCGTCGG TCTGATTATT
     9241 AGTCTGGGAC CACGGTCCCA CTCGTATCGT CGGTCTGATA ATCAGACTGG GACCACGGTC
     9301 CCACTCGTAT CGTCGGTCTG ATTATTAGTC TGGGACCATG GTCCCACTCG TATCGTCGGT
     9361 CTGATTATTA GTCTGGGACC ACGGTCCCAC TCGTATCGTC GGTCTGATTA TTAGTCTGGA
     9421 ACCACGGTCC CACTCGTATC GTCGGTCTGA TTATTAGTCT GGGACCACGG TCCCACTCGT
     9481 ATCGTCGGTC TGATTATTAG TCTGGGACCA CGATCCCACT CGTGTTGTCG GTCTGATTAT
     9541 CGGTCTGGGA CCACGGTCCC ACTTGTATTG TCGATCAGAC TATCAGCGTG AGACTACGAT
     9601 TCCATCAATG CCTGTCAAGG GCAAGTATTG ACATGTCGTC GTAACCTGTA GAACGGAGTA
     9661 ACCTCGGTGT GCGGTTGTAT GCCTGCTGTG GATTGCTGCT GTGTCCTGCT TATCCACAAC
     9721 ATTTTGCGCA CGGTTATGTG GACAAAATAC CTGGTTACCC AGGCCGTGCC GGCACGTTAA
     9781 CCGGGCTGCA TCCGATGCAA GTGTGTCGCT GTCGACGCAA GCGGCCGCA 
//

LOCUS       pMOBK-zeo-arsb-MOsp    10246 bp    DNA     circular     29-APR-2018
DEFINITION  Synthetic construct.
ACCESSION   POC1402
COMMENT     
FEATURES             Location/Qualifiers
     promoter        1109..1143
                     /label="J23100"
     CDS             1169..2236
                     /label="M.Osp807II"
     CDS             2429..2803
                     /label="ZeoR"
     CDS             4044..4838
                     /label="KanR"
     rep_origin      4843..10233
                     /label="oriF"
ORIGIN      
        1 CACTCTGTGA AGACAATGCC TTCTGTTACC CATCCAATTG TTCAAAATTC TTGCTGATGA
       61 AACCCGTCTG GGCATCGTTT TACTGCTCAG CGAACTGGGA GAGTTATGCG TCTGCGATCT
      121 CTGCACTGCT CTCGACCAGT CGCAGCCCAA GATCTCCCGC CACCTGGCAT TGCTGCGTGA
      181 AAGCGGGCTA TTGCTGGACC GCAAGCAAGG TAAGTGGGTT CATTACCGCT TATCACCGCA
      241 TATTCCAGCA TGGGCGGCGA AAATTATTGA TGAGGCCTGG CGATGTGAAC AGGAAAAGGT
      301 TCAGGCGATT GTCCGCAACC TGGCTCGACA AAACTGTTCC GGGGACAGTA AGAACATTTG
      361 CAGTTAAAAA TTTAGCTAAA CACATATGAA TTTTCAGATG TGTTTTATCC GGGAGGCATT
      421 ATGTTACTGG CAGGCGCTAT CTTTGTCCTG ACCATCGTAT TGGTTATCTG GCAGCCGAAA
      481 GGTTTAGGCA TCGGCTGGAG TGCAACGCTC GGCGCAGTAC TGGCGTTAGT TACGGGCGTG
      541 GTCCATCCGG GTGATATTCC GGTGGTGTGG AATATCGTCT GGAACGCGAC GGCTGCGTTT
      601 ATCGCCGTCA TTATCATCAG CCTGCTGCTG GATGAGTCCG GCTTTTTTGA ATGGGCGGCG
      661 CTGCACGTCT CACGCTGGGG TAATGGTCGT GGTCGCTTGC TGTTTACCTG GATTGTCCTG
      721 CTCGGTGCTG CCGTTGCCGC CCTGTTTGCC AATGATGGCG CGGCGCTTAT TTTGACACCG
      781 ATTGTCATCG CCATGCTGCT GGCTTTAGGG TTCAGTAAAG GCACTACGCT GGCGTTCGTG
      841 ATGGCGGCCG GATTCATTGC CGATACCGCC AGCCTGCCGC TTATTGTCTC CAACCTGGTG
      901 AATATCGTTT CCGCTGATTT CTTTGGCCTC GGCTTTCGCG AATACGCCTC GGTGATGGTG
      961 CCGGTGGATA TCGCCGCGAT TGTTGCCACG CTGGTGATGT TACATCTCTA TTTTCGCAAA
     1021 GATATTCCGC AGAACTACGA TATGGCGCTG CTGAAATCTC CCGCAGAAGC GATCAAAGAT
     1081 CCTGCTACGT TCAAAACTGG GCAAGGAGTT GACGGCTAGC TCAGTCCTAG GTACAGTGCT
     1141 AGCTACTAGA GAAAGAGGAG AAATACATAT GGCAAAGAAG GACACAAACC TTAAGCTTTC
     1201 CCACCTTTAT AAGGGTAACG TATCGGAAGT CTACGGGCGC TGGCCTAGTC CGGACTTAAT
     1261 TGTATCGGAT GGGGCATACG GTGTTCGTGG ATTTCGCGGG GACACCGTTG ACGCTGCCGG
     1321 GTTGACGGAC TGGTATAAGC CACACGTGCT GGCGTGGGCC AAAGCGGCCA AGCCTTCCAC
     1381 TTCTTTGTGG TTTTGGAACA CAGAAGTAGG CTGGGCCACG GTCCACCCTT TATTATTGTC
     1441 CACCGGATGG GAATACGTGC AGTTAGCTGT CTGGGATAAA GGACTGGCGC ACATTGCCGG
     1501 CAATGTTAAC GGGAAAACAA TCCGTCAATT GCCCGTGGTA ACAGAGGTGG CGGCCCTTTA
     1561 TCGCCGTACG GTGTACCTGG AAACTGGAGA CGGACTTACA TTAAACGCAA AGTCATGGTT
     1621 GCGCGCAGAG TGGCGTCGCT CGGGCCTGTC CCTTTCAAAG TCGAATGAAG CGTGTGGTGT
     1681 GAAGAACGCT GCGACCCGTA AATATTTGAC AGCAGACTGG CTGTGGTACT GGCCGCCTGG
     1741 TGACGCGGTC CAAAAGATGG CGGAGTACTG CATGCAATAT GGTAAAAAAA CTTCTTGGCC
     1801 CTATTTCAGT CTGGATGGCA AAACTATGAT TTCAGCTCAT GATTGGGATA GTTTACGCAC
     1861 TACATGGAAT CACCGCAATG GAGTCACAAA CGTGTGGAGC CGTCCGCCGT TGGCCGATAG
     1921 TGAGCGTTTG AAAGGGACAA TGGAACGCTC CGCACCTCGC ACGTATAAAC CCACCAAACA
     1981 GTCAGCAGCA CATCTGAACC AAAAGCCCCT GGACCTGATG CTTACTCAGG TAGCAGCAGC
     2041 CAGTAATGTC GGCGATACAG TCTGGGAACC ATTTGGAGGT CTGTGCTCGG CTAGTGTGGC
     2101 ATCGTCATTA CTTGGTCGCC GCAGTTACGC TGCAGAAATT GACGACACAT TTTACAAGTT
     2161 AGCAGCGGCC CGCCTGAATG AGGCAAATGC CTATTTTGAA TCGAACGGTG TTTACGAGTT
     2221 TAAAGAAGGG GAATAACGCT ACTAACTGTC TATGCCTGGG AAAGGGTGGG CAGGAGATGG
     2281 GGCAGTGCAG GAAAAGTGGC ACTATGAACC CTGCAGCCCT AGTTTGACAA TTAATCATTG
     2341 GCATAGTATA TCTGCATAGT ATAATACAAC TCACTATAGC AATTGTACTA ACCTTCTTCT
     2401 CTTTCCTCTC CTGACAGGAG GAGCCATCAT GGCCAAGTTG ACCAGTGCCG TTCCGGTGCT
     2461 CACCGCGCGC GACGTCGCCG GAGCGGTCGA GTTCTGGACC GACCGGCTCG GGTTCTCCCG
     2521 GGACTTCGTG GAGGACGACT TCGCCGGTGT GGTCCGGGAC GACGTGACCC TGTTCATCAG
     2581 CGCGGTCCAG GACCAGGTGG TGCCGGACAA CACCCTGGCC TGGGTGTGGG TGCGCGGCCT
     2641 GGACGAGCTG TACGCCGAGT GGTCGGAGGT CGTGTCCACG AACTTCCGGG ACGCCTCCGG
     2701 GCCGGCCATG ACCGAGATCG GCGAGCAGCC GTGGGGGCGG GAGTTCGCCC TGCGCGACCC
     2761 GGCCGGCAAC TGCGTGCACT TTGTGGCAGA GGAGCAGGAC TGATTACCTG TAACAGAGCA
     2821 TTAGCGCAAG GTGATTTTTG TCTTCTTGCG CTAATTTTTT CTGGGTTGTT TTACTGCTTC
     2881 TGCTGGTGGG ATTTTTCGTC CTGGAACCGC TCGGCATTCC GGTGAGCGCC ATTGCAGCTG
     2941 TGGGCGCGCT GATATTATTT GTCGTCGCTA AACGCGGTCA TGCGATTAAT ACGGGTAAAG
     3001 TCCTGCGCGG TGCCCCCTGG CAGATTGTCA TCTTCTCGCT CGGCATGTAT CTGGTGGTTT
     3061 ATGGCCTGCG CAATGCCGGA TTAACGGAAT ATCTTTCTGG CGTACTCAAC GTGCTGGCGG
     3121 ATAACGGCCT GTGGGCCGCG ACGCTCGGCA CCGGATTCCT CACCGCCTTC CTCTCTTCTA
     3181 TTATGAACAA TATGCCGACG GTACTGGTTG GCGCGTTGTC CATTGATGGC AGCACGGCAT
     3241 CTGGCGTTAT CAAAGAAGCG ATGGTTTATG CCAATGTGAT TGGCTGCGAT TTGGGACCGA
     3301 AAATTACCCC AATTGGTAGC CTGGCTACGC TACTCTGGCT GCACGTACTT TCGCAGAAGA
     3361 ATATGACTAT CAGCTGGGGA TATTACTTCC GTACAGGGAT TATCATGACC CTGCCTGTGC
     3421 TGTTTGTGAC GCTGGCTGCG CTGGCGCTAC GTCTCTCTTT CACTTTGTAA TGAGATACTG
     3481 ATATGAGCAA CATTACCATT TATCACAACC CGGCCTGCGG CACGTCGCGT AATACGCTGG
     3541 AGATGATCCG CAACAGCGGC ACAGAACCGA CTATTATCCA TTATCTGGAA ACTCCGCCAA
     3601 CGCGCGATGA ACTGGTCAAA CTCATTGCCG ATATGGGGAT TTCCGTACGC GCGCTGCTGC
     3661 GTAAAAACGT CGAACCGTAT GAGGAGCTGG GCCTTGCGGA AGATAAATTT ACTGACGATC
     3721 GGTTAATCGA CTTTATGCTT CAGCACCCGA TTCTGATTAA TCGCCCGATT GTGGTGACGC
     3781 CGCTGGGAAC TCGCCTGTGC CGCCCTTCAG AAGTGGTGCT GGAAATTCTG CCAGATGCGC
     3841 AAAAAGGCGC ATTCTCCAAG GAAGATGGCG AGAAAGTGGT TGATGAAGCG GGTAAGCGCC
     3901 TGCAGATTGT CTTCACGAAG TGTGCGGCCG CCTTCGTGCG CGGAACCCCT ATTTGTTTAT
     3961 TTTTCTAAAT ACATTCAAAT ATGTATCCGC TCATGAGACA ATAACCCTGA TAAATGCTTC
     4021 AATAATATTG AAAAAGGAAG AGTATGGCTA AAATGAGAAT ATCACCGGAA TTGAAAAAAC
     4081 TGATCGAAAA ATACCGCTGC GTAAAAGATA CGGAAGGAAT GTCTCCTGCT AAGGTATATA
     4141 AGCTGGTGGG AGAAAATGAA AACCTATATT TAAAAATGAC GGACAGCCGG TATAAAGGGA
     4201 CCACCTATGA TGTGGAACGG GAAAAGGACA TGATGCTATG GCTGGAAGGA AAGCTGCCTG
     4261 TTCCAAAGGT CCTGCACTTT GAACGGCATG ATGGCTGGAG CAATCTGCTC ATGAGTGAGG
     4321 CCGATGGCGT CCTTTGCTCG GAAGAGTATG AAGATGAACA AAGCCCTGAA AAGATTATCG
     4381 AGCTGTATGC GGAGTGCATC AGGCTCTTTC ACTCCATCGA CATATCGGAT TGTCCCTATA
     4441 CGAATAGCTT AGACAGCCGC TTAGCCGAAT TGGATTACTT ACTGAATAAC GATCTGGCCG
     4501 ATGTGGATTG CGAAAACTGG GAAGAGGACA CTCCATTTAA AGATCCGCGC GAGCTGTATG
     4561 ATTTTTTAAA GACGGAAAAG CCCGAAGAGG AACTTGTCTT TTCCCACGGC GACCTGGGAG
     4621 ACAGCAACAT CTTTGTGAAA GATGGCAAAG TAAGTGGCTT TATTGATCTT GGGAGAAGCG
     4681 GCAGGGCGGA CAAGTGGTAT GACATTGCCT TCTGCGTCCG GTCGCTCAGG GAGGATATCG
     4741 GGGAAGAACA GTATGTCGAG CTATTTTTTG ACTTACTGGG GATCAAGCCT GATTGGGAGA
     4801 AAATAAAATA TTATATTTTA CTGGATGAAT TGTTTTAGGA GCTGGAGCGG CGTAACCGTC
     4861 GCACAGGAAG GACAGAGAAA GCGCGGATCT GGGAAGTGAC GGACAGAACG GTCAGGACCT
     4921 GGATTGGGGA GGCGGTTGCC GCCGCTGCTG CTGACGGTGT GACGTTCTCT GTTCCGGTCA
     4981 CACCACATAC GTTCCGCCAT TCCTATGCGA TGCACATGCT GTATGCCGGT ATACCGCTGA
     5041 AAGTTCTGCA AAGCCTGATG GGACATAAGT CCATCAGTTC AACGGAAGTC TACACGAAGG
     5101 TTTTTGCGCT GGATGTGGCT GCCCGGCTCC GGGTGCAGTT TGCGATGCCG GAGTCTGATG
     5161 CGGTTGCGAT GCTGAAACAA TTATCCTGAG AATAAATGCC TTGGCCTTTA TATGGAAATG
     5221 TGGAACTGAG TGGATATGCT GTTTTTGTCT GTTAAACAGA GAAGCTGGCT GTTATCCACT
     5281 GAGAAGCGAA CGAAACAGTC GGGAAAATCT CCCATTATCG TAGAGATCCG CATTATTAAT
     5341 CTCAGGAGCC TGTGTAGCGT TTATAGGAAG TAGTGTTCTG TCATGATGCC TGCAAGCGGT
     5401 AACGAAAACG ATTTGAATAT GCCTTCAGGA ACAATAGAAA TCTTCGTGCG GTGTTACGTT
     5461 GAAGTGGAGC GGATTATGTC AGCAATGGAC AGAACAACCT AATGAACACA GAACCATGAT
     5521 GTGGTCTGTC CTTTTACAGC CAGTAGTGCT CGCCGCAGTC GAGCGACAGG GCGAAGCCCT
     5581 CGAGTGAGCG AGGAAGCACC AGGGAACAGC ACTTATATAT TCTGCTTACA CACGATGCCT
     5641 GAAAAAACTT CCCTTGGGGT TATCCACTTA TCCACGGGGA TATTTTTATA ATTATTTTTT
     5701 TTATAGTTTT TAGATCTTCT TTTTTAGAGC GCCTTGTAGG CCTTTATCCA TGCTGGTTCT
     5761 AGAGAAGGTG TTGTGACAAA TTGCCCTTTC AGTGTGACAA ATCACCCTCA AATGACAGTC
     5821 CTGTCTGTGA CAAATTGCCC TTAACCCTGT GACAAATTGC CCTCAGAAGA AGCTGTTTTT
     5881 TCACAAAGTT ATCCCTGCTT ATTGACTCTT TTTTATTTAG TGTGACAATC TAAAAACTTG
     5941 TCACACTTCA CATGGATCTG TCATGGCGGA AACAGCGGTT ATCAATCACA AGAAACGTAA
     6001 AAATAGCCCG CGAATCGTCC AGTCAAACGA CCTCACTGAG GCGGCATATA GTCTCTCCCG
     6061 GGATCAAAAA CGTATGCTGT ATCTGTTCGT TGACCAGATC AGAAAATCTG ATGGCACCCT
     6121 ACAGGAACAT GACGGTATCT GCGAGATCCA TGTTGCTAAA TATGCTGAAA TATTCGGATT
     6181 GACCTCTGCG GAAGCCAGTA AGGATATACG GCAGGCATTG AAGAGTTTCG CGGGGAAGGA
     6241 AGTGGTTTTT TATCGCCCTG AAGAGGATGC CGGCGATGAA AAAGGCTATG AATCTTTTCC
     6301 TTGGTTTATC AAACGTGCGC ACAGTCCATC CAGAGGGCTT TACAGTGTAC ATATCAACCC
     6361 ATATCTCATT CCCTTCTTTA TCGGGTTACA GAACCGGTTT ACGCAGTTTC GGCTTAGTGA
     6421 AACAAAAGAA ATCACCAATC CGTATGCCAT GCGTTTATAC GAATCCCTGT GTCAGTATCG
     6481 TAAGCCGGAT GGCTCAGGCA TCGTGTCTCT GAAAATCGAC TGGATCATAG AGCGTTACCA
     6541 GCTGCCTCAA AGTTACCAGC GTATGCCTGA CTTCCGCCGC CGCTTCCTGC AGGTCTGTGT
     6601 TAATGAGATC AACAGCAGAA CTCCAATGCG CCTCTCATAC ATTGAGAAAA AGAAAGGCCG
     6661 CCAGACGACT CATATCGTAT TTTCCTTCCG CGATATCACT TCCATGACGA CAGGATAGTC
     6721 TGAGGGTTAT CTGTCACAGA TTTGAGGGTG GTTCGTCACA TTTGTTCTGA CCTACTGAGG
     6781 GTAATTTGTC ACAGTTTTGC TGTTTCCTTC AGCCTGCATG GATTTTCTCA TACTTTTTGA
     6841 ACTGTAATTT TTAAGGAAGC CAAATTTGAG GGCAGTTTGT CACAGTTGAT TTCCTTCTCT
     6901 TTCCCTTCGT CATGTGACCT GATATCGGGG GTTAGTTCGT CATCATTGAT GAGGGTTGAT
     6961 TATCACAGTT TATTACTCTG AATTGGCTAT CCGCGTGTGT ACCTCTACCT GGAGTTTTTC
     7021 CCACGGTGGA TATTTCTTCT TGCGCTGAGC GTAAGAGCTA TCTGACAGAA CAGTTCTTCT
     7081 TTGCTTCCTC GCCAGTTCGC TCGCTATGCT CGGTTACACG GCTGCGGCGA GCGCTAGTGA
     7141 TAATAAGTGA CTGAGGTATG TGGTGTTCTT ATCTCCTTTT GTAGTGTTGC TCTTATTTTA
     7201 AACAACTTTG CGGTTTTTTG ATGACTTTGC GATTTTGTTG TTGCTTTGCA GTAAATTGCA
     7261 AGATTTAATA AAAAAACGCA AAGCAATGAT TAAAGGATGT TCAGAATGAA ACTCATGGAA
     7321 ACACTTAACC AGTGCATAAA CGCTGGTCAT GAAATGACGA AGGCTATCGC CATTGCACAG
     7381 TTTAATGATG ACAGCCCGGA AGCGAGGAAA ATAACCCGGC GCTGGAGAAT AGGTGAAGCA
     7441 GCGGATTTAG TTGGGGTTTC TTCTCAGGCT ATCAGAGATG CCGAGAAAGC AGGGCGACTA
     7501 CCGCACCCGG ATATGGAAAT TCGAGGACGG GTTGAGCAAC GTGTTGGTTA TACAATTGAA
     7561 CAAATTAATC ATATGCGTGA TGTGTTTGGT ACGCGATTGC GACGTGCTGA GGACGTATTT
     7621 CCACCGGTGA TCGGGGTTGC TGCCCATAAA GGTGGCGTTT ACAAAACCTC AGTTTCTGTT
     7681 CATCTTGCTC AGGATCTGGC TCTGAAGGGG CTACGTGTTT TGCTCGTGGA AGGTAACGAC
     7741 CCCCAGGGAA CAGCCTCAAT GTATCACGGA TGGGTACCAG ATCTTCATAT TCATGCAGAA
     7801 GATACTCTCC TGCCTTTCTA TCTTGGGGAA AAGGACGATG TCACTTATGC AATAAAGCCC
     7861 ACTTGCTGGC CGGGGCTTGA CATTATTCCT TCCTGTCTGG CTCTGCACCG TATTGAAACT
     7921 GAGTTAATGG GCAAATTTGA TGAAGGTAAA CTGCCCACCG ATCCACACCT GATGCTCCGA
     7981 CTGGCCATTG AAACTGTTGC TCATGACTAT GATGTCATAG TTATTGACAG CGCGCCTAAC
     8041 CTGGGTATCG GCACGATTAA TGTCGTATGT GCTGCTGATG TGCTGATTGT TCCCACGCCT
     8101 GCTGAGTTGT TTGACTACAC CTCCGCACTG CAGTTTTTCG ATATGCTTCG TGATCTGCTC
     8161 AAGAACGTTG ATCTTAAAGG GTTCGAGCCT GATGTACGTA TTTTGCTTAC CAAATACAGC
     8221 AATAGTAATG GCTCTCAGTC CCCGTGGATG GAGGAGCAAA TTCGGGATGC CTGGGGAAGC
     8281 ATGGTTCTAA AAAATGTTGT ACGTGAAACG GATGAAGTTG GTAAAGGTCA GATCCGGATG
     8341 AGAACTGTTT TTGAACAGGC CATTGATCAA CGCAGTTCAA CTGGTGCCTG GAGAAATGCT
     8401 CTTTCTATTT GGGAACCTGT CTGCAATGAA ATTTTCGATC GTCTGATTAA ACCACGCTGG
     8461 GAGATTAGAT AATGAAGCGT GCGCCTGTTA TTCCAAAACA TACGCTCAAT ACTCAACCGG
     8521 TTGAAGATAC TTCGTTATCG ACACCAGCTG CCCCGATGGT GGATTCGTTA ATTGCGCGCG
     8581 TAGGAGTAAT GGCTCGCGGT AATGCCATTA CTTTGCCTGT ATGTGGTCGG GATGTGAAGT
     8641 TTACTCTTGA AGTGCTCCGG GGTGATAGTG TTGAGAAAAC CTCTCGGGTA TGGTCAGGTA
     8701 ATGAACGTGA CCAGGAGCTG CTTACTGAGG ACGCACTGGA TGATCTCATC CCTTCTTTTC
     8761 TACTGACTGG TCAACAGACA CCGGCGTTCG GTCGAAGAGT ATCTGGTGTC ATAGAAATTG
     8821 CCGATGGGAG TCGCCGTCGT AAAGCTGCTG CACTTACCGA AAGTGATTAT CGTGTTCTGG
     8881 TTGGCGAGCT GGATGATGAG CAGATGGCTG CATTATCCAG ATTGGGTAAC GATTATCGCC
     8941 CAACAAGTGC TTATGAACGT GGTCAGCGTT ATGCAAGCCG ATTGCAGAAT GAATTTGCTG
     9001 GAAATATTTC TGCGCTGGCT GATGCGGAAA ATATTTCACG TAAGATTATT ACCCGCTGTA
     9061 TCAACACCGC CAAATTGCCT AAATCAGTTG TTGCTCTTTT TTCTCACCCC GGTGAACTAT
     9121 CTGCCCGGTC AGGTGATGCA CTTCAAAAAG CCTTTACAGA TAAAGAGGAA TTACTTAAGC
     9181 AGCAGGCATC TAACCTTCAT GAGCAGAAAA AAGCTGGGGT GATATTTGAA GCTGAAGAAG
     9241 TTATCACTCT TTTAACTTCT GTGCTTAAAA CGTCATCTGC ATCAAGAACT AGTTTAAGCT
     9301 CACGACATCA GTTTGCTCCT GGAGCGACAG TATTGTATAA GGGCGATAAA ATGGTGCTTA
     9361 ACCTGGACAG GTCACGTGTT CCAACTGAGT GTATAGAGAA AATTGAGGCC ATTCTTAAGG
     9421 AACTTGAAAA GCCAGCACCC TGATGCGACC ACGTTTTAGT CTACGTTTAT CTGTCTTTAC
     9481 TTAATGTCCT TTGTTACAGG CCAGAAAGCA TAACTGGCCT GAATATTCTC TCTGGGCCCA
     9541 CTGTTCCACT TGTATCGTCG GTCTGATAAT CAGACTGGGA CCACGGTCCC ACTCGTATCG
     9601 TCGGTCTGAT TATTAGTCTG GGACCACGGT CCCACTCGTA TCGTCGGTCT GATTATTAGT
     9661 CTGGGACCAC GGTCCCACTC GTATCGTCGG TCTGATAATC AGACTGGGAC CACGGTCCCA
     9721 CTCGTATCGT CGGTCTGATT ATTAGTCTGG GACCATGGTC CCACTCGTAT CGTCGGTCTG
     9781 ATTATTAGTC TGGGACCACG GTCCCACTCG TATCGTCGGT CTGATTATTA GTCTGGAACC
     9841 ACGGTCCCAC TCGTATCGTC GGTCTGATTA TTAGTCTGGG ACCACGGTCC CACTCGTATC
     9901 GTCGGTCTGA TTATTAGTCT GGGACCACGA TCCCACTCGT GTTGTCGGTC TGATTATCGG
     9961 TCTGGGACCA CGGTCCCACT TGTATTGTCG ATCAGACTAT CAGCGTGAGA CTACGATTCC
    10021 ATCAATGCCT GTCAAGGGCA AGTATTGACA TGTCGTCGTA ACCTGTAGAA CGGAGTAACC
    10081 TCGGTGTGCG GTTGTATGCC TGCTGTGGAT TGCTGCTGTG TCCTGCTTAT CCACAACATT
    10141 TTGCGCACGG TTATGTGGAC AAAATACCTG GTTACCCAGG CCGTGCCGGC ACGTTAACCG
    10201 GGCTGCATCC GATGCAAGTG TGTCGCTGTC GACGCAAGCG GCCGCA 
//
